# Supplementary material for: Insights into next generation sequencing guided antibody selection strategies
Source: Sci Rep. 2023 Oct 26;13:18370. doi: 10.1038/s41598-023-45538-w (PMC10603065; doi:10.1038/s41598-023-45538-w)
Supplement: Supplementary file 1 — Supplementary Information 1. [file 41598_2023_45538_MOESM1_ESM.txt]

GenBank flat file:

LOCUS       OR488140                 369 bp    DNA     linear   SYN 25-AUG-2023
DEFINITION  UNVERIFIED: Synthetic construct clone SP_224-5-B1_VH sequence.
ACCESSION   OR488140
VERSION     OR488140
KEYWORDS    UNVERIFIED.
SOURCE      synthetic construct
  ORGANISM  synthetic construct
            other sequences; artificial sequences.
REFERENCE   1  (bases 1 to 369)
  AUTHORS   Erasmus,M.F.
  TITLE     Insights into Next Generation Sequencing Guided Antibody Selection
            Strategies
  JOURNAL   Unpublished
REFERENCE   2  (bases 1 to 369)
  AUTHORS   Erasmus,M.F.
  TITLE     Direct Submission
  JOURNAL   Submitted (25-AUG-2023) Bioinformatics, Specifica, LLC, a Q2
            Solutions Company, 1607 Alcaldesa Street, Santa Fe, NM 87501, USA
COMMENT     GenBank staff is unable to verify sequence and/or annotation
            provided by the submitter.
            
            ##Assembly-Data-START##
            Assembly Method       :: Codon Code Aligner v. 11.0.1; SMRTools v.
                                     11.0
            Sequencing Technology :: PacBio; Sanger dideoxy sequencing
            ##Assembly-Data-END##
FEATURES             Location/Qualifiers
     source          1..369
                     /organism="synthetic construct"
                     /mol_type="other DNA"
                     /db_xref="taxon:32630"
                     /clone="SP_224-5-B1_VH"
ORIGIN      
        1 caggttcagc tggttcagtc tggtgccgaa gttaagaagc caggtgcctc tgttaaggtt
       61 tcttgcaagg tttctggtta ctctttcacc gatcattcta ttcattgggt tagacaggcc
      121 ccaggtaagg gtctggaatg gatgggtggt attaacccat acaccggtga taccatttac
      181 gcccagaagt tccagggtag agttaccatg accgaagata cctctaccga taccgcctac
      241 atggaactgt cttctctgaa gtctgaagat accgccgttt actactgcgc cagagatggt
      301 tacgatttct ggtctggttc ttacggtatg gatgtttggg gtcagggtac caccgttacc
      361 gtttcttct
//
LOCUS       OR488141                 321 bp    DNA     linear   SYN 25-AUG-2023
DEFINITION  UNVERIFIED: Synthetic construct clone SP_224-5-B1_VL sequence.
ACCESSION   OR488141
VERSION     OR488141
KEYWORDS    UNVERIFIED.
SOURCE      synthetic construct
  ORGANISM  synthetic construct
            other sequences; artificial sequences.
REFERENCE   1  (bases 1 to 321)
  AUTHORS   Erasmus,M.F.
  TITLE     Insights into Next Generation Sequencing Guided Antibody Selection
            Strategies
  JOURNAL   Unpublished
REFERENCE   2  (bases 1 to 321)
  AUTHORS   Erasmus,M.F.
  TITLE     Direct Submission
  JOURNAL   Submitted (25-AUG-2023) Bioinformatics, Specifica, LLC, a Q2
            Solutions Company, 1607 Alcaldesa Street, Santa Fe, NM 87501, USA
COMMENT     GenBank staff is unable to verify sequence and/or annotation
            provided by the submitter.
            
            ##Assembly-Data-START##
            Assembly Method       :: Codon Code Aligner v. 11.0.1; SMRTools v.
                                     11.0
            Sequencing Technology :: PacBio; Sanger dideoxy sequencing
            ##Assembly-Data-END##
FEATURES             Location/Qualifiers
     source          1..321
                     /organism="synthetic construct"
                     /mol_type="other DNA"
                     /db_xref="taxon:32630"
                     /clone="SP_224-5-B1_VL"
ORIGIN      
        1 gatattcaga tgacccagtc tccatcttct gtttctgcct ctgttggtga tagagttacc
       61 attacctgca gagcctctca ggatattggt aaccatctgg cctggtacca gcagaagcca
      121 ggtaaggccc caaagctgct gatttacgcc tcttctaacc tggcctctgg tgttccatct
      181 agattctctg gttctggttc tggtaccgat ttcaccctga ccatttcttc tctgcagcca
      241 gaagatttcg ccaactacta ctgccatcag tacgccacct acccatggac cttcggtggt
      301 ggtaccaagg ttgaaattaa g
//
LOCUS       OR488142                 363 bp    DNA     linear   SYN 25-AUG-2023
DEFINITION  UNVERIFIED: Synthetic construct clone SP_230-5-B4_VH sequence.
ACCESSION   OR488142
VERSION     OR488142
KEYWORDS    UNVERIFIED.
SOURCE      synthetic construct
  ORGANISM  synthetic construct
            other sequences; artificial sequences.
REFERENCE   1  (bases 1 to 363)
  AUTHORS   Erasmus,M.F.
  TITLE     Insights into Next Generation Sequencing Guided Antibody Selection
            Strategies
  JOURNAL   Unpublished
REFERENCE   2  (bases 1 to 363)
  AUTHORS   Erasmus,M.F.
  TITLE     Direct Submission
  JOURNAL   Submitted (25-AUG-2023) Bioinformatics, Specifica, LLC, a Q2
            Solutions Company, 1607 Alcaldesa Street, Santa Fe, NM 87501, USA
COMMENT     GenBank staff is unable to verify sequence and/or annotation
            provided by the submitter.
            
            ##Assembly-Data-START##
            Assembly Method       :: Codon Code Aligner v. 11.0.1; SMRTools v.
                                     11.0
            Sequencing Technology :: PacBio; Sanger dideoxy sequencing
            ##Assembly-Data-END##
FEATURES             Location/Qualifiers
     source          1..363
                     /organism="synthetic construct"
                     /mol_type="other DNA"
                     /db_xref="taxon:32630"
                     /clone="SP_230-5-B4_VH"
ORIGIN      
        1 caggttcagc tggttcagtc tggtgccgaa gttaagaagc caggtgcctc tgttaaggtt
       61 tcttgcaagg tttctggtta cccattcacc agatctacca ttcattgggt tagacaggcc
      121 ccaggtaagg gtctggaatg gatgggtggt attaacgccg gtaccggtga taccatttac
      181 gcccagaagt tccagggtag agttaccatg accgaagata cctctaccga taccgcctac
      241 atggaactgt cttctctgaa gtctgaagat accgccgttt actactgcgc cagagatggt
      301 tactcttctg gttactacgg tatggatgtt tggggtcagg gtaccaccgt taccgtttct
      361 tct
//
LOCUS       OR488143                 321 bp    DNA     linear   SYN 25-AUG-2023
DEFINITION  UNVERIFIED: Synthetic construct clone SP_230-5-B4_VL sequence.
ACCESSION   OR488143
VERSION     OR488143
KEYWORDS    UNVERIFIED.
SOURCE      synthetic construct
  ORGANISM  synthetic construct
            other sequences; artificial sequences.
REFERENCE   1  (bases 1 to 321)
  AUTHORS   Erasmus,M.F.
  TITLE     Insights into Next Generation Sequencing Guided Antibody Selection
            Strategies
  JOURNAL   Unpublished
REFERENCE   2  (bases 1 to 321)
  AUTHORS   Erasmus,M.F.
  TITLE     Direct Submission
  JOURNAL   Submitted (25-AUG-2023) Bioinformatics, Specifica, LLC, a Q2
            Solutions Company, 1607 Alcaldesa Street, Santa Fe, NM 87501, USA
COMMENT     GenBank staff is unable to verify sequence and/or annotation
            provided by the submitter.
            
            ##Assembly-Data-START##
            Assembly Method       :: Codon Code Aligner v. 11.0.1; SMRTools v.
                                     11.0
            Sequencing Technology :: PacBio; Sanger dideoxy sequencing
            ##Assembly-Data-END##
FEATURES             Location/Qualifiers
     source          1..321
                     /organism="synthetic construct"
                     /mol_type="other DNA"
                     /db_xref="taxon:32630"
                     /clone="SP_230-5-B4_VL"
ORIGIN      
        1 gatattcaga tgacccagtc tccatcttct gtttctgcct ctgttggtga tagagttacc
       61 attacctgca gagcctctca gaacattcat tcttacctgg cctggtacca gcagaagcca
      121 ggtaaggccc caaagctgct gatttacgcc gcctcttctc tggcctctgg tgttccatct
      181 agattctctg gttctggttc tggtaccgat ttcaccctga ccatttcttc tctgcagcca
      241 gaagatttcg ccaactacta ctgccatcag tacgccgcct acccatggac cttcggtggt
      301 ggtaccaagg ttgaaattaa g
//
LOCUS       OR488144                 369 bp    DNA     linear   SYN 25-AUG-2023
DEFINITION  UNVERIFIED: Synthetic construct clone SP_242-5-A5_VH sequence.
ACCESSION   OR488144
VERSION     OR488144
KEYWORDS    UNVERIFIED.
SOURCE      synthetic construct
  ORGANISM  synthetic construct
            other sequences; artificial sequences.
REFERENCE   1  (bases 1 to 369)
  AUTHORS   Erasmus,M.F.
  TITLE     Insights into Next Generation Sequencing Guided Antibody Selection
            Strategies
  JOURNAL   Unpublished
REFERENCE   2  (bases 1 to 369)
  AUTHORS   Erasmus,M.F.
  TITLE     Direct Submission
  JOURNAL   Submitted (25-AUG-2023) Bioinformatics, Specifica, LLC, a Q2
            Solutions Company, 1607 Alcaldesa Street, Santa Fe, NM 87501, USA
COMMENT     GenBank staff is unable to verify sequence and/or annotation
            provided by the submitter.
            
            ##Assembly-Data-START##
            Assembly Method       :: Codon Code Aligner v. 11.0.1; SMRTools v.
                                     11.0
            Sequencing Technology :: PacBio; Sanger dideoxy sequencing
            ##Assembly-Data-END##
FEATURES             Location/Qualifiers
     source          1..369
                     /organism="synthetic construct"
                     /mol_type="other DNA"
                     /db_xref="taxon:32630"
                     /clone="SP_242-5-A5_VH"
ORIGIN      
        1 caggttcagc tggttcagtc tggtgccgaa gttaagaagc caggtgcctc tgttaaggtt
       61 tcttgcaagg tttctggtta ctctttcacc gatcattcta ttcattgggt tagacaggcc
      121 ccaggtaagg gtctggaatg gatgggtggt attaacccat acaccggtga taccatttac
      181 gcccagaagt tccagggtag agttaccatg accgaagata cctctaccga taccgcctac
      241 atggaactgt cttctctgaa gtctgaagat accgccgttt actactgcgc cagagatggt
      301 tacgatttct ggtctggttc ttacggtatg gatgtttggg gtcagggtgc ccaggttacc
      361 gtttcttct
//
LOCUS       OR488145                 321 bp    DNA     linear   SYN 25-AUG-2023
DEFINITION  UNVERIFIED: Synthetic construct clone SP_242-5-A5_VL sequence.
ACCESSION   OR488145
VERSION     OR488145
KEYWORDS    UNVERIFIED.
SOURCE      synthetic construct
  ORGANISM  synthetic construct
            other sequences; artificial sequences.
REFERENCE   1  (bases 1 to 321)
  AUTHORS   Erasmus,M.F.
  TITLE     Insights into Next Generation Sequencing Guided Antibody Selection
            Strategies
  JOURNAL   Unpublished
REFERENCE   2  (bases 1 to 321)
  AUTHORS   Erasmus,M.F.
  TITLE     Direct Submission
  JOURNAL   Submitted (25-AUG-2023) Bioinformatics, Specifica, LLC, a Q2
            Solutions Company, 1607 Alcaldesa Street, Santa Fe, NM 87501, USA
COMMENT     GenBank staff is unable to verify sequence and/or annotation
            provided by the submitter.
            
            ##Assembly-Data-START##
            Assembly Method       :: Codon Code Aligner v. 11.0.1; SMRTools v.
                                     11.0
            Sequencing Technology :: PacBio; Sanger dideoxy sequencing
            ##Assembly-Data-END##
FEATURES             Location/Qualifiers
     source          1..321
                     /organism="synthetic construct"
                     /mol_type="other DNA"
                     /db_xref="taxon:32630"
                     /clone="SP_242-5-A5_VL"
ORIGIN      
        1 gatattcaga tgacccagtc tccatcttct gtttctgcct ctgttggtga tagagttacc
       61 attacctgca gagcctctca ggatattggt aaccatctgg cctggtacca gcagaagcca
      121 ggtaaggccc caaagctgct gatttacgcc tcttctaacc tggcctctgg tgttccatct
      181 agattctctg gttctggttc tggtaccgat ttcaccctga ccatttcttc tctgcagcca
      241 gaagatttcg ccaactacta ctgccatcag tacgccacct acccatggac cttcggtggt
      301 ggtaccaagg ttgaaattaa g
//
LOCUS       OR488146                 378 bp    DNA     linear   SYN 25-AUG-2023
DEFINITION  UNVERIFIED: Synthetic construct clone SP_45-1-D9_VH sequence.
ACCESSION   OR488146
VERSION     OR488146
KEYWORDS    UNVERIFIED.
SOURCE      synthetic construct
  ORGANISM  synthetic construct
            other sequences; artificial sequences.
REFERENCE   1  (bases 1 to 378)
  AUTHORS   Erasmus,M.F.
  TITLE     Insights into Next Generation Sequencing Guided Antibody Selection
            Strategies
  JOURNAL   Unpublished
REFERENCE   2  (bases 1 to 378)
  AUTHORS   Erasmus,M.F.
  TITLE     Direct Submission
  JOURNAL   Submitted (25-AUG-2023) Bioinformatics, Specifica, LLC, a Q2
            Solutions Company, 1607 Alcaldesa Street, Santa Fe, NM 87501, USA
COMMENT     GenBank staff is unable to verify sequence and/or annotation
            provided by the submitter.
            
            ##Assembly-Data-START##
            Assembly Method       :: Codon Code Aligner v. 11.0.1; SMRTools v.
                                     11.0
            Sequencing Technology :: PacBio; Sanger dideoxy sequencing
            ##Assembly-Data-END##
FEATURES             Location/Qualifiers
     source          1..378
                     /organism="synthetic construct"
                     /mol_type="other DNA"
                     /db_xref="taxon:32630"
                     /clone="SP_45-1-D9_VH"
ORIGIN      
        1 caggttcagc tggttcagtc tggtgccgaa gttaagaagc caggtgcctc tgttaaggtt
       61 tcttgcaagg tttctggtta cacctctcca gccaccattc attgggttag acaggcccca
      121 ggtaagggtc tggaatggat gggtggtatt tctccataca agggtgatac catttacgcc
      181 cagaagttcc agggtagagt taccatgacc gaagatacct ctaccgatac cgcctacatg
      241 gaactgtctt ctctgaagtc tgaagatacc gccgtttact actgcgccaa ggattcttac
      301 tactacgatt cttctggttc tggtctgggt ggtggtttcg attactgggg tcagggtacc
      361 ctggttaccg tttcttct
//
LOCUS       OR488147                 321 bp    DNA     linear   SYN 25-AUG-2023
DEFINITION  UNVERIFIED: Synthetic construct clone SP_45-1-D9_VL sequence.
ACCESSION   OR488147
VERSION     OR488147
KEYWORDS    UNVERIFIED.
SOURCE      synthetic construct
  ORGANISM  synthetic construct
            other sequences; artificial sequences.
REFERENCE   1  (bases 1 to 321)
  AUTHORS   Erasmus,M.F.
  TITLE     Insights into Next Generation Sequencing Guided Antibody Selection
            Strategies
  JOURNAL   Unpublished
REFERENCE   2  (bases 1 to 321)
  AUTHORS   Erasmus,M.F.
  TITLE     Direct Submission
  JOURNAL   Submitted (25-AUG-2023) Bioinformatics, Specifica, LLC, a Q2
            Solutions Company, 1607 Alcaldesa Street, Santa Fe, NM 87501, USA
COMMENT     GenBank staff is unable to verify sequence and/or annotation
            provided by the submitter.
            
            ##Assembly-Data-START##
            Assembly Method       :: Codon Code Aligner v. 11.0.1; SMRTools v.
                                     11.0
            Sequencing Technology :: PacBio; Sanger dideoxy sequencing
            ##Assembly-Data-END##
FEATURES             Location/Qualifiers
     source          1..321
                     /organism="synthetic construct"
                     /mol_type="other DNA"
                     /db_xref="taxon:32630"
                     /clone="SP_45-1-D9_VL"
ORIGIN      
        1 gatattcaga tgacccagtc tccatcttct gtttctgcct ctgttggtga tagagttacc
       61 attacctgca gagcctctag agatatttct tcttacctgg cctggtacca gcagaagcca
      121 ggtaaggccc caaagctgct gatttacggt gcctctacca gagcctctgg tgttccatct
      181 agattctctg gttctggttc tggtaccgat ttcaccctga ccatttcttc tctgcagcca
      241 gaagatttcg ccaactacta ctgcctgcag tactctattt acccatggac cttcggtggt
      301 ggtaccaagg ttgaaattaa g
//
LOCUS       OR488148                 351 bp    DNA     linear   SYN 25-AUG-2023
DEFINITION  UNVERIFIED: Synthetic construct clone SP_1-1-A1_VH sequence.
ACCESSION   OR488148
VERSION     OR488148
KEYWORDS    UNVERIFIED.
SOURCE      synthetic construct
  ORGANISM  synthetic construct
            other sequences; artificial sequences.
REFERENCE   1  (bases 1 to 351)
  AUTHORS   Erasmus,M.F.
  TITLE     Insights into Next Generation Sequencing Guided Antibody Selection
            Strategies
  JOURNAL   Unpublished
REFERENCE   2  (bases 1 to 351)
  AUTHORS   Erasmus,M.F.
  TITLE     Direct Submission
  JOURNAL   Submitted (25-AUG-2023) Bioinformatics, Specifica, LLC, a Q2
            Solutions Company, 1607 Alcaldesa Street, Santa Fe, NM 87501, USA
COMMENT     GenBank staff is unable to verify sequence and/or annotation
            provided by the submitter.
            
            ##Assembly-Data-START##
            Assembly Method       :: Codon Code Aligner v. 11.0.1; SMRTools v.
                                     11.0
            Sequencing Technology :: PacBio; Sanger dideoxy sequencing
            ##Assembly-Data-END##
FEATURES             Location/Qualifiers
     source          1..351
                     /organism="synthetic construct"
                     /mol_type="other DNA"
                     /db_xref="taxon:32630"
                     /clone="SP_1-1-A1_VH"
ORIGIN      
        1 caggcccagc tggttcagtc tggtgccgaa gttaagaagc caggtgcctc tgttaaggtt
       61 tcttgcaagg tttctggtta caccttcacc aacgcctaca ttcattgggt tagacaggcc
      121 ccaggtaagg gtctggaatg gatgggtggt attgatccaa agaccggtga taccatttac
      181 gcccagaagt tccagggtag agttaccatg accgaagata cctctaccga taccgcctac
      241 atggaactgt cttctctgaa gtctgaagat accgccgttt actactgcgc cagagatggt
      301 agagataccg ccattagatg gggtcagggt accctggtta ccgtttcttc t
//
LOCUS       OR488149                 324 bp    DNA     linear   SYN 25-AUG-2023
DEFINITION  UNVERIFIED: Synthetic construct clone SP_1-1-A1_VL sequence.
ACCESSION   OR488149
VERSION     OR488149
KEYWORDS    UNVERIFIED.
SOURCE      synthetic construct
  ORGANISM  synthetic construct
            other sequences; artificial sequences.
REFERENCE   1  (bases 1 to 324)
  AUTHORS   Erasmus,M.F.
  TITLE     Insights into Next Generation Sequencing Guided Antibody Selection
            Strategies
  JOURNAL   Unpublished
REFERENCE   2  (bases 1 to 324)
  AUTHORS   Erasmus,M.F.
  TITLE     Direct Submission
  JOURNAL   Submitted (25-AUG-2023) Bioinformatics, Specifica, LLC, a Q2
            Solutions Company, 1607 Alcaldesa Street, Santa Fe, NM 87501, USA
COMMENT     GenBank staff is unable to verify sequence and/or annotation
            provided by the submitter.
            
            ##Assembly-Data-START##
            Assembly Method       :: Codon Code Aligner v. 11.0.1; SMRTools v.
                                     11.0
            Sequencing Technology :: PacBio; Sanger dideoxy sequencing
            ##Assembly-Data-END##
FEATURES             Location/Qualifiers
     source          1..324
                     /organism="synthetic construct"
                     /mol_type="other DNA"
                     /db_xref="taxon:32630"
                     /clone="SP_1-1-A1_VL"
ORIGIN      
        1 gaaattgtta tgacccagtc tccatcttct gtttctgcct ctgttggtga aagagccacc
       61 ctgtcttgca gagcctctca gtctctgggt accaacctgg cctggtacca gcagaagcca
      121 ggtaaggccc caaagctgct gatttacgat gcctctattc tggcctctgg tgttccatct
      181 agattctctg gttctggttc tggtaccgat ttcaccctga ccatttcttc tctgcagcca
      241 gaagatttcg ccaactacta ctgccagcag tctcattcta ccccagttta caccttcggt
      301 ggtggtacca aggttgaaat taag
//
LOCUS       OR488150                 378 bp    DNA     linear   SYN 25-AUG-2023
DEFINITION  UNVERIFIED: Synthetic construct clone SP_10-1-A10_VH sequence.
ACCESSION   OR488150
VERSION     OR488150
KEYWORDS    UNVERIFIED.
SOURCE      synthetic construct
  ORGANISM  synthetic construct
            other sequences; artificial sequences.
REFERENCE   1  (bases 1 to 378)
  AUTHORS   Erasmus,M.F.
  TITLE     Insights into Next Generation Sequencing Guided Antibody Selection
            Strategies
  JOURNAL   Unpublished
REFERENCE   2  (bases 1 to 378)
  AUTHORS   Erasmus,M.F.
  TITLE     Direct Submission
  JOURNAL   Submitted (25-AUG-2023) Bioinformatics, Specifica, LLC, a Q2
            Solutions Company, 1607 Alcaldesa Street, Santa Fe, NM 87501, USA
COMMENT     GenBank staff is unable to verify sequence and/or annotation
            provided by the submitter.
            
            ##Assembly-Data-START##
            Assembly Method       :: Codon Code Aligner v. 11.0.1; SMRTools v.
                                     11.0
            Sequencing Technology :: PacBio; Sanger dideoxy sequencing
            ##Assembly-Data-END##
FEATURES             Location/Qualifiers
     source          1..378
                     /organism="synthetic construct"
                     /mol_type="other DNA"
                     /db_xref="taxon:32630"
                     /clone="SP_10-1-A10_VH"
ORIGIN      
        1 caggttcagc tggttcagtc tggtgccgaa gttaagaagc caggtgcctc tgttaaggtt
       61 tcttgcaagg tttctggtta ctctttcacc gatcattcta ttcattgggt tagacaggcc
      121 ccaggtaagg gtctggaatg gatgggtggt attaacccat acaccggtga taccatttac
      181 gcccagaagt tccagggtag agttaccatg accgaagata cctctaccga taccgcctac
      241 atggaactgt cttctctgaa gtctgaagat accgccgttt actactgcgc cagagatgcc
      301 tacggtggta actctgaaac cttctggtac tacggtatgg atgtttgggg tcagggtacc
      361 accgttaccg tttcttct
//
LOCUS       OR488151                 321 bp    DNA     linear   SYN 25-AUG-2023
DEFINITION  UNVERIFIED: Synthetic construct clone SP_10-1-A10_VL sequence.
ACCESSION   OR488151
VERSION     OR488151
KEYWORDS    UNVERIFIED.
SOURCE      synthetic construct
  ORGANISM  synthetic construct
            other sequences; artificial sequences.
REFERENCE   1  (bases 1 to 321)
  AUTHORS   Erasmus,M.F.
  TITLE     Insights into Next Generation Sequencing Guided Antibody Selection
            Strategies
  JOURNAL   Unpublished
REFERENCE   2  (bases 1 to 321)
  AUTHORS   Erasmus,M.F.
  TITLE     Direct Submission
  JOURNAL   Submitted (25-AUG-2023) Bioinformatics, Specifica, LLC, a Q2
            Solutions Company, 1607 Alcaldesa Street, Santa Fe, NM 87501, USA
COMMENT     GenBank staff is unable to verify sequence and/or annotation
            provided by the submitter.
            
            ##Assembly-Data-START##
            Assembly Method       :: Codon Code Aligner v. 11.0.1; SMRTools v.
                                     11.0
            Sequencing Technology :: PacBio; Sanger dideoxy sequencing
            ##Assembly-Data-END##
FEATURES             Location/Qualifiers
     source          1..321
                     /organism="synthetic construct"
                     /mol_type="other DNA"
                     /db_xref="taxon:32630"
                     /clone="SP_10-1-A10_VL"
ORIGIN      
        1 gatattcaga tgacccagtc tccatcttct gtttctgcct ctgttggtga tagagttacc
       61 attacctgca gagcctctca ggatattggt aaccatctgg cctggtacca gcagaagcca
      121 ggtaaggccc caaagctgct gatttacgcc tcttctaacc tggcctctgg tgttccatct
      181 agattctctg gttctggttc tggtaccgat ttcaccctga ccatttcttc tctgcagcca
      241 gaagatttcg ccaactacta ctgccatcag tacgccacct acccatggac cttcggtggt
      301 ggtaccaagg ttgaaattaa g
//
LOCUS       OR488152                 363 bp    DNA     linear   SYN 25-AUG-2023
DEFINITION  UNVERIFIED: Synthetic construct clone SP_102-2-A6_VH sequence.
ACCESSION   OR488152
VERSION     OR488152
KEYWORDS    UNVERIFIED.
SOURCE      synthetic construct
  ORGANISM  synthetic construct
            other sequences; artificial sequences.
REFERENCE   1  (bases 1 to 363)
  AUTHORS   Erasmus,M.F.
  TITLE     Insights into Next Generation Sequencing Guided Antibody Selection
            Strategies
  JOURNAL   Unpublished
REFERENCE   2  (bases 1 to 363)
  AUTHORS   Erasmus,M.F.
  TITLE     Direct Submission
  JOURNAL   Submitted (25-AUG-2023) Bioinformatics, Specifica, LLC, a Q2
            Solutions Company, 1607 Alcaldesa Street, Santa Fe, NM 87501, USA
COMMENT     GenBank staff is unable to verify sequence and/or annotation
            provided by the submitter.
            
            ##Assembly-Data-START##
            Assembly Method       :: Codon Code Aligner v. 11.0.1; SMRTools v.
                                     11.0
            Sequencing Technology :: PacBio; Sanger dideoxy sequencing
            ##Assembly-Data-END##
FEATURES             Location/Qualifiers
     source          1..363
                     /organism="synthetic construct"
                     /mol_type="other DNA"
                     /db_xref="taxon:32630"
                     /clone="SP_102-2-A6_VH"
ORIGIN      
        1 caggttcagc tggttcagtc tggtgccgaa gttaagaagc caggtgcctc tgttaaggtt
       61 tcttgcaagg tttctggtta caccttcacc gatcatgcca ttcattgggt tagacaggcc
      121 ccaggtaagg gtctggaatg gatgggtggt attaccccat acaacgccga taccatttac
      181 gcccagaagt tccagggtag agttaccatg accgaagata cctctaccga taccgcctac
      241 atggaactgt cttctctgaa gtctgaagat accgccgttt actactgcgc cagagattac
      301 ggtgattacg aactgtacgg tatggatgtt tggggtcagg gtaccaccgt taccgtttct
      361 tct
//
LOCUS       OR488153                 321 bp    DNA     linear   SYN 25-AUG-2023
DEFINITION  UNVERIFIED: Synthetic construct clone SP_102-2-A6_VL sequence.
ACCESSION   OR488153
VERSION     OR488153
KEYWORDS    UNVERIFIED.
SOURCE      synthetic construct
  ORGANISM  synthetic construct
            other sequences; artificial sequences.
REFERENCE   1  (bases 1 to 321)
  AUTHORS   Erasmus,M.F.
  TITLE     Insights into Next Generation Sequencing Guided Antibody Selection
            Strategies
  JOURNAL   Unpublished
REFERENCE   2  (bases 1 to 321)
  AUTHORS   Erasmus,M.F.
  TITLE     Direct Submission
  JOURNAL   Submitted (25-AUG-2023) Bioinformatics, Specifica, LLC, a Q2
            Solutions Company, 1607 Alcaldesa Street, Santa Fe, NM 87501, USA
COMMENT     GenBank staff is unable to verify sequence and/or annotation
            provided by the submitter.
            
            ##Assembly-Data-START##
            Assembly Method       :: Codon Code Aligner v. 11.0.1; SMRTools v.
                                     11.0
            Sequencing Technology :: PacBio; Sanger dideoxy sequencing
            ##Assembly-Data-END##
FEATURES             Location/Qualifiers
     source          1..321
                     /organism="synthetic construct"
                     /mol_type="other DNA"
                     /db_xref="taxon:32630"
                     /clone="SP_102-2-A6_VL"
ORIGIN      
        1 gatattcaga tgacccagtc tccatcttct gtttctgcct ctgttggtga tagagttacc
       61 attacctgca gagcctctca ggatattggt aaccatctgg cctggtacca gcagaagcca
      121 ggtaaggccc caaagctgct gatttacggt accacctcta gagttgccgg tgttccatct
      181 agattctctg gttctggttc tggtaccgat ttcaccctga ccatttcttc tctgcagcca
      241 gaagatttcg ccaactacta ctgccagcag tacaagacct acgcctggac cttcggtggt
      301 ggtaccaagg ttgaaattaa g
//
LOCUS       OR488154                 351 bp    DNA     linear   SYN 25-AUG-2023
DEFINITION  UNVERIFIED: Synthetic construct clone SP_103-2-A7_VH sequence.
ACCESSION   OR488154
VERSION     OR488154
KEYWORDS    UNVERIFIED.
SOURCE      synthetic construct
  ORGANISM  synthetic construct
            other sequences; artificial sequences.
REFERENCE   1  (bases 1 to 351)
  AUTHORS   Erasmus,M.F.
  TITLE     Insights into Next Generation Sequencing Guided Antibody Selection
            Strategies
  JOURNAL   Unpublished
REFERENCE   2  (bases 1 to 351)
  AUTHORS   Erasmus,M.F.
  TITLE     Direct Submission
  JOURNAL   Submitted (25-AUG-2023) Bioinformatics, Specifica, LLC, a Q2
            Solutions Company, 1607 Alcaldesa Street, Santa Fe, NM 87501, USA
COMMENT     GenBank staff is unable to verify sequence and/or annotation
            provided by the submitter.
            
            ##Assembly-Data-START##
            Assembly Method       :: Codon Code Aligner v. 11.0.1; SMRTools v.
                                     11.0
            Sequencing Technology :: PacBio; Sanger dideoxy sequencing
            ##Assembly-Data-END##
FEATURES             Location/Qualifiers
     source          1..351
                     /organism="synthetic construct"
                     /mol_type="other DNA"
                     /db_xref="taxon:32630"
                     /clone="SP_103-2-A7_VH"
ORIGIN      
        1 caggttcagc tggttcagtc tggtgccgaa gttaagaagc caggtgcctc tgttaaggtt
       61 tcttgcaagg cctctggtta caccttctct gattactcta ttcattgggt tagacaggcc
      121 ccaggtaagg gtctggaatg gatgggtggt attaacccaa acattggtga taccatttac
      181 gcccagaagt tccagggtag agttaccatg accgaagata cctctaccga taccgcctac
      241 atggaactgt cttctctgaa gtctgaagat accgccgttt actactgcgc cagagatggt
      301 tacaactctc tggattcttg gggtcagggt accctggtta ccgtttcttc t
//
LOCUS       OR488155                 321 bp    DNA     linear   SYN 25-AUG-2023
DEFINITION  UNVERIFIED: Synthetic construct clone SP_103-2-A7_VL sequence.
ACCESSION   OR488155
VERSION     OR488155
KEYWORDS    UNVERIFIED.
SOURCE      synthetic construct
  ORGANISM  synthetic construct
            other sequences; artificial sequences.
REFERENCE   1  (bases 1 to 321)
  AUTHORS   Erasmus,M.F.
  TITLE     Insights into Next Generation Sequencing Guided Antibody Selection
            Strategies
  JOURNAL   Unpublished
REFERENCE   2  (bases 1 to 321)
  AUTHORS   Erasmus,M.F.
  TITLE     Direct Submission
  JOURNAL   Submitted (25-AUG-2023) Bioinformatics, Specifica, LLC, a Q2
            Solutions Company, 1607 Alcaldesa Street, Santa Fe, NM 87501, USA
COMMENT     GenBank staff is unable to verify sequence and/or annotation
            provided by the submitter.
            
            ##Assembly-Data-START##
            Assembly Method       :: Codon Code Aligner v. 11.0.1; SMRTools v.
                                     11.0
            Sequencing Technology :: PacBio; Sanger dideoxy sequencing
            ##Assembly-Data-END##
FEATURES             Location/Qualifiers
     source          1..321
                     /organism="synthetic construct"
                     /mol_type="other DNA"
                     /db_xref="taxon:32630"
                     /clone="SP_103-2-A7_VL"
ORIGIN      
        1 gatattcaga tgacccagtc tccatcttct gtttctgcct ctgttggtga tagagttacc
       61 attacctgca gagcctctca gtctattggt tcttacctgg cctggtacca gcagaagcca
      121 ggtaaggccc caaagctgct gatttacgat gcctctaacc tggcctctgg tgttccatct
      181 agattctctg gttctggttc tggtaccgat ttcaccctga ccatttcttc tctgcagcca
      241 gaagatttcg ccaactacta ctgccatcag tacgccacct acccatggac cttcggtggt
      301 ggtaccaagg ttgaaattaa g
//
LOCUS       OR488156                 366 bp    DNA     linear   SYN 25-AUG-2023
DEFINITION  UNVERIFIED: Synthetic construct clone SP_104-2-A8_VH sequence.
ACCESSION   OR488156
VERSION     OR488156
KEYWORDS    UNVERIFIED.
SOURCE      synthetic construct
  ORGANISM  synthetic construct
            other sequences; artificial sequences.
REFERENCE   1  (bases 1 to 366)
  AUTHORS   Erasmus,M.F.
  TITLE     Insights into Next Generation Sequencing Guided Antibody Selection
            Strategies
  JOURNAL   Unpublished
REFERENCE   2  (bases 1 to 366)
  AUTHORS   Erasmus,M.F.
  TITLE     Direct Submission
  JOURNAL   Submitted (25-AUG-2023) Bioinformatics, Specifica, LLC, a Q2
            Solutions Company, 1607 Alcaldesa Street, Santa Fe, NM 87501, USA
COMMENT     GenBank staff is unable to verify sequence and/or annotation
            provided by the submitter.
            
            ##Assembly-Data-START##
            Assembly Method       :: Codon Code Aligner v. 11.0.1; SMRTools v.
                                     11.0
            Sequencing Technology :: PacBio; Sanger dideoxy sequencing
            ##Assembly-Data-END##
FEATURES             Location/Qualifiers
     source          1..366
                     /organism="synthetic construct"
                     /mol_type="other DNA"
                     /db_xref="taxon:32630"
                     /clone="SP_104-2-A8_VH"
ORIGIN      
        1 caggttcagc tggttcagtc tggtgccgaa gttaagaagc caggtgcctc tgttaaggtt
       61 tcttgcaagg tttctggtta ctctttcacc gatcatacca ttcattgggt tagacaggcc
      121 ccaggtaagg gtctggaatg gatgggtggt attaacccaa acattggtga taccatttac
      181 gcccagaagt tccagggtag agttaccatg accgaagata cctctaccga taccgcctac
      241 atggaactgt cttctctgaa gtctgaagat accgccgttt actactgcgc cagagatcat
      301 tacggtgatg ccgattacta cggtatggat gtttggggtc caggtaccac cgttaccgtt
      361 tcttct
//
LOCUS       OR488157                 321 bp    DNA     linear   SYN 25-AUG-2023
DEFINITION  UNVERIFIED: Synthetic construct clone SP_104-2-A8_VL sequence.
ACCESSION   OR488157
VERSION     OR488157
KEYWORDS    UNVERIFIED.
SOURCE      synthetic construct
  ORGANISM  synthetic construct
            other sequences; artificial sequences.
REFERENCE   1  (bases 1 to 321)
  AUTHORS   Erasmus,M.F.
  TITLE     Insights into Next Generation Sequencing Guided Antibody Selection
            Strategies
  JOURNAL   Unpublished
REFERENCE   2  (bases 1 to 321)
  AUTHORS   Erasmus,M.F.
  TITLE     Direct Submission
  JOURNAL   Submitted (25-AUG-2023) Bioinformatics, Specifica, LLC, a Q2
            Solutions Company, 1607 Alcaldesa Street, Santa Fe, NM 87501, USA
COMMENT     GenBank staff is unable to verify sequence and/or annotation
            provided by the submitter.
            
            ##Assembly-Data-START##
            Assembly Method       :: Codon Code Aligner v. 11.0.1; SMRTools v.
                                     11.0
            Sequencing Technology :: PacBio; Sanger dideoxy sequencing
            ##Assembly-Data-END##
FEATURES             Location/Qualifiers
     source          1..321
                     /organism="synthetic construct"
                     /mol_type="other DNA"
                     /db_xref="taxon:32630"
                     /clone="SP_104-2-A8_VL"
ORIGIN      
        1 gatattcaga tgacccagtc tccatcttct gtttctgcct ctgttggtga tagagttacc
       61 attacctgca gagcctctca gaacattcat tcttacctgg cctggtacca gcagaagcca
      121 ggtaaggccc caaagctgct gatttacgcc gcctcttctc tggcctctgg tgttccatct
      181 agattctctg gttctggttc tggtaccgat ttcaccctga ccatttcttc tctgcagcca
      241 gaagatttcg ccaactacta ctgccatcag tacgccacct acccatggac cttcggtggt
      301 ggtaccaagg ttgaaattaa g
//
LOCUS       OR488158                 336 bp    DNA     linear   SYN 25-AUG-2023
DEFINITION  UNVERIFIED: Synthetic construct clone SP_20-1-B8_VH sequence.
ACCESSION   OR488158
VERSION     OR488158
KEYWORDS    UNVERIFIED.
SOURCE      synthetic construct
  ORGANISM  synthetic construct
            other sequences; artificial sequences.
REFERENCE   1  (bases 1 to 336)
  AUTHORS   Erasmus,M.F.
  TITLE     Insights into Next Generation Sequencing Guided Antibody Selection
            Strategies
  JOURNAL   Unpublished
REFERENCE   2  (bases 1 to 336)
  AUTHORS   Erasmus,M.F.
  TITLE     Direct Submission
  JOURNAL   Submitted (25-AUG-2023) Bioinformatics, Specifica, LLC, a Q2
            Solutions Company, 1607 Alcaldesa Street, Santa Fe, NM 87501, USA
COMMENT     GenBank staff is unable to verify sequence and/or annotation
            provided by the submitter.
            
            ##Assembly-Data-START##
            Assembly Method       :: Codon Code Aligner v. 11.0.1; SMRTools v.
                                     11.0
            Sequencing Technology :: PacBio; Sanger dideoxy sequencing
            ##Assembly-Data-END##
FEATURES             Location/Qualifiers
     source          1..336
                     /organism="synthetic construct"
                     /mol_type="other DNA"
                     /db_xref="taxon:32630"
                     /clone="SP_20-1-B8_VH"
ORIGIN      
        1 caggttcagc tggttcagtc tggtgccgaa gttaagaagc caggtgcctc tgttaaggtt
       61 tcttgcaagg tttctggtta caccgttacc tctaacgata ttcattgggt tagacaggcc
      121 ccaggtaagg gtctggaatg gatgggtggt atttctgcct acaacagaga taccatttac
      181 gcccagaagt tccagggtag agttaccatg accgaagata cctctaccga taccgcctac
      241 atggaactgt cttctctgaa gtctgaagat accgccgttt actactgcac caccctggcc
      301 tactggggtc agggtaccct ggttaccgtt tcttct
//
LOCUS       OR488159                 321 bp    DNA     linear   SYN 25-AUG-2023
DEFINITION  UNVERIFIED: Synthetic construct clone SP_20-1-B8_VL sequence.
ACCESSION   OR488159
VERSION     OR488159
KEYWORDS    UNVERIFIED.
SOURCE      synthetic construct
  ORGANISM  synthetic construct
            other sequences; artificial sequences.
REFERENCE   1  (bases 1 to 321)
  AUTHORS   Erasmus,M.F.
  TITLE     Insights into Next Generation Sequencing Guided Antibody Selection
            Strategies
  JOURNAL   Unpublished
REFERENCE   2  (bases 1 to 321)
  AUTHORS   Erasmus,M.F.
  TITLE     Direct Submission
  JOURNAL   Submitted (25-AUG-2023) Bioinformatics, Specifica, LLC, a Q2
            Solutions Company, 1607 Alcaldesa Street, Santa Fe, NM 87501, USA
COMMENT     GenBank staff is unable to verify sequence and/or annotation
            provided by the submitter.
            
            ##Assembly-Data-START##
            Assembly Method       :: Codon Code Aligner v. 11.0.1; SMRTools v.
                                     11.0
            Sequencing Technology :: PacBio; Sanger dideoxy sequencing
            ##Assembly-Data-END##
FEATURES             Location/Qualifiers
     source          1..321
                     /organism="synthetic construct"
                     /mol_type="other DNA"
                     /db_xref="taxon:32630"
                     /clone="SP_20-1-B8_VL"
ORIGIN      
        1 gatattcaga tgacccagtc tccatcttct gtttctgcct ctgttggtga tagagttacc
       61 attacctgca gagcctctga aggtatttct aactacctgg cctggtacca gcagaagcca
      121 ggtaaggccc caaagctgct gatttacggt gcctctatta gagaatctgg tgttccatct
      181 agattctctg gttctggttc tggtaccgat ttcaccctga ccatttcttc tctgcagcca
      241 gaagatttcg ccaactacta ctgccagcag tacgatcaga ttccaattac cttcggtggt
      301 ggtaccaagg ttgaaattaa g
//
LOCUS       OR488160                 351 bp    DNA     linear   SYN 25-AUG-2023
DEFINITION  UNVERIFIED: Synthetic construct clone SP_105-2-A9_VH sequence.
ACCESSION   OR488160
VERSION     OR488160
KEYWORDS    UNVERIFIED.
SOURCE      synthetic construct
  ORGANISM  synthetic construct
            other sequences; artificial sequences.
REFERENCE   1  (bases 1 to 351)
  AUTHORS   Erasmus,M.F.
  TITLE     Insights into Next Generation Sequencing Guided Antibody Selection
            Strategies
  JOURNAL   Unpublished
REFERENCE   2  (bases 1 to 351)
  AUTHORS   Erasmus,M.F.
  TITLE     Direct Submission
  JOURNAL   Submitted (25-AUG-2023) Bioinformatics, Specifica, LLC, a Q2
            Solutions Company, 1607 Alcaldesa Street, Santa Fe, NM 87501, USA
COMMENT     GenBank staff is unable to verify sequence and/or annotation
            provided by the submitter.
            
            ##Assembly-Data-START##
            Assembly Method       :: Codon Code Aligner v. 11.0.1; SMRTools v.
                                     11.0
            Sequencing Technology :: PacBio; Sanger dideoxy sequencing
            ##Assembly-Data-END##
FEATURES             Location/Qualifiers
     source          1..351
                     /organism="synthetic construct"
                     /mol_type="other DNA"
                     /db_xref="taxon:32630"
                     /clone="SP_105-2-A9_VH"
ORIGIN      
        1 caggttcagc tggttcagtc tggtgccgaa gttaagaagc caggtgcctc tgttaaggtt
       61 tcttgcaagg tttctggtta caccttcacc tctcatgcca ttcattgggt tagacaggcc
      121 ccaggtaagg gtctggaatg gatgggtggt atttctccat acagaggtga taccatttac
      181 gcccagaagt tccagggtag agttaccatg accgaagata cctctaccga taccgcctac
      241 atggaactgt cttctctgaa gtctgaagat accgccgttt actactgcgc cagagatgcc
      301 ggtgttccac tggattactg gggtcagggt accctggtta ccgtttcttc t
//
LOCUS       OR488161                 324 bp    DNA     linear   SYN 25-AUG-2023
DEFINITION  UNVERIFIED: Synthetic construct clone SP_105-2-A9_VL sequence.
ACCESSION   OR488161
VERSION     OR488161
KEYWORDS    UNVERIFIED.
SOURCE      synthetic construct
  ORGANISM  synthetic construct
            other sequences; artificial sequences.
REFERENCE   1  (bases 1 to 324)
  AUTHORS   Erasmus,M.F.
  TITLE     Insights into Next Generation Sequencing Guided Antibody Selection
            Strategies
  JOURNAL   Unpublished
REFERENCE   2  (bases 1 to 324)
  AUTHORS   Erasmus,M.F.
  TITLE     Direct Submission
  JOURNAL   Submitted (25-AUG-2023) Bioinformatics, Specifica, LLC, a Q2
            Solutions Company, 1607 Alcaldesa Street, Santa Fe, NM 87501, USA
COMMENT     GenBank staff is unable to verify sequence and/or annotation
            provided by the submitter.
            
            ##Assembly-Data-START##
            Assembly Method       :: Codon Code Aligner v. 11.0.1; SMRTools v.
                                     11.0
            Sequencing Technology :: PacBio; Sanger dideoxy sequencing
            ##Assembly-Data-END##
FEATURES             Location/Qualifiers
     source          1..324
                     /organism="synthetic construct"
                     /mol_type="other DNA"
                     /db_xref="taxon:32630"
                     /clone="SP_105-2-A9_VL"
ORIGIN      
        1 gatattcaga tgacccagtc tccatcttct gtttctgcct ctgttggtga tagagttacc
       61 attacctgca gagcctctca gaacattaga tcttctctgg cctggtacca gcagaagcca
      121 ggtaaggccc caaagctgct gatttacggt gcctacaaca gagccaccgg tgttccatct
      181 agattctctg gttctggttc tggtaccgat ttcaccctga ccatttcttc tctgcagcca
      241 gaagatttcg ccaactacta ctgccagcag tacgataacg ccccaggtta caacttcggt
      301 ggtggtacca aggttgaaat taag
//
LOCUS       OR488162                 354 bp    DNA     linear   SYN 25-AUG-2023
DEFINITION  UNVERIFIED: Synthetic construct clone SP_106-2-A10_VH sequence.
ACCESSION   OR488162
VERSION     OR488162
KEYWORDS    UNVERIFIED.
SOURCE      synthetic construct
  ORGANISM  synthetic construct
            other sequences; artificial sequences.
REFERENCE   1  (bases 1 to 354)
  AUTHORS   Erasmus,M.F.
  TITLE     Insights into Next Generation Sequencing Guided Antibody Selection
            Strategies
  JOURNAL   Unpublished
REFERENCE   2  (bases 1 to 354)
  AUTHORS   Erasmus,M.F.
  TITLE     Direct Submission
  JOURNAL   Submitted (25-AUG-2023) Bioinformatics, Specifica, LLC, a Q2
            Solutions Company, 1607 Alcaldesa Street, Santa Fe, NM 87501, USA
COMMENT     GenBank staff is unable to verify sequence and/or annotation
            provided by the submitter.
            
            ##Assembly-Data-START##
            Assembly Method       :: Codon Code Aligner v. 11.0.1; SMRTools v.
                                     11.0
            Sequencing Technology :: PacBio; Sanger dideoxy sequencing
            ##Assembly-Data-END##
FEATURES             Location/Qualifiers
     source          1..354
                     /organism="synthetic construct"
                     /mol_type="other DNA"
                     /db_xref="taxon:32630"
                     /clone="SP_106-2-A10_VH"
ORIGIN      
        1 caggttcagc tggttcagtc tggtgccgaa gttaagaagc caggtgcctc tgttaaggtt
       61 tcttgcaagg tttctggtta caccttcacc aactacccaa ttcattgggt tagacaggcc
      121 ccaggtaagg gtctggaatg gatgggtggt attaacccaa agagaggtga taccatttac
      181 gcccagaagt tccagggtag agttaccatg accgaagata cctctaccga taccgcctac
      241 atggaactgt cttctctgaa gtctgaagat accgccgttt actactgcgc cagagatggt
      301 gttggtgccc caggtgatta ctggggtcag ggtaccctgg ttaccgtttc ttct
//
LOCUS       OR488163                 324 bp    DNA     linear   SYN 25-AUG-2023
DEFINITION  UNVERIFIED: Synthetic construct clone SP_106-2-A10_VL sequence.
ACCESSION   OR488163
VERSION     OR488163
KEYWORDS    UNVERIFIED.
SOURCE      synthetic construct
  ORGANISM  synthetic construct
            other sequences; artificial sequences.
REFERENCE   1  (bases 1 to 324)
  AUTHORS   Erasmus,M.F.
  TITLE     Insights into Next Generation Sequencing Guided Antibody Selection
            Strategies
  JOURNAL   Unpublished
REFERENCE   2  (bases 1 to 324)
  AUTHORS   Erasmus,M.F.
  TITLE     Direct Submission
  JOURNAL   Submitted (25-AUG-2023) Bioinformatics, Specifica, LLC, a Q2
            Solutions Company, 1607 Alcaldesa Street, Santa Fe, NM 87501, USA
COMMENT     GenBank staff is unable to verify sequence and/or annotation
            provided by the submitter.
            
            ##Assembly-Data-START##
            Assembly Method       :: Codon Code Aligner v. 11.0.1; SMRTools v.
                                     11.0
            Sequencing Technology :: PacBio; Sanger dideoxy sequencing
            ##Assembly-Data-END##
FEATURES             Location/Qualifiers
     source          1..324
                     /organism="synthetic construct"
                     /mol_type="other DNA"
                     /db_xref="taxon:32630"
                     /clone="SP_106-2-A10_VL"
ORIGIN      
        1 gatattcaga tgacccagtc tccatcttct gtttctgcct ctgttggtga tagagttacc
       61 attacctgca gagcctctca gaacattaga tcttctctgg cctggtacca gcagaagcca
      121 ggtaaggccc caaagctgct gatttacggt gcctacaaca gagccaccgg tgttccatct
      181 agattctctg gttctggttc tggtaccgat ttcaccctga ccatttcttc tctgcagcca
      241 gaagatttcg ccaactacta ctgccagcag tacgataacg ccccaggtta caacttcggt
      301 ggtggtacca aggttgaaat taag
//
LOCUS       OR488164                 354 bp    DNA     linear   SYN 25-AUG-2023
DEFINITION  UNVERIFIED: Synthetic construct clone SP_107-2-A11_VH sequence.
ACCESSION   OR488164
VERSION     OR488164
KEYWORDS    UNVERIFIED.
SOURCE      synthetic construct
  ORGANISM  synthetic construct
            other sequences; artificial sequences.
REFERENCE   1  (bases 1 to 354)
  AUTHORS   Erasmus,M.F.
  TITLE     Insights into Next Generation Sequencing Guided Antibody Selection
            Strategies
  JOURNAL   Unpublished
REFERENCE   2  (bases 1 to 354)
  AUTHORS   Erasmus,M.F.
  TITLE     Direct Submission
  JOURNAL   Submitted (25-AUG-2023) Bioinformatics, Specifica, LLC, a Q2
            Solutions Company, 1607 Alcaldesa Street, Santa Fe, NM 87501, USA
COMMENT     GenBank staff is unable to verify sequence and/or annotation
            provided by the submitter.
            
            ##Assembly-Data-START##
            Assembly Method       :: Codon Code Aligner v. 11.0.1; SMRTools v.
                                     11.0
            Sequencing Technology :: PacBio; Sanger dideoxy sequencing
            ##Assembly-Data-END##
FEATURES             Location/Qualifiers
     source          1..354
                     /organism="synthetic construct"
                     /mol_type="other DNA"
                     /db_xref="taxon:32630"
                     /clone="SP_107-2-A11_VH"
ORIGIN      
        1 caggttcagc tggttcagtc tggtgccgaa gttaagaagc caggtgcctc tgttaaggtt
       61 tcttgcaagg tttctggtta cccattcgcc aaccagtaca ttcattgggt tagacaggcc
      121 ccaggtaagg gtctggaatg gatgggtggt attaacccat cttctggtac caccatttac
      181 gcccagaagt tccagggtag agttaccatg accgaagata cctctaccga taccgcctac
      241 atggaactgt cttctctgaa gtctgaagat accgccgttt actactgcgc cagatctaga
      301 tctgttggtg ccacccatga ttggggtcag ggtaccctgg ttaccgtttc ttct
//
LOCUS       OR488165                 321 bp    DNA     linear   SYN 25-AUG-2023
DEFINITION  UNVERIFIED: Synthetic construct clone SP_107-2-A11_VL sequence.
ACCESSION   OR488165
VERSION     OR488165
KEYWORDS    UNVERIFIED.
SOURCE      synthetic construct
  ORGANISM  synthetic construct
            other sequences; artificial sequences.
REFERENCE   1  (bases 1 to 321)
  AUTHORS   Erasmus,M.F.
  TITLE     Insights into Next Generation Sequencing Guided Antibody Selection
            Strategies
  JOURNAL   Unpublished
REFERENCE   2  (bases 1 to 321)
  AUTHORS   Erasmus,M.F.
  TITLE     Direct Submission
  JOURNAL   Submitted (25-AUG-2023) Bioinformatics, Specifica, LLC, a Q2
            Solutions Company, 1607 Alcaldesa Street, Santa Fe, NM 87501, USA
COMMENT     GenBank staff is unable to verify sequence and/or annotation
            provided by the submitter.
            
            ##Assembly-Data-START##
            Assembly Method       :: Codon Code Aligner v. 11.0.1; SMRTools v.
                                     11.0
            Sequencing Technology :: PacBio; Sanger dideoxy sequencing
            ##Assembly-Data-END##
FEATURES             Location/Qualifiers
     source          1..321
                     /organism="synthetic construct"
                     /mol_type="other DNA"
                     /db_xref="taxon:32630"
                     /clone="SP_107-2-A11_VL"
ORIGIN      
        1 gatattcaga tgacccagtc tccatcttct gtttctgcct ctgttggtga tagagttacc
       61 attacctgca gagcctctca gaacattaga aactacctgg cctggtacca gcagaagcca
      121 ggtaaggccc caaagctgct gatttacggt gcctctaagc tggaaaccgg tgttccatct
      181 agattctctg gttctggttc tggtaccgat ttcaccctga ccatttcttc tctgcagcca
      241 gaagatttcg ccaactacta ctgcagacag tacgaatctc tgccatacac cttcggtggt
      301 ggtaccaagg ttgaaattaa g
//
LOCUS       OR488166                 354 bp    DNA     linear   SYN 25-AUG-2023
DEFINITION  UNVERIFIED: Synthetic construct clone SP_108-2-A12_VH sequence.
ACCESSION   OR488166
VERSION     OR488166
KEYWORDS    UNVERIFIED.
SOURCE      synthetic construct
  ORGANISM  synthetic construct
            other sequences; artificial sequences.
REFERENCE   1  (bases 1 to 354)
  AUTHORS   Erasmus,M.F.
  TITLE     Insights into Next Generation Sequencing Guided Antibody Selection
            Strategies
  JOURNAL   Unpublished
REFERENCE   2  (bases 1 to 354)
  AUTHORS   Erasmus,M.F.
  TITLE     Direct Submission
  JOURNAL   Submitted (25-AUG-2023) Bioinformatics, Specifica, LLC, a Q2
            Solutions Company, 1607 Alcaldesa Street, Santa Fe, NM 87501, USA
COMMENT     GenBank staff is unable to verify sequence and/or annotation
            provided by the submitter.
            
            ##Assembly-Data-START##
            Assembly Method       :: Codon Code Aligner v. 11.0.1; SMRTools v.
                                     11.0
            Sequencing Technology :: PacBio; Sanger dideoxy sequencing
            ##Assembly-Data-END##
FEATURES             Location/Qualifiers
     source          1..354
                     /organism="synthetic construct"
                     /mol_type="other DNA"
                     /db_xref="taxon:32630"
                     /clone="SP_108-2-A12_VH"
ORIGIN      
        1 caggttcagc tggttcagtc tggtgccgaa gttaagaagc caggtgcctc tgttaaggtt
       61 tcttgcaagg tttctggtta caccttcacc aactacccaa ttcattgggt tagacaggcc
      121 ccaggtaagg gtctggaatg gatgggtggt attaacccaa agagaggtga taccatttac
      181 gcccagaagt tccagggtag agttaccatg accgaagata cctctaccga taccgcctac
      241 atggaactgt cttctctgaa gtctgaagat accgccgttt actactgcgc cagagatggt
      301 gttggtgccc caggtgatta ctggggtcag ggtaccctgg ttaccgtttc ttct
//
LOCUS       OR488167                 321 bp    DNA     linear   SYN 25-AUG-2023
DEFINITION  UNVERIFIED: Synthetic construct clone SP_108-2-A12_VL sequence.
ACCESSION   OR488167
VERSION     OR488167
KEYWORDS    UNVERIFIED.
SOURCE      synthetic construct
  ORGANISM  synthetic construct
            other sequences; artificial sequences.
REFERENCE   1  (bases 1 to 321)
  AUTHORS   Erasmus,M.F.
  TITLE     Insights into Next Generation Sequencing Guided Antibody Selection
            Strategies
  JOURNAL   Unpublished
REFERENCE   2  (bases 1 to 321)
  AUTHORS   Erasmus,M.F.
  TITLE     Direct Submission
  JOURNAL   Submitted (25-AUG-2023) Bioinformatics, Specifica, LLC, a Q2
            Solutions Company, 1607 Alcaldesa Street, Santa Fe, NM 87501, USA
COMMENT     GenBank staff is unable to verify sequence and/or annotation
            provided by the submitter.
            
            ##Assembly-Data-START##
            Assembly Method       :: Codon Code Aligner v. 11.0.1; SMRTools v.
                                     11.0
            Sequencing Technology :: PacBio; Sanger dideoxy sequencing
            ##Assembly-Data-END##
FEATURES             Location/Qualifiers
     source          1..321
                     /organism="synthetic construct"
                     /mol_type="other DNA"
                     /db_xref="taxon:32630"
                     /clone="SP_108-2-A12_VL"
ORIGIN      
        1 gatattcaga tgacccagtc tccatcttct gtttctgcct ctgttggtga tagagttacc
       61 attacctgca gagcctctca gggtattaac aagaacctgg cctggtacca gcagaagcca
      121 ggtaaggccc caaagctgct gatttacgcc aacgatatga gagccaccgg tgttccatct
      181 agattctctg gttctggttc tggtaccgat ttcaccctga ccatttcttc tctgcagcca
      241 gaagatttcg ccaactacta ctgcctgcag tacaacgcct tctcttggac cttcggtggt
      301 ggtaccaagg ttgaaattaa g
//
LOCUS       OR488168                 354 bp    DNA     linear   SYN 25-AUG-2023
DEFINITION  UNVERIFIED: Synthetic construct clone SP_109-2-B1_VH sequence.
ACCESSION   OR488168
VERSION     OR488168
KEYWORDS    UNVERIFIED.
SOURCE      synthetic construct
  ORGANISM  synthetic construct
            other sequences; artificial sequences.
REFERENCE   1  (bases 1 to 354)
  AUTHORS   Erasmus,M.F.
  TITLE     Insights into Next Generation Sequencing Guided Antibody Selection
            Strategies
  JOURNAL   Unpublished
REFERENCE   2  (bases 1 to 354)
  AUTHORS   Erasmus,M.F.
  TITLE     Direct Submission
  JOURNAL   Submitted (25-AUG-2023) Bioinformatics, Specifica, LLC, a Q2
            Solutions Company, 1607 Alcaldesa Street, Santa Fe, NM 87501, USA
COMMENT     GenBank staff is unable to verify sequence and/or annotation
            provided by the submitter.
            
            ##Assembly-Data-START##
            Assembly Method       :: Codon Code Aligner v. 11.0.1; SMRTools v.
                                     11.0
            Sequencing Technology :: PacBio; Sanger dideoxy sequencing
            ##Assembly-Data-END##
FEATURES             Location/Qualifiers
     source          1..354
                     /organism="synthetic construct"
                     /mol_type="other DNA"
                     /db_xref="taxon:32630"
                     /clone="SP_109-2-B1_VH"
ORIGIN      
        1 caggttcagc tggttcagtc tggtgccgaa gttaagaagc caggtgcctc tgttaaggtt
       61 tcttgcaagg tttctggtta caccttcacc aactacccaa ttcattgggt tagacaggcc
      121 ccaggtaagg gtctggaatg gatgggtggt attaacccaa agagaggtga taccatttac
      181 gcccagaagt tccagggtag agttaccatg accgaagata cctctaccga taccgcctac
      241 atggaactgt cttctctgaa gtctgaagat accgccgttt actactgcgc cagagatggt
      301 gttggtgccc caggtgatta ctggggtcag ggtaccctgg ttaccgtttc ttct
//
LOCUS       OR488169                 321 bp    DNA     linear   SYN 25-AUG-2023
DEFINITION  UNVERIFIED: Synthetic construct clone SP_109-2-B1_VL sequence.
ACCESSION   OR488169
VERSION     OR488169
KEYWORDS    UNVERIFIED.
SOURCE      synthetic construct
  ORGANISM  synthetic construct
            other sequences; artificial sequences.
REFERENCE   1  (bases 1 to 321)
  AUTHORS   Erasmus,M.F.
  TITLE     Insights into Next Generation Sequencing Guided Antibody Selection
            Strategies
  JOURNAL   Unpublished
REFERENCE   2  (bases 1 to 321)
  AUTHORS   Erasmus,M.F.
  TITLE     Direct Submission
  JOURNAL   Submitted (25-AUG-2023) Bioinformatics, Specifica, LLC, a Q2
            Solutions Company, 1607 Alcaldesa Street, Santa Fe, NM 87501, USA
COMMENT     GenBank staff is unable to verify sequence and/or annotation
            provided by the submitter.
            
            ##Assembly-Data-START##
            Assembly Method       :: Codon Code Aligner v. 11.0.1; SMRTools v.
                                     11.0
            Sequencing Technology :: PacBio; Sanger dideoxy sequencing
            ##Assembly-Data-END##
FEATURES             Location/Qualifiers
     source          1..321
                     /organism="synthetic construct"
                     /mol_type="other DNA"
                     /db_xref="taxon:32630"
                     /clone="SP_109-2-B1_VL"
ORIGIN      
        1 gatattcaga tgacccagtc tccatcttct gtttctgcct ctgttggtga tagagttacc
       61 attacctgca gagcctctca gtctattggt tctagactgg cctggtacca gcagaagcca
      121 ggtaaggccc caaagctgct gatttacatg acctctatta gagcctctgg tgttccatct
      181 agattctctg gttctggttc tggtaccgat ttcaccctga ccatttcttc tctgcagcca
      241 gaagatttcg ccaactacta ctgccagcag tacagaacct acccaattac cttcggtggt
      301 ggtaccaagg ttgaaattaa g
//
LOCUS       OR488170                 363 bp    DNA     linear   SYN 25-AUG-2023
DEFINITION  UNVERIFIED: Synthetic construct clone SP_11-1-A11_VH sequence.
ACCESSION   OR488170
VERSION     OR488170
KEYWORDS    UNVERIFIED.
SOURCE      synthetic construct
  ORGANISM  synthetic construct
            other sequences; artificial sequences.
REFERENCE   1  (bases 1 to 363)
  AUTHORS   Erasmus,M.F.
  TITLE     Insights into Next Generation Sequencing Guided Antibody Selection
            Strategies
  JOURNAL   Unpublished
REFERENCE   2  (bases 1 to 363)
  AUTHORS   Erasmus,M.F.
  TITLE     Direct Submission
  JOURNAL   Submitted (25-AUG-2023) Bioinformatics, Specifica, LLC, a Q2
            Solutions Company, 1607 Alcaldesa Street, Santa Fe, NM 87501, USA
COMMENT     GenBank staff is unable to verify sequence and/or annotation
            provided by the submitter.
            
            ##Assembly-Data-START##
            Assembly Method       :: Codon Code Aligner v. 11.0.1; SMRTools v.
                                     11.0
            Sequencing Technology :: PacBio; Sanger dideoxy sequencing
            ##Assembly-Data-END##
FEATURES             Location/Qualifiers
     source          1..363
                     /organism="synthetic construct"
                     /mol_type="other DNA"
                     /db_xref="taxon:32630"
                     /clone="SP_11-1-A11_VH"
ORIGIN      
        1 caggttcagc tggttcagtc tggtgccgaa gttaagaagc caggtgcctc tgttaaggtt
       61 tcttgcaagg tttctggtta cccattcacc agatctacca ttcattgggt tagacaggcc
      121 ccaggtaagg gtctggaatg gatgggtggt attaacgccg gtaccggtga taccatttac
      181 gcccagaagt tccagggtag agttaccatg accgaagata cctctaccga taccgcctac
      241 atggaactgt cttctctgaa gtctgaagat accgccgttt actactgcgc cagagatggt
      301 tactcttctg gttactacgg tatggatgtt tggggtcagg gtaccaccgt taccgtttct
      361 tct
//
LOCUS       OR488171                 321 bp    DNA     linear   SYN 25-AUG-2023
DEFINITION  UNVERIFIED: Synthetic construct clone SP_11-1-A11_VL sequence.
ACCESSION   OR488171
VERSION     OR488171
KEYWORDS    UNVERIFIED.
SOURCE      synthetic construct
  ORGANISM  synthetic construct
            other sequences; artificial sequences.
REFERENCE   1  (bases 1 to 321)
  AUTHORS   Erasmus,M.F.
  TITLE     Insights into Next Generation Sequencing Guided Antibody Selection
            Strategies
  JOURNAL   Unpublished
REFERENCE   2  (bases 1 to 321)
  AUTHORS   Erasmus,M.F.
  TITLE     Direct Submission
  JOURNAL   Submitted (25-AUG-2023) Bioinformatics, Specifica, LLC, a Q2
            Solutions Company, 1607 Alcaldesa Street, Santa Fe, NM 87501, USA
COMMENT     GenBank staff is unable to verify sequence and/or annotation
            provided by the submitter.
            
            ##Assembly-Data-START##
            Assembly Method       :: Codon Code Aligner v. 11.0.1; SMRTools v.
                                     11.0
            Sequencing Technology :: PacBio; Sanger dideoxy sequencing
            ##Assembly-Data-END##
FEATURES             Location/Qualifiers
     source          1..321
                     /organism="synthetic construct"
                     /mol_type="other DNA"
                     /db_xref="taxon:32630"
                     /clone="SP_11-1-A11_VL"
ORIGIN      
        1 gatattcaga tgacccagtc tccatcttct gtttctgcct ctgttggtga tagagttacc
       61 attacctgca gagcctctga aggtatttct aactacctgg cctggtacca gcagaagcca
      121 ggtaaggccc caaagctgct gatttacggt gcctctatta gagaatctgg tgttccatct
      181 agattctctg gttctggttc tggtaccgat ttcaccctga ccatttcttc tctgcagcca
      241 gaagatttcg ccaactacta ctgccatcag tacgccgcct acccatggac cttcggtggt
      301 ggtaccaagg ttgaaattaa g
//
LOCUS       OR488172                 351 bp    DNA     linear   SYN 25-AUG-2023
DEFINITION  UNVERIFIED: Synthetic construct clone SP_112-3-A1_VH sequence.
ACCESSION   OR488172
VERSION     OR488172
KEYWORDS    UNVERIFIED.
SOURCE      synthetic construct
  ORGANISM  synthetic construct
            other sequences; artificial sequences.
REFERENCE   1  (bases 1 to 351)
  AUTHORS   Erasmus,M.F.
  TITLE     Insights into Next Generation Sequencing Guided Antibody Selection
            Strategies
  JOURNAL   Unpublished
REFERENCE   2  (bases 1 to 351)
  AUTHORS   Erasmus,M.F.
  TITLE     Direct Submission
  JOURNAL   Submitted (25-AUG-2023) Bioinformatics, Specifica, LLC, a Q2
            Solutions Company, 1607 Alcaldesa Street, Santa Fe, NM 87501, USA
COMMENT     GenBank staff is unable to verify sequence and/or annotation
            provided by the submitter.
            
            ##Assembly-Data-START##
            Assembly Method       :: Codon Code Aligner v. 11.0.1; SMRTools v.
                                     11.0
            Sequencing Technology :: PacBio; Sanger dideoxy sequencing
            ##Assembly-Data-END##
FEATURES             Location/Qualifiers
     source          1..351
                     /organism="synthetic construct"
                     /mol_type="other DNA"
                     /db_xref="taxon:32630"
                     /clone="SP_112-3-A1_VH"
ORIGIN      
        1 caggttcagc tggttcagtc tggtgccgaa gttaagaagc caggtgcctc tgttaaggtt
       61 tcttgcaagg tttctggtgt taccttcaga tcttacgcca ttcattgggt tagacaggcc
      121 ccaggtaagg gtctggaatg gatgggtggt atttctgcct acagaggtga taccatttac
      181 gcccagaagt tccagggtag agttaccatg accgaagata cctctaccga taccgcctac
      241 atggaactgt cttctctgaa gtctgaagat accgccgttt actactgcgc cagagatggt
      301 tcttcttctc tggattactg gggtcagggt accctggtta ccgtttcttc t
//
LOCUS       OR488173                 321 bp    DNA     linear   SYN 25-AUG-2023
DEFINITION  UNVERIFIED: Synthetic construct clone SP_112-3-A1_VL sequence.
ACCESSION   OR488173
VERSION     OR488173
KEYWORDS    UNVERIFIED.
SOURCE      synthetic construct
  ORGANISM  synthetic construct
            other sequences; artificial sequences.
REFERENCE   1  (bases 1 to 321)
  AUTHORS   Erasmus,M.F.
  TITLE     Insights into Next Generation Sequencing Guided Antibody Selection
            Strategies
  JOURNAL   Unpublished
REFERENCE   2  (bases 1 to 321)
  AUTHORS   Erasmus,M.F.
  TITLE     Direct Submission
  JOURNAL   Submitted (25-AUG-2023) Bioinformatics, Specifica, LLC, a Q2
            Solutions Company, 1607 Alcaldesa Street, Santa Fe, NM 87501, USA
COMMENT     GenBank staff is unable to verify sequence and/or annotation
            provided by the submitter.
            
            ##Assembly-Data-START##
            Assembly Method       :: Codon Code Aligner v. 11.0.1; SMRTools v.
                                     11.0
            Sequencing Technology :: PacBio; Sanger dideoxy sequencing
            ##Assembly-Data-END##
FEATURES             Location/Qualifiers
     source          1..321
                     /organism="synthetic construct"
                     /mol_type="other DNA"
                     /db_xref="taxon:32630"
                     /clone="SP_112-3-A1_VL"
ORIGIN      
        1 gatattcaga tgacccagtc tccatcttct gtttctgcct ctgttggtga tagagttacc
       61 attacctgca gagcctctag agatatttct tcttacctgg cctggtacca gcagaagcca
      121 ggtaaggccc caaagctgct gatttacggt gcctctacca gagcctctgg tgttccatct
      181 agattctctg gttctggttc tggtaccgat ttcaccctga ccatttcttc tctgcagcca
      241 gaagatttcg ccaactacta ctgcctgcag tactctattt acccatggac cttcggtggt
      301 ggtaccaagg ttgaaattaa g
//
LOCUS       OR488174                 381 bp    DNA     linear   SYN 25-AUG-2023
DEFINITION  UNVERIFIED: Synthetic construct clone SP_113-3-A2_VH sequence.
ACCESSION   OR488174
VERSION     OR488174
KEYWORDS    UNVERIFIED.
SOURCE      synthetic construct
  ORGANISM  synthetic construct
            other sequences; artificial sequences.
REFERENCE   1  (bases 1 to 381)
  AUTHORS   Erasmus,M.F.
  TITLE     Insights into Next Generation Sequencing Guided Antibody Selection
            Strategies
  JOURNAL   Unpublished
REFERENCE   2  (bases 1 to 381)
  AUTHORS   Erasmus,M.F.
  TITLE     Direct Submission
  JOURNAL   Submitted (25-AUG-2023) Bioinformatics, Specifica, LLC, a Q2
            Solutions Company, 1607 Alcaldesa Street, Santa Fe, NM 87501, USA
COMMENT     GenBank staff is unable to verify sequence and/or annotation
            provided by the submitter.
            
            ##Assembly-Data-START##
            Assembly Method       :: Codon Code Aligner v. 11.0.1; SMRTools v.
                                     11.0
            Sequencing Technology :: PacBio; Sanger dideoxy sequencing
            ##Assembly-Data-END##
FEATURES             Location/Qualifiers
     source          1..381
                     /organism="synthetic construct"
                     /mol_type="other DNA"
                     /db_xref="taxon:32630"
                     /clone="SP_113-3-A2_VH"
ORIGIN      
        1 caggttcagc tggttcagtc tggtgccgaa gttaagaagc caggtgcctc tgttaaggtt
       61 tcttgcaagg tttctggtta cccattcacc agatctacca ttcattgggt tagacaggcc
      121 ccaggtaagg gtctggaatg gatgggtggt attaacgccg gtaccggtga taccatttac
      181 gcccagaagt tccagggtag agttaccatg accgaagata cctctaccga taccgcctac
      241 atggaactgt cttctctgaa gtctgaagat accgccgttt actactgcgc cagagatggt
      301 tactcttctt cttggtacga tgttgatgat tactacggta tggatgtttg gggtcagggt
      361 accaccgtta ccgtttcttc t
//
LOCUS       OR488175                 321 bp    DNA     linear   SYN 25-AUG-2023
DEFINITION  UNVERIFIED: Synthetic construct clone SP_113-3-A2_VL sequence.
ACCESSION   OR488175
VERSION     OR488175
KEYWORDS    UNVERIFIED.
SOURCE      synthetic construct
  ORGANISM  synthetic construct
            other sequences; artificial sequences.
REFERENCE   1  (bases 1 to 321)
  AUTHORS   Erasmus,M.F.
  TITLE     Insights into Next Generation Sequencing Guided Antibody Selection
            Strategies
  JOURNAL   Unpublished
REFERENCE   2  (bases 1 to 321)
  AUTHORS   Erasmus,M.F.
  TITLE     Direct Submission
  JOURNAL   Submitted (25-AUG-2023) Bioinformatics, Specifica, LLC, a Q2
            Solutions Company, 1607 Alcaldesa Street, Santa Fe, NM 87501, USA
COMMENT     GenBank staff is unable to verify sequence and/or annotation
            provided by the submitter.
            
            ##Assembly-Data-START##
            Assembly Method       :: Codon Code Aligner v. 11.0.1; SMRTools v.
                                     11.0
            Sequencing Technology :: PacBio; Sanger dideoxy sequencing
            ##Assembly-Data-END##
FEATURES             Location/Qualifiers
     source          1..321
                     /organism="synthetic construct"
                     /mol_type="other DNA"
                     /db_xref="taxon:32630"
                     /clone="SP_113-3-A2_VL"
ORIGIN      
        1 gatattcaga tgacccagtc tccatcttct gtttctgcct ctgttggtga tagagttacc
       61 attacctgca gagcctctca gggtattggt agagatctgg cctggtacca gcagaagcca
      121 ggtaaggccc caaagctgct gatttacgaa gcctctaccc tgaagccagg tgttccatct
      181 agattctctg gttctggttc tggtaccgat ttcaccctga ccatttcttc tctgcagcca
      241 gaagatttcg ccaactacta ctgccatcag tacgccgcct acccatggac cttcggtggt
      301 ggtaccaagg ttgaaattaa g
//
LOCUS       OR488176                 366 bp    DNA     linear   SYN 25-AUG-2023
DEFINITION  UNVERIFIED: Synthetic construct clone SP_114-3-A3_VH sequence.
ACCESSION   OR488176
VERSION     OR488176
KEYWORDS    UNVERIFIED.
SOURCE      synthetic construct
  ORGANISM  synthetic construct
            other sequences; artificial sequences.
REFERENCE   1  (bases 1 to 366)
  AUTHORS   Erasmus,M.F.
  TITLE     Insights into Next Generation Sequencing Guided Antibody Selection
            Strategies
  JOURNAL   Unpublished
REFERENCE   2  (bases 1 to 366)
  AUTHORS   Erasmus,M.F.
  TITLE     Direct Submission
  JOURNAL   Submitted (25-AUG-2023) Bioinformatics, Specifica, LLC, a Q2
            Solutions Company, 1607 Alcaldesa Street, Santa Fe, NM 87501, USA
COMMENT     GenBank staff is unable to verify sequence and/or annotation
            provided by the submitter.
            
            ##Assembly-Data-START##
            Assembly Method       :: Codon Code Aligner v. 11.0.1; SMRTools v.
                                     11.0
            Sequencing Technology :: PacBio; Sanger dideoxy sequencing
            ##Assembly-Data-END##
FEATURES             Location/Qualifiers
     source          1..366
                     /organism="synthetic construct"
                     /mol_type="other DNA"
                     /db_xref="taxon:32630"
                     /clone="SP_114-3-A3_VH"
ORIGIN      
        1 caggttcagc tggttcagtc tggtgccgaa gttaagaagc caggtgcctc tgttaaggtt
       61 tcttgcaagg tttctggtta cccattcacc agatctacca ttcattgggt tagacaggcc
      121 ccaggtaagg gtctggaatg gatgggtggt attaacgccg gtaccggtga taccatttac
      181 gcccagaagt tccagggtag agttaccatg accgaagata cctctaccga taccgcctac
      241 atggaactgt cttctctgaa gtctgaagat accgccgttt actactgcgc cagagatggt
      301 cagccaattt cttactacta cggtatggat gtttggggtc agggtaccac cgttaccgtt
      361 tcttct
//
LOCUS       OR488177                 321 bp    DNA     linear   SYN 25-AUG-2023
DEFINITION  UNVERIFIED: Synthetic construct clone SP_114-3-A3_VL sequence.
ACCESSION   OR488177
VERSION     OR488177
KEYWORDS    UNVERIFIED.
SOURCE      synthetic construct
  ORGANISM  synthetic construct
            other sequences; artificial sequences.
REFERENCE   1  (bases 1 to 321)
  AUTHORS   Erasmus,M.F.
  TITLE     Insights into Next Generation Sequencing Guided Antibody Selection
            Strategies
  JOURNAL   Unpublished
REFERENCE   2  (bases 1 to 321)
  AUTHORS   Erasmus,M.F.
  TITLE     Direct Submission
  JOURNAL   Submitted (25-AUG-2023) Bioinformatics, Specifica, LLC, a Q2
            Solutions Company, 1607 Alcaldesa Street, Santa Fe, NM 87501, USA
COMMENT     GenBank staff is unable to verify sequence and/or annotation
            provided by the submitter.
            
            ##Assembly-Data-START##
            Assembly Method       :: Codon Code Aligner v. 11.0.1; SMRTools v.
                                     11.0
            Sequencing Technology :: PacBio; Sanger dideoxy sequencing
            ##Assembly-Data-END##
FEATURES             Location/Qualifiers
     source          1..321
                     /organism="synthetic construct"
                     /mol_type="other DNA"
                     /db_xref="taxon:32630"
                     /clone="SP_114-3-A3_VL"
ORIGIN      
        1 gatattcaga tgacccagtc tccatcttct gtttctgcct ctgttggtga tagagttacc
       61 attacctgca gagcctctca gggtattggt agagatctgg cctggtacca gcagaagcca
      121 ggtaaggccc caaagctgct gatttacgaa gcctctaccc tgaagccagg tgttccatct
      181 agattctctg gttctggttc tggtaccgat ttcaccctga ccatttcttc tctgcagcca
      241 gaagatttcg ccaactacta ctgccatcag tacgccgcct acccatggac cttcggtggt
      301 ggtaccaagg ttgaaattaa g
//
LOCUS       OR488178                 351 bp    DNA     linear   SYN 25-AUG-2023
DEFINITION  UNVERIFIED: Synthetic construct clone SP_115-3-A4_VH sequence.
ACCESSION   OR488178
VERSION     OR488178
KEYWORDS    UNVERIFIED.
SOURCE      synthetic construct
  ORGANISM  synthetic construct
            other sequences; artificial sequences.
REFERENCE   1  (bases 1 to 351)
  AUTHORS   Erasmus,M.F.
  TITLE     Insights into Next Generation Sequencing Guided Antibody Selection
            Strategies
  JOURNAL   Unpublished
REFERENCE   2  (bases 1 to 351)
  AUTHORS   Erasmus,M.F.
  TITLE     Direct Submission
  JOURNAL   Submitted (25-AUG-2023) Bioinformatics, Specifica, LLC, a Q2
            Solutions Company, 1607 Alcaldesa Street, Santa Fe, NM 87501, USA
COMMENT     GenBank staff is unable to verify sequence and/or annotation
            provided by the submitter.
            
            ##Assembly-Data-START##
            Assembly Method       :: Codon Code Aligner v. 11.0.1; SMRTools v.
                                     11.0
            Sequencing Technology :: PacBio; Sanger dideoxy sequencing
            ##Assembly-Data-END##
FEATURES             Location/Qualifiers
     source          1..351
                     /organism="synthetic construct"
                     /mol_type="other DNA"
                     /db_xref="taxon:32630"
                     /clone="SP_115-3-A4_VH"
ORIGIN      
        1 caggttcagc tggttcagtc tggtgccgaa gttaagaagc caggtgcctc tgttaaggtt
       61 tcttgcaagg tttctggtta caccttcacc tctcatgcca ttcattgggt tagacaggcc
      121 ccaggtaagg gtctggaatg gatgggtggt atttctccat acagaggtga taccatttac
      181 gcccagaagt tccagggtag agttaccatg accgaagata cctctaccga taccgcctac
      241 atggaactgt cttctctgaa gtctgaagat accgccgttt actactgcgc cagagatgcc
      301 ggtgttccac tggattactg gggtcagggt accctggtta ccgtttcttc t
//
LOCUS       OR488179                 321 bp    DNA     linear   SYN 25-AUG-2023
DEFINITION  UNVERIFIED: Synthetic construct clone SP_115-3-A4_VL sequence.
ACCESSION   OR488179
VERSION     OR488179
KEYWORDS    UNVERIFIED.
SOURCE      synthetic construct
  ORGANISM  synthetic construct
            other sequences; artificial sequences.
REFERENCE   1  (bases 1 to 321)
  AUTHORS   Erasmus,M.F.
  TITLE     Insights into Next Generation Sequencing Guided Antibody Selection
            Strategies
  JOURNAL   Unpublished
REFERENCE   2  (bases 1 to 321)
  AUTHORS   Erasmus,M.F.
  TITLE     Direct Submission
  JOURNAL   Submitted (25-AUG-2023) Bioinformatics, Specifica, LLC, a Q2
            Solutions Company, 1607 Alcaldesa Street, Santa Fe, NM 87501, USA
COMMENT     GenBank staff is unable to verify sequence and/or annotation
            provided by the submitter.
            
            ##Assembly-Data-START##
            Assembly Method       :: Codon Code Aligner v. 11.0.1; SMRTools v.
                                     11.0
            Sequencing Technology :: PacBio; Sanger dideoxy sequencing
            ##Assembly-Data-END##
FEATURES             Location/Qualifiers
     source          1..321
                     /organism="synthetic construct"
                     /mol_type="other DNA"
                     /db_xref="taxon:32630"
                     /clone="SP_115-3-A4_VL"
ORIGIN      
        1 gatattcaga tgacccagtc tccatcttct gtttctgcct ctgttggtga tagagttacc
       61 attacctgca gagcctctca ggatattggt tcttacctgg cctggtacca gcagaagcca
      121 ggtaaggccc caaagctgct gatttacggt gcctctaacc tggaatctgg tgttccatct
      181 agattctctg gttctggttc tggtaccgat ttcaccctga ccatttcttc tctgcagcca
      241 gaagatttcg ccaactacta ctgccagcag tacaaggcct acccactgac cttcggtggt
      301 ggtaccaagg ttgaaattaa g
//
LOCUS       OR488180                 351 bp    DNA     linear   SYN 25-AUG-2023
DEFINITION  UNVERIFIED: Synthetic construct clone SP_116-3-A5_VH sequence.
ACCESSION   OR488180
VERSION     OR488180
KEYWORDS    UNVERIFIED.
SOURCE      synthetic construct
  ORGANISM  synthetic construct
            other sequences; artificial sequences.
REFERENCE   1  (bases 1 to 351)
  AUTHORS   Erasmus,M.F.
  TITLE     Insights into Next Generation Sequencing Guided Antibody Selection
            Strategies
  JOURNAL   Unpublished
REFERENCE   2  (bases 1 to 351)
  AUTHORS   Erasmus,M.F.
  TITLE     Direct Submission
  JOURNAL   Submitted (25-AUG-2023) Bioinformatics, Specifica, LLC, a Q2
            Solutions Company, 1607 Alcaldesa Street, Santa Fe, NM 87501, USA
COMMENT     GenBank staff is unable to verify sequence and/or annotation
            provided by the submitter.
            
            ##Assembly-Data-START##
            Assembly Method       :: Codon Code Aligner v. 11.0.1; SMRTools v.
                                     11.0
            Sequencing Technology :: PacBio; Sanger dideoxy sequencing
            ##Assembly-Data-END##
FEATURES             Location/Qualifiers
     source          1..351
                     /organism="synthetic construct"
                     /mol_type="other DNA"
                     /db_xref="taxon:32630"
                     /clone="SP_116-3-A5_VH"
ORIGIN      
        1 caggttcagc tggttcagtc tggtgccgaa gttaagaagc caggtgcctc tgttaaggtt
       61 tcttgcaagg tttctggtta caccttcacc tctcatgcca ttcattgggt tagacaggcc
      121 ccaggtaagg gtctggaatg gatgggtggt atttctccat acagaggtga taccatttac
      181 gcccagaagt tccagggtag agttaccatg accgaagata cctctaccga taccgcctac
      241 atggaactgt cttctctgaa gtctgaagat accgccgttt actactgcgc cagagatgcc
      301 ggtgttccac tggattactg gggtcagggt accctggtta ccgtttcttc t
//
LOCUS       OR488181                 321 bp    DNA     linear   SYN 25-AUG-2023
DEFINITION  UNVERIFIED: Synthetic construct clone SP_116-3-A5_VL sequence.
ACCESSION   OR488181
VERSION     OR488181
KEYWORDS    UNVERIFIED.
SOURCE      synthetic construct
  ORGANISM  synthetic construct
            other sequences; artificial sequences.
REFERENCE   1  (bases 1 to 321)
  AUTHORS   Erasmus,M.F.
  TITLE     Insights into Next Generation Sequencing Guided Antibody Selection
            Strategies
  JOURNAL   Unpublished
REFERENCE   2  (bases 1 to 321)
  AUTHORS   Erasmus,M.F.
  TITLE     Direct Submission
  JOURNAL   Submitted (25-AUG-2023) Bioinformatics, Specifica, LLC, a Q2
            Solutions Company, 1607 Alcaldesa Street, Santa Fe, NM 87501, USA
COMMENT     GenBank staff is unable to verify sequence and/or annotation
            provided by the submitter.
            
            ##Assembly-Data-START##
            Assembly Method       :: Codon Code Aligner v. 11.0.1; SMRTools v.
                                     11.0
            Sequencing Technology :: PacBio; Sanger dideoxy sequencing
            ##Assembly-Data-END##
FEATURES             Location/Qualifiers
     source          1..321
                     /organism="synthetic construct"
                     /mol_type="other DNA"
                     /db_xref="taxon:32630"
                     /clone="SP_116-3-A5_VL"
ORIGIN      
        1 gatattcaga tgacccagtc tccatcttct gtttctgcct ctgttggtga tagagttacc
       61 attacctgca gagcctctca gtctattggt acccatctgg cctggtacca gcagaagcca
      121 ggtaaggccc caaagctgct gatttacggt gcctctaacc tggaatctgg tgttccatct
      181 agattctctg gttctggttc tggtaccgat ttcaccctga ccatttcttc tctgcagcca
      241 gaagatttcg ccaactacta ctgccagcag tacaaggcct acccactgac cttcggtggt
      301 ggtaccaagg ttgaaattaa g
//
LOCUS       OR488182                 351 bp    DNA     linear   SYN 25-AUG-2023
DEFINITION  UNVERIFIED: Synthetic construct clone SP_117-3-A6_VH sequence.
ACCESSION   OR488182
VERSION     OR488182
KEYWORDS    UNVERIFIED.
SOURCE      synthetic construct
  ORGANISM  synthetic construct
            other sequences; artificial sequences.
REFERENCE   1  (bases 1 to 351)
  AUTHORS   Erasmus,M.F.
  TITLE     Insights into Next Generation Sequencing Guided Antibody Selection
            Strategies
  JOURNAL   Unpublished
REFERENCE   2  (bases 1 to 351)
  AUTHORS   Erasmus,M.F.
  TITLE     Direct Submission
  JOURNAL   Submitted (25-AUG-2023) Bioinformatics, Specifica, LLC, a Q2
            Solutions Company, 1607 Alcaldesa Street, Santa Fe, NM 87501, USA
COMMENT     GenBank staff is unable to verify sequence and/or annotation
            provided by the submitter.
            
            ##Assembly-Data-START##
            Assembly Method       :: Codon Code Aligner v. 11.0.1; SMRTools v.
                                     11.0
            Sequencing Technology :: PacBio; Sanger dideoxy sequencing
            ##Assembly-Data-END##
FEATURES             Location/Qualifiers
     source          1..351
                     /organism="synthetic construct"
                     /mol_type="other DNA"
                     /db_xref="taxon:32630"
                     /clone="SP_117-3-A6_VH"
ORIGIN      
        1 caggttcagc tggttcagtc tggtgccgaa gttaagaagc caggtgcctc tgttaaggtt
       61 tcttgcaagg tttctggtta caccttcaga aactacgcca ttcattgggt tagacaggcc
      121 ccaggtaagg gtctggaatg gatgggtggt attaacccaa cctctggtga taccatttac
      181 gcccagaagt tccagggtag agttaccatg accgaagata cctctaccga taccgcctac
      241 atggaactgt cttctctgaa gtctgaagat accgccgttt actactgcgc cagagatacc
      301 gccgttgccc tggattactg gggtcagggt accctggtta ccgtttcttc t
//
LOCUS       OR488183                 321 bp    DNA     linear   SYN 25-AUG-2023
DEFINITION  UNVERIFIED: Synthetic construct clone SP_117-3-A6_VL sequence.
ACCESSION   OR488183
VERSION     OR488183
KEYWORDS    UNVERIFIED.
SOURCE      synthetic construct
  ORGANISM  synthetic construct
            other sequences; artificial sequences.
REFERENCE   1  (bases 1 to 321)
  AUTHORS   Erasmus,M.F.
  TITLE     Insights into Next Generation Sequencing Guided Antibody Selection
            Strategies
  JOURNAL   Unpublished
REFERENCE   2  (bases 1 to 321)
  AUTHORS   Erasmus,M.F.
  TITLE     Direct Submission
  JOURNAL   Submitted (25-AUG-2023) Bioinformatics, Specifica, LLC, a Q2
            Solutions Company, 1607 Alcaldesa Street, Santa Fe, NM 87501, USA
COMMENT     GenBank staff is unable to verify sequence and/or annotation
            provided by the submitter.
            
            ##Assembly-Data-START##
            Assembly Method       :: Codon Code Aligner v. 11.0.1; SMRTools v.
                                     11.0
            Sequencing Technology :: PacBio; Sanger dideoxy sequencing
            ##Assembly-Data-END##
FEATURES             Location/Qualifiers
     source          1..321
                     /organism="synthetic construct"
                     /mol_type="other DNA"
                     /db_xref="taxon:32630"
                     /clone="SP_117-3-A6_VL"
ORIGIN      
        1 gatattcaga tgacccagtc tccatcttct gtttctgcct ctgttggtga tagagttacc
       61 attacctgca gagcctctca ggttattggt tcttacctgg cctggtacca gcagaagcca
      121 ggtaaggccc caaagctgct gatttacgat gcctctcata gagccccagg tattccatct
      181 agattctctg gttctggttc tggtaccgat ttcaccctga ccatttcttc tctgcagcca
      241 gaagatttcg ccaactacta ctgccatcag tacgcctctt acccatggac cttcggtggt
      301 ggtaccaagg ttgaaattaa g
//
LOCUS       OR488184                 351 bp    DNA     linear   SYN 25-AUG-2023
DEFINITION  UNVERIFIED: Synthetic construct clone SP_118-3-A7_VH sequence.
ACCESSION   OR488184
VERSION     OR488184
KEYWORDS    UNVERIFIED.
SOURCE      synthetic construct
  ORGANISM  synthetic construct
            other sequences; artificial sequences.
REFERENCE   1  (bases 1 to 351)
  AUTHORS   Erasmus,M.F.
  TITLE     Insights into Next Generation Sequencing Guided Antibody Selection
            Strategies
  JOURNAL   Unpublished
REFERENCE   2  (bases 1 to 351)
  AUTHORS   Erasmus,M.F.
  TITLE     Direct Submission
  JOURNAL   Submitted (25-AUG-2023) Bioinformatics, Specifica, LLC, a Q2
            Solutions Company, 1607 Alcaldesa Street, Santa Fe, NM 87501, USA
COMMENT     GenBank staff is unable to verify sequence and/or annotation
            provided by the submitter.
            
            ##Assembly-Data-START##
            Assembly Method       :: Codon Code Aligner v. 11.0.1; SMRTools v.
                                     11.0
            Sequencing Technology :: PacBio; Sanger dideoxy sequencing
            ##Assembly-Data-END##
FEATURES             Location/Qualifiers
     source          1..351
                     /organism="synthetic construct"
                     /mol_type="other DNA"
                     /db_xref="taxon:32630"
                     /clone="SP_118-3-A7_VH"
ORIGIN      
        1 caggttcagc tggttcagtc tggtgccgaa gttaagaagc caggtgcctc tgttaaggtt
       61 tcttgcaagg tttctggtta ctctctgacc gaactgccaa ttcattgggt tagacaggcc
      121 ccaggtaagg gtctggaatg gatgggtggt attattccaa ccctgggttc tgccatttac
      181 gcccagaagt tccagggtag agttaccatg accgaagata cctctaccga taccgcctac
      241 atggaactgt cttctctgaa gtctgaagat accgccgttt actactgcgc caccggtgaa
      301 gaaatggcca ccgattactg gggtcagggt accctggtta ccgtttcttc t
//
LOCUS       OR488185                 321 bp    DNA     linear   SYN 25-AUG-2023
DEFINITION  UNVERIFIED: Synthetic construct clone SP_118-3-A7_VL sequence.
ACCESSION   OR488185
VERSION     OR488185
KEYWORDS    UNVERIFIED.
SOURCE      synthetic construct
  ORGANISM  synthetic construct
            other sequences; artificial sequences.
REFERENCE   1  (bases 1 to 321)
  AUTHORS   Erasmus,M.F.
  TITLE     Insights into Next Generation Sequencing Guided Antibody Selection
            Strategies
  JOURNAL   Unpublished
REFERENCE   2  (bases 1 to 321)
  AUTHORS   Erasmus,M.F.
  TITLE     Direct Submission
  JOURNAL   Submitted (25-AUG-2023) Bioinformatics, Specifica, LLC, a Q2
            Solutions Company, 1607 Alcaldesa Street, Santa Fe, NM 87501, USA
COMMENT     GenBank staff is unable to verify sequence and/or annotation
            provided by the submitter.
            
            ##Assembly-Data-START##
            Assembly Method       :: Codon Code Aligner v. 11.0.1; SMRTools v.
                                     11.0
            Sequencing Technology :: PacBio; Sanger dideoxy sequencing
            ##Assembly-Data-END##
FEATURES             Location/Qualifiers
     source          1..321
                     /organism="synthetic construct"
                     /mol_type="other DNA"
                     /db_xref="taxon:32630"
                     /clone="SP_118-3-A7_VL"
ORIGIN      
        1 gatattcaga tgacccagtc tccatcttct gtttctgcct ctgttggtga tagagttacc
       61 attacctgca gagcctctca gtacattaga aacgatctgg cctggtacca gcagaagcca
      121 ggtaaggccc caaagctgct gatttacgat gcctcttctc tggaatctgg tgttccatct
      181 agattctctg gttctggttc tggtaccgat ttcaccctga ccatttcttc tctgcagcca
      241 gaagatttcg ccaactacta ctgccagcag tctaacgttg ccccaagaac cttcggtggt
      301 ggtaccaagg ttgaaattaa g
//
LOCUS       OR488186                 354 bp    DNA     linear   SYN 25-AUG-2023
DEFINITION  UNVERIFIED: Synthetic construct clone SP_119-3-A8_VH sequence.
ACCESSION   OR488186
VERSION     OR488186
KEYWORDS    UNVERIFIED.
SOURCE      synthetic construct
  ORGANISM  synthetic construct
            other sequences; artificial sequences.
REFERENCE   1  (bases 1 to 354)
  AUTHORS   Erasmus,M.F.
  TITLE     Insights into Next Generation Sequencing Guided Antibody Selection
            Strategies
  JOURNAL   Unpublished
REFERENCE   2  (bases 1 to 354)
  AUTHORS   Erasmus,M.F.
  TITLE     Direct Submission
  JOURNAL   Submitted (25-AUG-2023) Bioinformatics, Specifica, LLC, a Q2
            Solutions Company, 1607 Alcaldesa Street, Santa Fe, NM 87501, USA
COMMENT     GenBank staff is unable to verify sequence and/or annotation
            provided by the submitter.
            
            ##Assembly-Data-START##
            Assembly Method       :: Codon Code Aligner v. 11.0.1; SMRTools v.
                                     11.0
            Sequencing Technology :: PacBio; Sanger dideoxy sequencing
            ##Assembly-Data-END##
FEATURES             Location/Qualifiers
     source          1..354
                     /organism="synthetic construct"
                     /mol_type="other DNA"
                     /db_xref="taxon:32630"
                     /clone="SP_119-3-A8_VH"
ORIGIN      
        1 caggttcagc tggttcagtc tggtgccgaa gttaagaagc caggtgcctc tgttaaggtt
       61 tcttgcaagg tttctggtta caccttcacc aactacccaa ttcattgggt tagacaggcc
      121 ccaggtaagg gtctggaatg gatgggtggt attaacccaa agagaggtga taccatttac
      181 gcccagaagt tccagggtag agttaccatg accgaagata cctctaccga taccgcctac
      241 atggaactgt cttctctgaa gtctgaagat accgccgttt actactgcgc cagagatggt
      301 gttggtgccc caggtgatta ctggggtcag ggtaccctgg ttaccgtttc ttct
//
LOCUS       OR488187                 321 bp    DNA     linear   SYN 25-AUG-2023
DEFINITION  UNVERIFIED: Synthetic construct clone SP_119-3-A8_VL sequence.
ACCESSION   OR488187
VERSION     OR488187
KEYWORDS    UNVERIFIED.
SOURCE      synthetic construct
  ORGANISM  synthetic construct
            other sequences; artificial sequences.
REFERENCE   1  (bases 1 to 321)
  AUTHORS   Erasmus,M.F.
  TITLE     Insights into Next Generation Sequencing Guided Antibody Selection
            Strategies
  JOURNAL   Unpublished
REFERENCE   2  (bases 1 to 321)
  AUTHORS   Erasmus,M.F.
  TITLE     Direct Submission
  JOURNAL   Submitted (25-AUG-2023) Bioinformatics, Specifica, LLC, a Q2
            Solutions Company, 1607 Alcaldesa Street, Santa Fe, NM 87501, USA
COMMENT     GenBank staff is unable to verify sequence and/or annotation
            provided by the submitter.
            
            ##Assembly-Data-START##
            Assembly Method       :: Codon Code Aligner v. 11.0.1; SMRTools v.
                                     11.0
            Sequencing Technology :: PacBio; Sanger dideoxy sequencing
            ##Assembly-Data-END##
FEATURES             Location/Qualifiers
     source          1..321
                     /organism="synthetic construct"
                     /mol_type="other DNA"
                     /db_xref="taxon:32630"
                     /clone="SP_119-3-A8_VL"
ORIGIN      
        1 gatattcaga tgacccagtc tccatcttct gtttctgcct ctgttggtga tagagttacc
       61 attacctgca gagcctctca gggtatttct aaccatctgg cctggtacca gcagaagcca
      121 ggtaaggccc caaagctgct gatttacgcc gcctcttcta gagccaccgg tgttccatct
      181 agattctctg gttctggttc tggtaccgat ttcaccctga ccatttcttc tctgcagcca
      241 gaagatttcg ccaactacta ctgcctgcag tacgatacct acccatggac cttcggtggt
      301 ggtaccaagg ttgaaattaa g
//
LOCUS       OR488188                 363 bp    DNA     linear   SYN 25-AUG-2023
DEFINITION  UNVERIFIED: Synthetic construct clone SP_12-1-A12_VH sequence.
ACCESSION   OR488188
VERSION     OR488188
KEYWORDS    UNVERIFIED.
SOURCE      synthetic construct
  ORGANISM  synthetic construct
            other sequences; artificial sequences.
REFERENCE   1  (bases 1 to 363)
  AUTHORS   Erasmus,M.F.
  TITLE     Insights into Next Generation Sequencing Guided Antibody Selection
            Strategies
  JOURNAL   Unpublished
REFERENCE   2  (bases 1 to 363)
  AUTHORS   Erasmus,M.F.
  TITLE     Direct Submission
  JOURNAL   Submitted (25-AUG-2023) Bioinformatics, Specifica, LLC, a Q2
            Solutions Company, 1607 Alcaldesa Street, Santa Fe, NM 87501, USA
COMMENT     GenBank staff is unable to verify sequence and/or annotation
            provided by the submitter.
            
            ##Assembly-Data-START##
            Assembly Method       :: Codon Code Aligner v. 11.0.1; SMRTools v.
                                     11.0
            Sequencing Technology :: PacBio; Sanger dideoxy sequencing
            ##Assembly-Data-END##
FEATURES             Location/Qualifiers
     source          1..363
                     /organism="synthetic construct"
                     /mol_type="other DNA"
                     /db_xref="taxon:32630"
                     /clone="SP_12-1-A12_VH"
ORIGIN      
        1 caggttcagc tggttcagtc tggtgccgaa gttaagaagc caggtgcctc tgttaaggtt
       61 tcttgcaagg tttctggtta caccttctct aaccatgcca ttcattgggt tagacaggcc
      121 ccaggtaagg gtctggaatg gatgggtggt attaacccaa acattggtga taccatttac
      181 gcccagaagt tccagggtag agttaccatg accgaagata cctctaccga taccgcctac
      241 atggaactgt cttctctgaa gtctgaagat accgccgttt actactgcgc cagagatggt
      301 tactcttctg gttactacgg tatggatgtt tggggtcagg gtaccaccgt taccgtttct
      361 tct
//
LOCUS       OR488189                 321 bp    DNA     linear   SYN 25-AUG-2023
DEFINITION  UNVERIFIED: Synthetic construct clone SP_12-1-A12_VL sequence.
ACCESSION   OR488189
VERSION     OR488189
KEYWORDS    UNVERIFIED.
SOURCE      synthetic construct
  ORGANISM  synthetic construct
            other sequences; artificial sequences.
REFERENCE   1  (bases 1 to 321)
  AUTHORS   Erasmus,M.F.
  TITLE     Insights into Next Generation Sequencing Guided Antibody Selection
            Strategies
  JOURNAL   Unpublished
REFERENCE   2  (bases 1 to 321)
  AUTHORS   Erasmus,M.F.
  TITLE     Direct Submission
  JOURNAL   Submitted (25-AUG-2023) Bioinformatics, Specifica, LLC, a Q2
            Solutions Company, 1607 Alcaldesa Street, Santa Fe, NM 87501, USA
COMMENT     GenBank staff is unable to verify sequence and/or annotation
            provided by the submitter.
            
            ##Assembly-Data-START##
            Assembly Method       :: Codon Code Aligner v. 11.0.1; SMRTools v.
                                     11.0
            Sequencing Technology :: PacBio; Sanger dideoxy sequencing
            ##Assembly-Data-END##
FEATURES             Location/Qualifiers
     source          1..321
                     /organism="synthetic construct"
                     /mol_type="other DNA"
                     /db_xref="taxon:32630"
                     /clone="SP_12-1-A12_VL"
ORIGIN      
        1 gatattcaga tgacccagtc tccatcttct gtttctgcct ctgttggtga tagagttacc
       61 attacctgca gagcctctga aggtatttct aactacctgg cctggtacca gcagaagcca
      121 ggtaaggccc caaagctgct gatttaccag gataagcaga gaccatctgg tgttccatct
      181 agattctctg gttctggttc tggtaccgat ttcaccctga ccatttcttc tctgcagcca
      241 gaagatttcg ccaactacta ctgccagcag tactctgcct tcccatggac cttcggtggt
      301 ggtaccaagg ttgaaattaa g
//
LOCUS       OR488190                 354 bp    DNA     linear   SYN 25-AUG-2023
DEFINITION  UNVERIFIED: Synthetic construct clone SP_120-3-A9_VH sequence.
ACCESSION   OR488190
VERSION     OR488190
KEYWORDS    UNVERIFIED.
SOURCE      synthetic construct
  ORGANISM  synthetic construct
            other sequences; artificial sequences.
REFERENCE   1  (bases 1 to 354)
  AUTHORS   Erasmus,M.F.
  TITLE     Insights into Next Generation Sequencing Guided Antibody Selection
            Strategies
  JOURNAL   Unpublished
REFERENCE   2  (bases 1 to 354)
  AUTHORS   Erasmus,M.F.
  TITLE     Direct Submission
  JOURNAL   Submitted (25-AUG-2023) Bioinformatics, Specifica, LLC, a Q2
            Solutions Company, 1607 Alcaldesa Street, Santa Fe, NM 87501, USA
COMMENT     GenBank staff is unable to verify sequence and/or annotation
            provided by the submitter.
            
            ##Assembly-Data-START##
            Assembly Method       :: Codon Code Aligner v. 11.0.1; SMRTools v.
                                     11.0
            Sequencing Technology :: PacBio; Sanger dideoxy sequencing
            ##Assembly-Data-END##
FEATURES             Location/Qualifiers
     source          1..354
                     /organism="synthetic construct"
                     /mol_type="other DNA"
                     /db_xref="taxon:32630"
                     /clone="SP_120-3-A9_VH"
ORIGIN      
        1 caggttcagc tggttcagtc tggtgccgaa gttaagaagc caggtgcctc tgttaaggtt
       61 tcttgcaagg tttctggtta caccttcacc aactacccaa ttcattgggt tagacaggcc
      121 ccaggtaagg gtctggaatg gatgggtggt attaacccaa agagaggtga taccatttac
      181 gcccagaagt tccagggtag agttaccatg accgaagata cctctaccga taccgcctac
      241 atggaactgt cttctctgaa gtctgaagat accgccgttt actactgcgc cagagatggt
      301 gttggtgccc caggtgatta ctggggtcag ggtaccctgg ttaccgtttc ttct
//
LOCUS       OR488191                 321 bp    DNA     linear   SYN 25-AUG-2023
DEFINITION  UNVERIFIED: Synthetic construct clone SP_120-3-A9_VL sequence.
ACCESSION   OR488191
VERSION     OR488191
KEYWORDS    UNVERIFIED.
SOURCE      synthetic construct
  ORGANISM  synthetic construct
            other sequences; artificial sequences.
REFERENCE   1  (bases 1 to 321)
  AUTHORS   Erasmus,M.F.
  TITLE     Insights into Next Generation Sequencing Guided Antibody Selection
            Strategies
  JOURNAL   Unpublished
REFERENCE   2  (bases 1 to 321)
  AUTHORS   Erasmus,M.F.
  TITLE     Direct Submission
  JOURNAL   Submitted (25-AUG-2023) Bioinformatics, Specifica, LLC, a Q2
            Solutions Company, 1607 Alcaldesa Street, Santa Fe, NM 87501, USA
COMMENT     GenBank staff is unable to verify sequence and/or annotation
            provided by the submitter.
            
            ##Assembly-Data-START##
            Assembly Method       :: Codon Code Aligner v. 11.0.1; SMRTools v.
                                     11.0
            Sequencing Technology :: PacBio; Sanger dideoxy sequencing
            ##Assembly-Data-END##
FEATURES             Location/Qualifiers
     source          1..321
                     /organism="synthetic construct"
                     /mol_type="other DNA"
                     /db_xref="taxon:32630"
                     /clone="SP_120-3-A9_VL"
ORIGIN      
        1 gatattcaga tgacccagtc tccatcttct gtttctgcct ctgttggtga tagagttacc
       61 attacctgca gagcctctca gggtatttct cagtacctgg cctggtacca gcagaagcca
      121 ggtaaggccc caaagctgct gatttacggt gcctctaccc tgcaggccgg tgttccatct
      181 agattctctg gttctggttc tggtaccgat ttcaccctga ccatttcttc tctgcagcca
      241 gaagatttcg ccaactacta ctgcctgcag tacgatacct acccatggac cttcggtggt
      301 ggtaccaagg ttgaaattaa g
//
LOCUS       OR488192                 369 bp    DNA     linear   SYN 25-AUG-2023
DEFINITION  UNVERIFIED: Synthetic construct clone SP_123-3-A12_VH sequence.
ACCESSION   OR488192
VERSION     OR488192
KEYWORDS    UNVERIFIED.
SOURCE      synthetic construct
  ORGANISM  synthetic construct
            other sequences; artificial sequences.
REFERENCE   1  (bases 1 to 369)
  AUTHORS   Erasmus,M.F.
  TITLE     Insights into Next Generation Sequencing Guided Antibody Selection
            Strategies
  JOURNAL   Unpublished
REFERENCE   2  (bases 1 to 369)
  AUTHORS   Erasmus,M.F.
  TITLE     Direct Submission
  JOURNAL   Submitted (25-AUG-2023) Bioinformatics, Specifica, LLC, a Q2
            Solutions Company, 1607 Alcaldesa Street, Santa Fe, NM 87501, USA
COMMENT     GenBank staff is unable to verify sequence and/or annotation
            provided by the submitter.
            
            ##Assembly-Data-START##
            Assembly Method       :: Codon Code Aligner v. 11.0.1; SMRTools v.
                                     11.0
            Sequencing Technology :: PacBio; Sanger dideoxy sequencing
            ##Assembly-Data-END##
FEATURES             Location/Qualifiers
     source          1..369
                     /organism="synthetic construct"
                     /mol_type="other DNA"
                     /db_xref="taxon:32630"
                     /clone="SP_123-3-A12_VH"
ORIGIN      
        1 caggttcagc tggttcagtc tggtgccgaa gttaagaagc caggtgcctc tgttaaggtt
       61 tcttgcaagg tttctggtta ctctttcacc gatcattcta ttcattgggt tagacaggcc
      121 ccaggtaagg gtctggaatg gatgggtggt attaacccat acaccggtga taccatttac
      181 gcccagaagt tccagggtag agttaccatg accgaagata cctctaccga taccgcctac
      241 atggaactgt cttctctgaa gtctgaagat accgccgttt actactgcgc cagagatggt
      301 tacggtgatt acagaggtct gtacggtatg gatgtttggg gtagaggtac caccgttacc
      361 gtttcttct
//
LOCUS       OR488193                 321 bp    DNA     linear   SYN 25-AUG-2023
DEFINITION  UNVERIFIED: Synthetic construct clone SP_123-3-A12_VL sequence.
ACCESSION   OR488193
VERSION     OR488193
KEYWORDS    UNVERIFIED.
SOURCE      synthetic construct
  ORGANISM  synthetic construct
            other sequences; artificial sequences.
REFERENCE   1  (bases 1 to 321)
  AUTHORS   Erasmus,M.F.
  TITLE     Insights into Next Generation Sequencing Guided Antibody Selection
            Strategies
  JOURNAL   Unpublished
REFERENCE   2  (bases 1 to 321)
  AUTHORS   Erasmus,M.F.
  TITLE     Direct Submission
  JOURNAL   Submitted (25-AUG-2023) Bioinformatics, Specifica, LLC, a Q2
            Solutions Company, 1607 Alcaldesa Street, Santa Fe, NM 87501, USA
COMMENT     GenBank staff is unable to verify sequence and/or annotation
            provided by the submitter.
            
            ##Assembly-Data-START##
            Assembly Method       :: Codon Code Aligner v. 11.0.1; SMRTools v.
                                     11.0
            Sequencing Technology :: PacBio; Sanger dideoxy sequencing
            ##Assembly-Data-END##
FEATURES             Location/Qualifiers
     source          1..321
                     /organism="synthetic construct"
                     /mol_type="other DNA"
                     /db_xref="taxon:32630"
                     /clone="SP_123-3-A12_VL"
ORIGIN      
        1 gatattcaga tgacccagtc tccatcttct gtttctgcct ctgttggtga tagagttacc
       61 attacctgca gagcctctca ggatattggt aaccatctgg cctggtacca gcagaagcca
      121 ggtaaggccc caaagctgct gatttacgcc tcttctaacc tggcctctgg tgttccatct
      181 agattctctg gttctggttc tggtaccgat ttcaccctga ccatttcttc tctgcagcca
      241 gaagatttcg ccaactacta ctgccatcag tacgccacct acccatggac cttcggtggt
      301 ggtaccaagg ttgaaattaa g
//
LOCUS       OR488194                 369 bp    DNA     linear   SYN 25-AUG-2023
DEFINITION  UNVERIFIED: Synthetic construct clone SP_273-5-A12_VH sequence.
ACCESSION   OR488194
VERSION     OR488194
KEYWORDS    UNVERIFIED.
SOURCE      synthetic construct
  ORGANISM  synthetic construct
            other sequences; artificial sequences.
REFERENCE   1  (bases 1 to 369)
  AUTHORS   Erasmus,M.F.
  TITLE     Insights into Next Generation Sequencing Guided Antibody Selection
            Strategies
  JOURNAL   Unpublished
REFERENCE   2  (bases 1 to 369)
  AUTHORS   Erasmus,M.F.
  TITLE     Direct Submission
  JOURNAL   Submitted (25-AUG-2023) Bioinformatics, Specifica, LLC, a Q2
            Solutions Company, 1607 Alcaldesa Street, Santa Fe, NM 87501, USA
COMMENT     GenBank staff is unable to verify sequence and/or annotation
            provided by the submitter.
            
            ##Assembly-Data-START##
            Assembly Method       :: Codon Code Aligner v. 11.0.1; SMRTools v.
                                     11.0
            Sequencing Technology :: PacBio; Sanger dideoxy sequencing
            ##Assembly-Data-END##
FEATURES             Location/Qualifiers
     source          1..369
                     /organism="synthetic construct"
                     /mol_type="other DNA"
                     /db_xref="taxon:32630"
                     /clone="SP_273-5-A12_VH"
ORIGIN      
        1 caggttcagc tggttcagtc tggtgccgaa gttaagaagc caggtgcctc tgttaaggtt
       61 tcttgcaagg tttctggtta ctctttcacc gatcattcta ttcattgggt tagacaggcc
      121 ccaggtaagg gtctggaatg gatgggtggt attaacccat acaccggtga taccatttac
      181 gcccagaagt tccagggtag agttaccatg accgaagata cctctaccga taccgcctac
      241 atggaactgt cttctctgaa gtctgaagat accgccgttt actactgcgc cagagatggt
      301 tacggtgatt acagaggtct gtacggtatg gatgtttggg gtcagggtac caccgttacc
      361 gtttcttct
//
LOCUS       OR488195                 321 bp    DNA     linear   SYN 25-AUG-2023
DEFINITION  UNVERIFIED: Synthetic construct clone SP_273-5-A12_VL sequence.
ACCESSION   OR488195
VERSION     OR488195
KEYWORDS    UNVERIFIED.
SOURCE      synthetic construct
  ORGANISM  synthetic construct
            other sequences; artificial sequences.
REFERENCE   1  (bases 1 to 321)
  AUTHORS   Erasmus,M.F.
  TITLE     Insights into Next Generation Sequencing Guided Antibody Selection
            Strategies
  JOURNAL   Unpublished
REFERENCE   2  (bases 1 to 321)
  AUTHORS   Erasmus,M.F.
  TITLE     Direct Submission
  JOURNAL   Submitted (25-AUG-2023) Bioinformatics, Specifica, LLC, a Q2
            Solutions Company, 1607 Alcaldesa Street, Santa Fe, NM 87501, USA
COMMENT     GenBank staff is unable to verify sequence and/or annotation
            provided by the submitter.
            
            ##Assembly-Data-START##
            Assembly Method       :: Codon Code Aligner v. 11.0.1; SMRTools v.
                                     11.0
            Sequencing Technology :: PacBio; Sanger dideoxy sequencing
            ##Assembly-Data-END##
FEATURES             Location/Qualifiers
     source          1..321
                     /organism="synthetic construct"
                     /mol_type="other DNA"
                     /db_xref="taxon:32630"
                     /clone="SP_273-5-A12_VL"
ORIGIN      
        1 gatattcaga tgacccagtc tccatcttct gtttctgcct ctgttggtga tagagttacc
       61 attacctgca gagcctctca ggatattggt aaccatctgg cctggtacca gcagaagcca
      121 ggtaaggccc caaagctgct gatttacgcc tcttctaacc tggcctctgg tgttccatct
      181 agattctctg gttctggttc tggtaccgat ttcaccctga ccatttcttc tctgcagcca
      241 gaagatttcg ccaactacta ctgccatcag tacgccacct acccatggac cttcggtgat
      301 ggtaccaagg ttgaaattaa g
//
LOCUS       OR488196                 369 bp    DNA     linear   SYN 25-AUG-2023
DEFINITION  UNVERIFIED: Synthetic construct clone SP_124-3-B1_VH sequence.
ACCESSION   OR488196
VERSION     OR488196
KEYWORDS    UNVERIFIED.
SOURCE      synthetic construct
  ORGANISM  synthetic construct
            other sequences; artificial sequences.
REFERENCE   1  (bases 1 to 369)
  AUTHORS   Erasmus,M.F.
  TITLE     Insights into Next Generation Sequencing Guided Antibody Selection
            Strategies
  JOURNAL   Unpublished
REFERENCE   2  (bases 1 to 369)
  AUTHORS   Erasmus,M.F.
  TITLE     Direct Submission
  JOURNAL   Submitted (25-AUG-2023) Bioinformatics, Specifica, LLC, a Q2
            Solutions Company, 1607 Alcaldesa Street, Santa Fe, NM 87501, USA
COMMENT     GenBank staff is unable to verify sequence and/or annotation
            provided by the submitter.
            
            ##Assembly-Data-START##
            Assembly Method       :: Codon Code Aligner v. 11.0.1; SMRTools v.
                                     11.0
            Sequencing Technology :: PacBio; Sanger dideoxy sequencing
            ##Assembly-Data-END##
FEATURES             Location/Qualifiers
     source          1..369
                     /organism="synthetic construct"
                     /mol_type="other DNA"
                     /db_xref="taxon:32630"
                     /clone="SP_124-3-B1_VH"
ORIGIN      
        1 caggttcagc tggttcagtc tggtgccgaa gttaagaagc caggtgcctc tgttaaggtt
       61 tcttgcaagg tttctggtta ctctttcacc gatcattcta ttcattgggt tagacaggcc
      121 ccaggtaagg gtctggaatg gatgggtggt attaacccat acaccggtga taccatttac
      181 gcccagaagt tccagggtag agttaccatg accgaagata cctctaccga taccgcctac
      241 atggaactgt cttctctgaa gtctgaagat accgccgttt actactgcgc cagagatggt
      301 tacggtgatt acagaggtct gtacggtatg gatgtttggg gtcagggtac caccgttacc
      361 gtttcttct
//
LOCUS       OR488197                 321 bp    DNA     linear   SYN 25-AUG-2023
DEFINITION  UNVERIFIED: Synthetic construct clone SP_124-3-B1_VL sequence.
ACCESSION   OR488197
VERSION     OR488197
KEYWORDS    UNVERIFIED.
SOURCE      synthetic construct
  ORGANISM  synthetic construct
            other sequences; artificial sequences.
REFERENCE   1  (bases 1 to 321)
  AUTHORS   Erasmus,M.F.
  TITLE     Insights into Next Generation Sequencing Guided Antibody Selection
            Strategies
  JOURNAL   Unpublished
REFERENCE   2  (bases 1 to 321)
  AUTHORS   Erasmus,M.F.
  TITLE     Direct Submission
  JOURNAL   Submitted (25-AUG-2023) Bioinformatics, Specifica, LLC, a Q2
            Solutions Company, 1607 Alcaldesa Street, Santa Fe, NM 87501, USA
COMMENT     GenBank staff is unable to verify sequence and/or annotation
            provided by the submitter.
            
            ##Assembly-Data-START##
            Assembly Method       :: Codon Code Aligner v. 11.0.1; SMRTools v.
                                     11.0
            Sequencing Technology :: PacBio; Sanger dideoxy sequencing
            ##Assembly-Data-END##
FEATURES             Location/Qualifiers
     source          1..321
                     /organism="synthetic construct"
                     /mol_type="other DNA"
                     /db_xref="taxon:32630"
                     /clone="SP_124-3-B1_VL"
ORIGIN      
        1 gatattcaga tgacccagtc tccatcttct gtttctgcct ctgttggtga tagagttacc
       61 attacctgca gagcctctca ggatattggt aaccatctgg cctggtacca gcagaagcca
      121 ggtaaggccc caaagctgct gatttacggt gaatctaaca gagccaccgg tgttccatct
      181 agattctctg gttctggttc tggtaccgat ttcaccctga ccatttcttc tctgcagcca
      241 gaagatttcg ccaactacta ctgccatcag tacgccacct acccatggac cttcggtggt
      301 ggtaccaagg ttgaaattaa g
//
LOCUS       OR488198                 369 bp    DNA     linear   SYN 25-AUG-2023
DEFINITION  UNVERIFIED: Synthetic construct clone SP_125-3-B2_VH sequence.
ACCESSION   OR488198
VERSION     OR488198
KEYWORDS    UNVERIFIED.
SOURCE      synthetic construct
  ORGANISM  synthetic construct
            other sequences; artificial sequences.
REFERENCE   1  (bases 1 to 369)
  AUTHORS   Erasmus,M.F.
  TITLE     Insights into Next Generation Sequencing Guided Antibody Selection
            Strategies
  JOURNAL   Unpublished
REFERENCE   2  (bases 1 to 369)
  AUTHORS   Erasmus,M.F.
  TITLE     Direct Submission
  JOURNAL   Submitted (25-AUG-2023) Bioinformatics, Specifica, LLC, a Q2
            Solutions Company, 1607 Alcaldesa Street, Santa Fe, NM 87501, USA
COMMENT     GenBank staff is unable to verify sequence and/or annotation
            provided by the submitter.
            
            ##Assembly-Data-START##
            Assembly Method       :: Codon Code Aligner v. 11.0.1; SMRTools v.
                                     11.0
            Sequencing Technology :: PacBio; Sanger dideoxy sequencing
            ##Assembly-Data-END##
FEATURES             Location/Qualifiers
     source          1..369
                     /organism="synthetic construct"
                     /mol_type="other DNA"
                     /db_xref="taxon:32630"
                     /clone="SP_125-3-B2_VH"
ORIGIN      
        1 caggttcagc tggttcagtc tggtgccgaa gttaagaagc caggtgcctc tgttaaggtt
       61 tcttgcaagg tttctggtta ctctttcacc gatcattcta ttcattgggt tagacaggcc
      121 ccaggtaagg gtctggaatg gatgggtggt attaacccat acaccggtga taccatttac
      181 gcccagaagt tccagggtag agttaccatg accgaagata cctctaccga taccgcctac
      241 atggaactgt cttctctgaa gtctgaagat accgccgttt actactgcgc cagagatggt
      301 tacggtgatt acagaggtct gtacggtatg gatgtttggg gtcagggtac caccgttacc
      361 gtttcttct
//
LOCUS       OR488199                 321 bp    DNA     linear   SYN 25-AUG-2023
DEFINITION  UNVERIFIED: Synthetic construct clone SP_125-3-B2_VL sequence.
ACCESSION   OR488199
VERSION     OR488199
KEYWORDS    UNVERIFIED.
SOURCE      synthetic construct
  ORGANISM  synthetic construct
            other sequences; artificial sequences.
REFERENCE   1  (bases 1 to 321)
  AUTHORS   Erasmus,M.F.
  TITLE     Insights into Next Generation Sequencing Guided Antibody Selection
            Strategies
  JOURNAL   Unpublished
REFERENCE   2  (bases 1 to 321)
  AUTHORS   Erasmus,M.F.
  TITLE     Direct Submission
  JOURNAL   Submitted (25-AUG-2023) Bioinformatics, Specifica, LLC, a Q2
            Solutions Company, 1607 Alcaldesa Street, Santa Fe, NM 87501, USA
COMMENT     GenBank staff is unable to verify sequence and/or annotation
            provided by the submitter.
            
            ##Assembly-Data-START##
            Assembly Method       :: Codon Code Aligner v. 11.0.1; SMRTools v.
                                     11.0
            Sequencing Technology :: PacBio; Sanger dideoxy sequencing
            ##Assembly-Data-END##
FEATURES             Location/Qualifiers
     source          1..321
                     /organism="synthetic construct"
                     /mol_type="other DNA"
                     /db_xref="taxon:32630"
                     /clone="SP_125-3-B2_VL"
ORIGIN      
        1 gatattcaga tgacccagtc tccatcttct gtttctgcct ctgttggtga tagagttacc
       61 attacctgca gagcctctca gtctatttct ggtcatctgg cctggtacca gcagaagcca
      121 ggtaaggccc caaagctgct gatttacggt gcctctaaca gagccattgg tattccatct
      181 agattctctg gttctggttc tggtaccgat ttcaccctga ccatttcttc tctgcagcca
      241 gaagatttcg ccaactacta ctgccatcag tacgccacct acccatggac cttcggtggt
      301 ggtaccaagg ttgaaattaa g
//
LOCUS       OR488200                 375 bp    DNA     linear   SYN 25-AUG-2023
DEFINITION  UNVERIFIED: Synthetic construct clone SP_128-3-B5_VH sequence.
ACCESSION   OR488200
VERSION     OR488200
KEYWORDS    UNVERIFIED.
SOURCE      synthetic construct
  ORGANISM  synthetic construct
            other sequences; artificial sequences.
REFERENCE   1  (bases 1 to 375)
  AUTHORS   Erasmus,M.F.
  TITLE     Insights into Next Generation Sequencing Guided Antibody Selection
            Strategies
  JOURNAL   Unpublished
REFERENCE   2  (bases 1 to 375)
  AUTHORS   Erasmus,M.F.
  TITLE     Direct Submission
  JOURNAL   Submitted (25-AUG-2023) Bioinformatics, Specifica, LLC, a Q2
            Solutions Company, 1607 Alcaldesa Street, Santa Fe, NM 87501, USA
COMMENT     GenBank staff is unable to verify sequence and/or annotation
            provided by the submitter.
            
            ##Assembly-Data-START##
            Assembly Method       :: Codon Code Aligner v. 11.0.1; SMRTools v.
                                     11.0
            Sequencing Technology :: PacBio; Sanger dideoxy sequencing
            ##Assembly-Data-END##
FEATURES             Location/Qualifiers
     source          1..375
                     /organism="synthetic construct"
                     /mol_type="other DNA"
                     /db_xref="taxon:32630"
                     /clone="SP_128-3-B5_VH"
ORIGIN      
        1 caggttcagc tggttcagtc tggtgccgaa gttaagaagc caggtgcctc tgttaaggtt
       61 tcttgcaagg tttctggtga taccttctct aaccatgcca ttcattgggt tagacaggcc
      121 ccaggtaagg gtctggaatg gatgggtggt atttctccat acaagggtga taccatttac
      181 gcccagaagt tccagggtag agttaccatg accgaagata cctctaccga taccgcctac
      241 atggaactgt cttctctgaa gtctgaagat accgccgttt actactgcgc cagagatgcc
      301 tacggtgaaa gaccagatta ctactactac ggtatggatg tttggggtca gggtaccacc
      361 gttaccgttt cttct
//
LOCUS       OR488201                 321 bp    DNA     linear   SYN 25-AUG-2023
DEFINITION  UNVERIFIED: Synthetic construct clone SP_128-3-B5_VL sequence.
ACCESSION   OR488201
VERSION     OR488201
KEYWORDS    UNVERIFIED.
SOURCE      synthetic construct
  ORGANISM  synthetic construct
            other sequences; artificial sequences.
REFERENCE   1  (bases 1 to 321)
  AUTHORS   Erasmus,M.F.
  TITLE     Insights into Next Generation Sequencing Guided Antibody Selection
            Strategies
  JOURNAL   Unpublished
REFERENCE   2  (bases 1 to 321)
  AUTHORS   Erasmus,M.F.
  TITLE     Direct Submission
  JOURNAL   Submitted (25-AUG-2023) Bioinformatics, Specifica, LLC, a Q2
            Solutions Company, 1607 Alcaldesa Street, Santa Fe, NM 87501, USA
COMMENT     GenBank staff is unable to verify sequence and/or annotation
            provided by the submitter.
            
            ##Assembly-Data-START##
            Assembly Method       :: Codon Code Aligner v. 11.0.1; SMRTools v.
                                     11.0
            Sequencing Technology :: PacBio; Sanger dideoxy sequencing
            ##Assembly-Data-END##
FEATURES             Location/Qualifiers
     source          1..321
                     /organism="synthetic construct"
                     /mol_type="other DNA"
                     /db_xref="taxon:32630"
                     /clone="SP_128-3-B5_VL"
ORIGIN      
        1 gatattcaga tgacccagtc tccatcttct gtttctgcct ctgttggtga tagagttacc
       61 attacctgca gagcctctca gaacattggt acctacctgg cctggtacca gcagaagcca
      121 ggtaaggccc caaagctgct gatttacgaa gccaacaaga gaccatctgg tgttccatct
      181 agattctctg gttctggttc tggtaccgat ttcaccctga ccatttcttc tctgcagcca
      241 gaagatttcg ccaactacta ctgccagcag tacgccggtt tcccatggtc tttcggtggt
      301 ggtaccaagg ttgaaattaa g
//
LOCUS       OR488202                 369 bp    DNA     linear   SYN 25-AUG-2023
DEFINITION  UNVERIFIED: Synthetic construct clone SP_129-3-B6_VH sequence.
ACCESSION   OR488202
VERSION     OR488202
KEYWORDS    UNVERIFIED.
SOURCE      synthetic construct
  ORGANISM  synthetic construct
            other sequences; artificial sequences.
REFERENCE   1  (bases 1 to 369)
  AUTHORS   Erasmus,M.F.
  TITLE     Insights into Next Generation Sequencing Guided Antibody Selection
            Strategies
  JOURNAL   Unpublished
REFERENCE   2  (bases 1 to 369)
  AUTHORS   Erasmus,M.F.
  TITLE     Direct Submission
  JOURNAL   Submitted (25-AUG-2023) Bioinformatics, Specifica, LLC, a Q2
            Solutions Company, 1607 Alcaldesa Street, Santa Fe, NM 87501, USA
COMMENT     GenBank staff is unable to verify sequence and/or annotation
            provided by the submitter.
            
            ##Assembly-Data-START##
            Assembly Method       :: Codon Code Aligner v. 11.0.1; SMRTools v.
                                     11.0
            Sequencing Technology :: PacBio; Sanger dideoxy sequencing
            ##Assembly-Data-END##
FEATURES             Location/Qualifiers
     source          1..369
                     /organism="synthetic construct"
                     /mol_type="other DNA"
                     /db_xref="taxon:32630"
                     /clone="SP_129-3-B6_VH"
ORIGIN      
        1 caggttcagc tggttcagtc tggtgccgaa gttaagaagc caggtgcctc tgttaaggtt
       61 tcttgcaagg tttctggtta cccattccca tcttacgcca ttcattgggt tagacaggcc
      121 ccaggtaagg gtctggaatg gatgggtggt attaacccat acaccggtga taccatttac
      181 gcccagaagt tccagggtag agttaccatg accgaagata cctctaccga taccgcctac
      241 atggaactgt cttctctgaa gtctgaagat accgccgttt actactgcgc cagagatggt
      301 tacggtgatt acagaggtct gtacggtatg gatgtttggg gtcagggtac caccgttacc
      361 gtttcttct
//
LOCUS       OR488203                 321 bp    DNA     linear   SYN 25-AUG-2023
DEFINITION  UNVERIFIED: Synthetic construct clone SP_129-3-B6_VL sequence.
ACCESSION   OR488203
VERSION     OR488203
KEYWORDS    UNVERIFIED.
SOURCE      synthetic construct
  ORGANISM  synthetic construct
            other sequences; artificial sequences.
REFERENCE   1  (bases 1 to 321)
  AUTHORS   Erasmus,M.F.
  TITLE     Insights into Next Generation Sequencing Guided Antibody Selection
            Strategies
  JOURNAL   Unpublished
REFERENCE   2  (bases 1 to 321)
  AUTHORS   Erasmus,M.F.
  TITLE     Direct Submission
  JOURNAL   Submitted (25-AUG-2023) Bioinformatics, Specifica, LLC, a Q2
            Solutions Company, 1607 Alcaldesa Street, Santa Fe, NM 87501, USA
COMMENT     GenBank staff is unable to verify sequence and/or annotation
            provided by the submitter.
            
            ##Assembly-Data-START##
            Assembly Method       :: Codon Code Aligner v. 11.0.1; SMRTools v.
                                     11.0
            Sequencing Technology :: PacBio; Sanger dideoxy sequencing
            ##Assembly-Data-END##
FEATURES             Location/Qualifiers
     source          1..321
                     /organism="synthetic construct"
                     /mol_type="other DNA"
                     /db_xref="taxon:32630"
                     /clone="SP_129-3-B6_VL"
ORIGIN      
        1 gatattcaga tgacccagtc tccatcttct gtttctgcct ctgttggtga tagagttacc
       61 attacctgca gagcctctca gccaatttct tcttacctgg cctggtacca gcagaagcca
      121 ggtaaggccc caaagctgct gatttacgaa gcctctaagc tgcagtctgg tgttccatct
      181 agattctctg gttctggttc tggtaccgat ttcaccctga ccatttcttc tctgcagcca
      241 gaagatttcg ccaactacta ctgccatcag tacgccacct acccatggac cttcggtggt
      301 ggtaccaagg ttgaaattaa g
//
LOCUS       OR488204                 390 bp    DNA     linear   SYN 25-AUG-2023
DEFINITION  UNVERIFIED: Synthetic construct clone SP_13-1-B1_VH sequence.
ACCESSION   OR488204
VERSION     OR488204
KEYWORDS    UNVERIFIED.
SOURCE      synthetic construct
  ORGANISM  synthetic construct
            other sequences; artificial sequences.
REFERENCE   1  (bases 1 to 390)
  AUTHORS   Erasmus,M.F.
  TITLE     Insights into Next Generation Sequencing Guided Antibody Selection
            Strategies
  JOURNAL   Unpublished
REFERENCE   2  (bases 1 to 390)
  AUTHORS   Erasmus,M.F.
  TITLE     Direct Submission
  JOURNAL   Submitted (25-AUG-2023) Bioinformatics, Specifica, LLC, a Q2
            Solutions Company, 1607 Alcaldesa Street, Santa Fe, NM 87501, USA
COMMENT     GenBank staff is unable to verify sequence and/or annotation
            provided by the submitter.
            
            ##Assembly-Data-START##
            Assembly Method       :: Codon Code Aligner v. 11.0.1; SMRTools v.
                                     11.0
            Sequencing Technology :: PacBio; Sanger dideoxy sequencing
            ##Assembly-Data-END##
FEATURES             Location/Qualifiers
     source          1..390
                     /organism="synthetic construct"
                     /mol_type="other DNA"
                     /db_xref="taxon:32630"
                     /clone="SP_13-1-B1_VH"
ORIGIN      
        1 caggttcagc tggttcagtc tggtgccgaa gttaagaagc caggtgcctc tgttaaggtt
       61 tcttgcaagg tttctggtta ctctttcacc tctcatacca ttcattgggt tagacaggcc
      121 ccaggtaagg gtctggaatg gatgggtggt attaacccat acaccggtga taccatttac
      181 gcccagaagt tccagggtag agttaccatg accgaagata cctctaccga taccgcctac
      241 atggaactgt cttctctgaa gtctgaagat accgccgttt actactgcgc cagagatggt
      301 tactactacg attcttctgg ttctagaggt gaatactact actacggtat ggatgtttgg
      361 ggtcagggta ccaccgttac cgtttcttct
//
LOCUS       OR488205                 321 bp    DNA     linear   SYN 25-AUG-2023
DEFINITION  UNVERIFIED: Synthetic construct clone SP_13-1-B1_VL sequence.
ACCESSION   OR488205
VERSION     OR488205
KEYWORDS    UNVERIFIED.
SOURCE      synthetic construct
  ORGANISM  synthetic construct
            other sequences; artificial sequences.
REFERENCE   1  (bases 1 to 321)
  AUTHORS   Erasmus,M.F.
  TITLE     Insights into Next Generation Sequencing Guided Antibody Selection
            Strategies
  JOURNAL   Unpublished
REFERENCE   2  (bases 1 to 321)
  AUTHORS   Erasmus,M.F.
  TITLE     Direct Submission
  JOURNAL   Submitted (25-AUG-2023) Bioinformatics, Specifica, LLC, a Q2
            Solutions Company, 1607 Alcaldesa Street, Santa Fe, NM 87501, USA
COMMENT     GenBank staff is unable to verify sequence and/or annotation
            provided by the submitter.
            
            ##Assembly-Data-START##
            Assembly Method       :: Codon Code Aligner v. 11.0.1; SMRTools v.
                                     11.0
            Sequencing Technology :: PacBio; Sanger dideoxy sequencing
            ##Assembly-Data-END##
FEATURES             Location/Qualifiers
     source          1..321
                     /organism="synthetic construct"
                     /mol_type="other DNA"
                     /db_xref="taxon:32630"
                     /clone="SP_13-1-B1_VL"
ORIGIN      
        1 gatattcaga tgacccagtc tccatcttct gtttctgcct ctgttggtga tagagttacc
       61 attacctgca gagcctctca ggatattggt aaccatctgg cctggtacca gcagaagcca
      121 ggtaaggccc caaagctgct gatttacgcc tcttctaacc tggcctctgg tgttccatct
      181 agattctctg gttctggttc tggtaccgat ttcaccctga ccatttcttc tctgcagcca
      241 gaagatttcg ccaactacta ctgccatcag tacgccacct acccatggac cttcggtggt
      301 ggtaccaagg ttgaaattaa g
//
LOCUS       OR488206                 378 bp    DNA     linear   SYN 25-AUG-2023
DEFINITION  UNVERIFIED: Synthetic construct clone SP_130-3-B7_VH sequence.
ACCESSION   OR488206
VERSION     OR488206
KEYWORDS    UNVERIFIED.
SOURCE      synthetic construct
  ORGANISM  synthetic construct
            other sequences; artificial sequences.
REFERENCE   1  (bases 1 to 378)
  AUTHORS   Erasmus,M.F.
  TITLE     Insights into Next Generation Sequencing Guided Antibody Selection
            Strategies
  JOURNAL   Unpublished
REFERENCE   2  (bases 1 to 378)
  AUTHORS   Erasmus,M.F.
  TITLE     Direct Submission
  JOURNAL   Submitted (25-AUG-2023) Bioinformatics, Specifica, LLC, a Q2
            Solutions Company, 1607 Alcaldesa Street, Santa Fe, NM 87501, USA
COMMENT     GenBank staff is unable to verify sequence and/or annotation
            provided by the submitter.
            
            ##Assembly-Data-START##
            Assembly Method       :: Codon Code Aligner v. 11.0.1; SMRTools v.
                                     11.0
            Sequencing Technology :: PacBio; Sanger dideoxy sequencing
            ##Assembly-Data-END##
FEATURES             Location/Qualifiers
     source          1..378
                     /organism="synthetic construct"
                     /mol_type="other DNA"
                     /db_xref="taxon:32630"
                     /clone="SP_130-3-B7_VH"
ORIGIN      
        1 caggttcagc tggttcagtc tggtgccgaa gttaagaagc caggtgcctc tgttaaggtt
       61 tcttgcaagg tttctggtta cccattcacc agatctacca ttcattgggt tagacaggcc
      121 ccaggtaagg gtctggaatg gatgggtggt attaacgccg gtaccggtga taccatttac
      181 gcccagaagt tccagggtag agttaccatg accgaagata cctctaccga taccgcctac
      241 atggaactgt cttctctgaa gtctgaagat accgccgttt actactgcgc caaggatggt
      301 tggggttctc tgctgaacgg tattgccgtt gccggtctgg attactgggg tcagggtacc
      361 accgttaccg tttcttct
//
LOCUS       OR488207                 321 bp    DNA     linear   SYN 25-AUG-2023
DEFINITION  UNVERIFIED: Synthetic construct clone SP_130-3-B7_VL sequence.
ACCESSION   OR488207
VERSION     OR488207
KEYWORDS    UNVERIFIED.
SOURCE      synthetic construct
  ORGANISM  synthetic construct
            other sequences; artificial sequences.
REFERENCE   1  (bases 1 to 321)
  AUTHORS   Erasmus,M.F.
  TITLE     Insights into Next Generation Sequencing Guided Antibody Selection
            Strategies
  JOURNAL   Unpublished
REFERENCE   2  (bases 1 to 321)
  AUTHORS   Erasmus,M.F.
  TITLE     Direct Submission
  JOURNAL   Submitted (25-AUG-2023) Bioinformatics, Specifica, LLC, a Q2
            Solutions Company, 1607 Alcaldesa Street, Santa Fe, NM 87501, USA
COMMENT     GenBank staff is unable to verify sequence and/or annotation
            provided by the submitter.
            
            ##Assembly-Data-START##
            Assembly Method       :: Codon Code Aligner v. 11.0.1; SMRTools v.
                                     11.0
            Sequencing Technology :: PacBio; Sanger dideoxy sequencing
            ##Assembly-Data-END##
FEATURES             Location/Qualifiers
     source          1..321
                     /organism="synthetic construct"
                     /mol_type="other DNA"
                     /db_xref="taxon:32630"
                     /clone="SP_130-3-B7_VL"
ORIGIN      
        1 gatattcaga tgacccagtc tccatcttct gtttctgcct ctgttggtga tagagttacc
       61 attacctgca gagcctctca ggatattggt tcttacctgg cctggtacca gcagaagcca
      121 ggtaaggccc caaagctgct gatttacggt gcctctaacc tggaatctgg tgttccatct
      181 agattctctg gttctggttc tggtaccgat ttcaccctga ccatttcttc tctgcagcca
      241 gaagatttcg ccaactacta ctgccagcag tactctaccc attcttggac cttcggtggt
      301 ggtaccaagg ttgaaattaa g
//
LOCUS       OR488208                 369 bp    DNA     linear   SYN 25-AUG-2023
DEFINITION  UNVERIFIED: Synthetic construct clone SP_131-3-B8_VH sequence.
ACCESSION   OR488208
VERSION     OR488208
KEYWORDS    UNVERIFIED.
SOURCE      synthetic construct
  ORGANISM  synthetic construct
            other sequences; artificial sequences.
REFERENCE   1  (bases 1 to 369)
  AUTHORS   Erasmus,M.F.
  TITLE     Insights into Next Generation Sequencing Guided Antibody Selection
            Strategies
  JOURNAL   Unpublished
REFERENCE   2  (bases 1 to 369)
  AUTHORS   Erasmus,M.F.
  TITLE     Direct Submission
  JOURNAL   Submitted (25-AUG-2023) Bioinformatics, Specifica, LLC, a Q2
            Solutions Company, 1607 Alcaldesa Street, Santa Fe, NM 87501, USA
COMMENT     GenBank staff is unable to verify sequence and/or annotation
            provided by the submitter.
            
            ##Assembly-Data-START##
            Assembly Method       :: Codon Code Aligner v. 11.0.1; SMRTools v.
                                     11.0
            Sequencing Technology :: PacBio; Sanger dideoxy sequencing
            ##Assembly-Data-END##
FEATURES             Location/Qualifiers
     source          1..369
                     /organism="synthetic construct"
                     /mol_type="other DNA"
                     /db_xref="taxon:32630"
                     /clone="SP_131-3-B8_VH"
ORIGIN      
        1 caggttcagc tggttcagtc tggtgccgaa gttaagaagc caggtgcctc tgttaaggtt
       61 tcttgcaagg tttctggtta ctctttcacc gatcattcta ttcattgggt tagacaggcc
      121 ccaggtaagg gtctggaatg gatgggtggt attgatccat acaccggtgc caccatttac
      181 gcccagaagt tccagggtag agttaccatg accgaagata cctctaccga taccgcctac
      241 atggaactgt cttctctgaa gtctgaagat accgccgttt actactgcgc cagagatggt
      301 tacgatttct ggtctggttc ttacggtatg gatgtttggg gtcagggtac caccgttacc
      361 gtttcttct
//
LOCUS       OR488209                 321 bp    DNA     linear   SYN 25-AUG-2023
DEFINITION  UNVERIFIED: Synthetic construct clone SP_131-3-B8_VL sequence.
ACCESSION   OR488209
VERSION     OR488209
KEYWORDS    UNVERIFIED.
SOURCE      synthetic construct
  ORGANISM  synthetic construct
            other sequences; artificial sequences.
REFERENCE   1  (bases 1 to 321)
  AUTHORS   Erasmus,M.F.
  TITLE     Insights into Next Generation Sequencing Guided Antibody Selection
            Strategies
  JOURNAL   Unpublished
REFERENCE   2  (bases 1 to 321)
  AUTHORS   Erasmus,M.F.
  TITLE     Direct Submission
  JOURNAL   Submitted (25-AUG-2023) Bioinformatics, Specifica, LLC, a Q2
            Solutions Company, 1607 Alcaldesa Street, Santa Fe, NM 87501, USA
COMMENT     GenBank staff is unable to verify sequence and/or annotation
            provided by the submitter.
            
            ##Assembly-Data-START##
            Assembly Method       :: Codon Code Aligner v. 11.0.1; SMRTools v.
                                     11.0
            Sequencing Technology :: PacBio; Sanger dideoxy sequencing
            ##Assembly-Data-END##
FEATURES             Location/Qualifiers
     source          1..321
                     /organism="synthetic construct"
                     /mol_type="other DNA"
                     /db_xref="taxon:32630"
                     /clone="SP_131-3-B8_VL"
ORIGIN      
        1 gatattcaga tgacccagtc tccatcttct gtttctgcct ctgttggtga tagagttacc
       61 attacctgca gagcctctca ggatattgat acctacctgg cctggtacca gcagaagcca
      121 ggtaaggccc caaagctgct gatttacgcc tcttctaacc tggcctctgg tgttccatct
      181 agattctctg gttctggttc tggtaccgat ttcaccctga ccatttcttc tctgcagcca
      241 gaagatttcg ccaactacta ctgccatcag tacgccacct acccatggac cttcggtggt
      301 ggtaccaagg ttgaaattaa g
//
LOCUS       OR488210                 375 bp    DNA     linear   SYN 25-AUG-2023
DEFINITION  UNVERIFIED: Synthetic construct clone SP_132-3-B9_VH sequence.
ACCESSION   OR488210
VERSION     OR488210
KEYWORDS    UNVERIFIED.
SOURCE      synthetic construct
  ORGANISM  synthetic construct
            other sequences; artificial sequences.
REFERENCE   1  (bases 1 to 375)
  AUTHORS   Erasmus,M.F.
  TITLE     Insights into Next Generation Sequencing Guided Antibody Selection
            Strategies
  JOURNAL   Unpublished
REFERENCE   2  (bases 1 to 375)
  AUTHORS   Erasmus,M.F.
  TITLE     Direct Submission
  JOURNAL   Submitted (25-AUG-2023) Bioinformatics, Specifica, LLC, a Q2
            Solutions Company, 1607 Alcaldesa Street, Santa Fe, NM 87501, USA
COMMENT     GenBank staff is unable to verify sequence and/or annotation
            provided by the submitter.
            
            ##Assembly-Data-START##
            Assembly Method       :: Codon Code Aligner v. 11.0.1; SMRTools v.
                                     11.0
            Sequencing Technology :: PacBio; Sanger dideoxy sequencing
            ##Assembly-Data-END##
FEATURES             Location/Qualifiers
     source          1..375
                     /organism="synthetic construct"
                     /mol_type="other DNA"
                     /db_xref="taxon:32630"
                     /clone="SP_132-3-B9_VH"
ORIGIN      
        1 caggttcagc tggttcagtc tggtgccgaa gttaagaagc caggtgcctc tgttaaggtt
       61 tcttgcaagg tttctggtta ctctttcacc gatcattcta ttcattgggt tagacaggcc
      121 ccaggtaagg gtctggaatg gatgggtggt attggtccag gtcagggtga taccatttac
      181 gcccagaagt tccagggtag agttaccatg accgaagata cctctaccga taccgcctac
      241 atggaactgt cttctctgaa gtctgaagat accgccgttt actactgcgc cagagatgcc
      301 tactctggtt cttacccata ctactactac ggtatggatg tttggggtca gggtaccacc
      361 gttaccgttt cttct
//
LOCUS       OR488211                 321 bp    DNA     linear   SYN 25-AUG-2023
DEFINITION  UNVERIFIED: Synthetic construct clone SP_132-3-B9_VL sequence.
ACCESSION   OR488211
VERSION     OR488211
KEYWORDS    UNVERIFIED.
SOURCE      synthetic construct
  ORGANISM  synthetic construct
            other sequences; artificial sequences.
REFERENCE   1  (bases 1 to 321)
  AUTHORS   Erasmus,M.F.
  TITLE     Insights into Next Generation Sequencing Guided Antibody Selection
            Strategies
  JOURNAL   Unpublished
REFERENCE   2  (bases 1 to 321)
  AUTHORS   Erasmus,M.F.
  TITLE     Direct Submission
  JOURNAL   Submitted (25-AUG-2023) Bioinformatics, Specifica, LLC, a Q2
            Solutions Company, 1607 Alcaldesa Street, Santa Fe, NM 87501, USA
COMMENT     GenBank staff is unable to verify sequence and/or annotation
            provided by the submitter.
            
            ##Assembly-Data-START##
            Assembly Method       :: Codon Code Aligner v. 11.0.1; SMRTools v.
                                     11.0
            Sequencing Technology :: PacBio; Sanger dideoxy sequencing
            ##Assembly-Data-END##
FEATURES             Location/Qualifiers
     source          1..321
                     /organism="synthetic construct"
                     /mol_type="other DNA"
                     /db_xref="taxon:32630"
                     /clone="SP_132-3-B9_VL"
ORIGIN      
        1 gatattcaga tgacccagtc tccatcttct gtttctgcct ctgttggtga tagagttacc
       61 attacctgca gagcctctca ggatattggt tcttacctgg cctggtacca gcagaagcca
      121 ggtaaggccc caaagctgct gatttactct tcttctaccc tgagaccagg tgttccatct
      181 agattctctg gttctggttc tggtaccgat ttcaccctga ccatttcttc tctgcagcca
      241 gaagatttcg ccaactacta ctgccatcag tactctacct tcccatggac cttcggtggt
      301 ggtaccaagg ttgaaattaa g
//
LOCUS       OR488212                 369 bp    DNA     linear   SYN 25-AUG-2023
DEFINITION  UNVERIFIED: Synthetic construct clone SP_133-3-B10_VH sequence.
ACCESSION   OR488212
VERSION     OR488212
KEYWORDS    UNVERIFIED.
SOURCE      synthetic construct
  ORGANISM  synthetic construct
            other sequences; artificial sequences.
REFERENCE   1  (bases 1 to 369)
  AUTHORS   Erasmus,M.F.
  TITLE     Insights into Next Generation Sequencing Guided Antibody Selection
            Strategies
  JOURNAL   Unpublished
REFERENCE   2  (bases 1 to 369)
  AUTHORS   Erasmus,M.F.
  TITLE     Direct Submission
  JOURNAL   Submitted (25-AUG-2023) Bioinformatics, Specifica, LLC, a Q2
            Solutions Company, 1607 Alcaldesa Street, Santa Fe, NM 87501, USA
COMMENT     GenBank staff is unable to verify sequence and/or annotation
            provided by the submitter.
            
            ##Assembly-Data-START##
            Assembly Method       :: Codon Code Aligner v. 11.0.1; SMRTools v.
                                     11.0
            Sequencing Technology :: PacBio; Sanger dideoxy sequencing
            ##Assembly-Data-END##
FEATURES             Location/Qualifiers
     source          1..369
                     /organism="synthetic construct"
                     /mol_type="other DNA"
                     /db_xref="taxon:32630"
                     /clone="SP_133-3-B10_VH"
ORIGIN      
        1 caggttcagc tggttcagtc tggtgccgaa gttaagaagc caggtgcctc tgttaaggtt
       61 tcttgcaagg tttctggtta ctctttcacc gatcattcta ttcattgggt tagacaggcc
      121 ccaggtaagg gtctggaatg gatgggtggt attaacccaa acattggtga taccatttac
      181 gcccagaagt tccagggtag agttaccatg accgaagata cctctaccga taccgcctac
      241 atggaactgt cttctctgaa gtctgaagat accgccgttt actactgcgc cagagatggt
      301 tacggtgatt acagaggtct gtacggtatg gatgtttggg gtcagggtac caccgttacc
      361 gtttcttct
//
LOCUS       OR488213                 321 bp    DNA     linear   SYN 25-AUG-2023
DEFINITION  UNVERIFIED: Synthetic construct clone SP_133-3-B10_VL sequence.
ACCESSION   OR488213
VERSION     OR488213
KEYWORDS    UNVERIFIED.
SOURCE      synthetic construct
  ORGANISM  synthetic construct
            other sequences; artificial sequences.
REFERENCE   1  (bases 1 to 321)
  AUTHORS   Erasmus,M.F.
  TITLE     Insights into Next Generation Sequencing Guided Antibody Selection
            Strategies
  JOURNAL   Unpublished
REFERENCE   2  (bases 1 to 321)
  AUTHORS   Erasmus,M.F.
  TITLE     Direct Submission
  JOURNAL   Submitted (25-AUG-2023) Bioinformatics, Specifica, LLC, a Q2
            Solutions Company, 1607 Alcaldesa Street, Santa Fe, NM 87501, USA
COMMENT     GenBank staff is unable to verify sequence and/or annotation
            provided by the submitter.
            
            ##Assembly-Data-START##
            Assembly Method       :: Codon Code Aligner v. 11.0.1; SMRTools v.
                                     11.0
            Sequencing Technology :: PacBio; Sanger dideoxy sequencing
            ##Assembly-Data-END##
FEATURES             Location/Qualifiers
     source          1..321
                     /organism="synthetic construct"
                     /mol_type="other DNA"
                     /db_xref="taxon:32630"
                     /clone="SP_133-3-B10_VL"
ORIGIN      
        1 gatattcaga tgacccagtc tccatcttct gtttctgcct ctgttggtga tagagttacc
       61 attacctgca gagcctctca ggatattggt aaccatctgg cctggtacca gcagaagcca
      121 ggtaaggccc caaagctgct gatttacgcc tcttctaacc tggcctctgg tgttccatct
      181 agattctctg gttctggttc tggtaccgat ttcaccctga ccatttcttc tctgcagcca
      241 gaagatttcg ccaactacta ctgccatcag tacgccacct acccatggac cttcggtggt
      301 ggtaccaagg ttgaaattaa g
//
LOCUS       OR488214                 378 bp    DNA     linear   SYN 25-AUG-2023
DEFINITION  UNVERIFIED: Synthetic construct clone SP_134-3-B11_VH sequence.
ACCESSION   OR488214
VERSION     OR488214
KEYWORDS    UNVERIFIED.
SOURCE      synthetic construct
  ORGANISM  synthetic construct
            other sequences; artificial sequences.
REFERENCE   1  (bases 1 to 378)
  AUTHORS   Erasmus,M.F.
  TITLE     Insights into Next Generation Sequencing Guided Antibody Selection
            Strategies
  JOURNAL   Unpublished
REFERENCE   2  (bases 1 to 378)
  AUTHORS   Erasmus,M.F.
  TITLE     Direct Submission
  JOURNAL   Submitted (25-AUG-2023) Bioinformatics, Specifica, LLC, a Q2
            Solutions Company, 1607 Alcaldesa Street, Santa Fe, NM 87501, USA
COMMENT     GenBank staff is unable to verify sequence and/or annotation
            provided by the submitter.
            
            ##Assembly-Data-START##
            Assembly Method       :: Codon Code Aligner v. 11.0.1; SMRTools v.
                                     11.0
            Sequencing Technology :: PacBio; Sanger dideoxy sequencing
            ##Assembly-Data-END##
FEATURES             Location/Qualifiers
     source          1..378
                     /organism="synthetic construct"
                     /mol_type="other DNA"
                     /db_xref="taxon:32630"
                     /clone="SP_134-3-B11_VH"
ORIGIN      
        1 caggttcagc tggttcagtc tggtgccgaa gttaagaagc caggtgcctc tgttaaggtt
       61 tcttgcaagg tttctggtta ctctttcacc gatcattcta ttcattgggt tagacaggcc
      121 ccaggtaagg gtctggaatg gatgggtggt attaacccat acaccggtga taccatttac
      181 gcccagaagt tccagggtag agttaccatg accgaagata cctctaccga taccgcctac
      241 atggaactgt cttctctgaa gtctgaagat accgccgttt actactgcgc caaggatggt
      301 tggggttctc tgctgaacgg tattgccgtt gccggtctgg attactgggg tcagggtacc
      361 ctggttaccg tttcttct
//
LOCUS       OR488215                 321 bp    DNA     linear   SYN 25-AUG-2023
DEFINITION  UNVERIFIED: Synthetic construct clone SP_134-3-B11_VL sequence.
ACCESSION   OR488215
VERSION     OR488215
KEYWORDS    UNVERIFIED.
SOURCE      synthetic construct
  ORGANISM  synthetic construct
            other sequences; artificial sequences.
REFERENCE   1  (bases 1 to 321)
  AUTHORS   Erasmus,M.F.
  TITLE     Insights into Next Generation Sequencing Guided Antibody Selection
            Strategies
  JOURNAL   Unpublished
REFERENCE   2  (bases 1 to 321)
  AUTHORS   Erasmus,M.F.
  TITLE     Direct Submission
  JOURNAL   Submitted (25-AUG-2023) Bioinformatics, Specifica, LLC, a Q2
            Solutions Company, 1607 Alcaldesa Street, Santa Fe, NM 87501, USA
COMMENT     GenBank staff is unable to verify sequence and/or annotation
            provided by the submitter.
            
            ##Assembly-Data-START##
            Assembly Method       :: Codon Code Aligner v. 11.0.1; SMRTools v.
                                     11.0
            Sequencing Technology :: PacBio; Sanger dideoxy sequencing
            ##Assembly-Data-END##
FEATURES             Location/Qualifiers
     source          1..321
                     /organism="synthetic construct"
                     /mol_type="other DNA"
                     /db_xref="taxon:32630"
                     /clone="SP_134-3-B11_VL"
ORIGIN      
        1 gatattcaga tgacccagtc tccatcttct gtttctgcct ctgttggtga tagagttacc
       61 attacctgca gagcctctag agatatttct tcttacctgg cctggtacca gcagaagcca
      121 ggtaaggccc caaagctgct gatttacgcc tcttctaacc tggcctctgg tgttccatct
      181 agattctctg gttctggttc tggtaccgat ttcaccctga ccatttcttc tctgcagcca
      241 gaagatttcg ccaactacta ctgccatcag tacgccacct acccatggac cttcggtggt
      301 ggtaccaagg ttgaaattaa g
//
LOCUS       OR488216                 378 bp    DNA     linear   SYN 25-AUG-2023
DEFINITION  UNVERIFIED: Synthetic construct clone SP_135-3-B12_VH sequence.
ACCESSION   OR488216
VERSION     OR488216
KEYWORDS    UNVERIFIED.
SOURCE      synthetic construct
  ORGANISM  synthetic construct
            other sequences; artificial sequences.
REFERENCE   1  (bases 1 to 378)
  AUTHORS   Erasmus,M.F.
  TITLE     Insights into Next Generation Sequencing Guided Antibody Selection
            Strategies
  JOURNAL   Unpublished
REFERENCE   2  (bases 1 to 378)
  AUTHORS   Erasmus,M.F.
  TITLE     Direct Submission
  JOURNAL   Submitted (25-AUG-2023) Bioinformatics, Specifica, LLC, a Q2
            Solutions Company, 1607 Alcaldesa Street, Santa Fe, NM 87501, USA
COMMENT     GenBank staff is unable to verify sequence and/or annotation
            provided by the submitter.
            
            ##Assembly-Data-START##
            Assembly Method       :: Codon Code Aligner v. 11.0.1; SMRTools v.
                                     11.0
            Sequencing Technology :: PacBio; Sanger dideoxy sequencing
            ##Assembly-Data-END##
FEATURES             Location/Qualifiers
     source          1..378
                     /organism="synthetic construct"
                     /mol_type="other DNA"
                     /db_xref="taxon:32630"
                     /clone="SP_135-3-B12_VH"
ORIGIN      
        1 caggttcagc tggttcagtc tggtgccgaa gttaagaagc caggtgcctc tgttaaggtt
       61 tcttgcaagg tttctggtta ctctttcacc gatcattcta ttcattgggt tagacaggcc
      121 ccaggtaagg gtctggaatg gatgggtggt attaacccat acaccggtga taccatttac
      181 gcccagaagt tccagggtag agttaccatg accgaagata cctctaccga taccgcctac
      241 atggaactgt cttctctgaa gtctgaagat accgccgttt actactgcgc caaggatggt
      301 tggggttctc tgctgaacgg tattgccgtt gccggtctgg attactgggg tcagggtacc
      361 ctggttaccg tttcttct
//
LOCUS       OR488217                 321 bp    DNA     linear   SYN 25-AUG-2023
DEFINITION  UNVERIFIED: Synthetic construct clone SP_135-3-B12_VL sequence.
ACCESSION   OR488217
VERSION     OR488217
KEYWORDS    UNVERIFIED.
SOURCE      synthetic construct
  ORGANISM  synthetic construct
            other sequences; artificial sequences.
REFERENCE   1  (bases 1 to 321)
  AUTHORS   Erasmus,M.F.
  TITLE     Insights into Next Generation Sequencing Guided Antibody Selection
            Strategies
  JOURNAL   Unpublished
REFERENCE   2  (bases 1 to 321)
  AUTHORS   Erasmus,M.F.
  TITLE     Direct Submission
  JOURNAL   Submitted (25-AUG-2023) Bioinformatics, Specifica, LLC, a Q2
            Solutions Company, 1607 Alcaldesa Street, Santa Fe, NM 87501, USA
COMMENT     GenBank staff is unable to verify sequence and/or annotation
            provided by the submitter.
            
            ##Assembly-Data-START##
            Assembly Method       :: Codon Code Aligner v. 11.0.1; SMRTools v.
                                     11.0
            Sequencing Technology :: PacBio; Sanger dideoxy sequencing
            ##Assembly-Data-END##
FEATURES             Location/Qualifiers
     source          1..321
                     /organism="synthetic construct"
                     /mol_type="other DNA"
                     /db_xref="taxon:32630"
                     /clone="SP_135-3-B12_VL"
ORIGIN      
        1 gatattcaga tgacccagtc tccatcttct gtttctgcct ctgttggtga tagagttacc
       61 attacctgca gagcctctca gaacattaac gattacctgg cctggtacca gcagaagcca
      121 ggtaaggccc caaagctgct gatttacgcc tcttctaacc tggcctctgg tgttccatct
      181 agattctctg gttctggttc tggtaccgat ttcaccctga ccatttcttc tctgcagcca
      241 gaagatttcg ccaactacta ctgccatcag tacgccacct acccatggac cttcggtggt
      301 ggtaccaagg ttgaaattaa g
//
LOCUS       OR488218                 378 bp    DNA     linear   SYN 25-AUG-2023
DEFINITION  UNVERIFIED: Synthetic construct clone SP_136-3-C1_VH sequence.
ACCESSION   OR488218
VERSION     OR488218
KEYWORDS    UNVERIFIED.
SOURCE      synthetic construct
  ORGANISM  synthetic construct
            other sequences; artificial sequences.
REFERENCE   1  (bases 1 to 378)
  AUTHORS   Erasmus,M.F.
  TITLE     Insights into Next Generation Sequencing Guided Antibody Selection
            Strategies
  JOURNAL   Unpublished
REFERENCE   2  (bases 1 to 378)
  AUTHORS   Erasmus,M.F.
  TITLE     Direct Submission
  JOURNAL   Submitted (25-AUG-2023) Bioinformatics, Specifica, LLC, a Q2
            Solutions Company, 1607 Alcaldesa Street, Santa Fe, NM 87501, USA
COMMENT     GenBank staff is unable to verify sequence and/or annotation
            provided by the submitter.
            
            ##Assembly-Data-START##
            Assembly Method       :: Codon Code Aligner v. 11.0.1; SMRTools v.
                                     11.0
            Sequencing Technology :: PacBio; Sanger dideoxy sequencing
            ##Assembly-Data-END##
FEATURES             Location/Qualifiers
     source          1..378
                     /organism="synthetic construct"
                     /mol_type="other DNA"
                     /db_xref="taxon:32630"
                     /clone="SP_136-3-C1_VH"
ORIGIN      
        1 caggttcagc tggttcagtc tggtgccgaa gttaagaagc caggtgcctc tgttaaggtt
       61 tcttgcaagg tttctggtta ctctttcacc gatcattcta ttcattgggt tagacaggcc
      121 ccaggtaagg gtctggaatg gatgggtggt attaacccat acaccggtga taccatttac
      181 gcccagaagt tccagggtag agttaccatg accgaagata cctctaccga taccgcctac
      241 atggaactgt cttctctgaa gtctgaagat accgccgttt actactgcgc caaggatggt
      301 tggggttctc tgctgaacgg tattgccgtt gccggtctgg attactgggg tcagggtacc
      361 ctggttaccg tttcttct
//
LOCUS       OR488219                 321 bp    DNA     linear   SYN 25-AUG-2023
DEFINITION  UNVERIFIED: Synthetic construct clone SP_136-3-C1_VL sequence.
ACCESSION   OR488219
VERSION     OR488219
KEYWORDS    UNVERIFIED.
SOURCE      synthetic construct
  ORGANISM  synthetic construct
            other sequences; artificial sequences.
REFERENCE   1  (bases 1 to 321)
  AUTHORS   Erasmus,M.F.
  TITLE     Insights into Next Generation Sequencing Guided Antibody Selection
            Strategies
  JOURNAL   Unpublished
REFERENCE   2  (bases 1 to 321)
  AUTHORS   Erasmus,M.F.
  TITLE     Direct Submission
  JOURNAL   Submitted (25-AUG-2023) Bioinformatics, Specifica, LLC, a Q2
            Solutions Company, 1607 Alcaldesa Street, Santa Fe, NM 87501, USA
COMMENT     GenBank staff is unable to verify sequence and/or annotation
            provided by the submitter.
            
            ##Assembly-Data-START##
            Assembly Method       :: Codon Code Aligner v. 11.0.1; SMRTools v.
                                     11.0
            Sequencing Technology :: PacBio; Sanger dideoxy sequencing
            ##Assembly-Data-END##
FEATURES             Location/Qualifiers
     source          1..321
                     /organism="synthetic construct"
                     /mol_type="other DNA"
                     /db_xref="taxon:32630"
                     /clone="SP_136-3-C1_VL"
ORIGIN      
        1 gatattcaga tgacccagtc tccatcttct gtttctgcct ctgttggtga tagagttacc
       61 attacctgca gagcctctag agatattaac aagtacctgg cctggtacca gcagaagcca
      121 ggtaaggccc caaagctgct gatttacgcc tcttctaacc tggcctctgg tgttccatct
      181 agattctctg gttctggttc tggtaccgat ttcaccctga ccatttcttc tctgcagcca
      241 gaagatttcg ccaactacta ctgccatcag tacgccacct acccatggac cttcggtggt
      301 ggtaccaagg ttgaaattaa g
//
LOCUS       OR488220                 378 bp    DNA     linear   SYN 25-AUG-2023
DEFINITION  UNVERIFIED: Synthetic construct clone SP_137-3-C2_VH sequence.
ACCESSION   OR488220
VERSION     OR488220
KEYWORDS    UNVERIFIED.
SOURCE      synthetic construct
  ORGANISM  synthetic construct
            other sequences; artificial sequences.
REFERENCE   1  (bases 1 to 378)
  AUTHORS   Erasmus,M.F.
  TITLE     Insights into Next Generation Sequencing Guided Antibody Selection
            Strategies
  JOURNAL   Unpublished
REFERENCE   2  (bases 1 to 378)
  AUTHORS   Erasmus,M.F.
  TITLE     Direct Submission
  JOURNAL   Submitted (25-AUG-2023) Bioinformatics, Specifica, LLC, a Q2
            Solutions Company, 1607 Alcaldesa Street, Santa Fe, NM 87501, USA
COMMENT     GenBank staff is unable to verify sequence and/or annotation
            provided by the submitter.
            
            ##Assembly-Data-START##
            Assembly Method       :: Codon Code Aligner v. 11.0.1; SMRTools v.
                                     11.0
            Sequencing Technology :: PacBio; Sanger dideoxy sequencing
            ##Assembly-Data-END##
FEATURES             Location/Qualifiers
     source          1..378
                     /organism="synthetic construct"
                     /mol_type="other DNA"
                     /db_xref="taxon:32630"
                     /clone="SP_137-3-C2_VH"
ORIGIN      
        1 caggttcagc tggttcagtc tggtgccgaa gttaagaagc caggtgcctc tgttaaggtt
       61 tcttgcaagg tttctggtta ctctttcacc gatcattcta ttcattgggt tagacaggcc
      121 ccaggtaagg gtctggaatg gatgggtggt attaacccat acaccggtga taccatttac
      181 gcccagaagt tccagggtag agttaccatg accgaagata cctctaccga taccgcctac
      241 atggaactgt cttctctgaa gtctgaagat accgccgttt actactgcgc caaggatggt
      301 tggggttctc tgctgaacgg tattgccgtt gccggtctgg attactgggg tcagggtacc
      361 ctggttaccg tttcttct
//
LOCUS       OR488221                 321 bp    DNA     linear   SYN 25-AUG-2023
DEFINITION  UNVERIFIED: Synthetic construct clone SP_137-3-C2_VL sequence.
ACCESSION   OR488221
VERSION     OR488221
KEYWORDS    UNVERIFIED.
SOURCE      synthetic construct
  ORGANISM  synthetic construct
            other sequences; artificial sequences.
REFERENCE   1  (bases 1 to 321)
  AUTHORS   Erasmus,M.F.
  TITLE     Insights into Next Generation Sequencing Guided Antibody Selection
            Strategies
  JOURNAL   Unpublished
REFERENCE   2  (bases 1 to 321)
  AUTHORS   Erasmus,M.F.
  TITLE     Direct Submission
  JOURNAL   Submitted (25-AUG-2023) Bioinformatics, Specifica, LLC, a Q2
            Solutions Company, 1607 Alcaldesa Street, Santa Fe, NM 87501, USA
COMMENT     GenBank staff is unable to verify sequence and/or annotation
            provided by the submitter.
            
            ##Assembly-Data-START##
            Assembly Method       :: Codon Code Aligner v. 11.0.1; SMRTools v.
                                     11.0
            Sequencing Technology :: PacBio; Sanger dideoxy sequencing
            ##Assembly-Data-END##
FEATURES             Location/Qualifiers
     source          1..321
                     /organism="synthetic construct"
                     /mol_type="other DNA"
                     /db_xref="taxon:32630"
                     /clone="SP_137-3-C2_VL"
ORIGIN      
        1 gatattcaga tgacccagtc tccatcttct gtttctgcct ctgttggtga tagagttacc
       61 attacctgca gagcctctca gaacattggt acctacctgg cctggtacca gcagaagcca
      121 ggtaaggccc caaagctgct gatttacgat gcctcttacc tgcattctgg tgttccatct
      181 agattctctg gttctggttc tggtaccgat ttcaccctga ccatttcttc tctgcagcca
      241 gaagatttcg ccaactacta ctgccagcag tactctaccc attcttggac cttcggtggt
      301 ggtaccaagg ttgaaattaa g
//
LOCUS       OR488222                 375 bp    DNA     linear   SYN 25-AUG-2023
DEFINITION  UNVERIFIED: Synthetic construct clone SP_138-3-C3_VH sequence.
ACCESSION   OR488222
VERSION     OR488222
KEYWORDS    UNVERIFIED.
SOURCE      synthetic construct
  ORGANISM  synthetic construct
            other sequences; artificial sequences.
REFERENCE   1  (bases 1 to 375)
  AUTHORS   Erasmus,M.F.
  TITLE     Insights into Next Generation Sequencing Guided Antibody Selection
            Strategies
  JOURNAL   Unpublished
REFERENCE   2  (bases 1 to 375)
  AUTHORS   Erasmus,M.F.
  TITLE     Direct Submission
  JOURNAL   Submitted (25-AUG-2023) Bioinformatics, Specifica, LLC, a Q2
            Solutions Company, 1607 Alcaldesa Street, Santa Fe, NM 87501, USA
COMMENT     GenBank staff is unable to verify sequence and/or annotation
            provided by the submitter.
            
            ##Assembly-Data-START##
            Assembly Method       :: Codon Code Aligner v. 11.0.1; SMRTools v.
                                     11.0
            Sequencing Technology :: PacBio; Sanger dideoxy sequencing
            ##Assembly-Data-END##
FEATURES             Location/Qualifiers
     source          1..375
                     /organism="synthetic construct"
                     /mol_type="other DNA"
                     /db_xref="taxon:32630"
                     /clone="SP_138-3-C3_VH"
ORIGIN      
        1 caggttcagc tggttcagtc tggtgccgaa gttaagaagc caggtgcctc tgttaaggtt
       61 tcttgcaagg tttctggtta ctctttcacc gatcattcta ttcattgggt tagacaggcc
      121 ccaggtaagg gtctggaatg gatgggtggt attaacccat acaccggtga taccatttac
      181 gcccagaagt tccagggtag agttaccatg accgaagata cctctaccga taccgcctac
      241 atggaactgt cttctctgaa gtctgaagat accgccgttt actactgcgc cagagatgcc
      301 tactctggtt cttacccata ctactactac ggtatggatg tttggggtca gggtaccacc
      361 gttaccgttt cttct
//
LOCUS       OR488223                 321 bp    DNA     linear   SYN 25-AUG-2023
DEFINITION  UNVERIFIED: Synthetic construct clone SP_138-3-C3_VL sequence.
ACCESSION   OR488223
VERSION     OR488223
KEYWORDS    UNVERIFIED.
SOURCE      synthetic construct
  ORGANISM  synthetic construct
            other sequences; artificial sequences.
REFERENCE   1  (bases 1 to 321)
  AUTHORS   Erasmus,M.F.
  TITLE     Insights into Next Generation Sequencing Guided Antibody Selection
            Strategies
  JOURNAL   Unpublished
REFERENCE   2  (bases 1 to 321)
  AUTHORS   Erasmus,M.F.
  TITLE     Direct Submission
  JOURNAL   Submitted (25-AUG-2023) Bioinformatics, Specifica, LLC, a Q2
            Solutions Company, 1607 Alcaldesa Street, Santa Fe, NM 87501, USA
COMMENT     GenBank staff is unable to verify sequence and/or annotation
            provided by the submitter.
            
            ##Assembly-Data-START##
            Assembly Method       :: Codon Code Aligner v. 11.0.1; SMRTools v.
                                     11.0
            Sequencing Technology :: PacBio; Sanger dideoxy sequencing
            ##Assembly-Data-END##
FEATURES             Location/Qualifiers
     source          1..321
                     /organism="synthetic construct"
                     /mol_type="other DNA"
                     /db_xref="taxon:32630"
                     /clone="SP_138-3-C3_VL"
ORIGIN      
        1 gatattcaga tgacccagtc tccatcttct gtttctgcct ctgttggtga tagagttacc
       61 attacctgca gagcctctca ggatattaag aactacctgg cctggtacca gcagaagcca
      121 ggtaaggccc caaagctgct gatttacgaa gcctctaagc tgcagtctgg tgttccatct
      181 agattctctg gttctggttc tggtaccgat ttcaccctga ccatttcttc tctgcagcca
      241 gaagatttcg ccaactacta ctgccatcag tacgccacct acccatggac cttcggtggt
      301 ggtaccaagg ttgaaattaa g
//
LOCUS       OR488224                 369 bp    DNA     linear   SYN 25-AUG-2023
DEFINITION  UNVERIFIED: Synthetic construct clone SP_139-3-C4_VH sequence.
ACCESSION   OR488224
VERSION     OR488224
KEYWORDS    UNVERIFIED.
SOURCE      synthetic construct
  ORGANISM  synthetic construct
            other sequences; artificial sequences.
REFERENCE   1  (bases 1 to 369)
  AUTHORS   Erasmus,M.F.
  TITLE     Insights into Next Generation Sequencing Guided Antibody Selection
            Strategies
  JOURNAL   Unpublished
REFERENCE   2  (bases 1 to 369)
  AUTHORS   Erasmus,M.F.
  TITLE     Direct Submission
  JOURNAL   Submitted (25-AUG-2023) Bioinformatics, Specifica, LLC, a Q2
            Solutions Company, 1607 Alcaldesa Street, Santa Fe, NM 87501, USA
COMMENT     GenBank staff is unable to verify sequence and/or annotation
            provided by the submitter.
            
            ##Assembly-Data-START##
            Assembly Method       :: Codon Code Aligner v. 11.0.1; SMRTools v.
                                     11.0
            Sequencing Technology :: PacBio; Sanger dideoxy sequencing
            ##Assembly-Data-END##
FEATURES             Location/Qualifiers
     source          1..369
                     /organism="synthetic construct"
                     /mol_type="other DNA"
                     /db_xref="taxon:32630"
                     /clone="SP_139-3-C4_VH"
ORIGIN      
        1 caggttcagc tggttcagtc tggtgccgaa gttaagaagc caggtgcctc tgttaaggtt
       61 tcttgcaagg tttctggtta ctctttcacc gatcattcta ttcattgggt tagacaggcc
      121 ccaggtaagg gtctggaatg gatgggtggt attaacccat acaccggtga taccatttac
      181 gcccagaagt tccagggtag agttaccatg accgaagata cctctaccga taccgcctac
      241 atggaactgt cttctctgaa gtctgaagat accgccgttt actactgcgc cagagatggt
      301 tacgatttct ggtctggttc ttacggtatg gatgtttggg gtcagggtgc ccaggttacc
      361 gtttcttct
//
LOCUS       OR488225                 321 bp    DNA     linear   SYN 25-AUG-2023
DEFINITION  UNVERIFIED: Synthetic construct clone SP_139-3-C4_VL sequence.
ACCESSION   OR488225
VERSION     OR488225
KEYWORDS    UNVERIFIED.
SOURCE      synthetic construct
  ORGANISM  synthetic construct
            other sequences; artificial sequences.
REFERENCE   1  (bases 1 to 321)
  AUTHORS   Erasmus,M.F.
  TITLE     Insights into Next Generation Sequencing Guided Antibody Selection
            Strategies
  JOURNAL   Unpublished
REFERENCE   2  (bases 1 to 321)
  AUTHORS   Erasmus,M.F.
  TITLE     Direct Submission
  JOURNAL   Submitted (25-AUG-2023) Bioinformatics, Specifica, LLC, a Q2
            Solutions Company, 1607 Alcaldesa Street, Santa Fe, NM 87501, USA
COMMENT     GenBank staff is unable to verify sequence and/or annotation
            provided by the submitter.
            
            ##Assembly-Data-START##
            Assembly Method       :: Codon Code Aligner v. 11.0.1; SMRTools v.
                                     11.0
            Sequencing Technology :: PacBio; Sanger dideoxy sequencing
            ##Assembly-Data-END##
FEATURES             Location/Qualifiers
     source          1..321
                     /organism="synthetic construct"
                     /mol_type="other DNA"
                     /db_xref="taxon:32630"
                     /clone="SP_139-3-C4_VL"
ORIGIN      
        1 gatattcaga tgacccagtc tccatcttct gtttctgcct ctgttggtga tagagttacc
       61 attacctgca gagcctctag agatatttct catcatctgg cctggtacca gcagaagcca
      121 ggtaaggccc caaagctgct gatttacgcc ggttcttcta gagcctctgg tgttccatct
      181 agattctctg gttctggttc tggtaccgat ttcaccctga ccatttcttc tctgcagcca
      241 gaagatttcg ccaactacta ctgccatcag tacgccacct acccatggac cttcggtggt
      301 ggtaccaagg ttgaaattaa g
//
LOCUS       OR488226                 390 bp    DNA     linear   SYN 25-AUG-2023
DEFINITION  UNVERIFIED: Synthetic construct clone SP_14-1-B2_VH sequence.
ACCESSION   OR488226
VERSION     OR488226
KEYWORDS    UNVERIFIED.
SOURCE      synthetic construct
  ORGANISM  synthetic construct
            other sequences; artificial sequences.
REFERENCE   1  (bases 1 to 390)
  AUTHORS   Erasmus,M.F.
  TITLE     Insights into Next Generation Sequencing Guided Antibody Selection
            Strategies
  JOURNAL   Unpublished
REFERENCE   2  (bases 1 to 390)
  AUTHORS   Erasmus,M.F.
  TITLE     Direct Submission
  JOURNAL   Submitted (25-AUG-2023) Bioinformatics, Specifica, LLC, a Q2
            Solutions Company, 1607 Alcaldesa Street, Santa Fe, NM 87501, USA
COMMENT     GenBank staff is unable to verify sequence and/or annotation
            provided by the submitter.
            
            ##Assembly-Data-START##
            Assembly Method       :: Codon Code Aligner v. 11.0.1; SMRTools v.
                                     11.0
            Sequencing Technology :: PacBio; Sanger dideoxy sequencing
            ##Assembly-Data-END##
FEATURES             Location/Qualifiers
     source          1..390
                     /organism="synthetic construct"
                     /mol_type="other DNA"
                     /db_xref="taxon:32630"
                     /clone="SP_14-1-B2_VH"
ORIGIN      
        1 caggttcagc tggttcagtc tggtgccgaa gttaagaagc caggtgcctc tgttaaggtt
       61 tcttgcaagg tttctggtta ctctttcacc gatcattcta ttcattgggt tagacaggcc
      121 ccaggtaagg gtctggaatg gatgggtggt attaacccat acaccggtga taccatttac
      181 gcccagaagt tccagggtag agttaccatg accgaagata cctctaccga taccgcctac
      241 atggaactgt cttctctgaa gtctgaagat accgccgttt actactgcgc cagagatggt
      301 tactactacg attcttctgg ttctagaggt gaatactact actacggtat ggatgtttgg
      361 ggtcagggta ccaccgttac cgtttcttct
//
LOCUS       OR488227                 321 bp    DNA     linear   SYN 25-AUG-2023
DEFINITION  UNVERIFIED: Synthetic construct clone SP_14-1-B2_VL sequence.
ACCESSION   OR488227
VERSION     OR488227
KEYWORDS    UNVERIFIED.
SOURCE      synthetic construct
  ORGANISM  synthetic construct
            other sequences; artificial sequences.
REFERENCE   1  (bases 1 to 321)
  AUTHORS   Erasmus,M.F.
  TITLE     Insights into Next Generation Sequencing Guided Antibody Selection
            Strategies
  JOURNAL   Unpublished
REFERENCE   2  (bases 1 to 321)
  AUTHORS   Erasmus,M.F.
  TITLE     Direct Submission
  JOURNAL   Submitted (25-AUG-2023) Bioinformatics, Specifica, LLC, a Q2
            Solutions Company, 1607 Alcaldesa Street, Santa Fe, NM 87501, USA
COMMENT     GenBank staff is unable to verify sequence and/or annotation
            provided by the submitter.
            
            ##Assembly-Data-START##
            Assembly Method       :: Codon Code Aligner v. 11.0.1; SMRTools v.
                                     11.0
            Sequencing Technology :: PacBio; Sanger dideoxy sequencing
            ##Assembly-Data-END##
FEATURES             Location/Qualifiers
     source          1..321
                     /organism="synthetic construct"
                     /mol_type="other DNA"
                     /db_xref="taxon:32630"
                     /clone="SP_14-1-B2_VL"
ORIGIN      
        1 gatattcaga tgacccagtc tccatcttct gtttctgcct ctgttggtga tagagttacc
       61 attacctgca gagcctctca ggatattggt aaccatctgg cctggtacca gcagaagcca
      121 ggtaaggccc caaagctgct gatttacgcc tcttctaacc tggcctctgg tgttccatct
      181 agattctctg gttctggttc tggtaccgat ttcaccctga ccatttcttc tctgcagcca
      241 gaagatttcg ccaactacta ctgccatcag tacgccacct acccatggac cttcggtggt
      301 ggtaccaagg ttgaaattaa g
//
LOCUS       OR488228                 369 bp    DNA     linear   SYN 25-AUG-2023
DEFINITION  UNVERIFIED: Synthetic construct clone SP_140-3-C5_VH sequence.
ACCESSION   OR488228
VERSION     OR488228
KEYWORDS    UNVERIFIED.
SOURCE      synthetic construct
  ORGANISM  synthetic construct
            other sequences; artificial sequences.
REFERENCE   1  (bases 1 to 369)
  AUTHORS   Erasmus,M.F.
  TITLE     Insights into Next Generation Sequencing Guided Antibody Selection
            Strategies
  JOURNAL   Unpublished
REFERENCE   2  (bases 1 to 369)
  AUTHORS   Erasmus,M.F.
  TITLE     Direct Submission
  JOURNAL   Submitted (25-AUG-2023) Bioinformatics, Specifica, LLC, a Q2
            Solutions Company, 1607 Alcaldesa Street, Santa Fe, NM 87501, USA
COMMENT     GenBank staff is unable to verify sequence and/or annotation
            provided by the submitter.
            
            ##Assembly-Data-START##
            Assembly Method       :: Codon Code Aligner v. 11.0.1; SMRTools v.
                                     11.0
            Sequencing Technology :: PacBio; Sanger dideoxy sequencing
            ##Assembly-Data-END##
FEATURES             Location/Qualifiers
     source          1..369
                     /organism="synthetic construct"
                     /mol_type="other DNA"
                     /db_xref="taxon:32630"
                     /clone="SP_140-3-C5_VH"
ORIGIN      
        1 caggttcagc tggttcagtc tggtgccgaa gttaagaagc caggtgcctc tgttaaggtt
       61 tcttgcaagg tttctggtta ctctttcacc gatcattcta ttcattgggt tagacaggcc
      121 ccaggtaagg gtctggaatg gatgggtggt attaacccat acaccggtga taccatttac
      181 gcccagaagt tccagggtag agttaccatg accgaagata cctctaccga taccgcctac
      241 atggaactgt cttctctgaa gtctgaagat accgccgttt actactgcgc cagagatggt
      301 tacgatttct ggtctggttc ttacggtatg gatgtttggg gtcagggtac cctggttacc
      361 gtttcttct
//
LOCUS       OR488229                 321 bp    DNA     linear   SYN 25-AUG-2023
DEFINITION  UNVERIFIED: Synthetic construct clone SP_140-3-C5_VL sequence.
ACCESSION   OR488229
VERSION     OR488229
KEYWORDS    UNVERIFIED.
SOURCE      synthetic construct
  ORGANISM  synthetic construct
            other sequences; artificial sequences.
REFERENCE   1  (bases 1 to 321)
  AUTHORS   Erasmus,M.F.
  TITLE     Insights into Next Generation Sequencing Guided Antibody Selection
            Strategies
  JOURNAL   Unpublished
REFERENCE   2  (bases 1 to 321)
  AUTHORS   Erasmus,M.F.
  TITLE     Direct Submission
  JOURNAL   Submitted (25-AUG-2023) Bioinformatics, Specifica, LLC, a Q2
            Solutions Company, 1607 Alcaldesa Street, Santa Fe, NM 87501, USA
COMMENT     GenBank staff is unable to verify sequence and/or annotation
            provided by the submitter.
            
            ##Assembly-Data-START##
            Assembly Method       :: Codon Code Aligner v. 11.0.1; SMRTools v.
                                     11.0
            Sequencing Technology :: PacBio; Sanger dideoxy sequencing
            ##Assembly-Data-END##
FEATURES             Location/Qualifiers
     source          1..321
                     /organism="synthetic construct"
                     /mol_type="other DNA"
                     /db_xref="taxon:32630"
                     /clone="SP_140-3-C5_VL"
ORIGIN      
        1 gatattcaga tgacccagtc tccatcttct gtttctgcct ctgttggtga tagagttacc
       61 attacctgca gagcctctca ggatattggt aaccatctgg cctggtacca gcagaagcca
      121 ggtaaggccc caaagctgct gatttacgcc tcttctaacc tggcctctgg tgttccatct
      181 agattctctg gttctggttc tggtaccgat ttcaccctga ccatttcttc tctgcagcca
      241 gaagatttcg ccaactacta ctgccatcag tacgccacct acccatggac cttcggtggt
      301 ggtaccaagg ttgaaattaa g
//
LOCUS       OR488230                 369 bp    DNA     linear   SYN 25-AUG-2023
DEFINITION  UNVERIFIED: Synthetic construct clone SP_141-3-C6_VH sequence.
ACCESSION   OR488230
VERSION     OR488230
KEYWORDS    UNVERIFIED.
SOURCE      synthetic construct
  ORGANISM  synthetic construct
            other sequences; artificial sequences.
REFERENCE   1  (bases 1 to 369)
  AUTHORS   Erasmus,M.F.
  TITLE     Insights into Next Generation Sequencing Guided Antibody Selection
            Strategies
  JOURNAL   Unpublished
REFERENCE   2  (bases 1 to 369)
  AUTHORS   Erasmus,M.F.
  TITLE     Direct Submission
  JOURNAL   Submitted (25-AUG-2023) Bioinformatics, Specifica, LLC, a Q2
            Solutions Company, 1607 Alcaldesa Street, Santa Fe, NM 87501, USA
COMMENT     GenBank staff is unable to verify sequence and/or annotation
            provided by the submitter.
            
            ##Assembly-Data-START##
            Assembly Method       :: Codon Code Aligner v. 11.0.1; SMRTools v.
                                     11.0
            Sequencing Technology :: PacBio; Sanger dideoxy sequencing
            ##Assembly-Data-END##
FEATURES             Location/Qualifiers
     source          1..369
                     /organism="synthetic construct"
                     /mol_type="other DNA"
                     /db_xref="taxon:32630"
                     /clone="SP_141-3-C6_VH"
ORIGIN      
        1 caggttcagc tggttcagtc tggtgccgaa gttaagaagc caggtgcctc tgttaaggtt
       61 tcttgcaagg tttctggtta ctctttcacc gatcattcta ttcattgggt tagacaggcc
      121 ccaggtaagg gtctggaatg gatgggtggt attaacccat acaccggtga taccatttac
      181 gcccagaagt tccagggtag agttaccatg accgaagata cctctaccga taccgcctac
      241 atggaactgt cttctctgaa gtctgaagat accgccgttt actactgcgc cagagatggt
      301 tacgatttct ggtctggttc ttacggtatg gatgtttggg gtcagggtac caccgttacc
      361 gtttcttct
//
LOCUS       OR488231                 321 bp    DNA     linear   SYN 25-AUG-2023
DEFINITION  UNVERIFIED: Synthetic construct clone SP_141-3-C6_VL sequence.
ACCESSION   OR488231
VERSION     OR488231
KEYWORDS    UNVERIFIED.
SOURCE      synthetic construct
  ORGANISM  synthetic construct
            other sequences; artificial sequences.
REFERENCE   1  (bases 1 to 321)
  AUTHORS   Erasmus,M.F.
  TITLE     Insights into Next Generation Sequencing Guided Antibody Selection
            Strategies
  JOURNAL   Unpublished
REFERENCE   2  (bases 1 to 321)
  AUTHORS   Erasmus,M.F.
  TITLE     Direct Submission
  JOURNAL   Submitted (25-AUG-2023) Bioinformatics, Specifica, LLC, a Q2
            Solutions Company, 1607 Alcaldesa Street, Santa Fe, NM 87501, USA
COMMENT     GenBank staff is unable to verify sequence and/or annotation
            provided by the submitter.
            
            ##Assembly-Data-START##
            Assembly Method       :: Codon Code Aligner v. 11.0.1; SMRTools v.
                                     11.0
            Sequencing Technology :: PacBio; Sanger dideoxy sequencing
            ##Assembly-Data-END##
FEATURES             Location/Qualifiers
     source          1..321
                     /organism="synthetic construct"
                     /mol_type="other DNA"
                     /db_xref="taxon:32630"
                     /clone="SP_141-3-C6_VL"
ORIGIN      
        1 gatattcaga tgacccagtc tccatcttct gtttctgcct ctgttggtga tagagttacc
       61 attacctgca gagcctctca gggtatttct acctacctgg cctggtacca gcagaagcca
      121 ggtaaggccc caaagctgct gatttacgat gccgccacca gagccaccgg tattccatct
      181 agattctctg gttctggttc tggtaccgat ttcaccctga ccatttcttc tctgcagcca
      241 gaagatttcg ccaactacta ctgccatcag tacgccacct acccatggac cttcggtggt
      301 ggtaccaagg ttgaaattaa g
//
LOCUS       OR488232                 369 bp    DNA     linear   SYN 25-AUG-2023
DEFINITION  UNVERIFIED: Synthetic construct clone SP_142-3-C7_VH sequence.
ACCESSION   OR488232
VERSION     OR488232
KEYWORDS    UNVERIFIED.
SOURCE      synthetic construct
  ORGANISM  synthetic construct
            other sequences; artificial sequences.
REFERENCE   1  (bases 1 to 369)
  AUTHORS   Erasmus,M.F.
  TITLE     Insights into Next Generation Sequencing Guided Antibody Selection
            Strategies
  JOURNAL   Unpublished
REFERENCE   2  (bases 1 to 369)
  AUTHORS   Erasmus,M.F.
  TITLE     Direct Submission
  JOURNAL   Submitted (25-AUG-2023) Bioinformatics, Specifica, LLC, a Q2
            Solutions Company, 1607 Alcaldesa Street, Santa Fe, NM 87501, USA
COMMENT     GenBank staff is unable to verify sequence and/or annotation
            provided by the submitter.
            
            ##Assembly-Data-START##
            Assembly Method       :: Codon Code Aligner v. 11.0.1; SMRTools v.
                                     11.0
            Sequencing Technology :: PacBio; Sanger dideoxy sequencing
            ##Assembly-Data-END##
FEATURES             Location/Qualifiers
     source          1..369
                     /organism="synthetic construct"
                     /mol_type="other DNA"
                     /db_xref="taxon:32630"
                     /clone="SP_142-3-C7_VH"
ORIGIN      
        1 caggttcagc tggttcagtc tggtgccgaa gttaagaagc caggtgcctc tgttaaggtt
       61 tcttgcaagg tttctggtta ctctttcacc gatcattcta ttcattgggt tagacaggcc
      121 ccaggtaagg gtctggaatg gatgggtggt attaacccat acaccggtga taccatttac
      181 gcccagaagt tccagggtag agttaccatg accgaagata cctctaccga taccgcctac
      241 atggaactgt cttctctgaa gtctgaagat accgccgttt actactgcgc cagagatggt
      301 tacgatttct ggtctggttc ttacggtatg gatgtttggg gtcagggtac caccgttacc
      361 gtttcttct
//
LOCUS       OR488233                 321 bp    DNA     linear   SYN 25-AUG-2023
DEFINITION  UNVERIFIED: Synthetic construct clone SP_142-3-C7_VL sequence.
ACCESSION   OR488233
VERSION     OR488233
KEYWORDS    UNVERIFIED.
SOURCE      synthetic construct
  ORGANISM  synthetic construct
            other sequences; artificial sequences.
REFERENCE   1  (bases 1 to 321)
  AUTHORS   Erasmus,M.F.
  TITLE     Insights into Next Generation Sequencing Guided Antibody Selection
            Strategies
  JOURNAL   Unpublished
REFERENCE   2  (bases 1 to 321)
  AUTHORS   Erasmus,M.F.
  TITLE     Direct Submission
  JOURNAL   Submitted (25-AUG-2023) Bioinformatics, Specifica, LLC, a Q2
            Solutions Company, 1607 Alcaldesa Street, Santa Fe, NM 87501, USA
COMMENT     GenBank staff is unable to verify sequence and/or annotation
            provided by the submitter.
            
            ##Assembly-Data-START##
            Assembly Method       :: Codon Code Aligner v. 11.0.1; SMRTools v.
                                     11.0
            Sequencing Technology :: PacBio; Sanger dideoxy sequencing
            ##Assembly-Data-END##
FEATURES             Location/Qualifiers
     source          1..321
                     /organism="synthetic construct"
                     /mol_type="other DNA"
                     /db_xref="taxon:32630"
                     /clone="SP_142-3-C7_VL"
ORIGIN      
        1 gatattcaga tgacccagtc tccatcttct gtttctgcct ctgttggtga tagagttacc
       61 attacctgca gagcctctca ttctatttct aactacctgg cctggtacca gcagaagcca
      121 ggtaaggccc caaagctgct gatttacggt gcctcttcta gagccaccgg tgttccatct
      181 agattctctg gttctggttc tggtaccgat ttcaccctga ccatttcttc tctgcagcca
      241 gaagatttcg ccaactacta ctgccatcag tacgccacct acccatggac cttcggtggt
      301 ggtaccaagg ttgaaattaa g
//
LOCUS       OR488234                 369 bp    DNA     linear   SYN 25-AUG-2023
DEFINITION  UNVERIFIED: Synthetic construct clone SP_143-3-C8_VH sequence.
ACCESSION   OR488234
VERSION     OR488234
KEYWORDS    UNVERIFIED.
SOURCE      synthetic construct
  ORGANISM  synthetic construct
            other sequences; artificial sequences.
REFERENCE   1  (bases 1 to 369)
  AUTHORS   Erasmus,M.F.
  TITLE     Insights into Next Generation Sequencing Guided Antibody Selection
            Strategies
  JOURNAL   Unpublished
REFERENCE   2  (bases 1 to 369)
  AUTHORS   Erasmus,M.F.
  TITLE     Direct Submission
  JOURNAL   Submitted (25-AUG-2023) Bioinformatics, Specifica, LLC, a Q2
            Solutions Company, 1607 Alcaldesa Street, Santa Fe, NM 87501, USA
COMMENT     GenBank staff is unable to verify sequence and/or annotation
            provided by the submitter.
            
            ##Assembly-Data-START##
            Assembly Method       :: Codon Code Aligner v. 11.0.1; SMRTools v.
                                     11.0
            Sequencing Technology :: PacBio; Sanger dideoxy sequencing
            ##Assembly-Data-END##
FEATURES             Location/Qualifiers
     source          1..369
                     /organism="synthetic construct"
                     /mol_type="other DNA"
                     /db_xref="taxon:32630"
                     /clone="SP_143-3-C8_VH"
ORIGIN      
        1 caggttcagc tggttcagtc tggtgccgaa gttaagaagc caggtgcctc tgttaaggtt
       61 tcttgcaagg tttctggtta ctctttcacc gatcattcta ttcattgggt tagacaggcc
      121 ccaggtaagg gtctggaatg gatgggtggt attaacccat acaccggtga taccatttac
      181 gcccagaagt tccagggtag agttaccatg accgaagata cctctaccga taccgcctac
      241 atggaactgt cttctctgaa gtctgaagat accgccgttt actactgcgc cagagatggt
      301 tacgatttct ggtctggttc ttacggtatg gatgtttggg gtcagggtac caccgttacc
      361 gtttcttct
//
LOCUS       OR488235                 321 bp    DNA     linear   SYN 25-AUG-2023
DEFINITION  UNVERIFIED: Synthetic construct clone SP_143-3-C8_VL sequence.
ACCESSION   OR488235
VERSION     OR488235
KEYWORDS    UNVERIFIED.
SOURCE      synthetic construct
  ORGANISM  synthetic construct
            other sequences; artificial sequences.
REFERENCE   1  (bases 1 to 321)
  AUTHORS   Erasmus,M.F.
  TITLE     Insights into Next Generation Sequencing Guided Antibody Selection
            Strategies
  JOURNAL   Unpublished
REFERENCE   2  (bases 1 to 321)
  AUTHORS   Erasmus,M.F.
  TITLE     Direct Submission
  JOURNAL   Submitted (25-AUG-2023) Bioinformatics, Specifica, LLC, a Q2
            Solutions Company, 1607 Alcaldesa Street, Santa Fe, NM 87501, USA
COMMENT     GenBank staff is unable to verify sequence and/or annotation
            provided by the submitter.
            
            ##Assembly-Data-START##
            Assembly Method       :: Codon Code Aligner v. 11.0.1; SMRTools v.
                                     11.0
            Sequencing Technology :: PacBio; Sanger dideoxy sequencing
            ##Assembly-Data-END##
FEATURES             Location/Qualifiers
     source          1..321
                     /organism="synthetic construct"
                     /mol_type="other DNA"
                     /db_xref="taxon:32630"
                     /clone="SP_143-3-C8_VL"
ORIGIN      
        1 gatattcaga tgacccagtc tccatcttct gtttctgcct ctgttggtga tagagttacc
       61 attacctgca gagcctctca ggatattgat acctacctgg cctggtacca gcagaagcca
      121 ggtaaggccc caaagctgct gatttacggt gcctctatta gagaatctgg tgttccatct
      181 agattctctg gttctggttc tggtaccgat ttcaccctga ccatttcttc tctgcagcca
      241 gaagatttcg ccaactacta ctgccatcag tacgccacct acccatggac cttcggtggt
      301 ggtaccaagg ttgaaattaa g
//
LOCUS       OR488236                 369 bp    DNA     linear   SYN 25-AUG-2023
DEFINITION  UNVERIFIED: Synthetic construct clone SP_144-3-C9_VH sequence.
ACCESSION   OR488236
VERSION     OR488236
KEYWORDS    UNVERIFIED.
SOURCE      synthetic construct
  ORGANISM  synthetic construct
            other sequences; artificial sequences.
REFERENCE   1  (bases 1 to 369)
  AUTHORS   Erasmus,M.F.
  TITLE     Insights into Next Generation Sequencing Guided Antibody Selection
            Strategies
  JOURNAL   Unpublished
REFERENCE   2  (bases 1 to 369)
  AUTHORS   Erasmus,M.F.
  TITLE     Direct Submission
  JOURNAL   Submitted (25-AUG-2023) Bioinformatics, Specifica, LLC, a Q2
            Solutions Company, 1607 Alcaldesa Street, Santa Fe, NM 87501, USA
COMMENT     GenBank staff is unable to verify sequence and/or annotation
            provided by the submitter.
            
            ##Assembly-Data-START##
            Assembly Method       :: Codon Code Aligner v. 11.0.1; SMRTools v.
                                     11.0
            Sequencing Technology :: PacBio; Sanger dideoxy sequencing
            ##Assembly-Data-END##
FEATURES             Location/Qualifiers
     source          1..369
                     /organism="synthetic construct"
                     /mol_type="other DNA"
                     /db_xref="taxon:32630"
                     /clone="SP_144-3-C9_VH"
ORIGIN      
        1 caggttcagc tggttcagtc tggtgccgaa gttaagaagc caggtgcctc tgttaaggtt
       61 tcttgcaagg tttctggtta ctctttcacc gatcattcta ttcattgggt tagacaggcc
      121 ccaggtaagg gtctggaatg gatgggtggt attaacccat acaccggtga taccatttac
      181 gcccagaagt tccagggtag agttaccatg accgaagata cctctaccga taccgcctac
      241 atggaactgt cttctctgaa gtctgaagat accgccgttt actactgcgc cagagatggt
      301 tacgatttct ggtctggttc ttacggtatg gatgtttggg gtcagggtac caccgttacc
      361 gtttcttct
//
LOCUS       OR488237                 321 bp    DNA     linear   SYN 25-AUG-2023
DEFINITION  UNVERIFIED: Synthetic construct clone SP_144-3-C9_VL sequence.
ACCESSION   OR488237
VERSION     OR488237
KEYWORDS    UNVERIFIED.
SOURCE      synthetic construct
  ORGANISM  synthetic construct
            other sequences; artificial sequences.
REFERENCE   1  (bases 1 to 321)
  AUTHORS   Erasmus,M.F.
  TITLE     Insights into Next Generation Sequencing Guided Antibody Selection
            Strategies
  JOURNAL   Unpublished
REFERENCE   2  (bases 1 to 321)
  AUTHORS   Erasmus,M.F.
  TITLE     Direct Submission
  JOURNAL   Submitted (25-AUG-2023) Bioinformatics, Specifica, LLC, a Q2
            Solutions Company, 1607 Alcaldesa Street, Santa Fe, NM 87501, USA
COMMENT     GenBank staff is unable to verify sequence and/or annotation
            provided by the submitter.
            
            ##Assembly-Data-START##
            Assembly Method       :: Codon Code Aligner v. 11.0.1; SMRTools v.
                                     11.0
            Sequencing Technology :: PacBio; Sanger dideoxy sequencing
            ##Assembly-Data-END##
FEATURES             Location/Qualifiers
     source          1..321
                     /organism="synthetic construct"
                     /mol_type="other DNA"
                     /db_xref="taxon:32630"
                     /clone="SP_144-3-C9_VL"
ORIGIN      
        1 gatattcaga tgacccagtc tccatcttct gtttctgcct ctgttggtga tagagttacc
       61 attacctgca gagcctctga aggtatttct aactacctgg cctggtacca gcagaagcca
      121 ggtaaggccc caaagctgct gatttacggt gcctctacca gagcctctgg tgttccatct
      181 agattctctg gttctggttc tggtaccgat ttcaccctga ccatttcttc tctgcagcca
      241 gaagatttcg ccaactacta ctgccaggaa tactcttctt acccatggac cttcggtggt
      301 ggtgccaagg ttgaaattaa g
//
LOCUS       OR488238                 369 bp    DNA     linear   SYN 25-AUG-2023
DEFINITION  UNVERIFIED: Synthetic construct clone SP_145-3-C10_VH sequence.
ACCESSION   OR488238
VERSION     OR488238
KEYWORDS    UNVERIFIED.
SOURCE      synthetic construct
  ORGANISM  synthetic construct
            other sequences; artificial sequences.
REFERENCE   1  (bases 1 to 369)
  AUTHORS   Erasmus,M.F.
  TITLE     Insights into Next Generation Sequencing Guided Antibody Selection
            Strategies
  JOURNAL   Unpublished
REFERENCE   2  (bases 1 to 369)
  AUTHORS   Erasmus,M.F.
  TITLE     Direct Submission
  JOURNAL   Submitted (25-AUG-2023) Bioinformatics, Specifica, LLC, a Q2
            Solutions Company, 1607 Alcaldesa Street, Santa Fe, NM 87501, USA
COMMENT     GenBank staff is unable to verify sequence and/or annotation
            provided by the submitter.
            
            ##Assembly-Data-START##
            Assembly Method       :: Codon Code Aligner v. 11.0.1; SMRTools v.
                                     11.0
            Sequencing Technology :: PacBio; Sanger dideoxy sequencing
            ##Assembly-Data-END##
FEATURES             Location/Qualifiers
     source          1..369
                     /organism="synthetic construct"
                     /mol_type="other DNA"
                     /db_xref="taxon:32630"
                     /clone="SP_145-3-C10_VH"
ORIGIN      
        1 caggttcagc tggttcagtc tggtgccgaa gttaagaagc caggtgcctc tgttaaggtt
       61 tcttgcaagg tttctggtta ctctttcacc gatcattcta ttcattgggt tagacaggcc
      121 ccaggtaagg gtctggaatg gatgggtggt attaacccat acaccggtga taccatttac
      181 gcccagaagt tccagggtag agttaccatg accgaagata cctctaccga taccgcctac
      241 atggaactgt cttctctgaa gtctgaagat accgccgttt actactgcgc cagagatggt
      301 tacgatttct ggtctggttc ttacggtatg gatgtttggg gtcagggtac caccgttacc
      361 gtttcttct
//
LOCUS       OR488239                 321 bp    DNA     linear   SYN 25-AUG-2023
DEFINITION  UNVERIFIED: Synthetic construct clone SP_145-3-C10_VL sequence.
ACCESSION   OR488239
VERSION     OR488239
KEYWORDS    UNVERIFIED.
SOURCE      synthetic construct
  ORGANISM  synthetic construct
            other sequences; artificial sequences.
REFERENCE   1  (bases 1 to 321)
  AUTHORS   Erasmus,M.F.
  TITLE     Insights into Next Generation Sequencing Guided Antibody Selection
            Strategies
  JOURNAL   Unpublished
REFERENCE   2  (bases 1 to 321)
  AUTHORS   Erasmus,M.F.
  TITLE     Direct Submission
  JOURNAL   Submitted (25-AUG-2023) Bioinformatics, Specifica, LLC, a Q2
            Solutions Company, 1607 Alcaldesa Street, Santa Fe, NM 87501, USA
COMMENT     GenBank staff is unable to verify sequence and/or annotation
            provided by the submitter.
            
            ##Assembly-Data-START##
            Assembly Method       :: Codon Code Aligner v. 11.0.1; SMRTools v.
                                     11.0
            Sequencing Technology :: PacBio; Sanger dideoxy sequencing
            ##Assembly-Data-END##
FEATURES             Location/Qualifiers
     source          1..321
                     /organism="synthetic construct"
                     /mol_type="other DNA"
                     /db_xref="taxon:32630"
                     /clone="SP_145-3-C10_VL"
ORIGIN      
        1 gatattcaga tgacccagtc tccatcttct gtttctgcct ctgttggtga tagagttacc
       61 attacctgca gagcctctca gaccattggt acctacctgg cctggtacca gcagaagcca
      121 ggtaaggccc caaagctgct gatttacatg ggttctggta gagtttctgg tgttccatct
      181 agattctctg gttctggttc tggtaccgat ttcaccctga ccatttcttc tctgcagcca
      241 gaagatttcg ccaactacta ctgccatcag tacgccacct acccatggac cttcggtggt
      301 ggtaccaagg ttgaaattaa g
//
LOCUS       OR488240                 369 bp    DNA     linear   SYN 25-AUG-2023
DEFINITION  UNVERIFIED: Synthetic construct clone SP_146-3-C11_VH sequence.
ACCESSION   OR488240
VERSION     OR488240
KEYWORDS    UNVERIFIED.
SOURCE      synthetic construct
  ORGANISM  synthetic construct
            other sequences; artificial sequences.
REFERENCE   1  (bases 1 to 369)
  AUTHORS   Erasmus,M.F.
  TITLE     Insights into Next Generation Sequencing Guided Antibody Selection
            Strategies
  JOURNAL   Unpublished
REFERENCE   2  (bases 1 to 369)
  AUTHORS   Erasmus,M.F.
  TITLE     Direct Submission
  JOURNAL   Submitted (25-AUG-2023) Bioinformatics, Specifica, LLC, a Q2
            Solutions Company, 1607 Alcaldesa Street, Santa Fe, NM 87501, USA
COMMENT     GenBank staff is unable to verify sequence and/or annotation
            provided by the submitter.
            
            ##Assembly-Data-START##
            Assembly Method       :: Codon Code Aligner v. 11.0.1; SMRTools v.
                                     11.0
            Sequencing Technology :: PacBio; Sanger dideoxy sequencing
            ##Assembly-Data-END##
FEATURES             Location/Qualifiers
     source          1..369
                     /organism="synthetic construct"
                     /mol_type="other DNA"
                     /db_xref="taxon:32630"
                     /clone="SP_146-3-C11_VH"
ORIGIN      
        1 caggttcagc tggttcagtc tggtgccgaa gttaagaagc caggtgcctc tgttaaggtt
       61 tcttgcaagg tttctggtta ctctttcacc gatcattcta ttcattgggt tagacaggcc
      121 ccaggtaagg gtctggaatg gatgggtggt attaacccat acaccggtga taccatttac
      181 gcccagaagt tccagggtag agttaccatg accgaagata cctctaccga taccgcctac
      241 atggaactgt cttctctgaa gtctgaagat accgccgttt actactgcgc cagagatggt
      301 tacgatttct ggtctggttc ttacggtatg gatgtttggg gtcagggtac caccgttacc
      361 gtttcttct
//
LOCUS       OR488241                 321 bp    DNA     linear   SYN 25-AUG-2023
DEFINITION  UNVERIFIED: Synthetic construct clone SP_146-3-C11_VL sequence.
ACCESSION   OR488241
VERSION     OR488241
KEYWORDS    UNVERIFIED.
SOURCE      synthetic construct
  ORGANISM  synthetic construct
            other sequences; artificial sequences.
REFERENCE   1  (bases 1 to 321)
  AUTHORS   Erasmus,M.F.
  TITLE     Insights into Next Generation Sequencing Guided Antibody Selection
            Strategies
  JOURNAL   Unpublished
REFERENCE   2  (bases 1 to 321)
  AUTHORS   Erasmus,M.F.
  TITLE     Direct Submission
  JOURNAL   Submitted (25-AUG-2023) Bioinformatics, Specifica, LLC, a Q2
            Solutions Company, 1607 Alcaldesa Street, Santa Fe, NM 87501, USA
COMMENT     GenBank staff is unable to verify sequence and/or annotation
            provided by the submitter.
            
            ##Assembly-Data-START##
            Assembly Method       :: Codon Code Aligner v. 11.0.1; SMRTools v.
                                     11.0
            Sequencing Technology :: PacBio; Sanger dideoxy sequencing
            ##Assembly-Data-END##
FEATURES             Location/Qualifiers
     source          1..321
                     /organism="synthetic construct"
                     /mol_type="other DNA"
                     /db_xref="taxon:32630"
                     /clone="SP_146-3-C11_VL"
ORIGIN      
        1 gatattcaga tgacccagtc tccatcttct gtttctgcct ctgttggtga tagagttacc
       61 attacctgca gagcctctca gccaatttct tcttacctgg cctggtacca gcagaagcca
      121 ggtaaggccc caaagctgct gatttacggt gcctcttctc tgcagccagg tgttccatct
      181 agattctctg gttctggttc tggtaccgat ttcaccctga ccatttcttc tctgcagcca
      241 gaagatttcg ccaactacta ctgccatcag tacgccacct acccatggac cttcggtggt
      301 ggtaccaagg ttgaaattaa g
//
LOCUS       OR488242                 369 bp    DNA     linear   SYN 25-AUG-2023
DEFINITION  UNVERIFIED: Synthetic construct clone SP_148-3-D1_VH sequence.
ACCESSION   OR488242
VERSION     OR488242
KEYWORDS    UNVERIFIED.
SOURCE      synthetic construct
  ORGANISM  synthetic construct
            other sequences; artificial sequences.
REFERENCE   1  (bases 1 to 369)
  AUTHORS   Erasmus,M.F.
  TITLE     Insights into Next Generation Sequencing Guided Antibody Selection
            Strategies
  JOURNAL   Unpublished
REFERENCE   2  (bases 1 to 369)
  AUTHORS   Erasmus,M.F.
  TITLE     Direct Submission
  JOURNAL   Submitted (25-AUG-2023) Bioinformatics, Specifica, LLC, a Q2
            Solutions Company, 1607 Alcaldesa Street, Santa Fe, NM 87501, USA
COMMENT     GenBank staff is unable to verify sequence and/or annotation
            provided by the submitter.
            
            ##Assembly-Data-START##
            Assembly Method       :: Codon Code Aligner v. 11.0.1; SMRTools v.
                                     11.0
            Sequencing Technology :: PacBio; Sanger dideoxy sequencing
            ##Assembly-Data-END##
FEATURES             Location/Qualifiers
     source          1..369
                     /organism="synthetic construct"
                     /mol_type="other DNA"
                     /db_xref="taxon:32630"
                     /clone="SP_148-3-D1_VH"
ORIGIN      
        1 caggttcagc tggttcagtc tggtgccgaa gttaagaagc caggtgcctc tgttaaggtt
       61 tcttgcaagg tttctggtta ctctttcacc gatcattcta ttcattgggt tagacaggcc
      121 ccaggtaagg gtctggaatg gatgggtggt attaacccat acaccggtga taccatttac
      181 gcccagaagt tccagggtag agttaccatg accgaagata cctctaccga taccgcctac
      241 atggaactgt cttctctgaa gtctgaagat accgccgttt actactgcgc cagagatggt
      301 tacggtgatt acagaggtct gtacggtatg gatgtttggg gtcagggtac cctggttacc
      361 gtttcttct
//
LOCUS       OR488243                 321 bp    DNA     linear   SYN 25-AUG-2023
DEFINITION  UNVERIFIED: Synthetic construct clone SP_148-3-D1_VL sequence.
ACCESSION   OR488243
VERSION     OR488243
KEYWORDS    UNVERIFIED.
SOURCE      synthetic construct
  ORGANISM  synthetic construct
            other sequences; artificial sequences.
REFERENCE   1  (bases 1 to 321)
  AUTHORS   Erasmus,M.F.
  TITLE     Insights into Next Generation Sequencing Guided Antibody Selection
            Strategies
  JOURNAL   Unpublished
REFERENCE   2  (bases 1 to 321)
  AUTHORS   Erasmus,M.F.
  TITLE     Direct Submission
  JOURNAL   Submitted (25-AUG-2023) Bioinformatics, Specifica, LLC, a Q2
            Solutions Company, 1607 Alcaldesa Street, Santa Fe, NM 87501, USA
COMMENT     GenBank staff is unable to verify sequence and/or annotation
            provided by the submitter.
            
            ##Assembly-Data-START##
            Assembly Method       :: Codon Code Aligner v. 11.0.1; SMRTools v.
                                     11.0
            Sequencing Technology :: PacBio; Sanger dideoxy sequencing
            ##Assembly-Data-END##
FEATURES             Location/Qualifiers
     source          1..321
                     /organism="synthetic construct"
                     /mol_type="other DNA"
                     /db_xref="taxon:32630"
                     /clone="SP_148-3-D1_VL"
ORIGIN      
        1 gatattcaga tgacccagtc tccatcttct gtttctgcct ctgttggtga tagagttacc
       61 attacctgca gagcctctca ggatattggt aactggctgg cctggtacca gcagaagcca
      121 ggtaaggccc caaagctgct gatttacgat gcctctatga gagttccagg tgttccatct
      181 agattctctg gttctggttc tggtaccgat ttcaccctga ccatttcttc tctgcagcca
      241 gaagatttcg ccaactacta ctgccatcag tacgccacct acccatggac cttcggtggt
      301 ggtaccaagg ttgaaattaa g
//
LOCUS       OR488244                 369 bp    DNA     linear   SYN 25-AUG-2023
DEFINITION  UNVERIFIED: Synthetic construct clone SP_149-3-D2_VH sequence.
ACCESSION   OR488244
VERSION     OR488244
KEYWORDS    UNVERIFIED.
SOURCE      synthetic construct
  ORGANISM  synthetic construct
            other sequences; artificial sequences.
REFERENCE   1  (bases 1 to 369)
  AUTHORS   Erasmus,M.F.
  TITLE     Insights into Next Generation Sequencing Guided Antibody Selection
            Strategies
  JOURNAL   Unpublished
REFERENCE   2  (bases 1 to 369)
  AUTHORS   Erasmus,M.F.
  TITLE     Direct Submission
  JOURNAL   Submitted (25-AUG-2023) Bioinformatics, Specifica, LLC, a Q2
            Solutions Company, 1607 Alcaldesa Street, Santa Fe, NM 87501, USA
COMMENT     GenBank staff is unable to verify sequence and/or annotation
            provided by the submitter.
            
            ##Assembly-Data-START##
            Assembly Method       :: Codon Code Aligner v. 11.0.1; SMRTools v.
                                     11.0
            Sequencing Technology :: PacBio; Sanger dideoxy sequencing
            ##Assembly-Data-END##
FEATURES             Location/Qualifiers
     source          1..369
                     /organism="synthetic construct"
                     /mol_type="other DNA"
                     /db_xref="taxon:32630"
                     /clone="SP_149-3-D2_VH"
ORIGIN      
        1 caggttcagc tggttcagtc tggtgccgaa gttaagaagc caggtgcctc tgttaaggtt
       61 tcttgcaagg tttctggtta ctctttcacc gatcattcta ttcattgggt tagacaggcc
      121 ccaggtaagg gtctggaatg gatgggtggt attaacccat acaccggtga taccatttac
      181 gcccagaagt tccagggtag agttaccatg accgaagata cctctaccga taccgcctac
      241 atggaactgt cttctctgaa gtctgaagat accgccgttt actactgcgc cagagatggt
      301 tacggtgatt acagaggtct gtacggtatg gatgtttggg gtcagggtac caccgttacc
      361 gtttcttct
//
LOCUS       OR488245                 321 bp    DNA     linear   SYN 25-AUG-2023
DEFINITION  UNVERIFIED: Synthetic construct clone SP_149-3-D2_VL sequence.
ACCESSION   OR488245
VERSION     OR488245
KEYWORDS    UNVERIFIED.
SOURCE      synthetic construct
  ORGANISM  synthetic construct
            other sequences; artificial sequences.
REFERENCE   1  (bases 1 to 321)
  AUTHORS   Erasmus,M.F.
  TITLE     Insights into Next Generation Sequencing Guided Antibody Selection
            Strategies
  JOURNAL   Unpublished
REFERENCE   2  (bases 1 to 321)
  AUTHORS   Erasmus,M.F.
  TITLE     Direct Submission
  JOURNAL   Submitted (25-AUG-2023) Bioinformatics, Specifica, LLC, a Q2
            Solutions Company, 1607 Alcaldesa Street, Santa Fe, NM 87501, USA
COMMENT     GenBank staff is unable to verify sequence and/or annotation
            provided by the submitter.
            
            ##Assembly-Data-START##
            Assembly Method       :: Codon Code Aligner v. 11.0.1; SMRTools v.
                                     11.0
            Sequencing Technology :: PacBio; Sanger dideoxy sequencing
            ##Assembly-Data-END##
FEATURES             Location/Qualifiers
     source          1..321
                     /organism="synthetic construct"
                     /mol_type="other DNA"
                     /db_xref="taxon:32630"
                     /clone="SP_149-3-D2_VL"
ORIGIN      
        1 gatattcaga tgacccagtc tccatcttct gtttctgcct ctgttggtga tagagttacc
       61 attacctgca gagcctctag agatatttct catcatctgg cctggtacca gcagaagcca
      121 ggtaaggccc caaagctgct gatttacgcc ggttcttcta gagcctctgg tgttccatct
      181 agattctctg gttctggttc tggtaccgat ttcaccctga ccatttcttc tctgcagcca
      241 gaagatttcg ccaactacta ctgccagcag tacggtgcct acccatggac cttcggtggt
      301 ggtaccaagg ttgaaattaa g
//
LOCUS       OR488246                 381 bp    DNA     linear   SYN 25-AUG-2023
DEFINITION  UNVERIFIED: Synthetic construct clone SP_15-1-B3_VH sequence.
ACCESSION   OR488246
VERSION     OR488246
KEYWORDS    UNVERIFIED.
SOURCE      synthetic construct
  ORGANISM  synthetic construct
            other sequences; artificial sequences.
REFERENCE   1  (bases 1 to 381)
  AUTHORS   Erasmus,M.F.
  TITLE     Insights into Next Generation Sequencing Guided Antibody Selection
            Strategies
  JOURNAL   Unpublished
REFERENCE   2  (bases 1 to 381)
  AUTHORS   Erasmus,M.F.
  TITLE     Direct Submission
  JOURNAL   Submitted (25-AUG-2023) Bioinformatics, Specifica, LLC, a Q2
            Solutions Company, 1607 Alcaldesa Street, Santa Fe, NM 87501, USA
COMMENT     GenBank staff is unable to verify sequence and/or annotation
            provided by the submitter.
            
            ##Assembly-Data-START##
            Assembly Method       :: Codon Code Aligner v. 11.0.1; SMRTools v.
                                     11.0
            Sequencing Technology :: PacBio; Sanger dideoxy sequencing
            ##Assembly-Data-END##
FEATURES             Location/Qualifiers
     source          1..381
                     /organism="synthetic construct"
                     /mol_type="other DNA"
                     /db_xref="taxon:32630"
                     /clone="SP_15-1-B3_VH"
ORIGIN      
        1 caggttcagc tggttcagtc tggtgccgaa gttaagaagc caggtgcctc tgttaaggtt
       61 tcttgcaagg tttctggtta ctctttcacc gatcattcta ttcattgggt tagacaggcc
      121 ccaggtaagg gtctggaatg gatgggtggt attaacccat acaccggtga taccatttac
      181 gcccagaagt tccagggtag agttaccatg accgaagata cctctaccga taccgcctac
      241 atggaactgt cttctctgaa gtctgaagat accgccgttt actactgcgc cagagatggt
      301 tactactacg attcttctgg tctgccaacc ggtgatgcct tcgatatttg gggtcagggt
      361 accatggtta ccgtttcttc t
//
LOCUS       OR488247                 321 bp    DNA     linear   SYN 25-AUG-2023
DEFINITION  UNVERIFIED: Synthetic construct clone SP_15-1-B3_VL sequence.
ACCESSION   OR488247
VERSION     OR488247
KEYWORDS    UNVERIFIED.
SOURCE      synthetic construct
  ORGANISM  synthetic construct
            other sequences; artificial sequences.
REFERENCE   1  (bases 1 to 321)
  AUTHORS   Erasmus,M.F.
  TITLE     Insights into Next Generation Sequencing Guided Antibody Selection
            Strategies
  JOURNAL   Unpublished
REFERENCE   2  (bases 1 to 321)
  AUTHORS   Erasmus,M.F.
  TITLE     Direct Submission
  JOURNAL   Submitted (25-AUG-2023) Bioinformatics, Specifica, LLC, a Q2
            Solutions Company, 1607 Alcaldesa Street, Santa Fe, NM 87501, USA
COMMENT     GenBank staff is unable to verify sequence and/or annotation
            provided by the submitter.
            
            ##Assembly-Data-START##
            Assembly Method       :: Codon Code Aligner v. 11.0.1; SMRTools v.
                                     11.0
            Sequencing Technology :: PacBio; Sanger dideoxy sequencing
            ##Assembly-Data-END##
FEATURES             Location/Qualifiers
     source          1..321
                     /organism="synthetic construct"
                     /mol_type="other DNA"
                     /db_xref="taxon:32630"
                     /clone="SP_15-1-B3_VL"
ORIGIN      
        1 gatattcaga tgacccagtc tccatcttct gtttctgcct ctgttggtga tagagttacc
       61 attacctgca gagcctctga agatattaga aactacctgg cctggtacca gcagaagcca
      121 ggtaaggccc caaagctgct gatttacggt gcctctaaca gagccattgg tattccatct
      181 agattctctg gttctggttc tggtaccgat ttcaccctga ccatttcttc tctgcagcca
      241 gaagatttcg ccaactacta ctgccatcag tacgccacct acccatggac cttcggtggt
      301 ggtaccaagg ttgaaattaa g
//
LOCUS       OR488248                 369 bp    DNA     linear   SYN 25-AUG-2023
DEFINITION  UNVERIFIED: Synthetic construct clone SP_150-3-D3_VH sequence.
ACCESSION   OR488248
VERSION     OR488248
KEYWORDS    UNVERIFIED.
SOURCE      synthetic construct
  ORGANISM  synthetic construct
            other sequences; artificial sequences.
REFERENCE   1  (bases 1 to 369)
  AUTHORS   Erasmus,M.F.
  TITLE     Insights into Next Generation Sequencing Guided Antibody Selection
            Strategies
  JOURNAL   Unpublished
REFERENCE   2  (bases 1 to 369)
  AUTHORS   Erasmus,M.F.
  TITLE     Direct Submission
  JOURNAL   Submitted (25-AUG-2023) Bioinformatics, Specifica, LLC, a Q2
            Solutions Company, 1607 Alcaldesa Street, Santa Fe, NM 87501, USA
COMMENT     GenBank staff is unable to verify sequence and/or annotation
            provided by the submitter.
            
            ##Assembly-Data-START##
            Assembly Method       :: Codon Code Aligner v. 11.0.1; SMRTools v.
                                     11.0
            Sequencing Technology :: PacBio; Sanger dideoxy sequencing
            ##Assembly-Data-END##
FEATURES             Location/Qualifiers
     source          1..369
                     /organism="synthetic construct"
                     /mol_type="other DNA"
                     /db_xref="taxon:32630"
                     /clone="SP_150-3-D3_VH"
ORIGIN      
        1 caggttcagc tggttcagtc tggtgccgaa gttaagaagc caggtgcctc tgttaaggtt
       61 tcttgcaagg tttctggtta ctctttcacc gatcattcta ttcattgggt tagacaggcc
      121 ccaggtaagg gtctggaatg gatgggtggt attaacccat acaccggtga taccatttac
      181 gcccagaagt tccagggtag agttaccatg accgaagata cctctaccga taccgcctac
      241 atggaactgt cttctctgaa gtctgaagat accgccgttt actactgcgc cagagatggt
      301 tacggtgatt acagaggtct gtacggtatg gatgtttggg gtcagggtac caccgttacc
      361 gtttcttct
//
LOCUS       OR488249                 321 bp    DNA     linear   SYN 25-AUG-2023
DEFINITION  UNVERIFIED: Synthetic construct clone SP_150-3-D3_VL sequence.
ACCESSION   OR488249
VERSION     OR488249
KEYWORDS    UNVERIFIED.
SOURCE      synthetic construct
  ORGANISM  synthetic construct
            other sequences; artificial sequences.
REFERENCE   1  (bases 1 to 321)
  AUTHORS   Erasmus,M.F.
  TITLE     Insights into Next Generation Sequencing Guided Antibody Selection
            Strategies
  JOURNAL   Unpublished
REFERENCE   2  (bases 1 to 321)
  AUTHORS   Erasmus,M.F.
  TITLE     Direct Submission
  JOURNAL   Submitted (25-AUG-2023) Bioinformatics, Specifica, LLC, a Q2
            Solutions Company, 1607 Alcaldesa Street, Santa Fe, NM 87501, USA
COMMENT     GenBank staff is unable to verify sequence and/or annotation
            provided by the submitter.
            
            ##Assembly-Data-START##
            Assembly Method       :: Codon Code Aligner v. 11.0.1; SMRTools v.
                                     11.0
            Sequencing Technology :: PacBio; Sanger dideoxy sequencing
            ##Assembly-Data-END##
FEATURES             Location/Qualifiers
     source          1..321
                     /organism="synthetic construct"
                     /mol_type="other DNA"
                     /db_xref="taxon:32630"
                     /clone="SP_150-3-D3_VL"
ORIGIN      
        1 gatattcaga tgacccagtc tccatcttct gtttctgcct ctgttggtga tagagttacc
       61 attacctgca gagcctctca ggccattggt aacgaactgg cctggtacca gcagaagcca
      121 ggtaaggccc caaagctgct gatttacaga gcctcttctc tggcctctgg tgttccatct
      181 agattctctg gttctggttc tggtaccgat ttcaccctga ccatttcttc tctgcagcca
      241 gaagatttcg ccaactacta ctgccatcag tacgccacct acccatggac cttcggtggt
      301 ggtaccaagg ttgaaattaa g
//
LOCUS       OR488250                 369 bp    DNA     linear   SYN 25-AUG-2023
DEFINITION  UNVERIFIED: Synthetic construct clone SP_247-5-D3_VH sequence.
ACCESSION   OR488250
VERSION     OR488250
KEYWORDS    UNVERIFIED.
SOURCE      synthetic construct
  ORGANISM  synthetic construct
            other sequences; artificial sequences.
REFERENCE   1  (bases 1 to 369)
  AUTHORS   Erasmus,M.F.
  TITLE     Insights into Next Generation Sequencing Guided Antibody Selection
            Strategies
  JOURNAL   Unpublished
REFERENCE   2  (bases 1 to 369)
  AUTHORS   Erasmus,M.F.
  TITLE     Direct Submission
  JOURNAL   Submitted (25-AUG-2023) Bioinformatics, Specifica, LLC, a Q2
            Solutions Company, 1607 Alcaldesa Street, Santa Fe, NM 87501, USA
COMMENT     GenBank staff is unable to verify sequence and/or annotation
            provided by the submitter.
            
            ##Assembly-Data-START##
            Assembly Method       :: Codon Code Aligner v. 11.0.1; SMRTools v.
                                     11.0
            Sequencing Technology :: PacBio; Sanger dideoxy sequencing
            ##Assembly-Data-END##
FEATURES             Location/Qualifiers
     source          1..369
                     /organism="synthetic construct"
                     /mol_type="other DNA"
                     /db_xref="taxon:32630"
                     /clone="SP_247-5-D3_VH"
ORIGIN      
        1 caggttcagc tggttcagtc tggtgccgaa gttaagaagc caggtgcctc tgttaaggtt
       61 tcttgcaagg tttctggtta ctctttcacc gatcattcta ttcattgggt tagacaggcc
      121 ccaggtaagg gtctggaatg gatgggtggt attaacccat acaccggtga taccatttac
      181 gcccagaagt tccagggtag agttaccatg accgaagata cctctaccga taccgcctac
      241 atggaactgt cttctctgaa gtctgaagat accgccgttt actactgcgc cagagatggt
      301 tacggtgatt acagaggtct gtacggtatg gatgtttggg gtcagggtgc ccaggttacc
      361 gtttcttct
//
LOCUS       OR488251                 321 bp    DNA     linear   SYN 25-AUG-2023
DEFINITION  UNVERIFIED: Synthetic construct clone SP_247-5-D3_VL sequence.
ACCESSION   OR488251
VERSION     OR488251
KEYWORDS    UNVERIFIED.
SOURCE      synthetic construct
  ORGANISM  synthetic construct
            other sequences; artificial sequences.
REFERENCE   1  (bases 1 to 321)
  AUTHORS   Erasmus,M.F.
  TITLE     Insights into Next Generation Sequencing Guided Antibody Selection
            Strategies
  JOURNAL   Unpublished
REFERENCE   2  (bases 1 to 321)
  AUTHORS   Erasmus,M.F.
  TITLE     Direct Submission
  JOURNAL   Submitted (25-AUG-2023) Bioinformatics, Specifica, LLC, a Q2
            Solutions Company, 1607 Alcaldesa Street, Santa Fe, NM 87501, USA
COMMENT     GenBank staff is unable to verify sequence and/or annotation
            provided by the submitter.
            
            ##Assembly-Data-START##
            Assembly Method       :: Codon Code Aligner v. 11.0.1; SMRTools v.
                                     11.0
            Sequencing Technology :: PacBio; Sanger dideoxy sequencing
            ##Assembly-Data-END##
FEATURES             Location/Qualifiers
     source          1..321
                     /organism="synthetic construct"
                     /mol_type="other DNA"
                     /db_xref="taxon:32630"
                     /clone="SP_247-5-D3_VL"
ORIGIN      
        1 gatattcaga tgacccagtc tccatcttct gtttctgcct ctgttggtga tagagttacc
       61 attacctgca gagcctctca ggccattggt aacgaactgg cctggtacca gcagaagcca
      121 ggtaaggccc caaagctgct gatttacaga gcctcttctc tggcctctgg tgttccatct
      181 agattctctg gttctggttc tggtaccgat ttcaccctga ccatttcttc tctgcagcca
      241 gaagatttcg ccaactacta ctgccatcag tacgccacct acccatggac cttcggtggt
      301 ggtaccaagg ttgaaattaa g
//
LOCUS       OR488252                 369 bp    DNA     linear   SYN 25-AUG-2023
DEFINITION  UNVERIFIED: Synthetic construct clone SP_151-3-D4_VH sequence.
ACCESSION   OR488252
VERSION     OR488252
KEYWORDS    UNVERIFIED.
SOURCE      synthetic construct
  ORGANISM  synthetic construct
            other sequences; artificial sequences.
REFERENCE   1  (bases 1 to 369)
  AUTHORS   Erasmus,M.F.
  TITLE     Insights into Next Generation Sequencing Guided Antibody Selection
            Strategies
  JOURNAL   Unpublished
REFERENCE   2  (bases 1 to 369)
  AUTHORS   Erasmus,M.F.
  TITLE     Direct Submission
  JOURNAL   Submitted (25-AUG-2023) Bioinformatics, Specifica, LLC, a Q2
            Solutions Company, 1607 Alcaldesa Street, Santa Fe, NM 87501, USA
COMMENT     GenBank staff is unable to verify sequence and/or annotation
            provided by the submitter.
            
            ##Assembly-Data-START##
            Assembly Method       :: Codon Code Aligner v. 11.0.1; SMRTools v.
                                     11.0
            Sequencing Technology :: PacBio; Sanger dideoxy sequencing
            ##Assembly-Data-END##
FEATURES             Location/Qualifiers
     source          1..369
                     /organism="synthetic construct"
                     /mol_type="other DNA"
                     /db_xref="taxon:32630"
                     /clone="SP_151-3-D4_VH"
ORIGIN      
        1 caggttcagc tggttcagtc tggtgccgaa gttaagaagc caggtgcctc tgttaaggtt
       61 tcttgcaagg tttctggtta ctctttcacc gatcattcta ttcattgggt tagacaggcc
      121 ccaggtaagg gtctggaatg gatgggtggt attaacccat acaccggtga taccatttac
      181 gcccagaagt tccagggtag agttaccatg accgaagata cctctaccga taccgcctac
      241 atggaactgt cttctctgaa gtctgaagat accgccgttt actactgcgc cagagatggt
      301 tacggtgatt acagaggtct gtacggtatg gatgtttggg gtcagggtac caccgttacc
      361 gtttcttct
//
LOCUS       OR488253                 321 bp    DNA     linear   SYN 25-AUG-2023
DEFINITION  UNVERIFIED: Synthetic construct clone SP_151-3-D4_VL sequence.
ACCESSION   OR488253
VERSION     OR488253
KEYWORDS    UNVERIFIED.
SOURCE      synthetic construct
  ORGANISM  synthetic construct
            other sequences; artificial sequences.
REFERENCE   1  (bases 1 to 321)
  AUTHORS   Erasmus,M.F.
  TITLE     Insights into Next Generation Sequencing Guided Antibody Selection
            Strategies
  JOURNAL   Unpublished
REFERENCE   2  (bases 1 to 321)
  AUTHORS   Erasmus,M.F.
  TITLE     Direct Submission
  JOURNAL   Submitted (25-AUG-2023) Bioinformatics, Specifica, LLC, a Q2
            Solutions Company, 1607 Alcaldesa Street, Santa Fe, NM 87501, USA
COMMENT     GenBank staff is unable to verify sequence and/or annotation
            provided by the submitter.
            
            ##Assembly-Data-START##
            Assembly Method       :: Codon Code Aligner v. 11.0.1; SMRTools v.
                                     11.0
            Sequencing Technology :: PacBio; Sanger dideoxy sequencing
            ##Assembly-Data-END##
FEATURES             Location/Qualifiers
     source          1..321
                     /organism="synthetic construct"
                     /mol_type="other DNA"
                     /db_xref="taxon:32630"
                     /clone="SP_151-3-D4_VL"
ORIGIN      
        1 gatattcaga tgacccagtc tccatcttct gtttctgcct ctgttggtga tagagttacc
       61 attacctgca gagcctctca ggccattggt tcttacctgg cctggtacca gcagaagcca
      121 ggtaaggccc caaagctgct gatttacaag gcctcttctc tggaaagagg tgttccatct
      181 agattctctg gttctggttc tggtaccgat ttcaccctga ccatttcttc tctgcagcca
      241 gaagatttcg ccaactacta ctgccatcag tacgccacct acccatggac cttcggtggt
      301 ggtaccaagg ttgaaattaa g
//
LOCUS       OR488254                 369 bp    DNA     linear   SYN 25-AUG-2023
DEFINITION  UNVERIFIED: Synthetic construct clone SP_152-3-D5_VH sequence.
ACCESSION   OR488254
VERSION     OR488254
KEYWORDS    UNVERIFIED.
SOURCE      synthetic construct
  ORGANISM  synthetic construct
            other sequences; artificial sequences.
REFERENCE   1  (bases 1 to 369)
  AUTHORS   Erasmus,M.F.
  TITLE     Insights into Next Generation Sequencing Guided Antibody Selection
            Strategies
  JOURNAL   Unpublished
REFERENCE   2  (bases 1 to 369)
  AUTHORS   Erasmus,M.F.
  TITLE     Direct Submission
  JOURNAL   Submitted (25-AUG-2023) Bioinformatics, Specifica, LLC, a Q2
            Solutions Company, 1607 Alcaldesa Street, Santa Fe, NM 87501, USA
COMMENT     GenBank staff is unable to verify sequence and/or annotation
            provided by the submitter.
            
            ##Assembly-Data-START##
            Assembly Method       :: Codon Code Aligner v. 11.0.1; SMRTools v.
                                     11.0
            Sequencing Technology :: PacBio; Sanger dideoxy sequencing
            ##Assembly-Data-END##
FEATURES             Location/Qualifiers
     source          1..369
                     /organism="synthetic construct"
                     /mol_type="other DNA"
                     /db_xref="taxon:32630"
                     /clone="SP_152-3-D5_VH"
ORIGIN      
        1 caggttcagc tggttcagtc tggtgccgaa gttaagaagc caggtgcctc tgttaaggtt
       61 tcttgcaagg tttctggtta ctctttcacc gatcattcta ttcattgggt tagacaggcc
      121 ccaggtaagg gtctggaatg gatgggtggt attaacccat acaccggtga taccatttac
      181 gcccagaagt tccagggtag agttaccatg accgaagata cctctaccga taccgcctac
      241 atggaactgt cttctctgaa gtctgaagat accgccgttt actactgcgc cagagatggt
      301 tacggtgatt acagaggtct gtacggtatg gatgtttggg gtcagggtac caccgttacc
      361 gtttcttct
//
LOCUS       OR488255                 321 bp    DNA     linear   SYN 25-AUG-2023
DEFINITION  UNVERIFIED: Synthetic construct clone SP_152-3-D5_VL sequence.
ACCESSION   OR488255
VERSION     OR488255
KEYWORDS    UNVERIFIED.
SOURCE      synthetic construct
  ORGANISM  synthetic construct
            other sequences; artificial sequences.
REFERENCE   1  (bases 1 to 321)
  AUTHORS   Erasmus,M.F.
  TITLE     Insights into Next Generation Sequencing Guided Antibody Selection
            Strategies
  JOURNAL   Unpublished
REFERENCE   2  (bases 1 to 321)
  AUTHORS   Erasmus,M.F.
  TITLE     Direct Submission
  JOURNAL   Submitted (25-AUG-2023) Bioinformatics, Specifica, LLC, a Q2
            Solutions Company, 1607 Alcaldesa Street, Santa Fe, NM 87501, USA
COMMENT     GenBank staff is unable to verify sequence and/or annotation
            provided by the submitter.
            
            ##Assembly-Data-START##
            Assembly Method       :: Codon Code Aligner v. 11.0.1; SMRTools v.
                                     11.0
            Sequencing Technology :: PacBio; Sanger dideoxy sequencing
            ##Assembly-Data-END##
FEATURES             Location/Qualifiers
     source          1..321
                     /organism="synthetic construct"
                     /mol_type="other DNA"
                     /db_xref="taxon:32630"
                     /clone="SP_152-3-D5_VL"
ORIGIN      
        1 gatattcaga tgacccagtc tccatcttct gtttctgcct ctgttggtga tagagttacc
       61 attacctgca gagcctctca ggatattggt aaccatctgg cctggtacca gcagaagcca
      121 ggtaaggccc caaagctgct gatttacgaa gccaacaaga gaccatctgg tgttccatct
      181 agattctctg gttctggttc tggtaccgat ttcaccctga ccatttcttc tctgcagcca
      241 gaagatttcg ccaactacta ctgccatcag tacgccacct acccatggac cttcggtggt
      301 ggtaccaagg ttgaaattaa g
//
LOCUS       OR488256                 369 bp    DNA     linear   SYN 25-AUG-2023
DEFINITION  UNVERIFIED: Synthetic construct clone SP_153-3-D6_VH sequence.
ACCESSION   OR488256
VERSION     OR488256
KEYWORDS    UNVERIFIED.
SOURCE      synthetic construct
  ORGANISM  synthetic construct
            other sequences; artificial sequences.
REFERENCE   1  (bases 1 to 369)
  AUTHORS   Erasmus,M.F.
  TITLE     Insights into Next Generation Sequencing Guided Antibody Selection
            Strategies
  JOURNAL   Unpublished
REFERENCE   2  (bases 1 to 369)
  AUTHORS   Erasmus,M.F.
  TITLE     Direct Submission
  JOURNAL   Submitted (25-AUG-2023) Bioinformatics, Specifica, LLC, a Q2
            Solutions Company, 1607 Alcaldesa Street, Santa Fe, NM 87501, USA
COMMENT     GenBank staff is unable to verify sequence and/or annotation
            provided by the submitter.
            
            ##Assembly-Data-START##
            Assembly Method       :: Codon Code Aligner v. 11.0.1; SMRTools v.
                                     11.0
            Sequencing Technology :: PacBio; Sanger dideoxy sequencing
            ##Assembly-Data-END##
FEATURES             Location/Qualifiers
     source          1..369
                     /organism="synthetic construct"
                     /mol_type="other DNA"
                     /db_xref="taxon:32630"
                     /clone="SP_153-3-D6_VH"
ORIGIN      
        1 caggttcagc tggttcagtc tggtgccgaa gttaagaagc caggtgcctc tgttaaggtt
       61 tcttgcaagg tttctggtta ctctttcacc gatcattcta ttcattgggt tagacaggcc
      121 ccaggtaagg gtctggaatg gatgggtggt attaacccat acaccggtga taccatttac
      181 gcccagaagt tccagggtag agttaccatg accgaagata cctctaccga taccgcctac
      241 atggaactgt cttctctgaa gtctgaagat accgccgttt actactgcgc cagagatggt
      301 tacggtgatt acagaggtct gtacggtatg gatgtttggg gtcagggtac caccgttacc
      361 gtttcttct
//
LOCUS       OR488257                 321 bp    DNA     linear   SYN 25-AUG-2023
DEFINITION  UNVERIFIED: Synthetic construct clone SP_153-3-D6_VL sequence.
ACCESSION   OR488257
VERSION     OR488257
KEYWORDS    UNVERIFIED.
SOURCE      synthetic construct
  ORGANISM  synthetic construct
            other sequences; artificial sequences.
REFERENCE   1  (bases 1 to 321)
  AUTHORS   Erasmus,M.F.
  TITLE     Insights into Next Generation Sequencing Guided Antibody Selection
            Strategies
  JOURNAL   Unpublished
REFERENCE   2  (bases 1 to 321)
  AUTHORS   Erasmus,M.F.
  TITLE     Direct Submission
  JOURNAL   Submitted (25-AUG-2023) Bioinformatics, Specifica, LLC, a Q2
            Solutions Company, 1607 Alcaldesa Street, Santa Fe, NM 87501, USA
COMMENT     GenBank staff is unable to verify sequence and/or annotation
            provided by the submitter.
            
            ##Assembly-Data-START##
            Assembly Method       :: Codon Code Aligner v. 11.0.1; SMRTools v.
                                     11.0
            Sequencing Technology :: PacBio; Sanger dideoxy sequencing
            ##Assembly-Data-END##
FEATURES             Location/Qualifiers
     source          1..321
                     /organism="synthetic construct"
                     /mol_type="other DNA"
                     /db_xref="taxon:32630"
                     /clone="SP_153-3-D6_VL"
ORIGIN      
        1 gatattcaga tgacccagtc tccatcttct gtttctgcct ctgttggtga tagagttacc
       61 attacctgca gagcctctca gtctattggt tctttcctgg cctggtacca gcagaagcca
      121 ggtaaggccc caaagctgct gatttacggt gcctctaaca gagccattgg tattccatct
      181 agattctctg gttctggttc tggtaccgat ttcaccctga ccatttcttc tctgcagcca
      241 gaagatttcg ccaactacta ctgccatcag tacgccacct acccatggac cttcggtggt
      301 ggtaccaagg ttgaaattaa g
//
LOCUS       OR488258                 369 bp    DNA     linear   SYN 25-AUG-2023
DEFINITION  UNVERIFIED: Synthetic construct clone SP_154-3-D7_VH sequence.
ACCESSION   OR488258
VERSION     OR488258
KEYWORDS    UNVERIFIED.
SOURCE      synthetic construct
  ORGANISM  synthetic construct
            other sequences; artificial sequences.
REFERENCE   1  (bases 1 to 369)
  AUTHORS   Erasmus,M.F.
  TITLE     Insights into Next Generation Sequencing Guided Antibody Selection
            Strategies
  JOURNAL   Unpublished
REFERENCE   2  (bases 1 to 369)
  AUTHORS   Erasmus,M.F.
  TITLE     Direct Submission
  JOURNAL   Submitted (25-AUG-2023) Bioinformatics, Specifica, LLC, a Q2
            Solutions Company, 1607 Alcaldesa Street, Santa Fe, NM 87501, USA
COMMENT     GenBank staff is unable to verify sequence and/or annotation
            provided by the submitter.
            
            ##Assembly-Data-START##
            Assembly Method       :: Codon Code Aligner v. 11.0.1; SMRTools v.
                                     11.0
            Sequencing Technology :: PacBio; Sanger dideoxy sequencing
            ##Assembly-Data-END##
FEATURES             Location/Qualifiers
     source          1..369
                     /organism="synthetic construct"
                     /mol_type="other DNA"
                     /db_xref="taxon:32630"
                     /clone="SP_154-3-D7_VH"
ORIGIN      
        1 caggttcagc tggttcagtc tggtgccgaa gttaagaagc caggtgcctc tgttaaggtt
       61 tcttgcaagg tttctggtta ctctttcacc gatcattcta ttcattgggt tagacaggcc
      121 ccaggtaagg gtctggaatg gatgggtggt attaacccat acaccggtga taccatttac
      181 gcccagaagt tccagggtag agttaccatg accgaagata cctctaccga taccgcctac
      241 atggaactgt cttctctgaa gtctgaagat accgccgttt actactgcgc cagagatggt
      301 tacggtgatt acagaggtct gtacggtatg gatgtttggg gtcagggtac caccgttacc
      361 gtttcttct
//
LOCUS       OR488259                 321 bp    DNA     linear   SYN 25-AUG-2023
DEFINITION  UNVERIFIED: Synthetic construct clone SP_154-3-D7_VL sequence.
ACCESSION   OR488259
VERSION     OR488259
KEYWORDS    UNVERIFIED.
SOURCE      synthetic construct
  ORGANISM  synthetic construct
            other sequences; artificial sequences.
REFERENCE   1  (bases 1 to 321)
  AUTHORS   Erasmus,M.F.
  TITLE     Insights into Next Generation Sequencing Guided Antibody Selection
            Strategies
  JOURNAL   Unpublished
REFERENCE   2  (bases 1 to 321)
  AUTHORS   Erasmus,M.F.
  TITLE     Direct Submission
  JOURNAL   Submitted (25-AUG-2023) Bioinformatics, Specifica, LLC, a Q2
            Solutions Company, 1607 Alcaldesa Street, Santa Fe, NM 87501, USA
COMMENT     GenBank staff is unable to verify sequence and/or annotation
            provided by the submitter.
            
            ##Assembly-Data-START##
            Assembly Method       :: Codon Code Aligner v. 11.0.1; SMRTools v.
                                     11.0
            Sequencing Technology :: PacBio; Sanger dideoxy sequencing
            ##Assembly-Data-END##
FEATURES             Location/Qualifiers
     source          1..321
                     /organism="synthetic construct"
                     /mol_type="other DNA"
                     /db_xref="taxon:32630"
                     /clone="SP_154-3-D7_VL"
ORIGIN      
        1 gatattcaga tgacccagtc tccatcttct gtttctgcct ctgttggtga tagagttacc
       61 attacctgca gagcctctca gtctctgtct ggttacctgg cctggtacca gcagaagcca
      121 ggtaaggccc caaagctgct gatttacacc gcctctaaca gagccgccgg tgttccatct
      181 agattctctg gttctggttc tggtaccgat ttcaccctga ccatttcttc tctgcagcca
      241 gaagatttcg ccaactacta ctgccatcag tacgccacct acccatggac cttcggtggt
      301 ggtaccaagg ttgaaattaa g
//
LOCUS       OR488260                 375 bp    DNA     linear   SYN 25-AUG-2023
DEFINITION  UNVERIFIED: Synthetic construct clone SP_155-3-D8_VH sequence.
ACCESSION   OR488260
VERSION     OR488260
KEYWORDS    UNVERIFIED.
SOURCE      synthetic construct
  ORGANISM  synthetic construct
            other sequences; artificial sequences.
REFERENCE   1  (bases 1 to 375)
  AUTHORS   Erasmus,M.F.
  TITLE     Insights into Next Generation Sequencing Guided Antibody Selection
            Strategies
  JOURNAL   Unpublished
REFERENCE   2  (bases 1 to 375)
  AUTHORS   Erasmus,M.F.
  TITLE     Direct Submission
  JOURNAL   Submitted (25-AUG-2023) Bioinformatics, Specifica, LLC, a Q2
            Solutions Company, 1607 Alcaldesa Street, Santa Fe, NM 87501, USA
COMMENT     GenBank staff is unable to verify sequence and/or annotation
            provided by the submitter.
            
            ##Assembly-Data-START##
            Assembly Method       :: Codon Code Aligner v. 11.0.1; SMRTools v.
                                     11.0
            Sequencing Technology :: PacBio; Sanger dideoxy sequencing
            ##Assembly-Data-END##
FEATURES             Location/Qualifiers
     source          1..375
                     /organism="synthetic construct"
                     /mol_type="other DNA"
                     /db_xref="taxon:32630"
                     /clone="SP_155-3-D8_VH"
ORIGIN      
        1 caggttcagc tggttcagtc tggtgccgaa gttaagaagc caggtgcctc tgttaaggtt
       61 tcttgcaagg tttctggtta ctctttcacc gatcattcta ttcattgggt tagacaggcc
      121 ccaggtaagg gtctggaatg gatgggtggt attaacccat acaccggtga taccatttac
      181 gcccagaagt tccagggtag agttaccatg accgaagata cctctaccga taccgcctac
      241 atggaactgt cttctctgaa gtctgaagat accgccgttt actactgcgc cagagatggt
      301 tacggttctg gttctccatc ttactactac ggtatggatg tttggggtca gggtaccacc
      361 gttaccgttt cttct
//
LOCUS       OR488261                 321 bp    DNA     linear   SYN 25-AUG-2023
DEFINITION  UNVERIFIED: Synthetic construct clone SP_155-3-D8_VL sequence.
ACCESSION   OR488261
VERSION     OR488261
KEYWORDS    UNVERIFIED.
SOURCE      synthetic construct
  ORGANISM  synthetic construct
            other sequences; artificial sequences.
REFERENCE   1  (bases 1 to 321)
  AUTHORS   Erasmus,M.F.
  TITLE     Insights into Next Generation Sequencing Guided Antibody Selection
            Strategies
  JOURNAL   Unpublished
REFERENCE   2  (bases 1 to 321)
  AUTHORS   Erasmus,M.F.
  TITLE     Direct Submission
  JOURNAL   Submitted (25-AUG-2023) Bioinformatics, Specifica, LLC, a Q2
            Solutions Company, 1607 Alcaldesa Street, Santa Fe, NM 87501, USA
COMMENT     GenBank staff is unable to verify sequence and/or annotation
            provided by the submitter.
            
            ##Assembly-Data-START##
            Assembly Method       :: Codon Code Aligner v. 11.0.1; SMRTools v.
                                     11.0
            Sequencing Technology :: PacBio; Sanger dideoxy sequencing
            ##Assembly-Data-END##
FEATURES             Location/Qualifiers
     source          1..321
                     /organism="synthetic construct"
                     /mol_type="other DNA"
                     /db_xref="taxon:32630"
                     /clone="SP_155-3-D8_VL"
ORIGIN      
        1 gatattcaga tgacccagtc tccatcttct gtttctgcct ctgttggtga tagagttacc
       61 attacctgca gagcctctca gaccattggt acctacctgg cctggtacca gcagaagcca
      121 ggtaaggccc caaagctgct gatttacgcc tcttctaacc tggcctctgg tgttccatct
      181 agattctctg gttctggttc tggtaccgat ttcaccctga ccatttcttc tctgcagcca
      241 gaagatttcg ccaactacta ctgccatcag tacgccacct acccatggac cttcggtggt
      301 ggtaccaagg ttgaaattaa g
//
LOCUS       OR488262                 378 bp    DNA     linear   SYN 25-AUG-2023
DEFINITION  UNVERIFIED: Synthetic construct clone SP_156-3-D9_VH sequence.
ACCESSION   OR488262
VERSION     OR488262
KEYWORDS    UNVERIFIED.
SOURCE      synthetic construct
  ORGANISM  synthetic construct
            other sequences; artificial sequences.
REFERENCE   1  (bases 1 to 378)
  AUTHORS   Erasmus,M.F.
  TITLE     Insights into Next Generation Sequencing Guided Antibody Selection
            Strategies
  JOURNAL   Unpublished
REFERENCE   2  (bases 1 to 378)
  AUTHORS   Erasmus,M.F.
  TITLE     Direct Submission
  JOURNAL   Submitted (25-AUG-2023) Bioinformatics, Specifica, LLC, a Q2
            Solutions Company, 1607 Alcaldesa Street, Santa Fe, NM 87501, USA
COMMENT     GenBank staff is unable to verify sequence and/or annotation
            provided by the submitter.
            
            ##Assembly-Data-START##
            Assembly Method       :: Codon Code Aligner v. 11.0.1; SMRTools v.
                                     11.0
            Sequencing Technology :: PacBio; Sanger dideoxy sequencing
            ##Assembly-Data-END##
FEATURES             Location/Qualifiers
     source          1..378
                     /organism="synthetic construct"
                     /mol_type="other DNA"
                     /db_xref="taxon:32630"
                     /clone="SP_156-3-D9_VH"
ORIGIN      
        1 caggttcagc tggttcagtc tggtgccgaa gttaagaagc caggtgcctc tgttaaggtt
       61 tcttgcaagg tttctggtta ctctttcacc gatcattcta ttcattgggt tagacaggcc
      121 ccaggtaagg gtctggaatg gatgggtggt attaacccat acaccggtga taccatttac
      181 gcccagaagt tccagggtag agttaccatg accgaagata cctctaccga taccgcctac
      241 atggaactgt cttctctgaa gtctgaagat accgccgttt actactgcgc cagagatggt
      301 tactctggtt acgaatcttc ttactactac tacggtatgg atgtttgggg tcagggtacc
      361 accgttaccg tttcttct
//
LOCUS       OR488263                 321 bp    DNA     linear   SYN 25-AUG-2023
DEFINITION  UNVERIFIED: Synthetic construct clone SP_156-3-D9_VL sequence.
ACCESSION   OR488263
VERSION     OR488263
KEYWORDS    UNVERIFIED.
SOURCE      synthetic construct
  ORGANISM  synthetic construct
            other sequences; artificial sequences.
REFERENCE   1  (bases 1 to 321)
  AUTHORS   Erasmus,M.F.
  TITLE     Insights into Next Generation Sequencing Guided Antibody Selection
            Strategies
  JOURNAL   Unpublished
REFERENCE   2  (bases 1 to 321)
  AUTHORS   Erasmus,M.F.
  TITLE     Direct Submission
  JOURNAL   Submitted (25-AUG-2023) Bioinformatics, Specifica, LLC, a Q2
            Solutions Company, 1607 Alcaldesa Street, Santa Fe, NM 87501, USA
COMMENT     GenBank staff is unable to verify sequence and/or annotation
            provided by the submitter.
            
            ##Assembly-Data-START##
            Assembly Method       :: Codon Code Aligner v. 11.0.1; SMRTools v.
                                     11.0
            Sequencing Technology :: PacBio; Sanger dideoxy sequencing
            ##Assembly-Data-END##
FEATURES             Location/Qualifiers
     source          1..321
                     /organism="synthetic construct"
                     /mol_type="other DNA"
                     /db_xref="taxon:32630"
                     /clone="SP_156-3-D9_VL"
ORIGIN      
        1 gatattcaga tgacccagtc tccatcttct gtttctgcct ctgttggtga tagagttacc
       61 attacctgca gagcctctca ggccattggt tcttacctgg cctggtacca gcagaagcca
      121 ggtaaggccc caaagctgct gatttacgcc tcttctaacc tggcctctgg tgttccatct
      181 agattctctg gttctggttc tggtaccgat ttcaccctga ccatttcttc tctgcagcca
      241 gaagatttcg ccaactacta ctgccatcag tacgccacct acccatggac cttcggtggt
      301 ggtaccaagg ttgaaattaa g
//
LOCUS       OR488264                 366 bp    DNA     linear   SYN 25-AUG-2023
DEFINITION  UNVERIFIED: Synthetic construct clone SP_157-3-D10_VH sequence.
ACCESSION   OR488264
VERSION     OR488264
KEYWORDS    UNVERIFIED.
SOURCE      synthetic construct
  ORGANISM  synthetic construct
            other sequences; artificial sequences.
REFERENCE   1  (bases 1 to 366)
  AUTHORS   Erasmus,M.F.
  TITLE     Insights into Next Generation Sequencing Guided Antibody Selection
            Strategies
  JOURNAL   Unpublished
REFERENCE   2  (bases 1 to 366)
  AUTHORS   Erasmus,M.F.
  TITLE     Direct Submission
  JOURNAL   Submitted (25-AUG-2023) Bioinformatics, Specifica, LLC, a Q2
            Solutions Company, 1607 Alcaldesa Street, Santa Fe, NM 87501, USA
COMMENT     GenBank staff is unable to verify sequence and/or annotation
            provided by the submitter.
            
            ##Assembly-Data-START##
            Assembly Method       :: Codon Code Aligner v. 11.0.1; SMRTools v.
                                     11.0
            Sequencing Technology :: PacBio; Sanger dideoxy sequencing
            ##Assembly-Data-END##
FEATURES             Location/Qualifiers
     source          1..366
                     /organism="synthetic construct"
                     /mol_type="other DNA"
                     /db_xref="taxon:32630"
                     /clone="SP_157-3-D10_VH"
ORIGIN      
        1 caggttcagc tggttcagtc tggtgccgaa gttaagaagc caggtgcctc tgttaaggtt
       61 tcttgcaagg tttctggtta ctctttcacc gatcattcta ttcattgggt tagacaggcc
      121 ccaggtaagg gtctggaatg gatgggtggt attaacccat acaccggtga taccatttac
      181 gcccagaagt tccagggtag agttaccatg accgaagata cctctaccga taccgcctac
      241 atggaactgt cttctctgaa gtctgaagat accgccgttt actactgcgc cagagatggt
      301 tactcttacg gttacctgtc tggtatggat gtttggggtc agggtaccac cgttaccgtt
      361 tcttct
//
LOCUS       OR488265                 321 bp    DNA     linear   SYN 25-AUG-2023
DEFINITION  UNVERIFIED: Synthetic construct clone SP_157-3-D10_VL sequence.
ACCESSION   OR488265
VERSION     OR488265
KEYWORDS    UNVERIFIED.
SOURCE      synthetic construct
  ORGANISM  synthetic construct
            other sequences; artificial sequences.
REFERENCE   1  (bases 1 to 321)
  AUTHORS   Erasmus,M.F.
  TITLE     Insights into Next Generation Sequencing Guided Antibody Selection
            Strategies
  JOURNAL   Unpublished
REFERENCE   2  (bases 1 to 321)
  AUTHORS   Erasmus,M.F.
  TITLE     Direct Submission
  JOURNAL   Submitted (25-AUG-2023) Bioinformatics, Specifica, LLC, a Q2
            Solutions Company, 1607 Alcaldesa Street, Santa Fe, NM 87501, USA
COMMENT     GenBank staff is unable to verify sequence and/or annotation
            provided by the submitter.
            
            ##Assembly-Data-START##
            Assembly Method       :: Codon Code Aligner v. 11.0.1; SMRTools v.
                                     11.0
            Sequencing Technology :: PacBio; Sanger dideoxy sequencing
            ##Assembly-Data-END##
FEATURES             Location/Qualifiers
     source          1..321
                     /organism="synthetic construct"
                     /mol_type="other DNA"
                     /db_xref="taxon:32630"
                     /clone="SP_157-3-D10_VL"
ORIGIN      
        1 gatattcaga tgacccagtc tccatcttct gtttctgcct ctgttggtga tagagttacc
       61 attacctgca gagcctctca gtctattggt acctacctgg cctggtacca gcagaagcca
      121 ggtaaggccc caaagctgct gatttactct ggttctaccc tgccatctgg tgttccatct
      181 agattctctg gttctggttc tggtaccgat ttcaccctga ccatttcttc tctgcagcca
      241 gaagatttcg ccaactacta ctgccatcag tacgccacct acccatggac cttcggtggt
      301 ggtaccaagg ttgaaattaa g
//
LOCUS       OR488266                 375 bp    DNA     linear   SYN 25-AUG-2023
DEFINITION  UNVERIFIED: Synthetic construct clone SP_158-3-D11_VH sequence.
ACCESSION   OR488266
VERSION     OR488266
KEYWORDS    UNVERIFIED.
SOURCE      synthetic construct
  ORGANISM  synthetic construct
            other sequences; artificial sequences.
REFERENCE   1  (bases 1 to 375)
  AUTHORS   Erasmus,M.F.
  TITLE     Insights into Next Generation Sequencing Guided Antibody Selection
            Strategies
  JOURNAL   Unpublished
REFERENCE   2  (bases 1 to 375)
  AUTHORS   Erasmus,M.F.
  TITLE     Direct Submission
  JOURNAL   Submitted (25-AUG-2023) Bioinformatics, Specifica, LLC, a Q2
            Solutions Company, 1607 Alcaldesa Street, Santa Fe, NM 87501, USA
COMMENT     GenBank staff is unable to verify sequence and/or annotation
            provided by the submitter.
            
            ##Assembly-Data-START##
            Assembly Method       :: Codon Code Aligner v. 11.0.1; SMRTools v.
                                     11.0
            Sequencing Technology :: PacBio; Sanger dideoxy sequencing
            ##Assembly-Data-END##
FEATURES             Location/Qualifiers
     source          1..375
                     /organism="synthetic construct"
                     /mol_type="other DNA"
                     /db_xref="taxon:32630"
                     /clone="SP_158-3-D11_VH"
ORIGIN      
        1 caggttcagc tggttcagtc tggtgccgaa gttaagaagc caggtgcctc tgttaaggtt
       61 tcttgcaagg tttctggtta ctctttcacc gatcattcta ttcattgggt tagacaggcc
      121 ccaggtaagg gtctggaatg gatgggtggt attaacccat acaccggtga taccatttac
      181 gcccagaagt tccagggtag agttaccatg accgaagata cctctaccga taccgcctac
      241 atggaactgt cttctctgaa gtctgaagat accgccgttt actactgcgc cagagatggt
      301 tactacggtt ctggtaccta ctactactac ggtatggatg tttggggtca gggtaccacc
      361 gttaccgttt cttct
//
LOCUS       OR488267                 321 bp    DNA     linear   SYN 25-AUG-2023
DEFINITION  UNVERIFIED: Synthetic construct clone SP_158-3-D11_VL sequence.
ACCESSION   OR488267
VERSION     OR488267
KEYWORDS    UNVERIFIED.
SOURCE      synthetic construct
  ORGANISM  synthetic construct
            other sequences; artificial sequences.
REFERENCE   1  (bases 1 to 321)
  AUTHORS   Erasmus,M.F.
  TITLE     Insights into Next Generation Sequencing Guided Antibody Selection
            Strategies
  JOURNAL   Unpublished
REFERENCE   2  (bases 1 to 321)
  AUTHORS   Erasmus,M.F.
  TITLE     Direct Submission
  JOURNAL   Submitted (25-AUG-2023) Bioinformatics, Specifica, LLC, a Q2
            Solutions Company, 1607 Alcaldesa Street, Santa Fe, NM 87501, USA
COMMENT     GenBank staff is unable to verify sequence and/or annotation
            provided by the submitter.
            
            ##Assembly-Data-START##
            Assembly Method       :: Codon Code Aligner v. 11.0.1; SMRTools v.
                                     11.0
            Sequencing Technology :: PacBio; Sanger dideoxy sequencing
            ##Assembly-Data-END##
FEATURES             Location/Qualifiers
     source          1..321
                     /organism="synthetic construct"
                     /mol_type="other DNA"
                     /db_xref="taxon:32630"
                     /clone="SP_158-3-D11_VL"
ORIGIN      
        1 gatattcaga tgacccagtc tccatcttct gtttctgcct ctgttggtga tagagttacc
       61 attacctgca gagcctctca ggatattggt aaccatctgg cctggtacca gcagaagcca
      121 ggtaaggccc caaagctgct gatttacgcc tcttctaacc tggcctctgg tgttccatct
      181 agattctctg gttctggttc tggtaccgat ttcaccctga ccatttcttc tctgcagcca
      241 gaagatttcg ccaactacta ctgccatcag tacgccacct acccatggac cttcggtggt
      301 ggtaccaagg ttgaaattaa g
//
LOCUS       OR488268                 381 bp    DNA     linear   SYN 25-AUG-2023
DEFINITION  UNVERIFIED: Synthetic construct clone SP_16-1-B4_VH sequence.
ACCESSION   OR488268
VERSION     OR488268
KEYWORDS    UNVERIFIED.
SOURCE      synthetic construct
  ORGANISM  synthetic construct
            other sequences; artificial sequences.
REFERENCE   1  (bases 1 to 381)
  AUTHORS   Erasmus,M.F.
  TITLE     Insights into Next Generation Sequencing Guided Antibody Selection
            Strategies
  JOURNAL   Unpublished
REFERENCE   2  (bases 1 to 381)
  AUTHORS   Erasmus,M.F.
  TITLE     Direct Submission
  JOURNAL   Submitted (25-AUG-2023) Bioinformatics, Specifica, LLC, a Q2
            Solutions Company, 1607 Alcaldesa Street, Santa Fe, NM 87501, USA
COMMENT     GenBank staff is unable to verify sequence and/or annotation
            provided by the submitter.
            
            ##Assembly-Data-START##
            Assembly Method       :: Codon Code Aligner v. 11.0.1; SMRTools v.
                                     11.0
            Sequencing Technology :: PacBio; Sanger dideoxy sequencing
            ##Assembly-Data-END##
FEATURES             Location/Qualifiers
     source          1..381
                     /organism="synthetic construct"
                     /mol_type="other DNA"
                     /db_xref="taxon:32630"
                     /clone="SP_16-1-B4_VH"
ORIGIN      
        1 caggttcagc tggttcagtc tggtgccgaa gttaagaagc caggtgcctc tgttaaggtt
       61 tcttgcaagg tttctggtta ctctttcacc gatcattcta ttcattgggt tagacaggcc
      121 ccaggtaagg gtctggaatg gatgggtggt attaacccat acaccggtga taccatttac
      181 gcccagaagt tccagggtag agttaccatg accgaagata cctctaccga taccgcctac
      241 atggaactgt cttctctgaa gtctgaagat accgccgttt actactgcgc cagagatggt
      301 tactactacg attcttctgg tctgccaacc ggtgatgcct tcgatatttg gggtcagggt
      361 accatggtta ccgtttcttc t
//
LOCUS       OR488269                 321 bp    DNA     linear   SYN 25-AUG-2023
DEFINITION  UNVERIFIED: Synthetic construct clone SP_16-1-B4_VL sequence.
ACCESSION   OR488269
VERSION     OR488269
KEYWORDS    UNVERIFIED.
SOURCE      synthetic construct
  ORGANISM  synthetic construct
            other sequences; artificial sequences.
REFERENCE   1  (bases 1 to 321)
  AUTHORS   Erasmus,M.F.
  TITLE     Insights into Next Generation Sequencing Guided Antibody Selection
            Strategies
  JOURNAL   Unpublished
REFERENCE   2  (bases 1 to 321)
  AUTHORS   Erasmus,M.F.
  TITLE     Direct Submission
  JOURNAL   Submitted (25-AUG-2023) Bioinformatics, Specifica, LLC, a Q2
            Solutions Company, 1607 Alcaldesa Street, Santa Fe, NM 87501, USA
COMMENT     GenBank staff is unable to verify sequence and/or annotation
            provided by the submitter.
            
            ##Assembly-Data-START##
            Assembly Method       :: Codon Code Aligner v. 11.0.1; SMRTools v.
                                     11.0
            Sequencing Technology :: PacBio; Sanger dideoxy sequencing
            ##Assembly-Data-END##
FEATURES             Location/Qualifiers
     source          1..321
                     /organism="synthetic construct"
                     /mol_type="other DNA"
                     /db_xref="taxon:32630"
                     /clone="SP_16-1-B4_VL"
ORIGIN      
        1 gatattcaga tgacccagtc tccatcttct gtttctgcct ctgttggtga tagagttacc
       61 attacctgca gagcctctca gtctatttct ggtcatctgg cctggtacca gcagaagcca
      121 ggtaaggccc caaagctgct gatttacggt gcctctaaca gagccattgg tattccatct
      181 agattctctg gttctggttc tggtaccgat ttcaccctga ccatttcttc tctgcagcca
      241 gaagatttcg ccaactacta ctgccatcag tacgccacct acccatggac cttcggtggt
      301 ggtaccaagg ttgaaattaa g
//
LOCUS       OR488270                 357 bp    DNA     linear   SYN 25-AUG-2023
DEFINITION  UNVERIFIED: Synthetic construct clone SP_160-3-E1_VH sequence.
ACCESSION   OR488270
VERSION     OR488270
KEYWORDS    UNVERIFIED.
SOURCE      synthetic construct
  ORGANISM  synthetic construct
            other sequences; artificial sequences.
REFERENCE   1  (bases 1 to 357)
  AUTHORS   Erasmus,M.F.
  TITLE     Insights into Next Generation Sequencing Guided Antibody Selection
            Strategies
  JOURNAL   Unpublished
REFERENCE   2  (bases 1 to 357)
  AUTHORS   Erasmus,M.F.
  TITLE     Direct Submission
  JOURNAL   Submitted (25-AUG-2023) Bioinformatics, Specifica, LLC, a Q2
            Solutions Company, 1607 Alcaldesa Street, Santa Fe, NM 87501, USA
COMMENT     GenBank staff is unable to verify sequence and/or annotation
            provided by the submitter.
            
            ##Assembly-Data-START##
            Assembly Method       :: Codon Code Aligner v. 11.0.1; SMRTools v.
                                     11.0
            Sequencing Technology :: PacBio; Sanger dideoxy sequencing
            ##Assembly-Data-END##
FEATURES             Location/Qualifiers
     source          1..357
                     /organism="synthetic construct"
                     /mol_type="other DNA"
                     /db_xref="taxon:32630"
                     /clone="SP_160-3-E1_VH"
ORIGIN      
        1 caggttcagc tggttcagtc tggtgccgaa gttaagaagc caggtgcctc tgttaaggtt
       61 tcttgcaagg tttctggtta cacctctcca gccaccattc attgggttag acaggcccca
      121 ggtaagggtc tggaatggat gggtggtatt tctccataca agggtgatac catttacgcc
      181 cagaagttcc agggtagagt taccatgacc gaagatacct ctaccgatac cgcctacatg
      241 gaactgtctt ctctgaagtc tgaagatacc gccgtttact actgcgccag agatgcctac
      301 ccatactact acggtatgga tgtttggggt cagggtacca ccgttaccgt ttcttct
//
LOCUS       OR488271                 321 bp    DNA     linear   SYN 25-AUG-2023
DEFINITION  UNVERIFIED: Synthetic construct clone SP_160-3-E1_VL sequence.
ACCESSION   OR488271
VERSION     OR488271
KEYWORDS    UNVERIFIED.
SOURCE      synthetic construct
  ORGANISM  synthetic construct
            other sequences; artificial sequences.
REFERENCE   1  (bases 1 to 321)
  AUTHORS   Erasmus,M.F.
  TITLE     Insights into Next Generation Sequencing Guided Antibody Selection
            Strategies
  JOURNAL   Unpublished
REFERENCE   2  (bases 1 to 321)
  AUTHORS   Erasmus,M.F.
  TITLE     Direct Submission
  JOURNAL   Submitted (25-AUG-2023) Bioinformatics, Specifica, LLC, a Q2
            Solutions Company, 1607 Alcaldesa Street, Santa Fe, NM 87501, USA
COMMENT     GenBank staff is unable to verify sequence and/or annotation
            provided by the submitter.
            
            ##Assembly-Data-START##
            Assembly Method       :: Codon Code Aligner v. 11.0.1; SMRTools v.
                                     11.0
            Sequencing Technology :: PacBio; Sanger dideoxy sequencing
            ##Assembly-Data-END##
FEATURES             Location/Qualifiers
     source          1..321
                     /organism="synthetic construct"
                     /mol_type="other DNA"
                     /db_xref="taxon:32630"
                     /clone="SP_160-3-E1_VL"
ORIGIN      
        1 gatattcaga tgacccagtc tccatcttct gtttctgcct ctgttggtga tagagttacc
       61 attacctgca gagcctctca ggatattggt aaccatctgg cctggtacca gcagaagcca
      121 ggtaaggccc caaagctgct gatttacgcc tcttctaacc tggcctctgg tgttccatct
      181 agattctctg gttctggttc tggtaccgat ttcaccctga ccatttcttc tctgcagcca
      241 gaagatttcg ccaactacta ctgccatcag tacgccacct acccatggac cttcggtggt
      301 ggtaccaagg ttgaaattaa g
//
LOCUS       OR488272                 354 bp    DNA     linear   SYN 25-AUG-2023
DEFINITION  UNVERIFIED: Synthetic construct clone SP_161-3-E2_VH sequence.
ACCESSION   OR488272
VERSION     OR488272
KEYWORDS    UNVERIFIED.
SOURCE      synthetic construct
  ORGANISM  synthetic construct
            other sequences; artificial sequences.
REFERENCE   1  (bases 1 to 354)
  AUTHORS   Erasmus,M.F.
  TITLE     Insights into Next Generation Sequencing Guided Antibody Selection
            Strategies
  JOURNAL   Unpublished
REFERENCE   2  (bases 1 to 354)
  AUTHORS   Erasmus,M.F.
  TITLE     Direct Submission
  JOURNAL   Submitted (25-AUG-2023) Bioinformatics, Specifica, LLC, a Q2
            Solutions Company, 1607 Alcaldesa Street, Santa Fe, NM 87501, USA
COMMENT     GenBank staff is unable to verify sequence and/or annotation
            provided by the submitter.
            
            ##Assembly-Data-START##
            Assembly Method       :: Codon Code Aligner v. 11.0.1; SMRTools v.
                                     11.0
            Sequencing Technology :: PacBio; Sanger dideoxy sequencing
            ##Assembly-Data-END##
FEATURES             Location/Qualifiers
     source          1..354
                     /organism="synthetic construct"
                     /mol_type="other DNA"
                     /db_xref="taxon:32630"
                     /clone="SP_161-3-E2_VH"
ORIGIN      
        1 caggttcagc tggttcagtc tggtgccgaa gttaagaagc caggtgcctc tgttaaggtt
       61 tcttgcaagg tttctggtta cacctctcca gccaccattc attgggttag acaggcccca
      121 ggtaagggtc tggaatggat gggtggtatt tctccataca agggtgatac catttacgcc
      181 cagaagttcc agggtagagt taccatgacc gaagatacct ctaccgatac cgcctacatg
      241 gaactgtctt ctctgaagtc tgaagatacc gccgtttact actgcgccag actgccatct
      301 ggttctaaca ccccagatta ctggggtcag ggtaccctgg ttaccgtttc ttct
//
LOCUS       OR488273                 321 bp    DNA     linear   SYN 25-AUG-2023
DEFINITION  UNVERIFIED: Synthetic construct clone SP_161-3-E2_VL sequence.
ACCESSION   OR488273
VERSION     OR488273
KEYWORDS    UNVERIFIED.
SOURCE      synthetic construct
  ORGANISM  synthetic construct
            other sequences; artificial sequences.
REFERENCE   1  (bases 1 to 321)
  AUTHORS   Erasmus,M.F.
  TITLE     Insights into Next Generation Sequencing Guided Antibody Selection
            Strategies
  JOURNAL   Unpublished
REFERENCE   2  (bases 1 to 321)
  AUTHORS   Erasmus,M.F.
  TITLE     Direct Submission
  JOURNAL   Submitted (25-AUG-2023) Bioinformatics, Specifica, LLC, a Q2
            Solutions Company, 1607 Alcaldesa Street, Santa Fe, NM 87501, USA
COMMENT     GenBank staff is unable to verify sequence and/or annotation
            provided by the submitter.
            
            ##Assembly-Data-START##
            Assembly Method       :: Codon Code Aligner v. 11.0.1; SMRTools v.
                                     11.0
            Sequencing Technology :: PacBio; Sanger dideoxy sequencing
            ##Assembly-Data-END##
FEATURES             Location/Qualifiers
     source          1..321
                     /organism="synthetic construct"
                     /mol_type="other DNA"
                     /db_xref="taxon:32630"
                     /clone="SP_161-3-E2_VL"
ORIGIN      
        1 gatattcaga tgacccagtc tccatcttct gtttctgcct ctgttggtga tagagttacc
       61 attacctgca gagcctctca gaacattttc agatacctgg cctggtacca gcagaagcca
      121 ggtaaggccc caaagctgct gatttacgat accttcaaca gagccaccgg tgttccatct
      181 agattctctg gttctggttc tggtaccgat ttcaccctga ccatttcttc tctgcagcca
      241 gaagatttcg ccaactacta ctgccagcag tacgatcagt acccaattac cttcggtggt
      301 ggtaccaagg ttgaaattaa g
//
LOCUS       OR488274                 363 bp    DNA     linear   SYN 25-AUG-2023
DEFINITION  UNVERIFIED: Synthetic construct clone SP_162-3-E3_VH sequence.
ACCESSION   OR488274
VERSION     OR488274
KEYWORDS    UNVERIFIED.
SOURCE      synthetic construct
  ORGANISM  synthetic construct
            other sequences; artificial sequences.
REFERENCE   1  (bases 1 to 363)
  AUTHORS   Erasmus,M.F.
  TITLE     Insights into Next Generation Sequencing Guided Antibody Selection
            Strategies
  JOURNAL   Unpublished
REFERENCE   2  (bases 1 to 363)
  AUTHORS   Erasmus,M.F.
  TITLE     Direct Submission
  JOURNAL   Submitted (25-AUG-2023) Bioinformatics, Specifica, LLC, a Q2
            Solutions Company, 1607 Alcaldesa Street, Santa Fe, NM 87501, USA
COMMENT     GenBank staff is unable to verify sequence and/or annotation
            provided by the submitter.
            
            ##Assembly-Data-START##
            Assembly Method       :: Codon Code Aligner v. 11.0.1; SMRTools v.
                                     11.0
            Sequencing Technology :: PacBio; Sanger dideoxy sequencing
            ##Assembly-Data-END##
FEATURES             Location/Qualifiers
     source          1..363
                     /organism="synthetic construct"
                     /mol_type="other DNA"
                     /db_xref="taxon:32630"
                     /clone="SP_162-3-E3_VH"
ORIGIN      
        1 caggttcagc tggttcagtc tggtgccgaa gttaagaagc caggtgcctc tgttaaggtt
       61 tcttgcaagg tttctggtta cccattcacc agatctacca ttcattgggt tagacaggcc
      121 ccaggtaagg gtctggaatg gatgggtggt attaacgccg gtaccggtga taccatttac
      181 gcccagaagt tccagggtag agttaccatg accgaagata cctctaccga taccgcctac
      241 atggaactgt cttctctgaa gtctgaagat accgccgttt actactgcgc cagagatggt
      301 tactcttctg gttactacgg tatggatgtt tggggtcagg gtaccaccgt taccgtttct
      361 tct
//
LOCUS       OR488275                 321 bp    DNA     linear   SYN 25-AUG-2023
DEFINITION  UNVERIFIED: Synthetic construct clone SP_162-3-E3_VL sequence.
ACCESSION   OR488275
VERSION     OR488275
KEYWORDS    UNVERIFIED.
SOURCE      synthetic construct
  ORGANISM  synthetic construct
            other sequences; artificial sequences.
REFERENCE   1  (bases 1 to 321)
  AUTHORS   Erasmus,M.F.
  TITLE     Insights into Next Generation Sequencing Guided Antibody Selection
            Strategies
  JOURNAL   Unpublished
REFERENCE   2  (bases 1 to 321)
  AUTHORS   Erasmus,M.F.
  TITLE     Direct Submission
  JOURNAL   Submitted (25-AUG-2023) Bioinformatics, Specifica, LLC, a Q2
            Solutions Company, 1607 Alcaldesa Street, Santa Fe, NM 87501, USA
COMMENT     GenBank staff is unable to verify sequence and/or annotation
            provided by the submitter.
            
            ##Assembly-Data-START##
            Assembly Method       :: Codon Code Aligner v. 11.0.1; SMRTools v.
                                     11.0
            Sequencing Technology :: PacBio; Sanger dideoxy sequencing
            ##Assembly-Data-END##
FEATURES             Location/Qualifiers
     source          1..321
                     /organism="synthetic construct"
                     /mol_type="other DNA"
                     /db_xref="taxon:32630"
                     /clone="SP_162-3-E3_VL"
ORIGIN      
        1 gatattcaga tgacccagtc tccatcttct gtttctgcct ctgttggtga tagagttacc
       61 attacctgca gagcctctca gaacattcat tcttacctgg cctggtacca gcagaagcca
      121 ggtaaggccc caaagctgct gatttacgaa gcctctaccc tgaagccagg tgttccatct
      181 agattctctg gttctggttc tggtaccgat ttcaccctga ccatttcttc tctgcagcca
      241 gaagatttcg ccaactacta ctgccatcag tacgccgcct acccatggac cttcggtggt
      301 ggtaccaagg ttgaaattaa g
//
LOCUS       OR488276                 366 bp    DNA     linear   SYN 25-AUG-2023
DEFINITION  UNVERIFIED: Synthetic construct clone SP_164-3-E5_VH sequence.
ACCESSION   OR488276
VERSION     OR488276
KEYWORDS    UNVERIFIED.
SOURCE      synthetic construct
  ORGANISM  synthetic construct
            other sequences; artificial sequences.
REFERENCE   1  (bases 1 to 366)
  AUTHORS   Erasmus,M.F.
  TITLE     Insights into Next Generation Sequencing Guided Antibody Selection
            Strategies
  JOURNAL   Unpublished
REFERENCE   2  (bases 1 to 366)
  AUTHORS   Erasmus,M.F.
  TITLE     Direct Submission
  JOURNAL   Submitted (25-AUG-2023) Bioinformatics, Specifica, LLC, a Q2
            Solutions Company, 1607 Alcaldesa Street, Santa Fe, NM 87501, USA
COMMENT     GenBank staff is unable to verify sequence and/or annotation
            provided by the submitter.
            
            ##Assembly-Data-START##
            Assembly Method       :: Codon Code Aligner v. 11.0.1; SMRTools v.
                                     11.0
            Sequencing Technology :: PacBio; Sanger dideoxy sequencing
            ##Assembly-Data-END##
FEATURES             Location/Qualifiers
     source          1..366
                     /organism="synthetic construct"
                     /mol_type="other DNA"
                     /db_xref="taxon:32630"
                     /clone="SP_164-3-E5_VH"
ORIGIN      
        1 caggttcagc tggttcagtc tggtgccgaa gttaagaagc caggtgcctc tgttaaggtt
       61 tcttgcaagg tttctggtta ctctttcacc gatcattcta ttcattgggt tagacaggcc
      121 ccaggtaagg gtctggaatg gatgggtggt attaacccat acaccggtga taccatttac
      181 gcccagaagt tccagggtag agttaccatg accgaagata cctctaccga taccgcctac
      241 atggaactgt cttctctgaa gtctgaagat accgccgttt actactgcgc cagagatggt
      301 tactcttacg gttacctgtc tggtatggat gtttggggtc agggtaccac cgttaccgtt
      361 tcttct
//
LOCUS       OR488277                 321 bp    DNA     linear   SYN 25-AUG-2023
DEFINITION  UNVERIFIED: Synthetic construct clone SP_164-3-E5_VL sequence.
ACCESSION   OR488277
VERSION     OR488277
KEYWORDS    UNVERIFIED.
SOURCE      synthetic construct
  ORGANISM  synthetic construct
            other sequences; artificial sequences.
REFERENCE   1  (bases 1 to 321)
  AUTHORS   Erasmus,M.F.
  TITLE     Insights into Next Generation Sequencing Guided Antibody Selection
            Strategies
  JOURNAL   Unpublished
REFERENCE   2  (bases 1 to 321)
  AUTHORS   Erasmus,M.F.
  TITLE     Direct Submission
  JOURNAL   Submitted (25-AUG-2023) Bioinformatics, Specifica, LLC, a Q2
            Solutions Company, 1607 Alcaldesa Street, Santa Fe, NM 87501, USA
COMMENT     GenBank staff is unable to verify sequence and/or annotation
            provided by the submitter.
            
            ##Assembly-Data-START##
            Assembly Method       :: Codon Code Aligner v. 11.0.1; SMRTools v.
                                     11.0
            Sequencing Technology :: PacBio; Sanger dideoxy sequencing
            ##Assembly-Data-END##
FEATURES             Location/Qualifiers
     source          1..321
                     /organism="synthetic construct"
                     /mol_type="other DNA"
                     /db_xref="taxon:32630"
                     /clone="SP_164-3-E5_VL"
ORIGIN      
        1 gatattcaga tgacccagtc tccatcttct gtttctgcct ctgttggtga tagagttacc
       61 attacctgca gagcctctca gccaatttct tcttacctgg cctggtacca gcagaagcca
      121 ggtaaggccc caaagctgct gatttacgaa gcctctaagc tgcagtctgg tgttccatct
      181 agattctctg gttctggttc tggtaccgat ttcaccctga ccatttcttc tctgcagcca
      241 gaagatttcg ccaactacta ctgccatcag tacgccacct acccatggac cttcggtggt
      301 ggtaccaagg ttgaaattaa g
//
LOCUS       OR488278                 366 bp    DNA     linear   SYN 25-AUG-2023
DEFINITION  UNVERIFIED: Synthetic construct clone SP_165-3-E6_VH sequence.
ACCESSION   OR488278
VERSION     OR488278
KEYWORDS    UNVERIFIED.
SOURCE      synthetic construct
  ORGANISM  synthetic construct
            other sequences; artificial sequences.
REFERENCE   1  (bases 1 to 366)
  AUTHORS   Erasmus,M.F.
  TITLE     Insights into Next Generation Sequencing Guided Antibody Selection
            Strategies
  JOURNAL   Unpublished
REFERENCE   2  (bases 1 to 366)
  AUTHORS   Erasmus,M.F.
  TITLE     Direct Submission
  JOURNAL   Submitted (25-AUG-2023) Bioinformatics, Specifica, LLC, a Q2
            Solutions Company, 1607 Alcaldesa Street, Santa Fe, NM 87501, USA
COMMENT     GenBank staff is unable to verify sequence and/or annotation
            provided by the submitter.
            
            ##Assembly-Data-START##
            Assembly Method       :: Codon Code Aligner v. 11.0.1; SMRTools v.
                                     11.0
            Sequencing Technology :: PacBio; Sanger dideoxy sequencing
            ##Assembly-Data-END##
FEATURES             Location/Qualifiers
     source          1..366
                     /organism="synthetic construct"
                     /mol_type="other DNA"
                     /db_xref="taxon:32630"
                     /clone="SP_165-3-E6_VH"
ORIGIN      
        1 caggttcagc tggttcagtc tggtgccgaa gttaagaagc caggtgcctc tgttaaggtt
       61 tcttgcaagg tttctggtta ctctttcacc gatcattcta ttcattgggt tagacaggcc
      121 ccaggtaagg gtctggaatg gatgggtggt attaacccat acaccggtga taccatttac
      181 gcccagaagt tccagggtag agttaccatg accgaagata cctctaccga taccgcctac
      241 atggaactgt cttctctgaa gtctgaagat accgccgttt actactgcgc cagagatggt
      301 tactcttacg gttacctgtc tggtatggat gtttggggtc agggtaccac cgttaccgtt
      361 tcttct
//
LOCUS       OR488279                 321 bp    DNA     linear   SYN 25-AUG-2023
DEFINITION  UNVERIFIED: Synthetic construct clone SP_165-3-E6_VL sequence.
ACCESSION   OR488279
VERSION     OR488279
KEYWORDS    UNVERIFIED.
SOURCE      synthetic construct
  ORGANISM  synthetic construct
            other sequences; artificial sequences.
REFERENCE   1  (bases 1 to 321)
  AUTHORS   Erasmus,M.F.
  TITLE     Insights into Next Generation Sequencing Guided Antibody Selection
            Strategies
  JOURNAL   Unpublished
REFERENCE   2  (bases 1 to 321)
  AUTHORS   Erasmus,M.F.
  TITLE     Direct Submission
  JOURNAL   Submitted (25-AUG-2023) Bioinformatics, Specifica, LLC, a Q2
            Solutions Company, 1607 Alcaldesa Street, Santa Fe, NM 87501, USA
COMMENT     GenBank staff is unable to verify sequence and/or annotation
            provided by the submitter.
            
            ##Assembly-Data-START##
            Assembly Method       :: Codon Code Aligner v. 11.0.1; SMRTools v.
                                     11.0
            Sequencing Technology :: PacBio; Sanger dideoxy sequencing
            ##Assembly-Data-END##
FEATURES             Location/Qualifiers
     source          1..321
                     /organism="synthetic construct"
                     /mol_type="other DNA"
                     /db_xref="taxon:32630"
                     /clone="SP_165-3-E6_VL"
ORIGIN      
        1 gatattcaga tgacccagtc tccatcttct gtttctgcct ctgttggtga tagagttacc
       61 attacctgca gagcctctca gggtatttct acctacctgg cctggtacca gcagaagcca
      121 ggtaaggccc caaagctgct gatttacgat gccgccacca gagccaccgg tattccatct
      181 agattctctg gttctggttc tggtaccgat ttcaccctga ccatttcttc tctgcagcca
      241 gaagatttcg ccaactacta ctgccagcag tactctaccc attcttggac cttcggtggt
      301 ggtaccaagg ttgaaattaa g
//
LOCUS       OR488280                 366 bp    DNA     linear   SYN 25-AUG-2023
DEFINITION  UNVERIFIED: Synthetic construct clone SP_166-3-E7_VH sequence.
ACCESSION   OR488280
VERSION     OR488280
KEYWORDS    UNVERIFIED.
SOURCE      synthetic construct
  ORGANISM  synthetic construct
            other sequences; artificial sequences.
REFERENCE   1  (bases 1 to 366)
  AUTHORS   Erasmus,M.F.
  TITLE     Insights into Next Generation Sequencing Guided Antibody Selection
            Strategies
  JOURNAL   Unpublished
REFERENCE   2  (bases 1 to 366)
  AUTHORS   Erasmus,M.F.
  TITLE     Direct Submission
  JOURNAL   Submitted (25-AUG-2023) Bioinformatics, Specifica, LLC, a Q2
            Solutions Company, 1607 Alcaldesa Street, Santa Fe, NM 87501, USA
COMMENT     GenBank staff is unable to verify sequence and/or annotation
            provided by the submitter.
            
            ##Assembly-Data-START##
            Assembly Method       :: Codon Code Aligner v. 11.0.1; SMRTools v.
                                     11.0
            Sequencing Technology :: PacBio; Sanger dideoxy sequencing
            ##Assembly-Data-END##
FEATURES             Location/Qualifiers
     source          1..366
                     /organism="synthetic construct"
                     /mol_type="other DNA"
                     /db_xref="taxon:32630"
                     /clone="SP_166-3-E7_VH"
ORIGIN      
        1 caggttcagc tggttcagtc tggtgccgaa gttaagaagc caggtgcctc tgttaaggtt
       61 tcttgcaagg tttctggtta caccttctct aaccatgcca ttcattgggt tagacaggcc
      121 ccaggtaagg gtctggaatg gatgggtggt attaacccaa acattggtga taccatttac
      181 gcccagaagt tccagggtag agttaccatg accgaagata cctctaccga taccgcctac
      241 atggaactgt cttctctgaa gtctgaagat accgccgttt actactgcgc cagagatggt
      301 tactcttacg gttacctgtc tggtatggat gtttggggtc agggtaccac cgttaccgtt
      361 tcttct
//
LOCUS       OR488281                 321 bp    DNA     linear   SYN 25-AUG-2023
DEFINITION  UNVERIFIED: Synthetic construct clone SP_166-3-E7_VL sequence.
ACCESSION   OR488281
VERSION     OR488281
KEYWORDS    UNVERIFIED.
SOURCE      synthetic construct
  ORGANISM  synthetic construct
            other sequences; artificial sequences.
REFERENCE   1  (bases 1 to 321)
  AUTHORS   Erasmus,M.F.
  TITLE     Insights into Next Generation Sequencing Guided Antibody Selection
            Strategies
  JOURNAL   Unpublished
REFERENCE   2  (bases 1 to 321)
  AUTHORS   Erasmus,M.F.
  TITLE     Direct Submission
  JOURNAL   Submitted (25-AUG-2023) Bioinformatics, Specifica, LLC, a Q2
            Solutions Company, 1607 Alcaldesa Street, Santa Fe, NM 87501, USA
COMMENT     GenBank staff is unable to verify sequence and/or annotation
            provided by the submitter.
            
            ##Assembly-Data-START##
            Assembly Method       :: Codon Code Aligner v. 11.0.1; SMRTools v.
                                     11.0
            Sequencing Technology :: PacBio; Sanger dideoxy sequencing
            ##Assembly-Data-END##
FEATURES             Location/Qualifiers
     source          1..321
                     /organism="synthetic construct"
                     /mol_type="other DNA"
                     /db_xref="taxon:32630"
                     /clone="SP_166-3-E7_VL"
ORIGIN      
        1 gatattcaga tgacccagtc tccatcttct gtttctgcct ctgttggtga tagagttacc
       61 attacctgca gagcctctag atctatttct ggttacctgg cctggtacca gcagaagcca
      121 ggtaaggccc caaagctgct gatttacgat gccaacgcca gagccaccgg tattccatct
      181 agattctctg gttctggttc tggtaccgat ttcaccctga ccatttcttc tctgcagcca
      241 gaagatttcg ccaactacta ctgccatcag tactctacct tcccatggac cttcggtggt
      301 ggtaccaagg ttgaaattaa g
//
LOCUS       OR488282                 366 bp    DNA     linear   SYN 25-AUG-2023
DEFINITION  UNVERIFIED: Synthetic construct clone SP_167-3-E8_VH sequence.
ACCESSION   OR488282
VERSION     OR488282
KEYWORDS    UNVERIFIED.
SOURCE      synthetic construct
  ORGANISM  synthetic construct
            other sequences; artificial sequences.
REFERENCE   1  (bases 1 to 366)
  AUTHORS   Erasmus,M.F.
  TITLE     Insights into Next Generation Sequencing Guided Antibody Selection
            Strategies
  JOURNAL   Unpublished
REFERENCE   2  (bases 1 to 366)
  AUTHORS   Erasmus,M.F.
  TITLE     Direct Submission
  JOURNAL   Submitted (25-AUG-2023) Bioinformatics, Specifica, LLC, a Q2
            Solutions Company, 1607 Alcaldesa Street, Santa Fe, NM 87501, USA
COMMENT     GenBank staff is unable to verify sequence and/or annotation
            provided by the submitter.
            
            ##Assembly-Data-START##
            Assembly Method       :: Codon Code Aligner v. 11.0.1; SMRTools v.
                                     11.0
            Sequencing Technology :: PacBio; Sanger dideoxy sequencing
            ##Assembly-Data-END##
FEATURES             Location/Qualifiers
     source          1..366
                     /organism="synthetic construct"
                     /mol_type="other DNA"
                     /db_xref="taxon:32630"
                     /clone="SP_167-3-E8_VH"
ORIGIN      
        1 caggttcagc tggttcagtc tggtgccgaa gttaagaagc caggtgcctc tgttaaggtt
       61 tcttgcaagg tttctggtta cattttctct aaccatgcca ttcattgggt tagacaggcc
      121 ccaggtaagg gtctggaatg gatgggtggt atttctccat ctgccggtga taccatttac
      181 gcccagaagt tccagggtag agttaccatg accgaagata cctctaccga taccgcctac
      241 atggaactgt cttctctgaa gtctgaagat accgccgttt actactgcgc cagagatggt
      301 tactcttacg gttacctgtc tggtatggat gtttggggtc agggtaccac cgttaccgtt
      361 tcttct
//
LOCUS       OR488283                 321 bp    DNA     linear   SYN 25-AUG-2023
DEFINITION  UNVERIFIED: Synthetic construct clone SP_167-3-E8_VL sequence.
ACCESSION   OR488283
VERSION     OR488283
KEYWORDS    UNVERIFIED.
SOURCE      synthetic construct
  ORGANISM  synthetic construct
            other sequences; artificial sequences.
REFERENCE   1  (bases 1 to 321)
  AUTHORS   Erasmus,M.F.
  TITLE     Insights into Next Generation Sequencing Guided Antibody Selection
            Strategies
  JOURNAL   Unpublished
REFERENCE   2  (bases 1 to 321)
  AUTHORS   Erasmus,M.F.
  TITLE     Direct Submission
  JOURNAL   Submitted (25-AUG-2023) Bioinformatics, Specifica, LLC, a Q2
            Solutions Company, 1607 Alcaldesa Street, Santa Fe, NM 87501, USA
COMMENT     GenBank staff is unable to verify sequence and/or annotation
            provided by the submitter.
            
            ##Assembly-Data-START##
            Assembly Method       :: Codon Code Aligner v. 11.0.1; SMRTools v.
                                     11.0
            Sequencing Technology :: PacBio; Sanger dideoxy sequencing
            ##Assembly-Data-END##
FEATURES             Location/Qualifiers
     source          1..321
                     /organism="synthetic construct"
                     /mol_type="other DNA"
                     /db_xref="taxon:32630"
                     /clone="SP_167-3-E8_VL"
ORIGIN      
        1 gatattcaga tgacccagtc tccatcttct gtttctgcct ctgttggtga tagagttacc
       61 attacctgca gagcctctca ggatattggt cattacctgg cctggtacca gcagaagcca
      121 ggtaaggccc caaagctgct gatttacgat acctctaagc tgcagtctgg tgttccatct
      181 agattctctg gttctggttc tggtaccgat ttcaccctga ccatttcttc tctgcagcca
      241 gaagatttcg ccaactacta ctgccaggaa tactcttctt acccatggac cttcggtggt
      301 ggtaccaagg ttgaaattaa g
//
LOCUS       OR488284                 366 bp    DNA     linear   SYN 25-AUG-2023
DEFINITION  UNVERIFIED: Synthetic construct clone SP_168-3-E9_VH sequence.
ACCESSION   OR488284
VERSION     OR488284
KEYWORDS    UNVERIFIED.
SOURCE      synthetic construct
  ORGANISM  synthetic construct
            other sequences; artificial sequences.
REFERENCE   1  (bases 1 to 366)
  AUTHORS   Erasmus,M.F.
  TITLE     Insights into Next Generation Sequencing Guided Antibody Selection
            Strategies
  JOURNAL   Unpublished
REFERENCE   2  (bases 1 to 366)
  AUTHORS   Erasmus,M.F.
  TITLE     Direct Submission
  JOURNAL   Submitted (25-AUG-2023) Bioinformatics, Specifica, LLC, a Q2
            Solutions Company, 1607 Alcaldesa Street, Santa Fe, NM 87501, USA
COMMENT     GenBank staff is unable to verify sequence and/or annotation
            provided by the submitter.
            
            ##Assembly-Data-START##
            Assembly Method       :: Codon Code Aligner v. 11.0.1; SMRTools v.
                                     11.0
            Sequencing Technology :: PacBio; Sanger dideoxy sequencing
            ##Assembly-Data-END##
FEATURES             Location/Qualifiers
     source          1..366
                     /organism="synthetic construct"
                     /mol_type="other DNA"
                     /db_xref="taxon:32630"
                     /clone="SP_168-3-E9_VH"
ORIGIN      
        1 caggttcagc tggttcagtc tggtgccgaa gttaagaagc caggtgcctc tgttaaggtt
       61 tcttgcaagg tttctggtta cccattctct aactacgcca ttcattgggt tagacaggcc
      121 ccaggtaagg gtctggaatg gatgggtggt attaacccaa acattggtga taccatttac
      181 gcccagaagt tccagggtag agttaccatg accgaagata cctctaccga taccgcctac
      241 atggaactgt cttctctgaa gtctgaagat accgccgttt actactgcgc cagagatggt
      301 tactcttacg gttacctgtc tggtatggat gtttggggtc agggtaccac cgttaccgtt
      361 tcttct
//
LOCUS       OR488285                 321 bp    DNA     linear   SYN 25-AUG-2023
DEFINITION  UNVERIFIED: Synthetic construct clone SP_168-3-E9_VL sequence.
ACCESSION   OR488285
VERSION     OR488285
KEYWORDS    UNVERIFIED.
SOURCE      synthetic construct
  ORGANISM  synthetic construct
            other sequences; artificial sequences.
REFERENCE   1  (bases 1 to 321)
  AUTHORS   Erasmus,M.F.
  TITLE     Insights into Next Generation Sequencing Guided Antibody Selection
            Strategies
  JOURNAL   Unpublished
REFERENCE   2  (bases 1 to 321)
  AUTHORS   Erasmus,M.F.
  TITLE     Direct Submission
  JOURNAL   Submitted (25-AUG-2023) Bioinformatics, Specifica, LLC, a Q2
            Solutions Company, 1607 Alcaldesa Street, Santa Fe, NM 87501, USA
COMMENT     GenBank staff is unable to verify sequence and/or annotation
            provided by the submitter.
            
            ##Assembly-Data-START##
            Assembly Method       :: Codon Code Aligner v. 11.0.1; SMRTools v.
                                     11.0
            Sequencing Technology :: PacBio; Sanger dideoxy sequencing
            ##Assembly-Data-END##
FEATURES             Location/Qualifiers
     source          1..321
                     /organism="synthetic construct"
                     /mol_type="other DNA"
                     /db_xref="taxon:32630"
                     /clone="SP_168-3-E9_VL"
ORIGIN      
        1 gatattcaga tgacccagtc tccatcttct gtttctgcct ctgttggtga tagagttacc
       61 attacctgca gagcctctca gggtattggt aagtacctgg cctggtacca gcagaagcca
      121 ggtaaggccc caaagctgct gatttacgat gtttcttcta gagttaccgg tgttccatct
      181 agattctctg gttctggttc tggtaccgat ttcaccctga ccatttcttc tctgcagcca
      241 gaagatttcg ccaactacta ctgccatcag tacgccacct acccatggac cttcggtggt
      301 ggtaccaagg ttgaaattaa g
//
LOCUS       OR488286                 366 bp    DNA     linear   SYN 25-AUG-2023
DEFINITION  UNVERIFIED: Synthetic construct clone SP_169-3-E10_VH sequence.
ACCESSION   OR488286
VERSION     OR488286
KEYWORDS    UNVERIFIED.
SOURCE      synthetic construct
  ORGANISM  synthetic construct
            other sequences; artificial sequences.
REFERENCE   1  (bases 1 to 366)
  AUTHORS   Erasmus,M.F.
  TITLE     Insights into Next Generation Sequencing Guided Antibody Selection
            Strategies
  JOURNAL   Unpublished
REFERENCE   2  (bases 1 to 366)
  AUTHORS   Erasmus,M.F.
  TITLE     Direct Submission
  JOURNAL   Submitted (25-AUG-2023) Bioinformatics, Specifica, LLC, a Q2
            Solutions Company, 1607 Alcaldesa Street, Santa Fe, NM 87501, USA
COMMENT     GenBank staff is unable to verify sequence and/or annotation
            provided by the submitter.
            
            ##Assembly-Data-START##
            Assembly Method       :: Codon Code Aligner v. 11.0.1; SMRTools v.
                                     11.0
            Sequencing Technology :: PacBio; Sanger dideoxy sequencing
            ##Assembly-Data-END##
FEATURES             Location/Qualifiers
     source          1..366
                     /organism="synthetic construct"
                     /mol_type="other DNA"
                     /db_xref="taxon:32630"
                     /clone="SP_169-3-E10_VH"
ORIGIN      
        1 caggttcagc tggttcagtc tggtgccgaa gttaagaagc caggtgcctc tgttaaggtt
       61 tcttgcaagg tttctggtta cccattcacc aactacgcca ttcattgggt tagacaggcc
      121 ccaggtaagg gtctggaatg gatgggtggt attaacccat ctctgggtga taccatttac
      181 gcccagaagt tccagggtag agttaccatg accgaagata cctctaccga taccgcctac
      241 atggaactgt cttctctgaa gtctgaagat accgccgttt actactgcgc cagagatggt
      301 tactcttacg gttacctgtc tggtatggat gtttggggtc agggtaccac cgttaccgtt
      361 tcttct
//
LOCUS       OR488287                 321 bp    DNA     linear   SYN 25-AUG-2023
DEFINITION  UNVERIFIED: Synthetic construct clone SP_169-3-E10_VL sequence.
ACCESSION   OR488287
VERSION     OR488287
KEYWORDS    UNVERIFIED.
SOURCE      synthetic construct
  ORGANISM  synthetic construct
            other sequences; artificial sequences.
REFERENCE   1  (bases 1 to 321)
  AUTHORS   Erasmus,M.F.
  TITLE     Insights into Next Generation Sequencing Guided Antibody Selection
            Strategies
  JOURNAL   Unpublished
REFERENCE   2  (bases 1 to 321)
  AUTHORS   Erasmus,M.F.
  TITLE     Direct Submission
  JOURNAL   Submitted (25-AUG-2023) Bioinformatics, Specifica, LLC, a Q2
            Solutions Company, 1607 Alcaldesa Street, Santa Fe, NM 87501, USA
COMMENT     GenBank staff is unable to verify sequence and/or annotation
            provided by the submitter.
            
            ##Assembly-Data-START##
            Assembly Method       :: Codon Code Aligner v. 11.0.1; SMRTools v.
                                     11.0
            Sequencing Technology :: PacBio; Sanger dideoxy sequencing
            ##Assembly-Data-END##
FEATURES             Location/Qualifiers
     source          1..321
                     /organism="synthetic construct"
                     /mol_type="other DNA"
                     /db_xref="taxon:32630"
                     /clone="SP_169-3-E10_VL"
ORIGIN      
        1 gatattcaga tgacccagtc tccatcttct gtttctgcct ctgttggtga tagagttacc
       61 attacctgca gagcctctca gggtatttct acccatctgg cctggtacca gcagaagcca
      121 ggtaaggccc caaagctgct gatttacgaa tctaaccaga gaccatctgg tgttccatct
      181 agattctctg gttctggttc tggtaccgat ttcaccctga ccatttcttc tctgcagcca
      241 gaagatttcg ccaactacta ctgccagcag tactctgcct tcccatggac cttcggtggt
      301 ggtaccaagg ttgaaattaa g
//
LOCUS       OR488288                 354 bp    DNA     linear   SYN 25-AUG-2023
DEFINITION  UNVERIFIED: Synthetic construct clone SP_17-1-B5_VH sequence.
ACCESSION   OR488288
VERSION     OR488288
KEYWORDS    UNVERIFIED.
SOURCE      synthetic construct
  ORGANISM  synthetic construct
            other sequences; artificial sequences.
REFERENCE   1  (bases 1 to 354)
  AUTHORS   Erasmus,M.F.
  TITLE     Insights into Next Generation Sequencing Guided Antibody Selection
            Strategies
  JOURNAL   Unpublished
REFERENCE   2  (bases 1 to 354)
  AUTHORS   Erasmus,M.F.
  TITLE     Direct Submission
  JOURNAL   Submitted (25-AUG-2023) Bioinformatics, Specifica, LLC, a Q2
            Solutions Company, 1607 Alcaldesa Street, Santa Fe, NM 87501, USA
COMMENT     GenBank staff is unable to verify sequence and/or annotation
            provided by the submitter.
            
            ##Assembly-Data-START##
            Assembly Method       :: Codon Code Aligner v. 11.0.1; SMRTools v.
                                     11.0
            Sequencing Technology :: PacBio; Sanger dideoxy sequencing
            ##Assembly-Data-END##
FEATURES             Location/Qualifiers
     source          1..354
                     /organism="synthetic construct"
                     /mol_type="other DNA"
                     /db_xref="taxon:32630"
                     /clone="SP_17-1-B5_VH"
ORIGIN      
        1 caggttcagc tggttcagtc tggtgccgaa gttaagaagc caggtgcctc tgttaaggtt
       61 tcttgcaagg tttctggtta caccttctct aaccatgcca ttcattgggt tagacaggcc
      121 ccaggtaagg gtctggaatg gatgggtggt attaacccaa acattggtga taccatttac
      181 gcccagaagt tccagggtag agttaccatg accgaagata cctctaccga taccgcctac
      241 atggaactgt cttctctgaa gtctgaagat accgccgttt actactgcgc cagagatgaa
      301 agagattact ctttcgatta ctggggtcag ggtaccctgg ttaccgtttc ttct
//
LOCUS       OR488289                 321 bp    DNA     linear   SYN 25-AUG-2023
DEFINITION  UNVERIFIED: Synthetic construct clone SP_17-1-B5_VL sequence.
ACCESSION   OR488289
VERSION     OR488289
KEYWORDS    UNVERIFIED.
SOURCE      synthetic construct
  ORGANISM  synthetic construct
            other sequences; artificial sequences.
REFERENCE   1  (bases 1 to 321)
  AUTHORS   Erasmus,M.F.
  TITLE     Insights into Next Generation Sequencing Guided Antibody Selection
            Strategies
  JOURNAL   Unpublished
REFERENCE   2  (bases 1 to 321)
  AUTHORS   Erasmus,M.F.
  TITLE     Direct Submission
  JOURNAL   Submitted (25-AUG-2023) Bioinformatics, Specifica, LLC, a Q2
            Solutions Company, 1607 Alcaldesa Street, Santa Fe, NM 87501, USA
COMMENT     GenBank staff is unable to verify sequence and/or annotation
            provided by the submitter.
            
            ##Assembly-Data-START##
            Assembly Method       :: Codon Code Aligner v. 11.0.1; SMRTools v.
                                     11.0
            Sequencing Technology :: PacBio; Sanger dideoxy sequencing
            ##Assembly-Data-END##
FEATURES             Location/Qualifiers
     source          1..321
                     /organism="synthetic construct"
                     /mol_type="other DNA"
                     /db_xref="taxon:32630"
                     /clone="SP_17-1-B5_VL"
ORIGIN      
        1 gatattcaga tgacccagtc tccatcttct gtttctgcct ctgttggtga tagagttacc
       61 attacctgca gagcctctca gaacattcat tcttacctgg cctggtacca gcagaagcca
      121 ggtaaggccc caaagctgct gatttacgcc gcctcttctc tggcctctgg tgttccatct
      181 agattctctg gttctggttc tggtaccgat ttcaccctga ccatttcttc tctgcagcca
      241 gaagatttcg ccaactacta ctgccatcag tactcttctt acccacatac cttcggtggt
      301 ggtaccaagg ttgaaattaa g
//
LOCUS       OR488290                 366 bp    DNA     linear   SYN 25-AUG-2023
DEFINITION  UNVERIFIED: Synthetic construct clone SP_170-3-E11_VH sequence.
ACCESSION   OR488290
VERSION     OR488290
KEYWORDS    UNVERIFIED.
SOURCE      synthetic construct
  ORGANISM  synthetic construct
            other sequences; artificial sequences.
REFERENCE   1  (bases 1 to 366)
  AUTHORS   Erasmus,M.F.
  TITLE     Insights into Next Generation Sequencing Guided Antibody Selection
            Strategies
  JOURNAL   Unpublished
REFERENCE   2  (bases 1 to 366)
  AUTHORS   Erasmus,M.F.
  TITLE     Direct Submission
  JOURNAL   Submitted (25-AUG-2023) Bioinformatics, Specifica, LLC, a Q2
            Solutions Company, 1607 Alcaldesa Street, Santa Fe, NM 87501, USA
COMMENT     GenBank staff is unable to verify sequence and/or annotation
            provided by the submitter.
            
            ##Assembly-Data-START##
            Assembly Method       :: Codon Code Aligner v. 11.0.1; SMRTools v.
                                     11.0
            Sequencing Technology :: PacBio; Sanger dideoxy sequencing
            ##Assembly-Data-END##
FEATURES             Location/Qualifiers
     source          1..366
                     /organism="synthetic construct"
                     /mol_type="other DNA"
                     /db_xref="taxon:32630"
                     /clone="SP_170-3-E11_VH"
ORIGIN      
        1 caggttcagc tggttcagtc tggtgccgaa gttaagaagc caggtgcctc tgttaaggtt
       61 tcttgcaagg tttctggtta cccattcacc aactacgcca ttcattgggt tagacaggcc
      121 ccaggtaagg gtctggaatg gatgggtggt attaccccat acaacgccga taccatttac
      181 gcccagaagt tccagggtag agttaccatg accgaagata cctctaccga taccgcctac
      241 atggaactgt cttctctgaa gtctgaagat accgccgttt actactgcgc cagagatggt
      301 tactcttacg gttacctgtc tggtatggat gtttggggtc agggtaccac cgttaccgtt
      361 tcttct
//
LOCUS       OR488291                 321 bp    DNA     linear   SYN 25-AUG-2023
DEFINITION  UNVERIFIED: Synthetic construct clone SP_170-3-E11_VL sequence.
ACCESSION   OR488291
VERSION     OR488291
KEYWORDS    UNVERIFIED.
SOURCE      synthetic construct
  ORGANISM  synthetic construct
            other sequences; artificial sequences.
REFERENCE   1  (bases 1 to 321)
  AUTHORS   Erasmus,M.F.
  TITLE     Insights into Next Generation Sequencing Guided Antibody Selection
            Strategies
  JOURNAL   Unpublished
REFERENCE   2  (bases 1 to 321)
  AUTHORS   Erasmus,M.F.
  TITLE     Direct Submission
  JOURNAL   Submitted (25-AUG-2023) Bioinformatics, Specifica, LLC, a Q2
            Solutions Company, 1607 Alcaldesa Street, Santa Fe, NM 87501, USA
COMMENT     GenBank staff is unable to verify sequence and/or annotation
            provided by the submitter.
            
            ##Assembly-Data-START##
            Assembly Method       :: Codon Code Aligner v. 11.0.1; SMRTools v.
                                     11.0
            Sequencing Technology :: PacBio; Sanger dideoxy sequencing
            ##Assembly-Data-END##
FEATURES             Location/Qualifiers
     source          1..321
                     /organism="synthetic construct"
                     /mol_type="other DNA"
                     /db_xref="taxon:32630"
                     /clone="SP_170-3-E11_VL"
ORIGIN      
        1 gatattcaga tgacccagtc tccatcttct gtttctgcct ctgttggtga tagagttacc
       61 attacctgca gagcctctca gggtattggt acctacctgg cctggtacca gcagaagcca
      121 ggtaaggccc caaagctgct gatttacgaa tctaaccaga gaccatctgg tgttccatct
      181 agattctctg gttctggttc tggtaccgat ttcaccctga ccatttcttc tctgcagcca
      241 gaagatttcg ccaactacta ctgccagcag tactctgttt acccatggac cttcggtggt
      301 ggtaccaagg ttgaaattaa g
//
LOCUS       OR488292                 363 bp    DNA     linear   SYN 25-AUG-2023
DEFINITION  UNVERIFIED: Synthetic construct clone SP_171-3-E12_VH sequence.
ACCESSION   OR488292
VERSION     OR488292
KEYWORDS    UNVERIFIED.
SOURCE      synthetic construct
  ORGANISM  synthetic construct
            other sequences; artificial sequences.
REFERENCE   1  (bases 1 to 363)
  AUTHORS   Erasmus,M.F.
  TITLE     Insights into Next Generation Sequencing Guided Antibody Selection
            Strategies
  JOURNAL   Unpublished
REFERENCE   2  (bases 1 to 363)
  AUTHORS   Erasmus,M.F.
  TITLE     Direct Submission
  JOURNAL   Submitted (25-AUG-2023) Bioinformatics, Specifica, LLC, a Q2
            Solutions Company, 1607 Alcaldesa Street, Santa Fe, NM 87501, USA
COMMENT     GenBank staff is unable to verify sequence and/or annotation
            provided by the submitter.
            
            ##Assembly-Data-START##
            Assembly Method       :: Codon Code Aligner v. 11.0.1; SMRTools v.
                                     11.0
            Sequencing Technology :: PacBio; Sanger dideoxy sequencing
            ##Assembly-Data-END##
FEATURES             Location/Qualifiers
     source          1..363
                     /organism="synthetic construct"
                     /mol_type="other DNA"
                     /db_xref="taxon:32630"
                     /clone="SP_171-3-E12_VH"
ORIGIN      
        1 caggttcagc tggttcagtc tggtgccgaa gttaagaagc caggtgcctc tgttaaggtt
       61 tcttgcaagg tttctggtta cccattcacc agatctacca ttcattgggt tagacaggcc
      121 ccaggtaagg gtctggaatg gatgggtggt attaacgccg gtaccggtga taccatttac
      181 gcccagaagt tccagggtag agttaccatg accgaagata cctctaccga taccgcctac
      241 atggaactgt cttctctgaa gtctgaagat accgccgttt actactgcgc cagagatggt
      301 tactcttctg gttactacgg tatggatgtt tggggtcagg gtaccaccgt taccctgtct
      361 tct
//
LOCUS       OR488293                 321 bp    DNA     linear   SYN 25-AUG-2023
DEFINITION  UNVERIFIED: Synthetic construct clone SP_171-3-E12_VL sequence.
ACCESSION   OR488293
VERSION     OR488293
KEYWORDS    UNVERIFIED.
SOURCE      synthetic construct
  ORGANISM  synthetic construct
            other sequences; artificial sequences.
REFERENCE   1  (bases 1 to 321)
  AUTHORS   Erasmus,M.F.
  TITLE     Insights into Next Generation Sequencing Guided Antibody Selection
            Strategies
  JOURNAL   Unpublished
REFERENCE   2  (bases 1 to 321)
  AUTHORS   Erasmus,M.F.
  TITLE     Direct Submission
  JOURNAL   Submitted (25-AUG-2023) Bioinformatics, Specifica, LLC, a Q2
            Solutions Company, 1607 Alcaldesa Street, Santa Fe, NM 87501, USA
COMMENT     GenBank staff is unable to verify sequence and/or annotation
            provided by the submitter.
            
            ##Assembly-Data-START##
            Assembly Method       :: Codon Code Aligner v. 11.0.1; SMRTools v.
                                     11.0
            Sequencing Technology :: PacBio; Sanger dideoxy sequencing
            ##Assembly-Data-END##
FEATURES             Location/Qualifiers
     source          1..321
                     /organism="synthetic construct"
                     /mol_type="other DNA"
                     /db_xref="taxon:32630"
                     /clone="SP_171-3-E12_VL"
ORIGIN      
        1 gatattcaga tgacccagtc tccatcttct gtttctgcct ctgttggtga tagagttacc
       61 attacctgca gagcctctca ggatattttc aactacctgg cctggtacca gcagaagcca
      121 ggtaaggccc caaagctgct gatttacgat gttaacaaga gaccatctgg tgttccatct
      181 agattctctg gttctggttc tggtaccgat ttcaccctga ccatttcttc tctgcagcca
      241 gaagatttcg ccaactacta ctgccatcag tacgccgcct acccatggac cttcggtggt
      301 ggtaccaagg ttgaaattaa g
//
LOCUS       OR488294                 363 bp    DNA     linear   SYN 25-AUG-2023
DEFINITION  UNVERIFIED: Synthetic construct clone SP_172-3-F1_VH sequence.
ACCESSION   OR488294
VERSION     OR488294
KEYWORDS    UNVERIFIED.
SOURCE      synthetic construct
  ORGANISM  synthetic construct
            other sequences; artificial sequences.
REFERENCE   1  (bases 1 to 363)
  AUTHORS   Erasmus,M.F.
  TITLE     Insights into Next Generation Sequencing Guided Antibody Selection
            Strategies
  JOURNAL   Unpublished
REFERENCE   2  (bases 1 to 363)
  AUTHORS   Erasmus,M.F.
  TITLE     Direct Submission
  JOURNAL   Submitted (25-AUG-2023) Bioinformatics, Specifica, LLC, a Q2
            Solutions Company, 1607 Alcaldesa Street, Santa Fe, NM 87501, USA
COMMENT     GenBank staff is unable to verify sequence and/or annotation
            provided by the submitter.
            
            ##Assembly-Data-START##
            Assembly Method       :: Codon Code Aligner v. 11.0.1; SMRTools v.
                                     11.0
            Sequencing Technology :: PacBio; Sanger dideoxy sequencing
            ##Assembly-Data-END##
FEATURES             Location/Qualifiers
     source          1..363
                     /organism="synthetic construct"
                     /mol_type="other DNA"
                     /db_xref="taxon:32630"
                     /clone="SP_172-3-F1_VH"
ORIGIN      
        1 caggttcagc tggttcagtc tggtgccgaa gttaagaagc caggtgcctc tgttaaggtt
       61 tcttgcaagg tttctggtta cccattcacc agatctacca ttcattgggt tagacaggcc
      121 ccaggtaagg gtctggaatg gatgggtggt attaacgccg gtaccggtga taccatttac
      181 gcccagaagt tccagggtag agttaccatg accgaagata cctctaccga taccgcctac
      241 atggaactgt cttctctgaa gtctgaagat accgccgttt actactgcgc cagagatggt
      301 tactcttctg gttactacgg tatggatgtt tggggtcagg gtaccaccgt taccgtttct
      361 tct
//
LOCUS       OR488295                 321 bp    DNA     linear   SYN 25-AUG-2023
DEFINITION  UNVERIFIED: Synthetic construct clone SP_172-3-F1_VL sequence.
ACCESSION   OR488295
VERSION     OR488295
KEYWORDS    UNVERIFIED.
SOURCE      synthetic construct
  ORGANISM  synthetic construct
            other sequences; artificial sequences.
REFERENCE   1  (bases 1 to 321)
  AUTHORS   Erasmus,M.F.
  TITLE     Insights into Next Generation Sequencing Guided Antibody Selection
            Strategies
  JOURNAL   Unpublished
REFERENCE   2  (bases 1 to 321)
  AUTHORS   Erasmus,M.F.
  TITLE     Direct Submission
  JOURNAL   Submitted (25-AUG-2023) Bioinformatics, Specifica, LLC, a Q2
            Solutions Company, 1607 Alcaldesa Street, Santa Fe, NM 87501, USA
COMMENT     GenBank staff is unable to verify sequence and/or annotation
            provided by the submitter.
            
            ##Assembly-Data-START##
            Assembly Method       :: Codon Code Aligner v. 11.0.1; SMRTools v.
                                     11.0
            Sequencing Technology :: PacBio; Sanger dideoxy sequencing
            ##Assembly-Data-END##
FEATURES             Location/Qualifiers
     source          1..321
                     /organism="synthetic construct"
                     /mol_type="other DNA"
                     /db_xref="taxon:32630"
                     /clone="SP_172-3-F1_VL"
ORIGIN      
        1 gatattcaga tgacccagtc tccatcttct gtttctgcct ctgttggtga tagagttacc
       61 attacctgca gagcctctca gaacattcat tcttacctgg cctggtacca gcagaagcca
      121 ggtaaggccc caaagctgct gatttacgat gcctctattc tggcctctgg tgttccatct
      181 agattctctg gttctggttc tggtaccgat ttcaccctga ccatttcttc tctgcagcca
      241 gaagatttcg ccaactacta ctgccagcag tactctaccc attcttggac cttcggtggt
      301 ggtaccaagg ttgaaattaa g
//
LOCUS       OR488296                 363 bp    DNA     linear   SYN 25-AUG-2023
DEFINITION  UNVERIFIED: Synthetic construct clone SP_173-3-F2_VH sequence.
ACCESSION   OR488296
VERSION     OR488296
KEYWORDS    UNVERIFIED.
SOURCE      synthetic construct
  ORGANISM  synthetic construct
            other sequences; artificial sequences.
REFERENCE   1  (bases 1 to 363)
  AUTHORS   Erasmus,M.F.
  TITLE     Insights into Next Generation Sequencing Guided Antibody Selection
            Strategies
  JOURNAL   Unpublished
REFERENCE   2  (bases 1 to 363)
  AUTHORS   Erasmus,M.F.
  TITLE     Direct Submission
  JOURNAL   Submitted (25-AUG-2023) Bioinformatics, Specifica, LLC, a Q2
            Solutions Company, 1607 Alcaldesa Street, Santa Fe, NM 87501, USA
COMMENT     GenBank staff is unable to verify sequence and/or annotation
            provided by the submitter.
            
            ##Assembly-Data-START##
            Assembly Method       :: Codon Code Aligner v. 11.0.1; SMRTools v.
                                     11.0
            Sequencing Technology :: PacBio; Sanger dideoxy sequencing
            ##Assembly-Data-END##
FEATURES             Location/Qualifiers
     source          1..363
                     /organism="synthetic construct"
                     /mol_type="other DNA"
                     /db_xref="taxon:32630"
                     /clone="SP_173-3-F2_VH"
ORIGIN      
        1 caggttcagc tggttcagtc tggtgccgaa gttaagaagc caggtgcctc tgttaaggtt
       61 tcttgcaagg tttctggtta cccattcacc agatctacca ttcattgggt tagacaggcc
      121 ccaggtaagg gtctggaatg gatgggtggt attaacgccg gtaccggtga taccatttac
      181 gcccagaagt tccagggtag agttaccatg accgaagata cctctaccga taccgcctac
      241 atggaactgt cttctctgaa gtctgaagat accgccgttt actactgcgc cagagatggt
      301 tactcttctg gttactacgg tatggatgtt tggggtcagg gtaccaccgt taccgtttct
      361 tct
//
LOCUS       OR488297                 321 bp    DNA     linear   SYN 25-AUG-2023
DEFINITION  UNVERIFIED: Synthetic construct clone SP_173-3-F2_VL sequence.
ACCESSION   OR488297
VERSION     OR488297
KEYWORDS    UNVERIFIED.
SOURCE      synthetic construct
  ORGANISM  synthetic construct
            other sequences; artificial sequences.
REFERENCE   1  (bases 1 to 321)
  AUTHORS   Erasmus,M.F.
  TITLE     Insights into Next Generation Sequencing Guided Antibody Selection
            Strategies
  JOURNAL   Unpublished
REFERENCE   2  (bases 1 to 321)
  AUTHORS   Erasmus,M.F.
  TITLE     Direct Submission
  JOURNAL   Submitted (25-AUG-2023) Bioinformatics, Specifica, LLC, a Q2
            Solutions Company, 1607 Alcaldesa Street, Santa Fe, NM 87501, USA
COMMENT     GenBank staff is unable to verify sequence and/or annotation
            provided by the submitter.
            
            ##Assembly-Data-START##
            Assembly Method       :: Codon Code Aligner v. 11.0.1; SMRTools v.
                                     11.0
            Sequencing Technology :: PacBio; Sanger dideoxy sequencing
            ##Assembly-Data-END##
FEATURES             Location/Qualifiers
     source          1..321
                     /organism="synthetic construct"
                     /mol_type="other DNA"
                     /db_xref="taxon:32630"
                     /clone="SP_173-3-F2_VL"
ORIGIN      
        1 gatattcaga tgacccagtc tccatcttct gtttctgcct ctgttggtga tagagttacc
       61 attacctgca gagcctctca gggtatttct aagtacctgg cctggtacca gcagaagcca
      121 ggtaaggccc caaagctgct gatttacgaa gcctctaccc tgaagccagg tgttccatct
      181 agattctctg gttctggttc tggtaccgat ttcaccctga ccatttcttc tctgcagcca
      241 gaagatttcg ccaactacta ctgccatcag tacgccgcct acccatggac cttcggtggt
      301 ggtaccaagg ttgaaattaa g
//
LOCUS       OR488298                 363 bp    DNA     linear   SYN 25-AUG-2023
DEFINITION  UNVERIFIED: Synthetic construct clone SP_174-3-F3_VH sequence.
ACCESSION   OR488298
VERSION     OR488298
KEYWORDS    UNVERIFIED.
SOURCE      synthetic construct
  ORGANISM  synthetic construct
            other sequences; artificial sequences.
REFERENCE   1  (bases 1 to 363)
  AUTHORS   Erasmus,M.F.
  TITLE     Insights into Next Generation Sequencing Guided Antibody Selection
            Strategies
  JOURNAL   Unpublished
REFERENCE   2  (bases 1 to 363)
  AUTHORS   Erasmus,M.F.
  TITLE     Direct Submission
  JOURNAL   Submitted (25-AUG-2023) Bioinformatics, Specifica, LLC, a Q2
            Solutions Company, 1607 Alcaldesa Street, Santa Fe, NM 87501, USA
COMMENT     GenBank staff is unable to verify sequence and/or annotation
            provided by the submitter.
            
            ##Assembly-Data-START##
            Assembly Method       :: Codon Code Aligner v. 11.0.1; SMRTools v.
                                     11.0
            Sequencing Technology :: PacBio; Sanger dideoxy sequencing
            ##Assembly-Data-END##
FEATURES             Location/Qualifiers
     source          1..363
                     /organism="synthetic construct"
                     /mol_type="other DNA"
                     /db_xref="taxon:32630"
                     /clone="SP_174-3-F3_VH"
ORIGIN      
        1 caggttcagc tggttcagtc tggtgccgaa gttaagaagc caggtgcctc tgttaaggtt
       61 tcttgcaagg tttctggtta cccattcacc agatctacca ttcattgggt tagacaggcc
      121 ccaggtaagg gtctggaatg gatgggtggt attaacgccg gtaccggtga taccatttac
      181 gcccagaagt tccagggtag agttaccatg accgaagata cctctaccga taccgcctac
      241 atggaactgt cttctctgaa gtctgaagat accgccgttt actactgcgc cagagatggt
      301 tactcttctg gttactacgg tatggatgtt tggggtcagg gtaccaccgt taccgtttct
      361 tct
//
LOCUS       OR488299                 321 bp    DNA     linear   SYN 25-AUG-2023
DEFINITION  UNVERIFIED: Synthetic construct clone SP_174-3-F3_VL sequence.
ACCESSION   OR488299
VERSION     OR488299
KEYWORDS    UNVERIFIED.
SOURCE      synthetic construct
  ORGANISM  synthetic construct
            other sequences; artificial sequences.
REFERENCE   1  (bases 1 to 321)
  AUTHORS   Erasmus,M.F.
  TITLE     Insights into Next Generation Sequencing Guided Antibody Selection
            Strategies
  JOURNAL   Unpublished
REFERENCE   2  (bases 1 to 321)
  AUTHORS   Erasmus,M.F.
  TITLE     Direct Submission
  JOURNAL   Submitted (25-AUG-2023) Bioinformatics, Specifica, LLC, a Q2
            Solutions Company, 1607 Alcaldesa Street, Santa Fe, NM 87501, USA
COMMENT     GenBank staff is unable to verify sequence and/or annotation
            provided by the submitter.
            
            ##Assembly-Data-START##
            Assembly Method       :: Codon Code Aligner v. 11.0.1; SMRTools v.
                                     11.0
            Sequencing Technology :: PacBio; Sanger dideoxy sequencing
            ##Assembly-Data-END##
FEATURES             Location/Qualifiers
     source          1..321
                     /organism="synthetic construct"
                     /mol_type="other DNA"
                     /db_xref="taxon:32630"
                     /clone="SP_174-3-F3_VL"
ORIGIN      
        1 gatattcaga tgacccagtc tccatcttct gtttctgcct ctgttggtga tagagttacc
       61 attacctgca gagcctctca gggtattggt acctacctgg cctggtacca gcagaagcca
      121 ggtaaggccc caaagctgct gatttacgcc gcctctaacc tgcaggatgg tgttccatct
      181 agattctctg gttctggttc tggtaccgat ttcaccctga ccatttcttc tctgcagcca
      241 gaagatttcg ccaactacta ctgccatcag tacgccgcct acccatggac cttcggtggt
      301 ggtaccaagg ttgaaattaa g
//
LOCUS       OR488300                 363 bp    DNA     linear   SYN 25-AUG-2023
DEFINITION  UNVERIFIED: Synthetic construct clone SP_175-3-F4_VH sequence.
ACCESSION   OR488300
VERSION     OR488300
KEYWORDS    UNVERIFIED.
SOURCE      synthetic construct
  ORGANISM  synthetic construct
            other sequences; artificial sequences.
REFERENCE   1  (bases 1 to 363)
  AUTHORS   Erasmus,M.F.
  TITLE     Insights into Next Generation Sequencing Guided Antibody Selection
            Strategies
  JOURNAL   Unpublished
REFERENCE   2  (bases 1 to 363)
  AUTHORS   Erasmus,M.F.
  TITLE     Direct Submission
  JOURNAL   Submitted (25-AUG-2023) Bioinformatics, Specifica, LLC, a Q2
            Solutions Company, 1607 Alcaldesa Street, Santa Fe, NM 87501, USA
COMMENT     GenBank staff is unable to verify sequence and/or annotation
            provided by the submitter.
            
            ##Assembly-Data-START##
            Assembly Method       :: Codon Code Aligner v. 11.0.1; SMRTools v.
                                     11.0
            Sequencing Technology :: PacBio; Sanger dideoxy sequencing
            ##Assembly-Data-END##
FEATURES             Location/Qualifiers
     source          1..363
                     /organism="synthetic construct"
                     /mol_type="other DNA"
                     /db_xref="taxon:32630"
                     /clone="SP_175-3-F4_VH"
ORIGIN      
        1 caggttcagc tggttcagtc tggtgccgaa gttaagaagc caggtgcctc tgttaaggtt
       61 tcttgcaagg tttctggtta cccattcacc agatctacca ttcattgggt tagacaggcc
      121 ccaggtaagg gtctggaatg gatgggtggt attaacgccg gtaccggtga taccatttac
      181 gcccagaagt tccagggtag agttaccatg accgaagata cctctaccga taccgcctac
      241 atggaactgt cttctctgaa gtctgaagat accgccgttt actactgcgc cagagatggt
      301 tactcttctg gttactacgg tatggatgtt tggggtcagg gtaccaccgt taccgtttct
      361 tct
//
LOCUS       OR488301                 321 bp    DNA     linear   SYN 25-AUG-2023
DEFINITION  UNVERIFIED: Synthetic construct clone SP_175-3-F4_VL sequence.
ACCESSION   OR488301
VERSION     OR488301
KEYWORDS    UNVERIFIED.
SOURCE      synthetic construct
  ORGANISM  synthetic construct
            other sequences; artificial sequences.
REFERENCE   1  (bases 1 to 321)
  AUTHORS   Erasmus,M.F.
  TITLE     Insights into Next Generation Sequencing Guided Antibody Selection
            Strategies
  JOURNAL   Unpublished
REFERENCE   2  (bases 1 to 321)
  AUTHORS   Erasmus,M.F.
  TITLE     Direct Submission
  JOURNAL   Submitted (25-AUG-2023) Bioinformatics, Specifica, LLC, a Q2
            Solutions Company, 1607 Alcaldesa Street, Santa Fe, NM 87501, USA
COMMENT     GenBank staff is unable to verify sequence and/or annotation
            provided by the submitter.
            
            ##Assembly-Data-START##
            Assembly Method       :: Codon Code Aligner v. 11.0.1; SMRTools v.
                                     11.0
            Sequencing Technology :: PacBio; Sanger dideoxy sequencing
            ##Assembly-Data-END##
FEATURES             Location/Qualifiers
     source          1..321
                     /organism="synthetic construct"
                     /mol_type="other DNA"
                     /db_xref="taxon:32630"
                     /clone="SP_175-3-F4_VL"
ORIGIN      
        1 gatattcaga tgacccagtc tccatcttct gtttctgcct ctgttggtga tagagttacc
       61 attacctgca gagcctctca gggtatttct accaacctgg cctggtacca gcagaagcca
      121 ggtaaggccc caaagctgct gatttacgaa gcctctaccc tgaagccagg tgttccatct
      181 agattctctg gttctggttc tggtaccgat ttcaccctga ccatttcttc tctgcagcca
      241 gaagatttcg ccaactacta ctgccatcag tacgccgcct acccatggac cttcggtggt
      301 ggtaccaagg ttgaaattaa g
//
LOCUS       OR488302                 363 bp    DNA     linear   SYN 25-AUG-2023
DEFINITION  UNVERIFIED: Synthetic construct clone SP_176-3-F5_VH sequence.
ACCESSION   OR488302
VERSION     OR488302
KEYWORDS    UNVERIFIED.
SOURCE      synthetic construct
  ORGANISM  synthetic construct
            other sequences; artificial sequences.
REFERENCE   1  (bases 1 to 363)
  AUTHORS   Erasmus,M.F.
  TITLE     Insights into Next Generation Sequencing Guided Antibody Selection
            Strategies
  JOURNAL   Unpublished
REFERENCE   2  (bases 1 to 363)
  AUTHORS   Erasmus,M.F.
  TITLE     Direct Submission
  JOURNAL   Submitted (25-AUG-2023) Bioinformatics, Specifica, LLC, a Q2
            Solutions Company, 1607 Alcaldesa Street, Santa Fe, NM 87501, USA
COMMENT     GenBank staff is unable to verify sequence and/or annotation
            provided by the submitter.
            
            ##Assembly-Data-START##
            Assembly Method       :: Codon Code Aligner v. 11.0.1; SMRTools v.
                                     11.0
            Sequencing Technology :: PacBio; Sanger dideoxy sequencing
            ##Assembly-Data-END##
FEATURES             Location/Qualifiers
     source          1..363
                     /organism="synthetic construct"
                     /mol_type="other DNA"
                     /db_xref="taxon:32630"
                     /clone="SP_176-3-F5_VH"
ORIGIN      
        1 caggttcagc tggttcagtc tggtgccgaa gttaagaagc caggtgcctc tgttaaggtt
       61 tcttgcaagg tttctggtta cccattcacc agatctacca ttcattgggt tagacaggcc
      121 ccaggtaagg gtctggaatg gatgggtggt attaacgccg gtaccggtga taccatttac
      181 gcccagaagt tccagggtag agttaccatg accgaagata cctctaccga taccgcctac
      241 atggaactgt cttctctgaa gtctgaagat accgccgttt actactgcgc cagagatggt
      301 tactcttctg gttactacgg tatggatgtt tggggtcagg gtaccaccgt taccgtttct
      361 tct
//
LOCUS       OR488303                 321 bp    DNA     linear   SYN 25-AUG-2023
DEFINITION  UNVERIFIED: Synthetic construct clone SP_176-3-F5_VL sequence.
ACCESSION   OR488303
VERSION     OR488303
KEYWORDS    UNVERIFIED.
SOURCE      synthetic construct
  ORGANISM  synthetic construct
            other sequences; artificial sequences.
REFERENCE   1  (bases 1 to 321)
  AUTHORS   Erasmus,M.F.
  TITLE     Insights into Next Generation Sequencing Guided Antibody Selection
            Strategies
  JOURNAL   Unpublished
REFERENCE   2  (bases 1 to 321)
  AUTHORS   Erasmus,M.F.
  TITLE     Direct Submission
  JOURNAL   Submitted (25-AUG-2023) Bioinformatics, Specifica, LLC, a Q2
            Solutions Company, 1607 Alcaldesa Street, Santa Fe, NM 87501, USA
COMMENT     GenBank staff is unable to verify sequence and/or annotation
            provided by the submitter.
            
            ##Assembly-Data-START##
            Assembly Method       :: Codon Code Aligner v. 11.0.1; SMRTools v.
                                     11.0
            Sequencing Technology :: PacBio; Sanger dideoxy sequencing
            ##Assembly-Data-END##
FEATURES             Location/Qualifiers
     source          1..321
                     /organism="synthetic construct"
                     /mol_type="other DNA"
                     /db_xref="taxon:32630"
                     /clone="SP_176-3-F5_VL"
ORIGIN      
        1 gatattcaga tgacccagtc tccatcttct gtttctgcct ctgttggtga tagagttacc
       61 attacctgca gagcctctca gaacattcat tcttacctgg cctggtacca gcagaagcca
      121 ggtaaggccc caaagctgct gatttacgat acctctaagc tgcagtctgg tgttccatct
      181 agattctctg gttctggttc tggtaccgat ttcaccctga ccatttcttc tctgcagcca
      241 gaagatttcg ccaactacta ctgccatcag tacgccgcct acccatggac cttcggtggt
      301 ggtaccaagg ttgaaattaa g
//
LOCUS       OR488304                 363 bp    DNA     linear   SYN 25-AUG-2023
DEFINITION  UNVERIFIED: Synthetic construct clone SP_177-3-F6_VH sequence.
ACCESSION   OR488304
VERSION     OR488304
KEYWORDS    UNVERIFIED.
SOURCE      synthetic construct
  ORGANISM  synthetic construct
            other sequences; artificial sequences.
REFERENCE   1  (bases 1 to 363)
  AUTHORS   Erasmus,M.F.
  TITLE     Insights into Next Generation Sequencing Guided Antibody Selection
            Strategies
  JOURNAL   Unpublished
REFERENCE   2  (bases 1 to 363)
  AUTHORS   Erasmus,M.F.
  TITLE     Direct Submission
  JOURNAL   Submitted (25-AUG-2023) Bioinformatics, Specifica, LLC, a Q2
            Solutions Company, 1607 Alcaldesa Street, Santa Fe, NM 87501, USA
COMMENT     GenBank staff is unable to verify sequence and/or annotation
            provided by the submitter.
            
            ##Assembly-Data-START##
            Assembly Method       :: Codon Code Aligner v. 11.0.1; SMRTools v.
                                     11.0
            Sequencing Technology :: PacBio; Sanger dideoxy sequencing
            ##Assembly-Data-END##
FEATURES             Location/Qualifiers
     source          1..363
                     /organism="synthetic construct"
                     /mol_type="other DNA"
                     /db_xref="taxon:32630"
                     /clone="SP_177-3-F6_VH"
ORIGIN      
        1 caggttcagc tggttcagtc tggtgccgaa gttaagaagc caggtgcctc tgttaaggtt
       61 tcttgcaagg tttctggtta cccattcacc agatctacca ttcattgggt tagacaggcc
      121 ccaggtaagg gtctggaatg gatgggtggt attaacgccg gtaccggtga taccatttac
      181 gcccagaagt tccagggtag agttaccatg accgaagata cctctaccga taccgcctac
      241 atggaactgt cttctctgaa gtctgaagat accgccgttt actactgcgc cagagatggt
      301 tactcttctg gttactacgg tatggatgtt tggggtcagg gtaccaccgt taccgtttct
      361 tct
//
LOCUS       OR488305                 321 bp    DNA     linear   SYN 25-AUG-2023
DEFINITION  UNVERIFIED: Synthetic construct clone SP_177-3-F6_VL sequence.
ACCESSION   OR488305
VERSION     OR488305
KEYWORDS    UNVERIFIED.
SOURCE      synthetic construct
  ORGANISM  synthetic construct
            other sequences; artificial sequences.
REFERENCE   1  (bases 1 to 321)
  AUTHORS   Erasmus,M.F.
  TITLE     Insights into Next Generation Sequencing Guided Antibody Selection
            Strategies
  JOURNAL   Unpublished
REFERENCE   2  (bases 1 to 321)
  AUTHORS   Erasmus,M.F.
  TITLE     Direct Submission
  JOURNAL   Submitted (25-AUG-2023) Bioinformatics, Specifica, LLC, a Q2
            Solutions Company, 1607 Alcaldesa Street, Santa Fe, NM 87501, USA
COMMENT     GenBank staff is unable to verify sequence and/or annotation
            provided by the submitter.
            
            ##Assembly-Data-START##
            Assembly Method       :: Codon Code Aligner v. 11.0.1; SMRTools v.
                                     11.0
            Sequencing Technology :: PacBio; Sanger dideoxy sequencing
            ##Assembly-Data-END##
FEATURES             Location/Qualifiers
     source          1..321
                     /organism="synthetic construct"
                     /mol_type="other DNA"
                     /db_xref="taxon:32630"
                     /clone="SP_177-3-F6_VL"
ORIGIN      
        1 gatattcaga tgacccagtc tccatcttct gtttctgcct ctgttggtga tagagttacc
       61 attacctgca gagcctctca gtctattgcc tctcatctgg cctggtacca gcagaagcca
      121 ggtaaggccc caaagctgct gatttacgaa gcctctaccc tgaagccagg tgttccatct
      181 agattctctg gttctggttc tggtaccgat ttcaccctga ccatttcttc tctgcagcca
      241 gaagatttcg ccaactacta ctgccatcag tacgccgcct acccatggac cttcggtggt
      301 ggtaccaagg ttgaaattaa g
//
LOCUS       OR488306                 363 bp    DNA     linear   SYN 25-AUG-2023
DEFINITION  UNVERIFIED: Synthetic construct clone SP_178-3-F7_VH sequence.
ACCESSION   OR488306
VERSION     OR488306
KEYWORDS    UNVERIFIED.
SOURCE      synthetic construct
  ORGANISM  synthetic construct
            other sequences; artificial sequences.
REFERENCE   1  (bases 1 to 363)
  AUTHORS   Erasmus,M.F.
  TITLE     Insights into Next Generation Sequencing Guided Antibody Selection
            Strategies
  JOURNAL   Unpublished
REFERENCE   2  (bases 1 to 363)
  AUTHORS   Erasmus,M.F.
  TITLE     Direct Submission
  JOURNAL   Submitted (25-AUG-2023) Bioinformatics, Specifica, LLC, a Q2
            Solutions Company, 1607 Alcaldesa Street, Santa Fe, NM 87501, USA
COMMENT     GenBank staff is unable to verify sequence and/or annotation
            provided by the submitter.
            
            ##Assembly-Data-START##
            Assembly Method       :: Codon Code Aligner v. 11.0.1; SMRTools v.
                                     11.0
            Sequencing Technology :: PacBio; Sanger dideoxy sequencing
            ##Assembly-Data-END##
FEATURES             Location/Qualifiers
     source          1..363
                     /organism="synthetic construct"
                     /mol_type="other DNA"
                     /db_xref="taxon:32630"
                     /clone="SP_178-3-F7_VH"
ORIGIN      
        1 caggttcagc tggttcagtc tggtgccgaa gttaagaagc caggtgcctc tgttaaggtt
       61 tcttgcaagg tttctggtta cccattcacc agatctacca ttcattgggt tagacaggcc
      121 ccaggtaagg gtctggaatg gatgggtggt attaacgccg gtaccggtga taccatttac
      181 gcccagaagt tccagggtag agttaccatg accgaagata cctctaccga taccgcctac
      241 atggaactgt cttctctgaa gtctgaagat accgccgttt actactgcgc cagagatggt
      301 tactcttctg gttactacgg tatggatgtt tggggtcagg gtaccaccgt taccgtttct
      361 tct
//
LOCUS       OR488307                 321 bp    DNA     linear   SYN 25-AUG-2023
DEFINITION  UNVERIFIED: Synthetic construct clone SP_178-3-F7_VL sequence.
ACCESSION   OR488307
VERSION     OR488307
KEYWORDS    UNVERIFIED.
SOURCE      synthetic construct
  ORGANISM  synthetic construct
            other sequences; artificial sequences.
REFERENCE   1  (bases 1 to 321)
  AUTHORS   Erasmus,M.F.
  TITLE     Insights into Next Generation Sequencing Guided Antibody Selection
            Strategies
  JOURNAL   Unpublished
REFERENCE   2  (bases 1 to 321)
  AUTHORS   Erasmus,M.F.
  TITLE     Direct Submission
  JOURNAL   Submitted (25-AUG-2023) Bioinformatics, Specifica, LLC, a Q2
            Solutions Company, 1607 Alcaldesa Street, Santa Fe, NM 87501, USA
COMMENT     GenBank staff is unable to verify sequence and/or annotation
            provided by the submitter.
            
            ##Assembly-Data-START##
            Assembly Method       :: Codon Code Aligner v. 11.0.1; SMRTools v.
                                     11.0
            Sequencing Technology :: PacBio; Sanger dideoxy sequencing
            ##Assembly-Data-END##
FEATURES             Location/Qualifiers
     source          1..321
                     /organism="synthetic construct"
                     /mol_type="other DNA"
                     /db_xref="taxon:32630"
                     /clone="SP_178-3-F7_VL"
ORIGIN      
        1 gatattcaga tgacccagtc tccatcttct gtttctgcct ctgttggtga tagagttacc
       61 attacctgca gagcctctca gaacattcat tcttacctgg cctggtacca gcagaagcca
      121 ggtaaggccc caaagctgct gatttacggt gaatctaaca gagccaccgg tgttccatct
      181 agattctctg gttctggttc tggtaccgat ttcaccctga ccatttcttc tctgcagcca
      241 gaagatttcg ccaactacta ctgccatcag tacgccgcct acccatggac cttcggtggt
      301 ggtaccaagg ttgaaattaa g
//
LOCUS       OR488308                 363 bp    DNA     linear   SYN 25-AUG-2023
DEFINITION  UNVERIFIED: Synthetic construct clone SP_179-3-F8_VH sequence.
ACCESSION   OR488308
VERSION     OR488308
KEYWORDS    UNVERIFIED.
SOURCE      synthetic construct
  ORGANISM  synthetic construct
            other sequences; artificial sequences.
REFERENCE   1  (bases 1 to 363)
  AUTHORS   Erasmus,M.F.
  TITLE     Insights into Next Generation Sequencing Guided Antibody Selection
            Strategies
  JOURNAL   Unpublished
REFERENCE   2  (bases 1 to 363)
  AUTHORS   Erasmus,M.F.
  TITLE     Direct Submission
  JOURNAL   Submitted (25-AUG-2023) Bioinformatics, Specifica, LLC, a Q2
            Solutions Company, 1607 Alcaldesa Street, Santa Fe, NM 87501, USA
COMMENT     GenBank staff is unable to verify sequence and/or annotation
            provided by the submitter.
            
            ##Assembly-Data-START##
            Assembly Method       :: Codon Code Aligner v. 11.0.1; SMRTools v.
                                     11.0
            Sequencing Technology :: PacBio; Sanger dideoxy sequencing
            ##Assembly-Data-END##
FEATURES             Location/Qualifiers
     source          1..363
                     /organism="synthetic construct"
                     /mol_type="other DNA"
                     /db_xref="taxon:32630"
                     /clone="SP_179-3-F8_VH"
ORIGIN      
        1 caggttcagc tggttcagtc tggtgccgaa gttaagaagc caggtgcctc tgttaaggtt
       61 tcttgcaagg tttctggtta cccattcacc agatctacca ttcattgggt tagacaggcc
      121 ccaggtaagg gtctggaatg gatgggtggt attaacgccg gtaccggtga taccatttac
      181 gcccagaagt tccagggtag agttaccatg accgaagata cctctaccga taccgcctac
      241 atggaactgt cttctctgaa gtctgaagat accgccgttt actactgcgc cagagatggt
      301 tactcttctg gttactacgg tatggatgtt tggggtcagg gtaccaccgt taccgtttct
      361 tct
//
LOCUS       OR488309                 321 bp    DNA     linear   SYN 25-AUG-2023
DEFINITION  UNVERIFIED: Synthetic construct clone SP_179-3-F8_VL sequence.
ACCESSION   OR488309
VERSION     OR488309
KEYWORDS    UNVERIFIED.
SOURCE      synthetic construct
  ORGANISM  synthetic construct
            other sequences; artificial sequences.
REFERENCE   1  (bases 1 to 321)
  AUTHORS   Erasmus,M.F.
  TITLE     Insights into Next Generation Sequencing Guided Antibody Selection
            Strategies
  JOURNAL   Unpublished
REFERENCE   2  (bases 1 to 321)
  AUTHORS   Erasmus,M.F.
  TITLE     Direct Submission
  JOURNAL   Submitted (25-AUG-2023) Bioinformatics, Specifica, LLC, a Q2
            Solutions Company, 1607 Alcaldesa Street, Santa Fe, NM 87501, USA
COMMENT     GenBank staff is unable to verify sequence and/or annotation
            provided by the submitter.
            
            ##Assembly-Data-START##
            Assembly Method       :: Codon Code Aligner v. 11.0.1; SMRTools v.
                                     11.0
            Sequencing Technology :: PacBio; Sanger dideoxy sequencing
            ##Assembly-Data-END##
FEATURES             Location/Qualifiers
     source          1..321
                     /organism="synthetic construct"
                     /mol_type="other DNA"
                     /db_xref="taxon:32630"
                     /clone="SP_179-3-F8_VL"
ORIGIN      
        1 gatattcaga tgacccagtc tccatcttct gtttctgcct ctgttggtga tagagttacc
       61 attacctgca gagcctctca gtctattggt tcttacctgg cctggtacca gcagaagcca
      121 ggtaaggccc caaagctgct gatttactct ggttctaccc tgaagccagg tgttccatct
      181 agattctctg gttctggttc tggtaccgat ttcaccctga ccatttcttc tctgcagcca
      241 gaagatttcg ccaactacta ctgccatcag tacgccgcct acccatggac cttcggtggt
      301 ggtaccaagg ttgaaattaa g
//
LOCUS       OR488310                 354 bp    DNA     linear   SYN 25-AUG-2023
DEFINITION  UNVERIFIED: Synthetic construct clone SP_18-1-B6_VH sequence.
ACCESSION   OR488310
VERSION     OR488310
KEYWORDS    UNVERIFIED.
SOURCE      synthetic construct
  ORGANISM  synthetic construct
            other sequences; artificial sequences.
REFERENCE   1  (bases 1 to 354)
  AUTHORS   Erasmus,M.F.
  TITLE     Insights into Next Generation Sequencing Guided Antibody Selection
            Strategies
  JOURNAL   Unpublished
REFERENCE   2  (bases 1 to 354)
  AUTHORS   Erasmus,M.F.
  TITLE     Direct Submission
  JOURNAL   Submitted (25-AUG-2023) Bioinformatics, Specifica, LLC, a Q2
            Solutions Company, 1607 Alcaldesa Street, Santa Fe, NM 87501, USA
COMMENT     GenBank staff is unable to verify sequence and/or annotation
            provided by the submitter.
            
            ##Assembly-Data-START##
            Assembly Method       :: Codon Code Aligner v. 11.0.1; SMRTools v.
                                     11.0
            Sequencing Technology :: PacBio; Sanger dideoxy sequencing
            ##Assembly-Data-END##
FEATURES             Location/Qualifiers
     source          1..354
                     /organism="synthetic construct"
                     /mol_type="other DNA"
                     /db_xref="taxon:32630"
                     /clone="SP_18-1-B6_VH"
ORIGIN      
        1 caggttcagc tggttcagtc tggtgccgaa gttaagaagc caggtgcctc tgttaaggtt
       61 tcttgcaagg tttctggtta cccattcacc aactacgcca ttcattgggt tagacaggcc
      121 ccaggtaagg gtctggaatg gatgggtggt attaacccaa acattggtga taccatttac
      181 gcccagaagt tccagggtag agttaccatg accgaagata cctctaccga taccgcctac
      241 atggaactgt cttctctgaa gtctgaagat accgccgttt actactgcgc cagagatgaa
      301 agagattact ctttcgatta ctggggtcag ggtaccctgg ttaccgtttc ttct
//
LOCUS       OR488311                 321 bp    DNA     linear   SYN 25-AUG-2023
DEFINITION  UNVERIFIED: Synthetic construct clone SP_18-1-B6_VL sequence.
ACCESSION   OR488311
VERSION     OR488311
KEYWORDS    UNVERIFIED.
SOURCE      synthetic construct
  ORGANISM  synthetic construct
            other sequences; artificial sequences.
REFERENCE   1  (bases 1 to 321)
  AUTHORS   Erasmus,M.F.
  TITLE     Insights into Next Generation Sequencing Guided Antibody Selection
            Strategies
  JOURNAL   Unpublished
REFERENCE   2  (bases 1 to 321)
  AUTHORS   Erasmus,M.F.
  TITLE     Direct Submission
  JOURNAL   Submitted (25-AUG-2023) Bioinformatics, Specifica, LLC, a Q2
            Solutions Company, 1607 Alcaldesa Street, Santa Fe, NM 87501, USA
COMMENT     GenBank staff is unable to verify sequence and/or annotation
            provided by the submitter.
            
            ##Assembly-Data-START##
            Assembly Method       :: Codon Code Aligner v. 11.0.1; SMRTools v.
                                     11.0
            Sequencing Technology :: PacBio; Sanger dideoxy sequencing
            ##Assembly-Data-END##
FEATURES             Location/Qualifiers
     source          1..321
                     /organism="synthetic construct"
                     /mol_type="other DNA"
                     /db_xref="taxon:32630"
                     /clone="SP_18-1-B6_VL"
ORIGIN      
        1 gatattcaga tgacccagtc tccatcttct gtttctgcct ctgttggtga tagagttacc
       61 attacctgca gagcctctca gaacattcat tcttacctgg cctggtacca gcagaagcca
      121 ggtaaggccc caaagctgct gatttacgcc gcctcttctc tggcctctgg tgttccatct
      181 agattctctg gttctggttc tggtaccgat ttcaccctga ccatttcttc tctgcagcca
      241 gaagatttcg ccaactacta ctgccatcag tactcttctt acccacatac cttcggtggt
      301 ggtaccaagg ttgaaattaa g
//
LOCUS       OR488312                 363 bp    DNA     linear   SYN 25-AUG-2023
DEFINITION  UNVERIFIED: Synthetic construct clone SP_180-3-F9_VH sequence.
ACCESSION   OR488312
VERSION     OR488312
KEYWORDS    UNVERIFIED.
SOURCE      synthetic construct
  ORGANISM  synthetic construct
            other sequences; artificial sequences.
REFERENCE   1  (bases 1 to 363)
  AUTHORS   Erasmus,M.F.
  TITLE     Insights into Next Generation Sequencing Guided Antibody Selection
            Strategies
  JOURNAL   Unpublished
REFERENCE   2  (bases 1 to 363)
  AUTHORS   Erasmus,M.F.
  TITLE     Direct Submission
  JOURNAL   Submitted (25-AUG-2023) Bioinformatics, Specifica, LLC, a Q2
            Solutions Company, 1607 Alcaldesa Street, Santa Fe, NM 87501, USA
COMMENT     GenBank staff is unable to verify sequence and/or annotation
            provided by the submitter.
            
            ##Assembly-Data-START##
            Assembly Method       :: Codon Code Aligner v. 11.0.1; SMRTools v.
                                     11.0
            Sequencing Technology :: PacBio; Sanger dideoxy sequencing
            ##Assembly-Data-END##
FEATURES             Location/Qualifiers
     source          1..363
                     /organism="synthetic construct"
                     /mol_type="other DNA"
                     /db_xref="taxon:32630"
                     /clone="SP_180-3-F9_VH"
ORIGIN      
        1 caggttcagc tggttcagtc tggtgccgaa gttaagaagc caggtgcctc tgttaaggtt
       61 tcttgcaagg tttctggtta cccattcacc agatctacca ttcattgggt tagacaggcc
      121 ccaggtaagg gtctggaatg gatgggtggt attaacgccg gtaccggtga taccatttac
      181 gcccagaagt tccagggtag agttaccatg accgaagata cctctaccga taccgcctac
      241 atggaactgt cttctctgaa gtctgaagat accgccgttt actactgcgc cagagatggt
      301 tactcttctg gttactacgg tatggatgtt tggggtcagg gtaccaccgt taccgtttct
      361 tct
//
LOCUS       OR488313                 321 bp    DNA     linear   SYN 25-AUG-2023
DEFINITION  UNVERIFIED: Synthetic construct clone SP_180-3-F9_VL sequence.
ACCESSION   OR488313
VERSION     OR488313
KEYWORDS    UNVERIFIED.
SOURCE      synthetic construct
  ORGANISM  synthetic construct
            other sequences; artificial sequences.
REFERENCE   1  (bases 1 to 321)
  AUTHORS   Erasmus,M.F.
  TITLE     Insights into Next Generation Sequencing Guided Antibody Selection
            Strategies
  JOURNAL   Unpublished
REFERENCE   2  (bases 1 to 321)
  AUTHORS   Erasmus,M.F.
  TITLE     Direct Submission
  JOURNAL   Submitted (25-AUG-2023) Bioinformatics, Specifica, LLC, a Q2
            Solutions Company, 1607 Alcaldesa Street, Santa Fe, NM 87501, USA
COMMENT     GenBank staff is unable to verify sequence and/or annotation
            provided by the submitter.
            
            ##Assembly-Data-START##
            Assembly Method       :: Codon Code Aligner v. 11.0.1; SMRTools v.
                                     11.0
            Sequencing Technology :: PacBio; Sanger dideoxy sequencing
            ##Assembly-Data-END##
FEATURES             Location/Qualifiers
     source          1..321
                     /organism="synthetic construct"
                     /mol_type="other DNA"
                     /db_xref="taxon:32630"
                     /clone="SP_180-3-F9_VL"
ORIGIN      
        1 gatattcaga tgacccagtc tccatcttct gtttctgcct ctgttggtga tagagttacc
       61 attacctgca gagcctctca gggtattggt agagatctgg cctggtacca gcagaagcca
      121 ggtaaggccc caaagctgct gatttacgaa gcctctaccc tgaagccagg tgttccatct
      181 agattctctg gttctggttc tggtaccgat ttcaccctga ccatttcttc tctgcagcca
      241 gaagatttcg ccaactacta ctgccatcag tacgccgcct acccatggac cttcggtggt
      301 ggtaccaagg ttgaaattaa g
//
LOCUS       OR488314                 363 bp    DNA     linear   SYN 25-AUG-2023
DEFINITION  UNVERIFIED: Synthetic construct clone SP_181-3-F10_VH sequence.
ACCESSION   OR488314
VERSION     OR488314
KEYWORDS    UNVERIFIED.
SOURCE      synthetic construct
  ORGANISM  synthetic construct
            other sequences; artificial sequences.
REFERENCE   1  (bases 1 to 363)
  AUTHORS   Erasmus,M.F.
  TITLE     Insights into Next Generation Sequencing Guided Antibody Selection
            Strategies
  JOURNAL   Unpublished
REFERENCE   2  (bases 1 to 363)
  AUTHORS   Erasmus,M.F.
  TITLE     Direct Submission
  JOURNAL   Submitted (25-AUG-2023) Bioinformatics, Specifica, LLC, a Q2
            Solutions Company, 1607 Alcaldesa Street, Santa Fe, NM 87501, USA
COMMENT     GenBank staff is unable to verify sequence and/or annotation
            provided by the submitter.
            
            ##Assembly-Data-START##
            Assembly Method       :: Codon Code Aligner v. 11.0.1; SMRTools v.
                                     11.0
            Sequencing Technology :: PacBio; Sanger dideoxy sequencing
            ##Assembly-Data-END##
FEATURES             Location/Qualifiers
     source          1..363
                     /organism="synthetic construct"
                     /mol_type="other DNA"
                     /db_xref="taxon:32630"
                     /clone="SP_181-3-F10_VH"
ORIGIN      
        1 caggttcagc tggttcagtc tggtgccgaa gttaagaagc caggtgcctc tgttaaggtt
       61 tcttgcaagg tttctggtta cccattcacc agatctacca ttcattgggt tagacaggcc
      121 ccaggtaagg gtctggaatg gatgggtggt attaacgccg gtaccggtga taccatttac
      181 gcccagaagt tccagggtag agttaccatg accgaagata cctctaccga taccgcctac
      241 atggaactgt cttctctgaa gtctgaagat accgccgttt actactgcgc cagagatggt
      301 tactcttctg gttactacgg tatggatgtt tggggtcagg gtaccaccgt taccgtttct
      361 tct
//
LOCUS       OR488315                 321 bp    DNA     linear   SYN 25-AUG-2023
DEFINITION  UNVERIFIED: Synthetic construct clone SP_181-3-F10_VL sequence.
ACCESSION   OR488315
VERSION     OR488315
KEYWORDS    UNVERIFIED.
SOURCE      synthetic construct
  ORGANISM  synthetic construct
            other sequences; artificial sequences.
REFERENCE   1  (bases 1 to 321)
  AUTHORS   Erasmus,M.F.
  TITLE     Insights into Next Generation Sequencing Guided Antibody Selection
            Strategies
  JOURNAL   Unpublished
REFERENCE   2  (bases 1 to 321)
  AUTHORS   Erasmus,M.F.
  TITLE     Direct Submission
  JOURNAL   Submitted (25-AUG-2023) Bioinformatics, Specifica, LLC, a Q2
            Solutions Company, 1607 Alcaldesa Street, Santa Fe, NM 87501, USA
COMMENT     GenBank staff is unable to verify sequence and/or annotation
            provided by the submitter.
            
            ##Assembly-Data-START##
            Assembly Method       :: Codon Code Aligner v. 11.0.1; SMRTools v.
                                     11.0
            Sequencing Technology :: PacBio; Sanger dideoxy sequencing
            ##Assembly-Data-END##
FEATURES             Location/Qualifiers
     source          1..321
                     /organism="synthetic construct"
                     /mol_type="other DNA"
                     /db_xref="taxon:32630"
                     /clone="SP_181-3-F10_VL"
ORIGIN      
        1 gatattcaga tgacccagtc tccatcttct gtttctgcct ctgttggtga tagagttacc
       61 attacctgca gagcctctca gggtattaac agatacctgg cctggtacca gcagaagcca
      121 ggtaaggccc caaagctgct gatttacgaa gcctctaccc tgaagccagg tgttccatct
      181 agattctctg gttctggttc tggtaccgat ttcaccctga ccatttcttc tctgcagcca
      241 gaagatttcg ccaactacta ctgccatcag tacgccgcct acccatggac cttcggtggt
      301 ggtaccaagg ttgaaattaa g
//
LOCUS       OR488316                 363 bp    DNA     linear   SYN 25-AUG-2023
DEFINITION  UNVERIFIED: Synthetic construct clone SP_182-3-F11_VH sequence.
ACCESSION   OR488316
VERSION     OR488316
KEYWORDS    UNVERIFIED.
SOURCE      synthetic construct
  ORGANISM  synthetic construct
            other sequences; artificial sequences.
REFERENCE   1  (bases 1 to 363)
  AUTHORS   Erasmus,M.F.
  TITLE     Insights into Next Generation Sequencing Guided Antibody Selection
            Strategies
  JOURNAL   Unpublished
REFERENCE   2  (bases 1 to 363)
  AUTHORS   Erasmus,M.F.
  TITLE     Direct Submission
  JOURNAL   Submitted (25-AUG-2023) Bioinformatics, Specifica, LLC, a Q2
            Solutions Company, 1607 Alcaldesa Street, Santa Fe, NM 87501, USA
COMMENT     GenBank staff is unable to verify sequence and/or annotation
            provided by the submitter.
            
            ##Assembly-Data-START##
            Assembly Method       :: Codon Code Aligner v. 11.0.1; SMRTools v.
                                     11.0
            Sequencing Technology :: PacBio; Sanger dideoxy sequencing
            ##Assembly-Data-END##
FEATURES             Location/Qualifiers
     source          1..363
                     /organism="synthetic construct"
                     /mol_type="other DNA"
                     /db_xref="taxon:32630"
                     /clone="SP_182-3-F11_VH"
ORIGIN      
        1 caggttcagc tggttcagtc tggtgccgaa gttaagaagc caggtgcctc tgttaaggtt
       61 tcttgcaagg tttctggtta cccattcacc agatctacca ttcattgggt tagacaggcc
      121 ccaggtaagg gtctggaatg gatgggtggt attaacgccg gtaccggtga taccatttac
      181 gcccagaagt tccagggtag agttaccatg accgaagata cctctaccga taccgcctac
      241 atggaactgt cttctctgaa gtctgaagat accgccgttt actactgcgc cagagatggt
      301 tactcttctg gttactacgg tatggatgtt tggggtcagg gtaccaccgt taccgtttct
      361 tct
//
LOCUS       OR488317                 321 bp    DNA     linear   SYN 25-AUG-2023
DEFINITION  UNVERIFIED: Synthetic construct clone SP_182-3-F11_VL sequence.
ACCESSION   OR488317
VERSION     OR488317
KEYWORDS    UNVERIFIED.
SOURCE      synthetic construct
  ORGANISM  synthetic construct
            other sequences; artificial sequences.
REFERENCE   1  (bases 1 to 321)
  AUTHORS   Erasmus,M.F.
  TITLE     Insights into Next Generation Sequencing Guided Antibody Selection
            Strategies
  JOURNAL   Unpublished
REFERENCE   2  (bases 1 to 321)
  AUTHORS   Erasmus,M.F.
  TITLE     Direct Submission
  JOURNAL   Submitted (25-AUG-2023) Bioinformatics, Specifica, LLC, a Q2
            Solutions Company, 1607 Alcaldesa Street, Santa Fe, NM 87501, USA
COMMENT     GenBank staff is unable to verify sequence and/or annotation
            provided by the submitter.
            
            ##Assembly-Data-START##
            Assembly Method       :: Codon Code Aligner v. 11.0.1; SMRTools v.
                                     11.0
            Sequencing Technology :: PacBio; Sanger dideoxy sequencing
            ##Assembly-Data-END##
FEATURES             Location/Qualifiers
     source          1..321
                     /organism="synthetic construct"
                     /mol_type="other DNA"
                     /db_xref="taxon:32630"
                     /clone="SP_182-3-F11_VL"
ORIGIN      
        1 gatattcaga tgacccagtc tccatcttct gtttctgcct ctgttggtga tagagttacc
       61 attacctgca gatcttctca gaacattggt agatggctgg cctggtacca gcagaagcca
      121 ggtaaggccc caaagctgct gatttacggt acctctgata gagcctctgg tattccatct
      181 agattctctg gttctggttc tggtaccgat ttcaccctga ccatttcttc tctgcagcca
      241 gaagatttcg ccaactacta ctgccatcag tacgccgcct acccatggac cttcggtggt
      301 ggtaccaagg ttgaaattaa g
//
LOCUS       OR488318                 363 bp    DNA     linear   SYN 25-AUG-2023
DEFINITION  UNVERIFIED: Synthetic construct clone SP_183-3-F12_VH sequence.
ACCESSION   OR488318
VERSION     OR488318
KEYWORDS    UNVERIFIED.
SOURCE      synthetic construct
  ORGANISM  synthetic construct
            other sequences; artificial sequences.
REFERENCE   1  (bases 1 to 363)
  AUTHORS   Erasmus,M.F.
  TITLE     Insights into Next Generation Sequencing Guided Antibody Selection
            Strategies
  JOURNAL   Unpublished
REFERENCE   2  (bases 1 to 363)
  AUTHORS   Erasmus,M.F.
  TITLE     Direct Submission
  JOURNAL   Submitted (25-AUG-2023) Bioinformatics, Specifica, LLC, a Q2
            Solutions Company, 1607 Alcaldesa Street, Santa Fe, NM 87501, USA
COMMENT     GenBank staff is unable to verify sequence and/or annotation
            provided by the submitter.
            
            ##Assembly-Data-START##
            Assembly Method       :: Codon Code Aligner v. 11.0.1; SMRTools v.
                                     11.0
            Sequencing Technology :: PacBio; Sanger dideoxy sequencing
            ##Assembly-Data-END##
FEATURES             Location/Qualifiers
     source          1..363
                     /organism="synthetic construct"
                     /mol_type="other DNA"
                     /db_xref="taxon:32630"
                     /clone="SP_183-3-F12_VH"
ORIGIN      
        1 caggttcagc tggttcagtc tggtgccgaa gttaagaagc caggtgcctc tgttaaggtt
       61 tcttgcaagg tttctggtta cccattcacc agatctacca ttcattgggt tagacaggcc
      121 ccaggtaagg gtctggaatg gatgggtggt attaacgccg gtaccggtga taccatttac
      181 gcccagaagt tccagggtag agttaccatg accgaagata cctctaccga taccgcctac
      241 atggaactgt cttctctgaa gtctgaagat accgccgttt actactgcgc cagagatggt
      301 tactcttctg gttactacgg tatggatgtt tggggtcagg gtaccaccgt taccgtttct
      361 tct
//
LOCUS       OR488319                 321 bp    DNA     linear   SYN 25-AUG-2023
DEFINITION  UNVERIFIED: Synthetic construct clone SP_183-3-F12_VL sequence.
ACCESSION   OR488319
VERSION     OR488319
KEYWORDS    UNVERIFIED.
SOURCE      synthetic construct
  ORGANISM  synthetic construct
            other sequences; artificial sequences.
REFERENCE   1  (bases 1 to 321)
  AUTHORS   Erasmus,M.F.
  TITLE     Insights into Next Generation Sequencing Guided Antibody Selection
            Strategies
  JOURNAL   Unpublished
REFERENCE   2  (bases 1 to 321)
  AUTHORS   Erasmus,M.F.
  TITLE     Direct Submission
  JOURNAL   Submitted (25-AUG-2023) Bioinformatics, Specifica, LLC, a Q2
            Solutions Company, 1607 Alcaldesa Street, Santa Fe, NM 87501, USA
COMMENT     GenBank staff is unable to verify sequence and/or annotation
            provided by the submitter.
            
            ##Assembly-Data-START##
            Assembly Method       :: Codon Code Aligner v. 11.0.1; SMRTools v.
                                     11.0
            Sequencing Technology :: PacBio; Sanger dideoxy sequencing
            ##Assembly-Data-END##
FEATURES             Location/Qualifiers
     source          1..321
                     /organism="synthetic construct"
                     /mol_type="other DNA"
                     /db_xref="taxon:32630"
                     /clone="SP_183-3-F12_VL"
ORIGIN      
        1 gatattcaga tgacccagtc tccatcttct gtttctgcct ctgttggtga tagagttacc
       61 attacctgca gagcctctga aggtatttct aactacctgg cctggtacca gcagaagcca
      121 ggtaaggccc caaagctgct gatttacggt gcctctgata gaccatctgg tgttccatct
      181 agattctctg gttctggttc tggtaccgat ttcaccctga ccatttcttc tctgcagcca
      241 gaagatttcg ccaactacta ctgccatcag tacgccgcct acccatggac cttcggtggt
      301 ggtaccaagg ttgaaattaa g
//
LOCUS       OR488320                 363 bp    DNA     linear   SYN 25-AUG-2023
DEFINITION  UNVERIFIED: Synthetic construct clone SP_184-3-G1_VH sequence.
ACCESSION   OR488320
VERSION     OR488320
KEYWORDS    UNVERIFIED.
SOURCE      synthetic construct
  ORGANISM  synthetic construct
            other sequences; artificial sequences.
REFERENCE   1  (bases 1 to 363)
  AUTHORS   Erasmus,M.F.
  TITLE     Insights into Next Generation Sequencing Guided Antibody Selection
            Strategies
  JOURNAL   Unpublished
REFERENCE   2  (bases 1 to 363)
  AUTHORS   Erasmus,M.F.
  TITLE     Direct Submission
  JOURNAL   Submitted (25-AUG-2023) Bioinformatics, Specifica, LLC, a Q2
            Solutions Company, 1607 Alcaldesa Street, Santa Fe, NM 87501, USA
COMMENT     GenBank staff is unable to verify sequence and/or annotation
            provided by the submitter.
            
            ##Assembly-Data-START##
            Assembly Method       :: Codon Code Aligner v. 11.0.1; SMRTools v.
                                     11.0
            Sequencing Technology :: PacBio; Sanger dideoxy sequencing
            ##Assembly-Data-END##
FEATURES             Location/Qualifiers
     source          1..363
                     /organism="synthetic construct"
                     /mol_type="other DNA"
                     /db_xref="taxon:32630"
                     /clone="SP_184-3-G1_VH"
ORIGIN      
        1 caggttcagc tggttcagtc tggtgccgaa gttaagaagc caggtgcctc tgttaaggtt
       61 tcttgcaagg tttctggtta cccattcacc agatctacca ttcattgggt tagacaggcc
      121 ccaggtaagg gtctggaatg gatgggtggt attaacgccg gtaccggtga taccatttac
      181 gcccagaagt tccagggtag agttaccatg accgaagata cctctaccga taccgcctac
      241 atggaactgt cttctctgaa gtctgaagat accgccgttt actactgcgc cagagatggt
      301 tactcttctg gttactacgg tatggatgtt tggggtcagg gtaccaccgt taccgtttct
      361 tct
//
LOCUS       OR488321                 321 bp    DNA     linear   SYN 25-AUG-2023
DEFINITION  UNVERIFIED: Synthetic construct clone SP_184-3-G1_VL sequence.
ACCESSION   OR488321
VERSION     OR488321
KEYWORDS    UNVERIFIED.
SOURCE      synthetic construct
  ORGANISM  synthetic construct
            other sequences; artificial sequences.
REFERENCE   1  (bases 1 to 321)
  AUTHORS   Erasmus,M.F.
  TITLE     Insights into Next Generation Sequencing Guided Antibody Selection
            Strategies
  JOURNAL   Unpublished
REFERENCE   2  (bases 1 to 321)
  AUTHORS   Erasmus,M.F.
  TITLE     Direct Submission
  JOURNAL   Submitted (25-AUG-2023) Bioinformatics, Specifica, LLC, a Q2
            Solutions Company, 1607 Alcaldesa Street, Santa Fe, NM 87501, USA
COMMENT     GenBank staff is unable to verify sequence and/or annotation
            provided by the submitter.
            
            ##Assembly-Data-START##
            Assembly Method       :: Codon Code Aligner v. 11.0.1; SMRTools v.
                                     11.0
            Sequencing Technology :: PacBio; Sanger dideoxy sequencing
            ##Assembly-Data-END##
FEATURES             Location/Qualifiers
     source          1..321
                     /organism="synthetic construct"
                     /mol_type="other DNA"
                     /db_xref="taxon:32630"
                     /clone="SP_184-3-G1_VL"
ORIGIN      
        1 gatattcaga tgacccagtc tccatcttct gtttctgcct ctgttggtga tagagttacc
       61 attacctgca gagcctctca gaacattggt tctcatctgg cctggtacca gcagaagcca
      121 ggtaaggccc caaagctgct gatttacggt acctctacca gagccaccgg tgttccatct
      181 agattctctg gttctggttc tggtaccgat ttcaccctga ccatttcttc tctgcagcca
      241 gaagatttcg ccaactacta ctgccatcag tacgccgcct acccatggac cttcggtggt
      301 ggtaccaagg ttgaaattaa g
//
LOCUS       OR488322                 366 bp    DNA     linear   SYN 25-AUG-2023
DEFINITION  UNVERIFIED: Synthetic construct clone SP_185-3-G2_VH sequence.
ACCESSION   OR488322
VERSION     OR488322
KEYWORDS    UNVERIFIED.
SOURCE      synthetic construct
  ORGANISM  synthetic construct
            other sequences; artificial sequences.
REFERENCE   1  (bases 1 to 366)
  AUTHORS   Erasmus,M.F.
  TITLE     Insights into Next Generation Sequencing Guided Antibody Selection
            Strategies
  JOURNAL   Unpublished
REFERENCE   2  (bases 1 to 366)
  AUTHORS   Erasmus,M.F.
  TITLE     Direct Submission
  JOURNAL   Submitted (25-AUG-2023) Bioinformatics, Specifica, LLC, a Q2
            Solutions Company, 1607 Alcaldesa Street, Santa Fe, NM 87501, USA
COMMENT     GenBank staff is unable to verify sequence and/or annotation
            provided by the submitter.
            
            ##Assembly-Data-START##
            Assembly Method       :: Codon Code Aligner v. 11.0.1; SMRTools v.
                                     11.0
            Sequencing Technology :: PacBio; Sanger dideoxy sequencing
            ##Assembly-Data-END##
FEATURES             Location/Qualifiers
     source          1..366
                     /organism="synthetic construct"
                     /mol_type="other DNA"
                     /db_xref="taxon:32630"
                     /clone="SP_185-3-G2_VH"
ORIGIN      
        1 caggttcagc tggttcagtc tggtgccgaa gttaagaagc caggtgcctc tgttaaggtt
       61 tcttgcaagg tttctggtta cccattcacc tcttacgcca ttcattgggt tagacaggcc
      121 ccaggtaagg gtctggaatg gatgggtggt attaccccat acaacgccga taccatttac
      181 gcccagaagt tccagggtag agttaccatg accgaagata cctctaccga taccgcctac
      241 atggaactgt cttctctgaa gtctgaagat accgccgttt actactgcgc cagagatggt
      301 tactcttacg gttacctgtc tggtatggat gtttggggtc agggtaccac cgttaccgtt
      361 tcttct
//
LOCUS       OR488323                 321 bp    DNA     linear   SYN 25-AUG-2023
DEFINITION  UNVERIFIED: Synthetic construct clone SP_185-3-G2_VL sequence.
ACCESSION   OR488323
VERSION     OR488323
KEYWORDS    UNVERIFIED.
SOURCE      synthetic construct
  ORGANISM  synthetic construct
            other sequences; artificial sequences.
REFERENCE   1  (bases 1 to 321)
  AUTHORS   Erasmus,M.F.
  TITLE     Insights into Next Generation Sequencing Guided Antibody Selection
            Strategies
  JOURNAL   Unpublished
REFERENCE   2  (bases 1 to 321)
  AUTHORS   Erasmus,M.F.
  TITLE     Direct Submission
  JOURNAL   Submitted (25-AUG-2023) Bioinformatics, Specifica, LLC, a Q2
            Solutions Company, 1607 Alcaldesa Street, Santa Fe, NM 87501, USA
COMMENT     GenBank staff is unable to verify sequence and/or annotation
            provided by the submitter.
            
            ##Assembly-Data-START##
            Assembly Method       :: Codon Code Aligner v. 11.0.1; SMRTools v.
                                     11.0
            Sequencing Technology :: PacBio; Sanger dideoxy sequencing
            ##Assembly-Data-END##
FEATURES             Location/Qualifiers
     source          1..321
                     /organism="synthetic construct"
                     /mol_type="other DNA"
                     /db_xref="taxon:32630"
                     /clone="SP_185-3-G2_VL"
ORIGIN      
        1 gatattcaga tgacccagtc tccatcttct gtttctgcct ctgttggtaa cagagttacc
       61 attacctgca gagcctctca tgatatttct aactacctgg cctggtacca gcagaagcca
      121 ggtaaggccc caaagctgct gatttacgaa tctaaccaga gaccatctgg tgttccatct
      181 agattctctg gttctggttc tggtaccgat ttcaccctga ccatttcttc tctgcagcca
      241 gaagatttcg ccaactacta ctgccatcag tacgccgcct acccatggac cttcggtggt
      301 ggtaccaagg ttgaaattaa g
//
LOCUS       OR488324                 369 bp    DNA     linear   SYN 25-AUG-2023
DEFINITION  UNVERIFIED: Synthetic construct clone SP_186-3-G3_VH sequence.
ACCESSION   OR488324
VERSION     OR488324
KEYWORDS    UNVERIFIED.
SOURCE      synthetic construct
  ORGANISM  synthetic construct
            other sequences; artificial sequences.
REFERENCE   1  (bases 1 to 369)
  AUTHORS   Erasmus,M.F.
  TITLE     Insights into Next Generation Sequencing Guided Antibody Selection
            Strategies
  JOURNAL   Unpublished
REFERENCE   2  (bases 1 to 369)
  AUTHORS   Erasmus,M.F.
  TITLE     Direct Submission
  JOURNAL   Submitted (25-AUG-2023) Bioinformatics, Specifica, LLC, a Q2
            Solutions Company, 1607 Alcaldesa Street, Santa Fe, NM 87501, USA
COMMENT     GenBank staff is unable to verify sequence and/or annotation
            provided by the submitter.
            
            ##Assembly-Data-START##
            Assembly Method       :: Codon Code Aligner v. 11.0.1; SMRTools v.
                                     11.0
            Sequencing Technology :: PacBio; Sanger dideoxy sequencing
            ##Assembly-Data-END##
FEATURES             Location/Qualifiers
     source          1..369
                     /organism="synthetic construct"
                     /mol_type="other DNA"
                     /db_xref="taxon:32630"
                     /clone="SP_186-3-G3_VH"
ORIGIN      
        1 caggttcagc tggttcagtc tggtgccgaa gttaagaagc caggtgcctc tgttaaggtt
       61 tcttgcaagg tttctggtta ctctttctct acctacacca ttcattgggt tagacaggcc
      121 ccaggtaagg gtctggaatg gatgggtggt attaacccaa gagatgccac caccatttac
      181 gcccagaagt tccagggtag agttaccatg accgaagata cctctaccga taccgcctac
      241 atggaactgt cttctctgaa gtctgaagat accgccgttt actactgcgc cagagatggt
      301 tacggtgatt acagaggtct gtacggtatg gatgtttggg gtcagggtac caccgttacc
      361 gtttcttct
//
LOCUS       OR488325                 321 bp    DNA     linear   SYN 25-AUG-2023
DEFINITION  UNVERIFIED: Synthetic construct clone SP_186-3-G3_VL sequence.
ACCESSION   OR488325
VERSION     OR488325
KEYWORDS    UNVERIFIED.
SOURCE      synthetic construct
  ORGANISM  synthetic construct
            other sequences; artificial sequences.
REFERENCE   1  (bases 1 to 321)
  AUTHORS   Erasmus,M.F.
  TITLE     Insights into Next Generation Sequencing Guided Antibody Selection
            Strategies
  JOURNAL   Unpublished
REFERENCE   2  (bases 1 to 321)
  AUTHORS   Erasmus,M.F.
  TITLE     Direct Submission
  JOURNAL   Submitted (25-AUG-2023) Bioinformatics, Specifica, LLC, a Q2
            Solutions Company, 1607 Alcaldesa Street, Santa Fe, NM 87501, USA
COMMENT     GenBank staff is unable to verify sequence and/or annotation
            provided by the submitter.
            
            ##Assembly-Data-START##
            Assembly Method       :: Codon Code Aligner v. 11.0.1; SMRTools v.
                                     11.0
            Sequencing Technology :: PacBio; Sanger dideoxy sequencing
            ##Assembly-Data-END##
FEATURES             Location/Qualifiers
     source          1..321
                     /organism="synthetic construct"
                     /mol_type="other DNA"
                     /db_xref="taxon:32630"
                     /clone="SP_186-3-G3_VL"
ORIGIN      
        1 gatattcaga tgacccagtc tccatcttct gtttctgcct ctgttggtga tagagttacc
       61 attacctgca gagcctctca ggatattggt aaccatctgg cctggtacca gcagaagcca
      121 ggtaaggccc caaagctgct gatttacgcc tcttctaacc tggcctctgg tgttccatct
      181 agattctctg gttctggttc tggtaccgat ttcaccctga ccatttcttc tctgcagcca
      241 gaagatttcg ccaactacta ctgccatcag tacgccacct acccatggac cttcggtgat
      301 ggtaccaagg ttgaaattaa g
//
LOCUS       OR488326                 378 bp    DNA     linear   SYN 25-AUG-2023
DEFINITION  UNVERIFIED: Synthetic construct clone SP_187-3-G4_VH sequence.
ACCESSION   OR488326
VERSION     OR488326
KEYWORDS    UNVERIFIED.
SOURCE      synthetic construct
  ORGANISM  synthetic construct
            other sequences; artificial sequences.
REFERENCE   1  (bases 1 to 378)
  AUTHORS   Erasmus,M.F.
  TITLE     Insights into Next Generation Sequencing Guided Antibody Selection
            Strategies
  JOURNAL   Unpublished
REFERENCE   2  (bases 1 to 378)
  AUTHORS   Erasmus,M.F.
  TITLE     Direct Submission
  JOURNAL   Submitted (25-AUG-2023) Bioinformatics, Specifica, LLC, a Q2
            Solutions Company, 1607 Alcaldesa Street, Santa Fe, NM 87501, USA
COMMENT     GenBank staff is unable to verify sequence and/or annotation
            provided by the submitter.
            
            ##Assembly-Data-START##
            Assembly Method       :: Codon Code Aligner v. 11.0.1; SMRTools v.
                                     11.0
            Sequencing Technology :: PacBio; Sanger dideoxy sequencing
            ##Assembly-Data-END##
FEATURES             Location/Qualifiers
     source          1..378
                     /organism="synthetic construct"
                     /mol_type="other DNA"
                     /db_xref="taxon:32630"
                     /clone="SP_187-3-G4_VH"
ORIGIN      
        1 caggttcagc tggttcagtc tggtgccgaa gttaagaagc caggtgcctc tgttaaggtt
       61 tcttgcaagg tttctggtta ctctttcacc gatcattcta ttcattgggt tagacaggcc
      121 ccaggtaagg gtctggaatg gatgggtggt attaacccaa acattggtga taccatttac
      181 gcccagaagt tccagggtag agttaccatg accgaagata cctctaccga taccgcctac
      241 atggaactgt cttctctgaa gtctgaagat accgccgttt actactgcgc cagagatggt
      301 tactctggtt acgaatcttc ttactactac tacggtatgg atgtttgggg tcagggtacc
      361 accgttaccg tttcttct
//
LOCUS       OR488327                 321 bp    DNA     linear   SYN 25-AUG-2023
DEFINITION  UNVERIFIED: Synthetic construct clone SP_187-3-G4_VL sequence.
ACCESSION   OR488327
VERSION     OR488327
KEYWORDS    UNVERIFIED.
SOURCE      synthetic construct
  ORGANISM  synthetic construct
            other sequences; artificial sequences.
REFERENCE   1  (bases 1 to 321)
  AUTHORS   Erasmus,M.F.
  TITLE     Insights into Next Generation Sequencing Guided Antibody Selection
            Strategies
  JOURNAL   Unpublished
REFERENCE   2  (bases 1 to 321)
  AUTHORS   Erasmus,M.F.
  TITLE     Direct Submission
  JOURNAL   Submitted (25-AUG-2023) Bioinformatics, Specifica, LLC, a Q2
            Solutions Company, 1607 Alcaldesa Street, Santa Fe, NM 87501, USA
COMMENT     GenBank staff is unable to verify sequence and/or annotation
            provided by the submitter.
            
            ##Assembly-Data-START##
            Assembly Method       :: Codon Code Aligner v. 11.0.1; SMRTools v.
                                     11.0
            Sequencing Technology :: PacBio; Sanger dideoxy sequencing
            ##Assembly-Data-END##
FEATURES             Location/Qualifiers
     source          1..321
                     /organism="synthetic construct"
                     /mol_type="other DNA"
                     /db_xref="taxon:32630"
                     /clone="SP_187-3-G4_VL"
ORIGIN      
        1 gatattcaga tgacccagtc tccatcttct gtttctgcct ctgttggtga tagagttacc
       61 attacctgca gagcctctca ggatattggt aaccatctgg cctggtacca gcagaagcca
      121 ggtaaggccc caaagctgct gatttacgcc tcttctaacc tggcctctgg tgttccatct
      181 agattctctg gttctggttc tggtaccgat ttcaccctga ccatttcttc tctgcagcca
      241 gaagatttcg ccaactacta ctgccatcag tacgccacct acccatggac cttcggtggt
      301 ggtaccaagg ttgaaattaa g
//
LOCUS       OR488328                 378 bp    DNA     linear   SYN 25-AUG-2023
DEFINITION  UNVERIFIED: Synthetic construct clone SP_188-3-G5_VH sequence.
ACCESSION   OR488328
VERSION     OR488328
KEYWORDS    UNVERIFIED.
SOURCE      synthetic construct
  ORGANISM  synthetic construct
            other sequences; artificial sequences.
REFERENCE   1  (bases 1 to 378)
  AUTHORS   Erasmus,M.F.
  TITLE     Insights into Next Generation Sequencing Guided Antibody Selection
            Strategies
  JOURNAL   Unpublished
REFERENCE   2  (bases 1 to 378)
  AUTHORS   Erasmus,M.F.
  TITLE     Direct Submission
  JOURNAL   Submitted (25-AUG-2023) Bioinformatics, Specifica, LLC, a Q2
            Solutions Company, 1607 Alcaldesa Street, Santa Fe, NM 87501, USA
COMMENT     GenBank staff is unable to verify sequence and/or annotation
            provided by the submitter.
            
            ##Assembly-Data-START##
            Assembly Method       :: Codon Code Aligner v. 11.0.1; SMRTools v.
                                     11.0
            Sequencing Technology :: PacBio; Sanger dideoxy sequencing
            ##Assembly-Data-END##
FEATURES             Location/Qualifiers
     source          1..378
                     /organism="synthetic construct"
                     /mol_type="other DNA"
                     /db_xref="taxon:32630"
                     /clone="SP_188-3-G5_VH"
ORIGIN      
        1 caggttcagc tggttcagtc tggtgccgaa gttaagaagc caggtgcctc tgttaaggtt
       61 tcttgcaagg tttctggtta ctctttcacc gatcattcta ttcattgggt tagacaggcc
      121 ccaggtaagg gtctggaatg gatgggtggt attaacccat acaccggtga taccatttac
      181 gcccagaagt tccagggtag agttaccatg accgaagata cctctaccga taccgcctac
      241 atggaactgt cttctctgaa gtctgaagat accgccgttt actactgcgc caaggatggt
      301 tggggttctc tgctgaacgg tattgccgtt gccggtctgg attactgggg tcagggtacc
      361 ctggttaccg tttcttct
//
LOCUS       OR488329                 321 bp    DNA     linear   SYN 25-AUG-2023
DEFINITION  UNVERIFIED: Synthetic construct clone SP_188-3-G5_VL sequence.
ACCESSION   OR488329
VERSION     OR488329
KEYWORDS    UNVERIFIED.
SOURCE      synthetic construct
  ORGANISM  synthetic construct
            other sequences; artificial sequences.
REFERENCE   1  (bases 1 to 321)
  AUTHORS   Erasmus,M.F.
  TITLE     Insights into Next Generation Sequencing Guided Antibody Selection
            Strategies
  JOURNAL   Unpublished
REFERENCE   2  (bases 1 to 321)
  AUTHORS   Erasmus,M.F.
  TITLE     Direct Submission
  JOURNAL   Submitted (25-AUG-2023) Bioinformatics, Specifica, LLC, a Q2
            Solutions Company, 1607 Alcaldesa Street, Santa Fe, NM 87501, USA
COMMENT     GenBank staff is unable to verify sequence and/or annotation
            provided by the submitter.
            
            ##Assembly-Data-START##
            Assembly Method       :: Codon Code Aligner v. 11.0.1; SMRTools v.
                                     11.0
            Sequencing Technology :: PacBio; Sanger dideoxy sequencing
            ##Assembly-Data-END##
FEATURES             Location/Qualifiers
     source          1..321
                     /organism="synthetic construct"
                     /mol_type="other DNA"
                     /db_xref="taxon:32630"
                     /clone="SP_188-3-G5_VL"
ORIGIN      
        1 gatattcaga tgacccagtc tccatcttct gtttctgcct ctgttggtga tagagttacc
       61 attacctgca gagcctctca ggatattggt aaccatctgg cctggtacca gcagaagcca
      121 ggtaaggccc caaagctgct gatttacgcc tcttctaacc tggcctctgg tgttccatct
      181 agattctctg gttctggttc tggtaccgat ttcaccctga ccatttcttc tctgcagcca
      241 gaagatttcg ccaactacta ctgccatcag tacgccacct acccatggac cttcggtggt
      301 ggtaccaagg ttgaaattaa g
//
LOCUS       OR488330                 390 bp    DNA     linear   SYN 25-AUG-2023
DEFINITION  UNVERIFIED: Synthetic construct clone SP_189-3-G6_VH sequence.
ACCESSION   OR488330
VERSION     OR488330
KEYWORDS    UNVERIFIED.
SOURCE      synthetic construct
  ORGANISM  synthetic construct
            other sequences; artificial sequences.
REFERENCE   1  (bases 1 to 390)
  AUTHORS   Erasmus,M.F.
  TITLE     Insights into Next Generation Sequencing Guided Antibody Selection
            Strategies
  JOURNAL   Unpublished
REFERENCE   2  (bases 1 to 390)
  AUTHORS   Erasmus,M.F.
  TITLE     Direct Submission
  JOURNAL   Submitted (25-AUG-2023) Bioinformatics, Specifica, LLC, a Q2
            Solutions Company, 1607 Alcaldesa Street, Santa Fe, NM 87501, USA
COMMENT     GenBank staff is unable to verify sequence and/or annotation
            provided by the submitter.
            
            ##Assembly-Data-START##
            Assembly Method       :: Codon Code Aligner v. 11.0.1; SMRTools v.
                                     11.0
            Sequencing Technology :: PacBio; Sanger dideoxy sequencing
            ##Assembly-Data-END##
FEATURES             Location/Qualifiers
     source          1..390
                     /organism="synthetic construct"
                     /mol_type="other DNA"
                     /db_xref="taxon:32630"
                     /clone="SP_189-3-G6_VH"
ORIGIN      
        1 caggttcagc tggttcagtc tggtgccgaa gttaagaagc caggtgcctc tgttaaggtt
       61 tcttgcaagg tttctggtta ctctttcacc gatcattcta ttcattgggt tagacaggcc
      121 ccaggtaagg gtctggaatg gatgggtggt attaacccat acaccggtga taccatttac
      181 gcccagaagt tccagggtag agttaccatg accgaagata cctctaccga taccgcctac
      241 atggaactgt cttctctgaa gtctgaagat accgccgttt actactgcgc cagagatgcc
      301 tggggtagac caggtaccta ctgcggtggt gattgcccat actctggtat ggatgtttgg
      361 ggtcagggta ccaccgttac cgtttcttct
//
LOCUS       OR488331                 321 bp    DNA     linear   SYN 25-AUG-2023
DEFINITION  UNVERIFIED: Synthetic construct clone SP_189-3-G6_VL sequence.
ACCESSION   OR488331
VERSION     OR488331
KEYWORDS    UNVERIFIED.
SOURCE      synthetic construct
  ORGANISM  synthetic construct
            other sequences; artificial sequences.
REFERENCE   1  (bases 1 to 321)
  AUTHORS   Erasmus,M.F.
  TITLE     Insights into Next Generation Sequencing Guided Antibody Selection
            Strategies
  JOURNAL   Unpublished
REFERENCE   2  (bases 1 to 321)
  AUTHORS   Erasmus,M.F.
  TITLE     Direct Submission
  JOURNAL   Submitted (25-AUG-2023) Bioinformatics, Specifica, LLC, a Q2
            Solutions Company, 1607 Alcaldesa Street, Santa Fe, NM 87501, USA
COMMENT     GenBank staff is unable to verify sequence and/or annotation
            provided by the submitter.
            
            ##Assembly-Data-START##
            Assembly Method       :: Codon Code Aligner v. 11.0.1; SMRTools v.
                                     11.0
            Sequencing Technology :: PacBio; Sanger dideoxy sequencing
            ##Assembly-Data-END##
FEATURES             Location/Qualifiers
     source          1..321
                     /organism="synthetic construct"
                     /mol_type="other DNA"
                     /db_xref="taxon:32630"
                     /clone="SP_189-3-G6_VL"
ORIGIN      
        1 gatattcaga tgacccagtc tccatcttct gtttctgcct ctgttggtga tagagttacc
       61 attacctgca gagcctctag agatatttct tcttacctgg cctggtacca gcagaagcca
      121 ggtaaggccc caaagctgct gatttacggt gcctctacca gagcctctgg tgttccatct
      181 agattctctg gttctggttc tggtaccgat ttcaccctga ccatttcttc tctgcagcca
      241 gaagatttcg ccaactacta ctgccatcag tacgccacct acccatggac cttcggtggt
      301 ggtaccaagg ttgaaattaa g
//
LOCUS       OR488332                 336 bp    DNA     linear   SYN 25-AUG-2023
DEFINITION  UNVERIFIED: Synthetic construct clone SP_19-1-B7_VH sequence.
ACCESSION   OR488332
VERSION     OR488332
KEYWORDS    UNVERIFIED.
SOURCE      synthetic construct
  ORGANISM  synthetic construct
            other sequences; artificial sequences.
REFERENCE   1  (bases 1 to 336)
  AUTHORS   Erasmus,M.F.
  TITLE     Insights into Next Generation Sequencing Guided Antibody Selection
            Strategies
  JOURNAL   Unpublished
REFERENCE   2  (bases 1 to 336)
  AUTHORS   Erasmus,M.F.
  TITLE     Direct Submission
  JOURNAL   Submitted (25-AUG-2023) Bioinformatics, Specifica, LLC, a Q2
            Solutions Company, 1607 Alcaldesa Street, Santa Fe, NM 87501, USA
COMMENT     GenBank staff is unable to verify sequence and/or annotation
            provided by the submitter.
            
            ##Assembly-Data-START##
            Assembly Method       :: Codon Code Aligner v. 11.0.1; SMRTools v.
                                     11.0
            Sequencing Technology :: PacBio; Sanger dideoxy sequencing
            ##Assembly-Data-END##
FEATURES             Location/Qualifiers
     source          1..336
                     /organism="synthetic construct"
                     /mol_type="other DNA"
                     /db_xref="taxon:32630"
                     /clone="SP_19-1-B7_VH"
ORIGIN      
        1 caggttcagc tggttcagtc tggtgccgaa gttaagaagc caggtgcctc tgttaaggtt
       61 tcttgcaagg tttctggtta caccttcacc gataacgcca ttcattgggt tagacaggcc
      121 ccaggtaagg gtctggaatg gatgggtggt atgaacccac attctggtgc caccatttac
      181 gcccagaagt tccagggtag agttaccatg accgaagata cctctaccga taccgcctac
      241 atggaactgt cttctctgaa gtctgaagat accgccgttt actactgcac caccctggcc
      301 tactggggtc agggtaccct ggttaccgtt tcttct
//
LOCUS       OR488333                 321 bp    DNA     linear   SYN 25-AUG-2023
DEFINITION  UNVERIFIED: Synthetic construct clone SP_19-1-B7_VL sequence.
ACCESSION   OR488333
VERSION     OR488333
KEYWORDS    UNVERIFIED.
SOURCE      synthetic construct
  ORGANISM  synthetic construct
            other sequences; artificial sequences.
REFERENCE   1  (bases 1 to 321)
  AUTHORS   Erasmus,M.F.
  TITLE     Insights into Next Generation Sequencing Guided Antibody Selection
            Strategies
  JOURNAL   Unpublished
REFERENCE   2  (bases 1 to 321)
  AUTHORS   Erasmus,M.F.
  TITLE     Direct Submission
  JOURNAL   Submitted (25-AUG-2023) Bioinformatics, Specifica, LLC, a Q2
            Solutions Company, 1607 Alcaldesa Street, Santa Fe, NM 87501, USA
COMMENT     GenBank staff is unable to verify sequence and/or annotation
            provided by the submitter.
            
            ##Assembly-Data-START##
            Assembly Method       :: Codon Code Aligner v. 11.0.1; SMRTools v.
                                     11.0
            Sequencing Technology :: PacBio; Sanger dideoxy sequencing
            ##Assembly-Data-END##
FEATURES             Location/Qualifiers
     source          1..321
                     /organism="synthetic construct"
                     /mol_type="other DNA"
                     /db_xref="taxon:32630"
                     /clone="SP_19-1-B7_VL"
ORIGIN      
        1 gatattcaga tgacccagtc tccatcttct gtttctgcct ctgttggtga tagagttacc
       61 attacctgca gagcctctga aggtatttct aactacctgg cctggtacca gcagaagcca
      121 ggtaaggccc caaagctgct gatttacggt gcctctatta gagaatctgg tgttccatct
      181 agattctctg gttctggttc tggtaccgat ttcaccctga ccatttcttc tctgcagcca
      241 gaagatttcg ccaactacta ctgcctgcag tacgataccc tgccattcac cttcggtggt
      301 ggtaccaagg ttgaaattaa g
//
LOCUS       OR488334                 378 bp    DNA     linear   SYN 25-AUG-2023
DEFINITION  UNVERIFIED: Synthetic construct clone SP_190-3-G7_VH sequence.
ACCESSION   OR488334
VERSION     OR488334
KEYWORDS    UNVERIFIED.
SOURCE      synthetic construct
  ORGANISM  synthetic construct
            other sequences; artificial sequences.
REFERENCE   1  (bases 1 to 378)
  AUTHORS   Erasmus,M.F.
  TITLE     Insights into Next Generation Sequencing Guided Antibody Selection
            Strategies
  JOURNAL   Unpublished
REFERENCE   2  (bases 1 to 378)
  AUTHORS   Erasmus,M.F.
  TITLE     Direct Submission
  JOURNAL   Submitted (25-AUG-2023) Bioinformatics, Specifica, LLC, a Q2
            Solutions Company, 1607 Alcaldesa Street, Santa Fe, NM 87501, USA
COMMENT     GenBank staff is unable to verify sequence and/or annotation
            provided by the submitter.
            
            ##Assembly-Data-START##
            Assembly Method       :: Codon Code Aligner v. 11.0.1; SMRTools v.
                                     11.0
            Sequencing Technology :: PacBio; Sanger dideoxy sequencing
            ##Assembly-Data-END##
FEATURES             Location/Qualifiers
     source          1..378
                     /organism="synthetic construct"
                     /mol_type="other DNA"
                     /db_xref="taxon:32630"
                     /clone="SP_190-3-G7_VH"
ORIGIN      
        1 caggttcagc tggttcagtc tggtgccgaa gttaagaagc caggtgcctc tgttaaggtt
       61 tcttgcaagg tttctggtta ctctttcacc gatcattcta ttcattgggt tagacaggcc
      121 ccaggtaagg gtctggaatg gatgggtggt attaacccat acaccggtga taccatttac
      181 gcccagaagt tccagggtag agttaccatg accgaagata cctctaccga taccgcctac
      241 atggaactgt cttctctgaa gtctgaagat accgccgttt actactgcgc cagagatgcc
      301 tacggtggta actctgaaac cttctggtac tacggtatgg atgtttgggg tcagggtacc
      361 accgttaccc tgtcttct
//
LOCUS       OR488335                 321 bp    DNA     linear   SYN 25-AUG-2023
DEFINITION  UNVERIFIED: Synthetic construct clone SP_190-3-G7_VL sequence.
ACCESSION   OR488335
VERSION     OR488335
KEYWORDS    UNVERIFIED.
SOURCE      synthetic construct
  ORGANISM  synthetic construct
            other sequences; artificial sequences.
REFERENCE   1  (bases 1 to 321)
  AUTHORS   Erasmus,M.F.
  TITLE     Insights into Next Generation Sequencing Guided Antibody Selection
            Strategies
  JOURNAL   Unpublished
REFERENCE   2  (bases 1 to 321)
  AUTHORS   Erasmus,M.F.
  TITLE     Direct Submission
  JOURNAL   Submitted (25-AUG-2023) Bioinformatics, Specifica, LLC, a Q2
            Solutions Company, 1607 Alcaldesa Street, Santa Fe, NM 87501, USA
COMMENT     GenBank staff is unable to verify sequence and/or annotation
            provided by the submitter.
            
            ##Assembly-Data-START##
            Assembly Method       :: Codon Code Aligner v. 11.0.1; SMRTools v.
                                     11.0
            Sequencing Technology :: PacBio; Sanger dideoxy sequencing
            ##Assembly-Data-END##
FEATURES             Location/Qualifiers
     source          1..321
                     /organism="synthetic construct"
                     /mol_type="other DNA"
                     /db_xref="taxon:32630"
                     /clone="SP_190-3-G7_VL"
ORIGIN      
        1 gatattcaga tgacccagtc tccatcttct gtttctgcct ctgttggtga tagagttacc
       61 attacctgca gagcctctca gagaattggt tcttacctgg cctggtacca gcagaagcca
      121 ggtaaggccc caaagctgct gatttacgat gcctcttcta gaccaaccgg tgttccatct
      181 agattctctg gttctggttc tggtaccgat ttcaccctga ccatttcttc tctgcagcca
      241 gaagatttcg ccaactacta ctgccatcag tacgccacct acccatggac cttcggtggt
      301 ggtaccaagg ttgaaattaa g
//
LOCUS       OR488336                 378 bp    DNA     linear   SYN 25-AUG-2023
DEFINITION  UNVERIFIED: Synthetic construct clone SP_191-3-G8_VH sequence.
ACCESSION   OR488336
VERSION     OR488336
KEYWORDS    UNVERIFIED.
SOURCE      synthetic construct
  ORGANISM  synthetic construct
            other sequences; artificial sequences.
REFERENCE   1  (bases 1 to 378)
  AUTHORS   Erasmus,M.F.
  TITLE     Insights into Next Generation Sequencing Guided Antibody Selection
            Strategies
  JOURNAL   Unpublished
REFERENCE   2  (bases 1 to 378)
  AUTHORS   Erasmus,M.F.
  TITLE     Direct Submission
  JOURNAL   Submitted (25-AUG-2023) Bioinformatics, Specifica, LLC, a Q2
            Solutions Company, 1607 Alcaldesa Street, Santa Fe, NM 87501, USA
COMMENT     GenBank staff is unable to verify sequence and/or annotation
            provided by the submitter.
            
            ##Assembly-Data-START##
            Assembly Method       :: Codon Code Aligner v. 11.0.1; SMRTools v.
                                     11.0
            Sequencing Technology :: PacBio; Sanger dideoxy sequencing
            ##Assembly-Data-END##
FEATURES             Location/Qualifiers
     source          1..378
                     /organism="synthetic construct"
                     /mol_type="other DNA"
                     /db_xref="taxon:32630"
                     /clone="SP_191-3-G8_VH"
ORIGIN      
        1 caggttcagc tggttcagtc tggtgccgaa gttaagaagc caggtgcctc tgttaaggtt
       61 tcttgcaagg tttctggtta ctctttcacc gatcattcta ttcattgggt tagacaggcc
      121 ccaggtaagg gtctggaatg gatgggtggt attaacccat acaccggtga taccatttac
      181 gcccagaagt tccagggtag agttaccatg accgaagata cctctaccga taccgcctac
      241 atggaactgt cttctctgaa gtctgaagat accgccgttt actactgcgc cagagatgcc
      301 tacggtggta actctgaaac cttctggtac tacggtatgg atgtttgggg tcagggtacc
      361 accgttaccg tttcttct
//
LOCUS       OR488337                 321 bp    DNA     linear   SYN 25-AUG-2023
DEFINITION  UNVERIFIED: Synthetic construct clone SP_191-3-G8_VL sequence.
ACCESSION   OR488337
VERSION     OR488337
KEYWORDS    UNVERIFIED.
SOURCE      synthetic construct
  ORGANISM  synthetic construct
            other sequences; artificial sequences.
REFERENCE   1  (bases 1 to 321)
  AUTHORS   Erasmus,M.F.
  TITLE     Insights into Next Generation Sequencing Guided Antibody Selection
            Strategies
  JOURNAL   Unpublished
REFERENCE   2  (bases 1 to 321)
  AUTHORS   Erasmus,M.F.
  TITLE     Direct Submission
  JOURNAL   Submitted (25-AUG-2023) Bioinformatics, Specifica, LLC, a Q2
            Solutions Company, 1607 Alcaldesa Street, Santa Fe, NM 87501, USA
COMMENT     GenBank staff is unable to verify sequence and/or annotation
            provided by the submitter.
            
            ##Assembly-Data-START##
            Assembly Method       :: Codon Code Aligner v. 11.0.1; SMRTools v.
                                     11.0
            Sequencing Technology :: PacBio; Sanger dideoxy sequencing
            ##Assembly-Data-END##
FEATURES             Location/Qualifiers
     source          1..321
                     /organism="synthetic construct"
                     /mol_type="other DNA"
                     /db_xref="taxon:32630"
                     /clone="SP_191-3-G8_VL"
ORIGIN      
        1 gatattcaga tgacccagtc tccatcttct gtttctgcct ctgttggtga tagagttacc
       61 attacctgca gagcctctca gaacattggt acctacctgg cctggtacca gcagaagcca
      121 ggtaaggccc caaagctgct gatttacgaa gccaacaaga gaccatctgg tgttccatct
      181 agattctctg gttctggttc tggtaccgat ttcaccctga ccatttcttc tctgcagcca
      241 gaagatttcg ccaactacta ctgccatcag tacgccacct acccatggac cttcggtggt
      301 ggtaccaagg ttgaaattaa g
//
LOCUS       OR488338                 360 bp    DNA     linear   SYN 25-AUG-2023
DEFINITION  UNVERIFIED: Synthetic construct clone SP_192-3-G9_VH sequence.
ACCESSION   OR488338
VERSION     OR488338
KEYWORDS    UNVERIFIED.
SOURCE      synthetic construct
  ORGANISM  synthetic construct
            other sequences; artificial sequences.
REFERENCE   1  (bases 1 to 360)
  AUTHORS   Erasmus,M.F.
  TITLE     Insights into Next Generation Sequencing Guided Antibody Selection
            Strategies
  JOURNAL   Unpublished
REFERENCE   2  (bases 1 to 360)
  AUTHORS   Erasmus,M.F.
  TITLE     Direct Submission
  JOURNAL   Submitted (25-AUG-2023) Bioinformatics, Specifica, LLC, a Q2
            Solutions Company, 1607 Alcaldesa Street, Santa Fe, NM 87501, USA
COMMENT     GenBank staff is unable to verify sequence and/or annotation
            provided by the submitter.
            
            ##Assembly-Data-START##
            Assembly Method       :: Codon Code Aligner v. 11.0.1; SMRTools v.
                                     11.0
            Sequencing Technology :: PacBio; Sanger dideoxy sequencing
            ##Assembly-Data-END##
FEATURES             Location/Qualifiers
     source          1..360
                     /organism="synthetic construct"
                     /mol_type="other DNA"
                     /db_xref="taxon:32630"
                     /clone="SP_192-3-G9_VH"
ORIGIN      
        1 caggttcagc tggttcagtc tggtgccgaa gttaagaagc caggtgcctc tgttaaggtt
       61 tcttgcaagg tttctggtta ctctttcacc gatcattcta ttcattgggt tagacaggcc
      121 ccaggtaagg gtctggaatg gatgggtggt attaacccat acaccggtga taccatttac
      181 gcccagaagt tccagggtag agttaccatg accgaagata cctctaccga taccgcctac
      241 atggaactgt cttctctgaa gtctgaagat accgccgttt actactgcgc cagagatgcc
      301 tacccaggtt actacggtat ggatgtttgg ggtccaggta ccctggttac cgtttcttct
//
LOCUS       OR488339                 321 bp    DNA     linear   SYN 25-AUG-2023
DEFINITION  UNVERIFIED: Synthetic construct clone SP_192-3-G9_VL sequence.
ACCESSION   OR488339
VERSION     OR488339
KEYWORDS    UNVERIFIED.
SOURCE      synthetic construct
  ORGANISM  synthetic construct
            other sequences; artificial sequences.
REFERENCE   1  (bases 1 to 321)
  AUTHORS   Erasmus,M.F.
  TITLE     Insights into Next Generation Sequencing Guided Antibody Selection
            Strategies
  JOURNAL   Unpublished
REFERENCE   2  (bases 1 to 321)
  AUTHORS   Erasmus,M.F.
  TITLE     Direct Submission
  JOURNAL   Submitted (25-AUG-2023) Bioinformatics, Specifica, LLC, a Q2
            Solutions Company, 1607 Alcaldesa Street, Santa Fe, NM 87501, USA
COMMENT     GenBank staff is unable to verify sequence and/or annotation
            provided by the submitter.
            
            ##Assembly-Data-START##
            Assembly Method       :: Codon Code Aligner v. 11.0.1; SMRTools v.
                                     11.0
            Sequencing Technology :: PacBio; Sanger dideoxy sequencing
            ##Assembly-Data-END##
FEATURES             Location/Qualifiers
     source          1..321
                     /organism="synthetic construct"
                     /mol_type="other DNA"
                     /db_xref="taxon:32630"
                     /clone="SP_192-3-G9_VL"
ORIGIN      
        1 gatattcaga tgacccagtc tccatcttct gtttctgcct ctgttggtga tagagttacc
       61 attacctgca gagcctctca gggtattgat aactacctgg cctggtacca gcagaagcca
      121 ggtaaggccc caaagctgct gatttacggt gcctctaaca gagccattgg tattccatct
      181 agattctctg gttctggttc tggtaccgat ttcaccctga ccatttcttc tctgcagcca
      241 gaagatttcg ccaactacta ctgccatcag tacgccacct acccatggac cttcggtggt
      301 ggtaccaagg ttgaaattaa g
//
LOCUS       OR488340                 360 bp    DNA     linear   SYN 25-AUG-2023
DEFINITION  UNVERIFIED: Synthetic construct clone SP_193-3-G10_VH sequence.
ACCESSION   OR488340
VERSION     OR488340
KEYWORDS    UNVERIFIED.
SOURCE      synthetic construct
  ORGANISM  synthetic construct
            other sequences; artificial sequences.
REFERENCE   1  (bases 1 to 360)
  AUTHORS   Erasmus,M.F.
  TITLE     Insights into Next Generation Sequencing Guided Antibody Selection
            Strategies
  JOURNAL   Unpublished
REFERENCE   2  (bases 1 to 360)
  AUTHORS   Erasmus,M.F.
  TITLE     Direct Submission
  JOURNAL   Submitted (25-AUG-2023) Bioinformatics, Specifica, LLC, a Q2
            Solutions Company, 1607 Alcaldesa Street, Santa Fe, NM 87501, USA
COMMENT     GenBank staff is unable to verify sequence and/or annotation
            provided by the submitter.
            
            ##Assembly-Data-START##
            Assembly Method       :: Codon Code Aligner v. 11.0.1; SMRTools v.
                                     11.0
            Sequencing Technology :: PacBio; Sanger dideoxy sequencing
            ##Assembly-Data-END##
FEATURES             Location/Qualifiers
     source          1..360
                     /organism="synthetic construct"
                     /mol_type="other DNA"
                     /db_xref="taxon:32630"
                     /clone="SP_193-3-G10_VH"
ORIGIN      
        1 caggttcagc tggttcagtc tggtgccgaa gttaagaagc caggtgcctc tgttaaggtt
       61 tcttgcaagg tttctggtta ctctttcacc gatcattcta ttcattgggt tagacaggcc
      121 ccaggtaagg gtctggaatg gatgggtggt attaacccat acaccggtga taccatttac
      181 gcccagaagt tccagggtag agttaccatg accgaagata cctctaccga taccgcctac
      241 atggaactgt cttctctgaa gtctgaagat accgccgttt actactgcgc cagagatgcc
      301 tacccaggtt actacggtat ggatgtttgg ggtcagggta ccaccgttac cgtttcttct
//
LOCUS       OR488341                 321 bp    DNA     linear   SYN 25-AUG-2023
DEFINITION  UNVERIFIED: Synthetic construct clone SP_193-3-G10_VL sequence.
ACCESSION   OR488341
VERSION     OR488341
KEYWORDS    UNVERIFIED.
SOURCE      synthetic construct
  ORGANISM  synthetic construct
            other sequences; artificial sequences.
REFERENCE   1  (bases 1 to 321)
  AUTHORS   Erasmus,M.F.
  TITLE     Insights into Next Generation Sequencing Guided Antibody Selection
            Strategies
  JOURNAL   Unpublished
REFERENCE   2  (bases 1 to 321)
  AUTHORS   Erasmus,M.F.
  TITLE     Direct Submission
  JOURNAL   Submitted (25-AUG-2023) Bioinformatics, Specifica, LLC, a Q2
            Solutions Company, 1607 Alcaldesa Street, Santa Fe, NM 87501, USA
COMMENT     GenBank staff is unable to verify sequence and/or annotation
            provided by the submitter.
            
            ##Assembly-Data-START##
            Assembly Method       :: Codon Code Aligner v. 11.0.1; SMRTools v.
                                     11.0
            Sequencing Technology :: PacBio; Sanger dideoxy sequencing
            ##Assembly-Data-END##
FEATURES             Location/Qualifiers
     source          1..321
                     /organism="synthetic construct"
                     /mol_type="other DNA"
                     /db_xref="taxon:32630"
                     /clone="SP_193-3-G10_VL"
ORIGIN      
        1 gatattcaga tgacccagtc tccatcttct gtttctgcct ctgttggtga tagagttacc
       61 attacctgca gagcctctca gtctatttct ggtcatctgg cctggtacca gcagaagcca
      121 ggtaaggccc caaagctgct gatttacggt gcctctaaca gagccattgg tattccatct
      181 agattctctg gttctggttc tggtaccgat ttcaccctga ccatttcttc tctgcagcca
      241 gaagatttcg ccaactacta ctgccatcag tacgccacct acccatggac cttcggtggt
      301 ggtaccaagg ttgaaattaa g
//
LOCUS       OR488342                 360 bp    DNA     linear   SYN 25-AUG-2023
DEFINITION  UNVERIFIED: Synthetic construct clone SP_194-3-G11_VH sequence.
ACCESSION   OR488342
VERSION     OR488342
KEYWORDS    UNVERIFIED.
SOURCE      synthetic construct
  ORGANISM  synthetic construct
            other sequences; artificial sequences.
REFERENCE   1  (bases 1 to 360)
  AUTHORS   Erasmus,M.F.
  TITLE     Insights into Next Generation Sequencing Guided Antibody Selection
            Strategies
  JOURNAL   Unpublished
REFERENCE   2  (bases 1 to 360)
  AUTHORS   Erasmus,M.F.
  TITLE     Direct Submission
  JOURNAL   Submitted (25-AUG-2023) Bioinformatics, Specifica, LLC, a Q2
            Solutions Company, 1607 Alcaldesa Street, Santa Fe, NM 87501, USA
COMMENT     GenBank staff is unable to verify sequence and/or annotation
            provided by the submitter.
            
            ##Assembly-Data-START##
            Assembly Method       :: Codon Code Aligner v. 11.0.1; SMRTools v.
                                     11.0
            Sequencing Technology :: PacBio; Sanger dideoxy sequencing
            ##Assembly-Data-END##
FEATURES             Location/Qualifiers
     source          1..360
                     /organism="synthetic construct"
                     /mol_type="other DNA"
                     /db_xref="taxon:32630"
                     /clone="SP_194-3-G11_VH"
ORIGIN      
        1 caggttcagc tggttcagtc tggtgccgaa gttaagaagc caggtgcctc tgttaaggtt
       61 tcttgcaagg tttctggtta ctctttcacc gatcattcta ttcattgggt tagacaggcc
      121 ccaggtaagg gtctggaatg gatgggtggt attaacccat acaccggtga taccatttac
      181 gcccagaagt tccagggtag agttaccatg accgaagata cctctaccga taccgcctac
      241 atggaactgt cttctctgaa gtctgaagat accgccgttt actactgcgc cagagatgcc
      301 tacccaggtt actacggtat ggatgtttgg ggtcagggta ccaccgttac cgtttcttct
//
LOCUS       OR488343                 321 bp    DNA     linear   SYN 25-AUG-2023
DEFINITION  UNVERIFIED: Synthetic construct clone SP_194-3-G11_VL sequence.
ACCESSION   OR488343
VERSION     OR488343
KEYWORDS    UNVERIFIED.
SOURCE      synthetic construct
  ORGANISM  synthetic construct
            other sequences; artificial sequences.
REFERENCE   1  (bases 1 to 321)
  AUTHORS   Erasmus,M.F.
  TITLE     Insights into Next Generation Sequencing Guided Antibody Selection
            Strategies
  JOURNAL   Unpublished
REFERENCE   2  (bases 1 to 321)
  AUTHORS   Erasmus,M.F.
  TITLE     Direct Submission
  JOURNAL   Submitted (25-AUG-2023) Bioinformatics, Specifica, LLC, a Q2
            Solutions Company, 1607 Alcaldesa Street, Santa Fe, NM 87501, USA
COMMENT     GenBank staff is unable to verify sequence and/or annotation
            provided by the submitter.
            
            ##Assembly-Data-START##
            Assembly Method       :: Codon Code Aligner v. 11.0.1; SMRTools v.
                                     11.0
            Sequencing Technology :: PacBio; Sanger dideoxy sequencing
            ##Assembly-Data-END##
FEATURES             Location/Qualifiers
     source          1..321
                     /organism="synthetic construct"
                     /mol_type="other DNA"
                     /db_xref="taxon:32630"
                     /clone="SP_194-3-G11_VL"
ORIGIN      
        1 gatattcaga tgacccagtc tccatcttct gtttctgcct ctgttggtga tagagttacc
       61 attacctgca gagcctctca ggatattggt aaccatctgg cctggtacca gcagaagcca
      121 ggtaaggccc caaagctgct gatttacgcc tcttctaacc tggcctctgg tgttccatct
      181 agattctctg gttctggttc tggtaccgat ttcaccctga ccatttcttc tctgcagcca
      241 gaagatttcg ccaactacta ctgccatcag tacgccacct acccatggac cttcggtggt
      301 ggtaccaagg ttgaaattaa g
//
LOCUS       OR488344                 375 bp    DNA     linear   SYN 25-AUG-2023
DEFINITION  UNVERIFIED: Synthetic construct clone SP_195-3-G12_VH sequence.
ACCESSION   OR488344
VERSION     OR488344
KEYWORDS    UNVERIFIED.
SOURCE      synthetic construct
  ORGANISM  synthetic construct
            other sequences; artificial sequences.
REFERENCE   1  (bases 1 to 375)
  AUTHORS   Erasmus,M.F.
  TITLE     Insights into Next Generation Sequencing Guided Antibody Selection
            Strategies
  JOURNAL   Unpublished
REFERENCE   2  (bases 1 to 375)
  AUTHORS   Erasmus,M.F.
  TITLE     Direct Submission
  JOURNAL   Submitted (25-AUG-2023) Bioinformatics, Specifica, LLC, a Q2
            Solutions Company, 1607 Alcaldesa Street, Santa Fe, NM 87501, USA
COMMENT     GenBank staff is unable to verify sequence and/or annotation
            provided by the submitter.
            
            ##Assembly-Data-START##
            Assembly Method       :: Codon Code Aligner v. 11.0.1; SMRTools v.
                                     11.0
            Sequencing Technology :: PacBio; Sanger dideoxy sequencing
            ##Assembly-Data-END##
FEATURES             Location/Qualifiers
     source          1..375
                     /organism="synthetic construct"
                     /mol_type="other DNA"
                     /db_xref="taxon:32630"
                     /clone="SP_195-3-G12_VH"
ORIGIN      
        1 caggttcagc tggttcagtc tggtgccgaa gttaagaagc caggtgcctc tgttaaggtt
       61 tcttgcaagg tttctggtta ctctttcacc gatcattcta ttcattgggt tagacaggcc
      121 ccaggtaagg gtctggaatg gatgggtggt attaacccat acaccggtga taccatttac
      181 gcccagaagt tccagggtag agttaccatg accgaagata cctctaccga taccgcctac
      241 atggaactgt cttctctgaa gtctgaagat accgccgttt actactgcgc cagagatgcc
      301 tactctggtt cttacccata ctactactac ggtatggatg tttggggtca gggtaccacc
      361 gttaccgttt cttct
//
LOCUS       OR488345                 321 bp    DNA     linear   SYN 25-AUG-2023
DEFINITION  UNVERIFIED: Synthetic construct clone SP_195-3-G12_VL sequence.
ACCESSION   OR488345
VERSION     OR488345
KEYWORDS    UNVERIFIED.
SOURCE      synthetic construct
  ORGANISM  synthetic construct
            other sequences; artificial sequences.
REFERENCE   1  (bases 1 to 321)
  AUTHORS   Erasmus,M.F.
  TITLE     Insights into Next Generation Sequencing Guided Antibody Selection
            Strategies
  JOURNAL   Unpublished
REFERENCE   2  (bases 1 to 321)
  AUTHORS   Erasmus,M.F.
  TITLE     Direct Submission
  JOURNAL   Submitted (25-AUG-2023) Bioinformatics, Specifica, LLC, a Q2
            Solutions Company, 1607 Alcaldesa Street, Santa Fe, NM 87501, USA
COMMENT     GenBank staff is unable to verify sequence and/or annotation
            provided by the submitter.
            
            ##Assembly-Data-START##
            Assembly Method       :: Codon Code Aligner v. 11.0.1; SMRTools v.
                                     11.0
            Sequencing Technology :: PacBio; Sanger dideoxy sequencing
            ##Assembly-Data-END##
FEATURES             Location/Qualifiers
     source          1..321
                     /organism="synthetic construct"
                     /mol_type="other DNA"
                     /db_xref="taxon:32630"
                     /clone="SP_195-3-G12_VL"
ORIGIN      
        1 gatattcaga tgacccagtc tccatcttct gtttctgcct ctgttggtga tagagttacc
       61 attacctgca gagcctctca gaacattaac gattacctgg cctggtacca gcagaagcca
      121 ggtaaggccc caaagctgct gatttacaac gtttctaaca gattctctgg tgttccatct
      181 agattctctg gttctggttc tggtaccgat ttcaccctga ccatttcttc tctgcagcca
      241 gaagatttcg ccaactacta ctgccatcag tacgccacct acccatggac cttcggtgat
      301 ggtaccaagg ttgaaattaa g
//
LOCUS       OR488346                 366 bp    DNA     linear   SYN 25-AUG-2023
DEFINITION  UNVERIFIED: Synthetic construct clone SP_196-3-H1_VH sequence.
ACCESSION   OR488346
VERSION     OR488346
KEYWORDS    UNVERIFIED.
SOURCE      synthetic construct
  ORGANISM  synthetic construct
            other sequences; artificial sequences.
REFERENCE   1  (bases 1 to 366)
  AUTHORS   Erasmus,M.F.
  TITLE     Insights into Next Generation Sequencing Guided Antibody Selection
            Strategies
  JOURNAL   Unpublished
REFERENCE   2  (bases 1 to 366)
  AUTHORS   Erasmus,M.F.
  TITLE     Direct Submission
  JOURNAL   Submitted (25-AUG-2023) Bioinformatics, Specifica, LLC, a Q2
            Solutions Company, 1607 Alcaldesa Street, Santa Fe, NM 87501, USA
COMMENT     GenBank staff is unable to verify sequence and/or annotation
            provided by the submitter.
            
            ##Assembly-Data-START##
            Assembly Method       :: Codon Code Aligner v. 11.0.1; SMRTools v.
                                     11.0
            Sequencing Technology :: PacBio; Sanger dideoxy sequencing
            ##Assembly-Data-END##
FEATURES             Location/Qualifiers
     source          1..366
                     /organism="synthetic construct"
                     /mol_type="other DNA"
                     /db_xref="taxon:32630"
                     /clone="SP_196-3-H1_VH"
ORIGIN      
        1 caggttcagc tggttcagtc tggtgccgaa gttaagaagc caggtgcctc tgttaaggtt
       61 tcttgcaagg tttctggtta ctctttcacc gatcattcta ttcattgggt tagacaggcc
      121 ccaggtaagg gtctggaatg gatgggtggt attaacccat acaccggtga taccatttac
      181 gcccagaagt tccagggtag agttaccatg accgaagata cctctaccga taccgcctac
      241 atggaactgt cttctctgaa gtctgaagat accgccgttt actactgcgc cagagatggt
      301 ttcgatgttg gtaccaccaa gtctctggat tactggggtc caggtaccct ggttaccgtt
      361 tcttct
//
LOCUS       OR488347                 321 bp    DNA     linear   SYN 25-AUG-2023
DEFINITION  UNVERIFIED: Synthetic construct clone SP_196-3-H1_VL sequence.
ACCESSION   OR488347
VERSION     OR488347
KEYWORDS    UNVERIFIED.
SOURCE      synthetic construct
  ORGANISM  synthetic construct
            other sequences; artificial sequences.
REFERENCE   1  (bases 1 to 321)
  AUTHORS   Erasmus,M.F.
  TITLE     Insights into Next Generation Sequencing Guided Antibody Selection
            Strategies
  JOURNAL   Unpublished
REFERENCE   2  (bases 1 to 321)
  AUTHORS   Erasmus,M.F.
  TITLE     Direct Submission
  JOURNAL   Submitted (25-AUG-2023) Bioinformatics, Specifica, LLC, a Q2
            Solutions Company, 1607 Alcaldesa Street, Santa Fe, NM 87501, USA
COMMENT     GenBank staff is unable to verify sequence and/or annotation
            provided by the submitter.
            
            ##Assembly-Data-START##
            Assembly Method       :: Codon Code Aligner v. 11.0.1; SMRTools v.
                                     11.0
            Sequencing Technology :: PacBio; Sanger dideoxy sequencing
            ##Assembly-Data-END##
FEATURES             Location/Qualifiers
     source          1..321
                     /organism="synthetic construct"
                     /mol_type="other DNA"
                     /db_xref="taxon:32630"
                     /clone="SP_196-3-H1_VL"
ORIGIN      
        1 gatattcaga tgacccagtc tccatcttct gtttctgcct ctgttggtga tagagttacc
       61 attacctgca gagcctctca gaacattttc agatacctgg cctggtacca gcagaagcca
      121 ggtaaggccc caaagctgct gatttacgat accttcaaca gagccaccgg tgttccatct
      181 agattctctg gttctggttc tggtaccgat ttcaccctga ccatttcttc tctgcagcca
      241 gaagatttcg ccaactacta ctgccagcag tacgatcagt acccaattac cttcggtggt
      301 ggtaccaagg ttgaaattaa g
//
LOCUS       OR488348                 369 bp    DNA     linear   SYN 25-AUG-2023
DEFINITION  UNVERIFIED: Synthetic construct clone SP_197-3-H2_VH sequence.
ACCESSION   OR488348
VERSION     OR488348
KEYWORDS    UNVERIFIED.
SOURCE      synthetic construct
  ORGANISM  synthetic construct
            other sequences; artificial sequences.
REFERENCE   1  (bases 1 to 369)
  AUTHORS   Erasmus,M.F.
  TITLE     Insights into Next Generation Sequencing Guided Antibody Selection
            Strategies
  JOURNAL   Unpublished
REFERENCE   2  (bases 1 to 369)
  AUTHORS   Erasmus,M.F.
  TITLE     Direct Submission
  JOURNAL   Submitted (25-AUG-2023) Bioinformatics, Specifica, LLC, a Q2
            Solutions Company, 1607 Alcaldesa Street, Santa Fe, NM 87501, USA
COMMENT     GenBank staff is unable to verify sequence and/or annotation
            provided by the submitter.
            
            ##Assembly-Data-START##
            Assembly Method       :: Codon Code Aligner v. 11.0.1; SMRTools v.
                                     11.0
            Sequencing Technology :: PacBio; Sanger dideoxy sequencing
            ##Assembly-Data-END##
FEATURES             Location/Qualifiers
     source          1..369
                     /organism="synthetic construct"
                     /mol_type="other DNA"
                     /db_xref="taxon:32630"
                     /clone="SP_197-3-H2_VH"
ORIGIN      
        1 caggttcagc tggttcagtc tggtgccgaa gttaagaagc caggtgcctc tgttaaggtt
       61 tcttgcaagg tttctggtta ctctttcacc gatcattcta ttcattgggt tagacaggcc
      121 ccaggtaagg gtctggaatg gatgggtggt attaacccat acaccggtga taccatttac
      181 gcccagaagt tccagggtag agttaccatg accgaagata cctctaccga taccgcctac
      241 atggaactgt cttctctgaa gtctgaagat accgccgttt actactgcgc cagagatggt
      301 tacgatttct ggtctggttc ttacggtatg gatgtttggg gtcagggtac caccgttacc
      361 gtttcttct
//
LOCUS       OR488349                 321 bp    DNA     linear   SYN 25-AUG-2023
DEFINITION  UNVERIFIED: Synthetic construct clone SP_197-3-H2_VL sequence.
ACCESSION   OR488349
VERSION     OR488349
KEYWORDS    UNVERIFIED.
SOURCE      synthetic construct
  ORGANISM  synthetic construct
            other sequences; artificial sequences.
REFERENCE   1  (bases 1 to 321)
  AUTHORS   Erasmus,M.F.
  TITLE     Insights into Next Generation Sequencing Guided Antibody Selection
            Strategies
  JOURNAL   Unpublished
REFERENCE   2  (bases 1 to 321)
  AUTHORS   Erasmus,M.F.
  TITLE     Direct Submission
  JOURNAL   Submitted (25-AUG-2023) Bioinformatics, Specifica, LLC, a Q2
            Solutions Company, 1607 Alcaldesa Street, Santa Fe, NM 87501, USA
COMMENT     GenBank staff is unable to verify sequence and/or annotation
            provided by the submitter.
            
            ##Assembly-Data-START##
            Assembly Method       :: Codon Code Aligner v. 11.0.1; SMRTools v.
                                     11.0
            Sequencing Technology :: PacBio; Sanger dideoxy sequencing
            ##Assembly-Data-END##
FEATURES             Location/Qualifiers
     source          1..321
                     /organism="synthetic construct"
                     /mol_type="other DNA"
                     /db_xref="taxon:32630"
                     /clone="SP_197-3-H2_VL"
ORIGIN      
        1 gatattcaga tgacccagtc tccatcttct gtttctgcct ctgttggtga tagagttacc
       61 attacctgca gagcctctca gccaatttct tcttacctgg cctggtacca gcagaagcca
      121 ggtaaggccc caaagctgct gatttacgaa gcctctaagc tgcagtctgg tgttccatct
      181 agattctctg gttctggttc tggtaccgat ttcaccctga ccatttcttc tctgcagcca
      241 gaagatttcg ccaactacta ctgccatcag tacgccacct acccatggac cttcggtggt
      301 ggtaccaagg ttgaaattaa g
//
LOCUS       OR488350                 369 bp    DNA     linear   SYN 25-AUG-2023
DEFINITION  UNVERIFIED: Synthetic construct clone SP_198-3-H3_VH sequence.
ACCESSION   OR488350
VERSION     OR488350
KEYWORDS    UNVERIFIED.
SOURCE      synthetic construct
  ORGANISM  synthetic construct
            other sequences; artificial sequences.
REFERENCE   1  (bases 1 to 369)
  AUTHORS   Erasmus,M.F.
  TITLE     Insights into Next Generation Sequencing Guided Antibody Selection
            Strategies
  JOURNAL   Unpublished
REFERENCE   2  (bases 1 to 369)
  AUTHORS   Erasmus,M.F.
  TITLE     Direct Submission
  JOURNAL   Submitted (25-AUG-2023) Bioinformatics, Specifica, LLC, a Q2
            Solutions Company, 1607 Alcaldesa Street, Santa Fe, NM 87501, USA
COMMENT     GenBank staff is unable to verify sequence and/or annotation
            provided by the submitter.
            
            ##Assembly-Data-START##
            Assembly Method       :: Codon Code Aligner v. 11.0.1; SMRTools v.
                                     11.0
            Sequencing Technology :: PacBio; Sanger dideoxy sequencing
            ##Assembly-Data-END##
FEATURES             Location/Qualifiers
     source          1..369
                     /organism="synthetic construct"
                     /mol_type="other DNA"
                     /db_xref="taxon:32630"
                     /clone="SP_198-3-H3_VH"
ORIGIN      
        1 caggttcagc tggttcagtc tggtgccgaa gttaagaagc caggtgcctc tgttaaggtt
       61 tcttgcaagg tttctggtta ctctttcacc gatcattcta ttcattgggt tagacaggcc
      121 ccaggtaagg gtctggaatg gatgggtggt attaacccat acaccggtga taccatttac
      181 gcccagaagt tccagggtag agttaccatg accgaagata cctctaccga taccgcctac
      241 atggaactgt cttctctgaa gtctgaagat accgccgttt actactgcgc cagagatggt
      301 tacgatttct ggtctggttc ttacggtatg gatgtttggg gtcagggtac caccgttacc
      361 gtttcttct
//
LOCUS       OR488351                 321 bp    DNA     linear   SYN 25-AUG-2023
DEFINITION  UNVERIFIED: Synthetic construct clone SP_198-3-H3_VL sequence.
ACCESSION   OR488351
VERSION     OR488351
KEYWORDS    UNVERIFIED.
SOURCE      synthetic construct
  ORGANISM  synthetic construct
            other sequences; artificial sequences.
REFERENCE   1  (bases 1 to 321)
  AUTHORS   Erasmus,M.F.
  TITLE     Insights into Next Generation Sequencing Guided Antibody Selection
            Strategies
  JOURNAL   Unpublished
REFERENCE   2  (bases 1 to 321)
  AUTHORS   Erasmus,M.F.
  TITLE     Direct Submission
  JOURNAL   Submitted (25-AUG-2023) Bioinformatics, Specifica, LLC, a Q2
            Solutions Company, 1607 Alcaldesa Street, Santa Fe, NM 87501, USA
COMMENT     GenBank staff is unable to verify sequence and/or annotation
            provided by the submitter.
            
            ##Assembly-Data-START##
            Assembly Method       :: Codon Code Aligner v. 11.0.1; SMRTools v.
                                     11.0
            Sequencing Technology :: PacBio; Sanger dideoxy sequencing
            ##Assembly-Data-END##
FEATURES             Location/Qualifiers
     source          1..321
                     /organism="synthetic construct"
                     /mol_type="other DNA"
                     /db_xref="taxon:32630"
                     /clone="SP_198-3-H3_VL"
ORIGIN      
        1 gatattcaga tgacccagtc tccatcttct gtttctgcct ctgttggtga tagagttacc
       61 attacctgca gagcctctca gtctattggt acctacctgg cctggtacca gcagaagcca
      121 ggtaaggccc caaagctgct gatttactct ggttctaccc tgcagtctgg tgttccatct
      181 agattctctg gttctggttc tggtaccgat ttcaccctga ccatttcttc tctgcagcca
      241 gaagatttcg ccaactacta ctgccatcag tacgccacct acccatggac cttcggtggt
      301 ggtaccaagg ttgaaattaa g
//
LOCUS       OR488352                 369 bp    DNA     linear   SYN 25-AUG-2023
DEFINITION  UNVERIFIED: Synthetic construct clone SP_199-3-H4_VH sequence.
ACCESSION   OR488352
VERSION     OR488352
KEYWORDS    UNVERIFIED.
SOURCE      synthetic construct
  ORGANISM  synthetic construct
            other sequences; artificial sequences.
REFERENCE   1  (bases 1 to 369)
  AUTHORS   Erasmus,M.F.
  TITLE     Insights into Next Generation Sequencing Guided Antibody Selection
            Strategies
  JOURNAL   Unpublished
REFERENCE   2  (bases 1 to 369)
  AUTHORS   Erasmus,M.F.
  TITLE     Direct Submission
  JOURNAL   Submitted (25-AUG-2023) Bioinformatics, Specifica, LLC, a Q2
            Solutions Company, 1607 Alcaldesa Street, Santa Fe, NM 87501, USA
COMMENT     GenBank staff is unable to verify sequence and/or annotation
            provided by the submitter.
            
            ##Assembly-Data-START##
            Assembly Method       :: Codon Code Aligner v. 11.0.1; SMRTools v.
                                     11.0
            Sequencing Technology :: PacBio; Sanger dideoxy sequencing
            ##Assembly-Data-END##
FEATURES             Location/Qualifiers
     source          1..369
                     /organism="synthetic construct"
                     /mol_type="other DNA"
                     /db_xref="taxon:32630"
                     /clone="SP_199-3-H4_VH"
ORIGIN      
        1 caggttcagc tggttcagtc tggtgccgaa gttaagaagc caggtgcctc tgttaaggtt
       61 tcttgcaagg tttctggtta ctctttcacc gatcattcta ttcattgggt tagacaggcc
      121 ccaggtaagg gtctggaatg gatgggtggt attaacccat acaccggtga taccatttac
      181 gcccagaagt tccagggtag agttaccatg accgaagata cctctaccga taccgcctac
      241 atggaactgt cttctctgaa gtctgaagat accgccgttt actactgcgc cagagatggt
      301 tacgatttct ggtctggttc ttacggtatg gatgtttggg gtcagggtac caccgttacc
      361 gtttcttct
//
LOCUS       OR488353                 321 bp    DNA     linear   SYN 25-AUG-2023
DEFINITION  UNVERIFIED: Synthetic construct clone SP_199-3-H4_VL sequence.
ACCESSION   OR488353
VERSION     OR488353
KEYWORDS    UNVERIFIED.
SOURCE      synthetic construct
  ORGANISM  synthetic construct
            other sequences; artificial sequences.
REFERENCE   1  (bases 1 to 321)
  AUTHORS   Erasmus,M.F.
  TITLE     Insights into Next Generation Sequencing Guided Antibody Selection
            Strategies
  JOURNAL   Unpublished
REFERENCE   2  (bases 1 to 321)
  AUTHORS   Erasmus,M.F.
  TITLE     Direct Submission
  JOURNAL   Submitted (25-AUG-2023) Bioinformatics, Specifica, LLC, a Q2
            Solutions Company, 1607 Alcaldesa Street, Santa Fe, NM 87501, USA
COMMENT     GenBank staff is unable to verify sequence and/or annotation
            provided by the submitter.
            
            ##Assembly-Data-START##
            Assembly Method       :: Codon Code Aligner v. 11.0.1; SMRTools v.
                                     11.0
            Sequencing Technology :: PacBio; Sanger dideoxy sequencing
            ##Assembly-Data-END##
FEATURES             Location/Qualifiers
     source          1..321
                     /organism="synthetic construct"
                     /mol_type="other DNA"
                     /db_xref="taxon:32630"
                     /clone="SP_199-3-H4_VL"
ORIGIN      
        1 gatattcaga tgacccagtc tccatcttct gtttctgcct ctgttggtga tagagttacc
       61 attacctgca gagcctctca gtctatttct ggtcatctgg cctggtacca gcagaagcca
      121 ggtaaggccc caaagctgct gatttacggt gcctctaaca gagccattgg tattccatct
      181 agattctctg gttctggttc tggtaccgat ttcaccctga ccatttcttc tctgcagcca
      241 gaagatttcg ccaactacta ctgccatcag tacgccacct acccatggac cttcggtggt
      301 ggtaccaagg ttgaaattaa g
//
LOCUS       OR488354                 369 bp    DNA     linear   SYN 25-AUG-2023
DEFINITION  UNVERIFIED: Synthetic construct clone SP_200-3-H5_VH sequence.
ACCESSION   OR488354
VERSION     OR488354
KEYWORDS    UNVERIFIED.
SOURCE      synthetic construct
  ORGANISM  synthetic construct
            other sequences; artificial sequences.
REFERENCE   1  (bases 1 to 369)
  AUTHORS   Erasmus,M.F.
  TITLE     Insights into Next Generation Sequencing Guided Antibody Selection
            Strategies
  JOURNAL   Unpublished
REFERENCE   2  (bases 1 to 369)
  AUTHORS   Erasmus,M.F.
  TITLE     Direct Submission
  JOURNAL   Submitted (25-AUG-2023) Bioinformatics, Specifica, LLC, a Q2
            Solutions Company, 1607 Alcaldesa Street, Santa Fe, NM 87501, USA
COMMENT     GenBank staff is unable to verify sequence and/or annotation
            provided by the submitter.
            
            ##Assembly-Data-START##
            Assembly Method       :: Codon Code Aligner v. 11.0.1; SMRTools v.
                                     11.0
            Sequencing Technology :: PacBio; Sanger dideoxy sequencing
            ##Assembly-Data-END##
FEATURES             Location/Qualifiers
     source          1..369
                     /organism="synthetic construct"
                     /mol_type="other DNA"
                     /db_xref="taxon:32630"
                     /clone="SP_200-3-H5_VH"
ORIGIN      
        1 caggttcagc tggttcagtc tggtgccgaa gttaagaagc caggtgcctc tgttaaggtt
       61 tcttgcaagg tttctggtta ctctttcacc gatcattcta ttcattgggt tagacaggcc
      121 ccaggtaagg gtctggaatg gatgggtggt attaacccat acaccggtga taccatttac
      181 gcccagaagt tccagggtag agttaccatg accgaagata cctctaccga taccgcctac
      241 atggaactgt cttctctgaa gtctgaagat accgccgttt actactgcgc cagagatggt
      301 tacgatttct ggtctggttc ttacggtatg tacgtttggg gtaacggtac cctggttacc
      361 gtttcttct
//
